Addgene plasmid #89365: pLL3.7m-psCDK5
Purpose: A lenti-viral vector expressing photoswitchable CDK5 in mammalian cells
Depositing lab: Michael Lin. Depositing organization: Stanford University. Publication: Optical control of cell signaling by single-chain photoswitchable kinases. Zhou XX, Fan LZ, Li P, Shen K, Lin MZ. Science. 2017 Feb 24;355(6327):836-842. doi: 10.1126/science.aah3605. PubMed 28232577.
Backbone
  Vector backbone: pLL3.7m
  Backbone manufacturer: Luk Parijs
  Backbone size w/o insert (bp): 6500
  Modifications to backbone: 5' and 3' UTRs of HIV transcript reduced while retaining essential packaging elements
  Vector type: Mammalian Expression, Lentiviral
Growth in bacteria
  Bacterial resistance: Ampicillin, 100 μg/mL
  Growth temperature: 37°C
  Growth strain: NEB Stable
  Copy number: High Copy
Gene/Insert
  Gene/Insert name: psCDK5 (alt names: photoswitchable CDK5; photoswitchable cyclin-dependent kinase 5)
  Species: H. sapiens (human), Synthetic
  Entrez Gene: CDK5 (a.k.a. LIS7, PSSALRE)
  Promoter: CMV
  Tag / fusion protein: pdDronpa; Human influenza hemagglutinin (HA) tag (N terminal on insert)
  Cloning method: Gibson Cloning
  Sequencing primers: 5′ CGGATAACAATTTCACACAG; 3′ CGGCCTTTTTACGGTTCCTG
Terms and licenses: Academic/Nonprofit Terms; Industry Terms: Not Available to Industry
How to cite: pLL3.7m-psCDK5 was a gift from Michael Lin (Addgene plasmid # 89365 ; http://n2t.net/addgene:89365 ; RRID:Addgene_89365)
