[The description below was written by a language model from this plasmid's Addgene catalogue record and the feature table of its GenBank file; any pLannotate feature table in this document was generated separately and was not available to it.]
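Description:
pLL3.7m-psCDK5 is a lentiviral transfer vector for expressing a photoswitchable form of human cyclin-dependent kinase 5 in mammalian cells. It is built on pLL3.7m, a derivative of pLL3.7 in which the 5' and 3' untranslated regions of the HIV transcript were shortened while keeping the elements essential for packaging. The backbone is listed at about 6.5 kb, and the held sequence record is a 7,888 bp circle. In bacteria it is a high-copy plasmid selected with ampicillin, and the record names a recombination-tolerant strain as the propagation host, as is common for vectors carrying repeated LTR sequences.

The payload, inserted by Gibson assembly, is psCDK5, a synthetic single-chain design in which CDK5 is fused to pdDronpa, a photodissociable dimeric variant of the fluorescent protein Dronpa, with an N-terminal HA epitope tag for detection. In this type of design, light-controlled association and dissociation of the pdDronpa domains is used to cage or uncage the kinase, allowing optical control of its activity. The catalogue entry does not specify the domain arrangement or the illumination wavelengths. Expression is driven by the CMV promoter.

The visible part of the feature table confirms a CMV immediate-early promoter at the start of the sequence, with an overlapping enhancer annotation. Otherwise it consists almost entirely of automatically generated restriction-site entries and is truncated, so the LTRs, packaging signal, coding sequence, origin and resistance gene cannot be checked from it. The GenBank definition line names a different construct (an Arc-SMASh lentiviral vector), which looks like text carried over from a parent file rather than a description of this plasmid. The construct is intended for making lentivirus, or for direct transfection, to study CDK5 signalling under optical control.
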