LOCUS       pLL3.7m-psCDK5 7888 bp DNA circular UNA 26-FEB-2017
DEFINITION  pLLM-Arc-SMASh nHA cAU1 lenti transfer vector.
ACCESSION   urn.local...79kdcno-c
VERSION     urn.local...79kdcno-c
KEYWORDS    .
SOURCE
  ORGANISM  .
FEATURES             Location/Qualifiers
     promoter        1..564
                     /created_by="User"
                     /label="cmv immearly promoter"
     misc_feature    1..6
                     /Recognition_pattern="A^CTAGT"
                     /annotation_group="ACTAGT"
                     /label="SpeI, AhlI, BcuI"
                     /note="Geneious type: restriction site"
     misc_feature    2..5
                     /Recognition_pattern="C^TAG"
                     /annotation_group="CTAG"
                     /label="MaeI, BfaI, FspBI, XspI"
                     /note="Geneious type: restriction site"
     misc_feature    8..13
                     /Recognition_pattern="AT^TAAT"
                     /annotation_group="ATTAAT"
                     /label="VspI, AseI, PshBI"
                     /note="Geneious type: restriction site"
     misc_feature    9..12
                     /Recognition_pattern="T^TAA"
                     /annotation_group="TTAA"
                     /label="MseI, SaqAI, Tru1I, Tru9I"
                     /note="Geneious type: restriction site"
     misc_feature    21..24
                     /Recognition_pattern="^AATT"
                     /annotation_group="AATT"
                     /label="TspEI, Sse9I, TasI, Tsp509I"
                     /note="Geneious type: restriction site"
     misc_feature    complement(38..42)
                     /Recognition_pattern="ATGAA(11/9)"
                     /annotation_group="ATGAA"
                     /label="TspDTI"
                     /note="Geneious type: restriction site"
     misc_feature    45..55
                     /Recognition_pattern="CCNNNNN^NNGG"
                     /annotation_group="CCNNNNNNNGG"
                     /label="AfiI, Bsc4I, BseLI, BslI"
                     /note="Geneious type: restriction site"
     misc_feature    60..63
                     /Recognition_pattern="CCGC(-3/-1)"
                     /annotation_group="CCGC"
                     /label="AciI, BspACI, SsiI"
                     /note="Geneious type: restriction site"
     misc_feature    61..64
                     /Recognition_pattern="CG^CG"
                     /annotation_group="CGCG"
                     /label="AccII, Bsh1236I, BspFNI, BstFNI, BstUI, MvnI"
                     /note="Geneious type: restriction site"
     misc_feature    64..68
                     /Recognition_pattern="^GTNAC"
                     /annotation_group="GTNAC"
                     /label="MaeIII"
                     /note="Geneious type: restriction site"
     enhancer        67..354
                     /created_by="User"
                     /label="CAG enhancer"
     misc_feature    76..80
                     /Recognition_pattern="ACN^GT"
                     /annotation_group="ACNGT"
                     /label="Bst4CI, HpyCH4III, TaaI"
                     /note="Geneious type: restriction site"
     misc_feature    85..89
                     /Recognition_pattern="GG^NCC"
                     /annotation_group="GGNCC"
                     /label="BmgT120I"
                     /note="Geneious type: restriction site"
     misc_feature    85..89
                     /Recognition_pattern="G^GNCC"
                     /annotation_group="GGNCC"
                     /label="AspS9I, Cfr13I, PspPI, Sau96I"
                     /note="Geneious type: restriction site"
     misc_feature    85..88
                     /Recognition_pattern="GG^CC"
                     /annotation_group="GGCC"
                     /label="HaeIII, BshFI, BsnI, BsuRI, PhoI"
                     /note="Geneious type: restriction site"
     misc_feature    86..96
                     /Recognition_pattern="GCCNNNN^NGGC"
                     /annotation_group="GCCNNNNNGGC"
                     /label="BglI"
                     /note="Geneious type: restriction site"
     misc_feature    86..96
                     /Recognition_pattern="GCNNNNN^NNGC"
                     /annotation_group="GCNNNNNNNGC"
                     /label="MwoI, BstMWI, HpyF10VI"
                     /note="Geneious type: restriction site"
     misc_feature    86..91
                     /Recognition_pattern="GCN^NGC"
                     /annotation_group="GCNNGC"
                     /label="Cac8I, BstC8I"
                     /note="Geneious type: restriction site"
     misc_feature    87..91
                     /Recognition_pattern="CCCGC(4/6)"
                     /annotation_group="CCCGC"
                     /label="FauI, SmuI"
                     /note="Geneious type: restriction site"
     misc_feature    88..91
                     /Recognition_pattern="CCGC(-3/-1)"
                     /annotation_group="CCGC"
                     /label="AciI, BspACI, SsiI"
                     /note="Geneious type: restriction site"
     misc_feature    91..95
                     /Recognition_pattern="^CCWGG"
                     /annotation_group="CCWGG"
                     /label="EcoRII, AjnI, Psp6I, PspGI"
                     /note="Geneious type: restriction site"
     misc_feature    91..95
                     /Recognition_pattern="CC^WGG"
                     /annotation_group="CCWGG"
                     /label="BseBI, Bst2UI, BstNI, BstOI, MvaI"
                     /note="Geneious type: restriction site"
     misc_feature    91..95
                     /Recognition_pattern="^CCNGG"
                     /annotation_group="CCNGG"
                     /label="BssKI, BstSCI, StyD4I"
                     /note="Geneious type: restriction site"
     misc_feature    91..95
                     /Recognition_pattern="CC^NGG"
                     /annotation_group="CCNGG"
                     /label="ScrFI, Bme1390I, BmrFI, MspR9I"
                     /note="Geneious type: restriction site"
     misc_feature    100..103
                     /Recognition_pattern="CCGC(-3/-1)"
                     /annotation_group="CCGC"
                     /label="AciI, BspACI, SsiI"
                     /note="Geneious type: restriction site"
     misc_feature    113..117
                     /Recognition_pattern="CCCGC(4/6)"
                     /annotation_group="CCCGC"
                     /label="FauI, SmuI"
                     /note="Geneious type: restriction site"
     misc_feature    114..117
                     /Recognition_pattern="CCGC(-3/-1)"
                     /annotation_group="CCGC"
                     /label="AciI, BspACI, SsiI"
                     /note="Geneious type: restriction site"
     misc_feature    123..128
                     /Recognition_pattern="GAC^GTC"
                     /annotation_group="GACGTC"
                     /label="ZraI"
                     /note="Geneious type: restriction site"
     misc_feature    123..128
                     /Recognition_pattern="GACGT^C"
                     /annotation_group="GACGTC"
                     /label="AatII"
                     /note="Geneious type: restriction site"
     misc_feature    123..128
                     /Recognition_pattern="GR^CGYC"
                     /annotation_group="GRCGYC"
                     /label="AcyI, BsaHI, BssNI, BstACI, Hin1I, Hsp92I"
                     /note="Geneious type: restriction site"
     misc_feature    124..127
                     /Recognition_pattern="ACGT^"
                     /annotation_group="ACGT"
                     /label="TaiI"
                     /note="Geneious type: restriction site"
     misc_feature    124..127
                     /Recognition_pattern="A^CGT"
                     /annotation_group="ACGT"
                     /label="MaeII, HpyCH4IV"
                     /note="Geneious type: restriction site"
     misc_feature    136..139
                     /Recognition_pattern="ACGT^"
                     /annotation_group="ACGT"
                     /label="TaiI"
                     /note="Geneious type: restriction site"
     misc_feature    136..139
                     /Recognition_pattern="A^CGT"
                     /annotation_group="ACGT"
                     /label="MaeII, HpyCH4IV"
                     /note="Geneious type: restriction site"
     misc_feature    151..155
                     /Recognition_pattern="^GTNAC"
                     /annotation_group="GTNAC"
                     /label="MaeIII"
                     /note="Geneious type: restriction site"
     misc_feature    163..167
                     /Recognition_pattern="GGGAC(10/14)"
                     /annotation_group="GGGAC"
                     /label="BslFI, BsmFI, FaqI"
                     /note="Geneious type: restriction site"
     misc_feature    176..181
                     /Recognition_pattern="GAC^GTC"
                     /annotation_group="GACGTC"
                     /label="ZraI"
                     /note="Geneious type: restriction site"
     misc_feature    176..181
                     /Recognition_pattern="GACGT^C"
                     /annotation_group="GACGTC"
                     /label="AatII"
                     /note="Geneious type: restriction site"
     misc_feature    176..181
                     /Recognition_pattern="GR^CGYC"
                     /annotation_group="GRCGYC"
                     /label="AcyI, BsaHI, BssNI, BstACI, Hin1I, Hsp92I"
                     /note="Geneious type: restriction site"
     misc_feature    177..180
                     /Recognition_pattern="ACGT^"
                     /annotation_group="ACGT"
                     /label="TaiI"
                     /note="Geneious type: restriction site"
     misc_feature    177..180
                     /Recognition_pattern="A^CGT"
                     /annotation_group="ACGT"
                     /label="MaeII, HpyCH4IV"
                     /note="Geneious type: restriction site"
     misc_feature    198..202
                     /Recognition_pattern="ACN^GT"
                     /annotation_group="ACNGT"
                     /label="Bst4CI, HpyCH4III, TaaI"
                     /note="Geneious type: restriction site"
     misc_feature    201..206
                     /Recognition_pattern="GTN^NAC"
                     /annotation_group="GTNNAC"
                     /label="Hpy166II, Hpy8I"
                     /note="Geneious type: restriction site"
     misc_feature    208..218
                     /Recognition_pattern="GCCNNNN^NGGC"
                     /annotation_group="GCCNNNNNGGC"
                     /label="BglI"
                     /note="Geneious type: restriction site"
     misc_feature    208..218
                     /Recognition_pattern="GCNNNNN^NNGC"
                     /annotation_group="GCNNNNNNNGC"
                     /label="MwoI, BstMWI, HpyF10VI"
                     /note="Geneious type: restriction site"
     misc_feature    219..224
                     /Recognition_pattern="W^GTACW"
                     /annotation_group="WGTACW"
                     /label="TatI"
                     /note="Geneious type: restriction site"
     misc_feature    220..223
                     /Recognition_pattern="G^TAC"
                     /annotation_group="GTAC"
                     /label="Csp6I, CviQI, RsaNI"
                     /note="Geneious type: restriction site"
     misc_feature    220..223
                     /Recognition_pattern="GT^AC"
                     /annotation_group="GTAC"
                     /label="RsaI, AfaI"
                     /note="Geneious type: restriction site"
     misc_feature    235..240
                     /Recognition_pattern="CA^TATG"
                     /annotation_group="CATATG"
                     /label="NdeI, FauNDI"
                     /note="Geneious type: restriction site"
     misc_feature    240..250
                     /Recognition_pattern="GCNNNNN^NNGC"
                     /annotation_group="GCNNNNNNNGC"
                     /label="MwoI, BstMWI, HpyF10VI"
                     /note="Geneious type: restriction site"
     misc_feature    245..248
                     /Recognition_pattern="G^TAC"
                     /annotation_group="GTAC"
                     /label="Csp6I, CviQI, RsaNI"
                     /note="Geneious type: restriction site"
     misc_feature    245..248
                     /Recognition_pattern="GT^AC"
                     /annotation_group="GTAC"
                     /label="RsaI, AfaI"
                     /note="Geneious type: restriction site"
     misc_feature    259..264
                     /Recognition_pattern="GAC^GTC"
                     /annotation_group="GACGTC"
                     /label="ZraI"
                     /note="Geneious type: restriction site"
     misc_feature    259..264
                     /Recognition_pattern="GACGT^C"
                     /annotation_group="GACGTC"
                     /label="AatII"
                     /note="Geneious type: restriction site"
     misc_feature    259..264
                     /Recognition_pattern="GR^CGYC"
                     /annotation_group="GRCGYC"
                     /label="AcyI, BsaHI, BssNI, BstACI, Hin1I, Hsp92I"
                     /note="Geneious type: restriction site"
     misc_feature    260..263
                     /Recognition_pattern="ACGT^"
                     /annotation_group="ACGT"
                     /label="TaiI"
                     /note="Geneious type: restriction site"
     misc_feature    260..263
                     /Recognition_pattern="A^CGT"
                     /annotation_group="ACGT"
                     /label="MaeII, HpyCH4IV"
                     /note="Geneious type: restriction site"
     misc_feature    269..273
                     /Recognition_pattern="ACN^GT"
                     /annotation_group="ACNGT"
                     /label="Bst4CI, HpyCH4III, TaaI"
                     /note="Geneious type: restriction site"
     misc_feature    278..282
                     /Recognition_pattern="GG^NCC"
                     /annotation_group="GGNCC"
                     /label="BmgT120I"
                     /note="Geneious type: restriction site"
     misc_feature    278..282
                     /Recognition_pattern="G^GNCC"
                     /annotation_group="GGNCC"
                     /label="AspS9I, Cfr13I, PspPI, Sau96I"
                     /note="Geneious type: restriction site"
     misc_feature    278..281
                     /Recognition_pattern="GG^CC"
                     /annotation_group="GGCC"
                     /label="HaeIII, BshFI, BsnI, BsuRI, PhoI"
                     /note="Geneious type: restriction site"
     misc_feature    279..289
                     /Recognition_pattern="GCCNNNN^NGGC"
                     /annotation_group="GCCNNNNNGGC"
                     /label="BglI"
                     /note="Geneious type: restriction site"
     misc_feature    279..289
                     /Recognition_pattern="GCNNNNN^NNGC"
                     /annotation_group="GCNNNNNNNGC"
                     /label="MwoI, BstMWI, HpyF10VI"
                     /note="Geneious type: restriction site"
     misc_feature    279..284
                     /Recognition_pattern="GCN^NGC"
                     /annotation_group="GCNNGC"
                     /label="Cac8I, BstC8I"
                     /note="Geneious type: restriction site"
     misc_feature    280..284
                     /Recognition_pattern="CCCGC(4/6)"
                     /annotation_group="CCCGC"
                     /label="FauI, SmuI"
                     /note="Geneious type: restriction site"
     misc_feature    281..284
                     /Recognition_pattern="CCGC(-3/-1)"
                     /annotation_group="CCGC"
                     /label="AciI, BspACI, SsiI"
                     /note="Geneious type: restriction site"
     misc_feature    284..288
                     /Recognition_pattern="^CCWGG"
                     /annotation_group="CCWGG"
                     /label="EcoRII, AjnI, Psp6I, PspGI"
                     /note="Geneious type: restriction site"
     misc_feature    284..288
                     /Recognition_pattern="CC^WGG"
                     /annotation_group="CCWGG"
                     /label="BseBI, Bst2UI, BstNI, BstOI, MvaI"
                     /note="Geneious type: restriction site"
     misc_feature    284..288
                     /Recognition_pattern="^CCNGG"
                     /annotation_group="CCNGG"
                     /label="BssKI, BstSCI, StyD4I"
                     /note="Geneious type: restriction site"
     misc_feature    284..288
                     /Recognition_pattern="CC^NGG"
                     /annotation_group="CCNGG"
                     /label="ScrFI, Bme1390I, BmrFI, MspR9I"
                     /note="Geneious type: restriction site"
     misc_feature    complement(296..301)
                     /Recognition_pattern="ACTGGG(5/4)"
                     /annotation_group="ACTGGG"
                     /label="BfiI, BmrI, BmuI"
                     /note="Geneious type: restriction site"
     misc_feature    complement(297..301)
                     /Recognition_pattern="ACTGG(1/-1)"
                     /annotation_group="ACTGG"
                     /label="BsrI, Bse1I, BseNI, BsrSI"
                     /note="Geneious type: restriction site"
     misc_feature    299..304
                     /Recognition_pattern="W^GTACW"
                     /annotation_group="WGTACW"
                     /label="TatI"
                     /note="Geneious type: restriction site"
     misc_feature    300..303
                     /Recognition_pattern="G^TAC"
                     /annotation_group="GTAC"
                     /label="Csp6I, CviQI, RsaNI"
                     /note="Geneious type: restriction site"
     misc_feature    300..303
                     /Recognition_pattern="GT^AC"
                     /annotation_group="GTAC"
                     /label="RsaI, AfaI"
                     /note="Geneious type: restriction site"
     misc_feature    303..306
                     /Recognition_pattern="CATG^"
                     /annotation_group="CATG"
                     /label="NlaIII, FaeI, Hin1II, Hsp92II"
                     /note="Geneious type: restriction site"
     misc_feature    303..306
                     /Recognition_pattern="C^ATG"
                     /annotation_group="CATG"
                     /label="CviAII"
                     /note="Geneious type: restriction site"
     misc_feature    303..306
                     /Recognition_pattern="^CATG"
                     /annotation_group="CATG"
                     /label="FatI"
                     /note="Geneious type: restriction site"
     misc_feature    314..318
                     /Recognition_pattern="GGGAC(10/14)"
                     /annotation_group="GGGAC"
                     /label="BslFI, BsmFI, FaqI"
                     /note="Geneious type: restriction site"
     misc_feature    332..337
                     /Recognition_pattern="W^GTACW"
                     /annotation_group="WGTACW"
                     /label="TatI"
                     /note="Geneious type: restriction site"
     misc_feature    333..336
                     /Recognition_pattern="G^TAC"
                     /annotation_group="GTAC"
                     /label="Csp6I, CviQI, RsaNI"
                     /note="Geneious type: restriction site"
     misc_feature    333..336
                     /Recognition_pattern="GT^AC"
                     /annotation_group="GTAC"
                     /label="RsaI, AfaI"
                     /note="Geneious type: restriction site"
     misc_feature    340..345
                     /Recognition_pattern="YAC^GTR"
                     /annotation_group="YACGTR"
                     /label="BsaAI, BstBAI, Ppu21I"
                     /note="Geneious type: restriction site"
     misc_feature    340..345
                     /Recognition_pattern="TAC^GTA"
                     /annotation_group="TACGTA"
                     /label="SnaBI, BstSNI, Eco105I"
                     /note="Geneious type: restriction site"
     misc_feature    341..344
                     /Recognition_pattern="ACGT^"
                     /annotation_group="ACGT"
                     /label="TaiI"
                     /note="Geneious type: restriction site"
     misc_feature    341..344
                     /Recognition_pattern="A^CGT"
                     /annotation_group="ACGT"
                     /label="MaeII, HpyCH4IV"
                     /note="Geneious type: restriction site"
     misc_feature    complement(351..356)
                     /Recognition_pattern="GCGATG(10/14)"
                     /annotation_group="GCGATG"
                     /label="BtgZI"
                     /note="Geneious type: restriction site"
     misc_feature    362..367
                     /Recognition_pattern="C^CRYGG"
                     /annotation_group="CCRYGG"
                     /label="BstDSI, BtgI"
                     /note="Geneious type: restriction site"
     misc_feature    362..367
                     /Recognition_pattern="C^CATGG"
                     /annotation_group="CCATGG"
                     /label="NcoI, Bsp19I"
                     /note="Geneious type: restriction site"
     misc_feature    362..367
                     /Recognition_pattern="C^CWWGG"
                     /annotation_group="CCWWGG"
                     /label="StyI, BssT1I, Eco130I, EcoT14I, ErhI"
                     /note="Geneious type: restriction site"
     misc_feature    362..367
                     /Recognition_pattern="C^CNNGG"
                     /annotation_group="CCNNGG"
                     /label="BsaJI, BseDI, BssECI"
                     /note="Geneious type: restriction site"
     misc_feature    363..372
                     /Recognition_pattern="CAYNN^NNRTG"
                     /annotation_group="CAYNNNNRTG"
                     /label="MslI, RseI, SmiMI"
                     /note="Geneious type: restriction site"
     misc_feature    363..366
                     /Recognition_pattern="CATG^"
                     /annotation_group="CATG"
                     /label="NlaIII, FaeI, Hin1II, Hsp92II"
                     /note="Geneious type: restriction site"
     misc_feature    363..366
                     /Recognition_pattern="C^ATG"
                     /annotation_group="CATG"
                     /label="CviAII"
                     /note="Geneious type: restriction site"
     misc_feature    363..366
                     /Recognition_pattern="^CATG"
                     /annotation_group="CATG"
                     /label="FatI"
                     /note="Geneious type: restriction site"
     misc_feature    366..370
                     /Recognition_pattern="GGTGA(8/7)"
                     /annotation_group="GGTGA"
                     /label="HphI, AsuHPI"
                     /note="Geneious type: restriction site"
     misc_feature    complement(369..373)
                     /Recognition_pattern="GCATC(5/9)"
                     /annotation_group="GCATC"
                     /label="SfaNI, BmsI, LweI"
                     /note="Geneious type: restriction site"
     misc_feature    372..382
                     /Recognition_pattern="GCNNNNN^NNGC"
                     /annotation_group="GCNNNNNNNGC"
                     /label="MwoI, BstMWI, HpyF10VI"
                     /note="Geneious type: restriction site"
     misc_feature    complement(372..375)
                     /Recognition_pattern="CCGC(-3/-1)"
                     /annotation_group="CCGC"
                     /label="AciI, BspACI, SsiI"
                     /note="Geneious type: restriction site"
     misc_feature    383..388
                     /Recognition_pattern="W^GTACW"
                     /annotation_group="WGTACW"
                     /label="TatI"
                     /note="Geneious type: restriction site"
     misc_feature    384..387
                     /Recognition_pattern="G^TAC"
                     /annotation_group="GTAC"
                     /label="Csp6I, CviQI, RsaNI"
                     /note="Geneious type: restriction site"
     misc_feature    384..387
                     /Recognition_pattern="GT^AC"
                     /annotation_group="GTAC"
                     /label="RsaI, AfaI"
                     /note="Geneious type: restriction site"
     misc_feature    390..401
                     /Recognition_pattern="(11/13)CAANNNNNGTGG(12/10)"
                     /annotation_group="CAANNNNNGTGG"
                     /label="CspCI"
                     /note="Geneious type: restriction site"
     misc_feature    396..406
                     /Recognition_pattern="GCNNNNN^NNGC"
                     /annotation_group="GCNNNNNNNGC"
                     /label="MwoI, BstMWI, HpyF10VI"
                     /note="Geneious type: restriction site"
     misc_feature    complement(405..408)
                     /Recognition_pattern="CCGC(-3/-1)"
                     /annotation_group="CCGC"
                     /label="AciI, BspACI, SsiI"
                     /note="Geneious type: restriction site"
     misc_feature    412..416
                     /Recognition_pattern="G^ANTC"
                     /annotation_group="GANTC"
                     /label="HinfI"
                     /note="Geneious type: restriction site"
     misc_feature    complement(412..416)
                     /Recognition_pattern="GAGTC(4/5)"
                     /annotation_group="GAGTC"
                     /label="PleI, PpsI"
                     /note="Geneious type: restriction site"
     misc_feature    complement(412..416)
                     /Recognition_pattern="GAGTC(5/5)"
                     /annotation_group="GAGTC"
                     /label="MlyI, SchI"
                     /note="Geneious type: restriction site"
     misc_feature    431..435
                     /Recognition_pattern="GTCTC(1/5)"
                     /annotation_group="GTCTC"
                     /label="BsmAI, Alw26I, BstMAI"
                     /note="Geneious type: restriction site"
     misc_feature    445..450
                     /Recognition_pattern="GAC^GTC"
                     /annotation_group="GACGTC"
                     /label="ZraI"
                     /note="Geneious type: restriction site"
     misc_feature    445..450
                     /Recognition_pattern="GACGT^C"
                     /annotation_group="GACGTC"
                     /label="AatII"
                     /note="Geneious type: restriction site"
     misc_feature    445..450
                     /Recognition_pattern="GR^CGYC"
                     /annotation_group="GRCGYC"
                     /label="AcyI, BsaHI, BssNI, BstACI, Hin1I, Hsp92I"
                     /note="Geneious type: restriction site"
     misc_feature    446..449
                     /Recognition_pattern="ACGT^"
                     /annotation_group="ACGT"
                     /label="TaiI"
                     /note="Geneious type: restriction site"
     misc_feature    446..449
                     /Recognition_pattern="A^CGT"
                     /annotation_group="ACGT"
                     /label="MaeII, HpyCH4IV"
                     /note="Geneious type: restriction site"
     misc_feature    467..472
                     /Recognition_pattern="G^GYRCC"
                     /annotation_group="GGYRCC"
                     /label="AccB1I, BanI, BshNI, BspT107I"
                     /note="Geneious type: restriction site"
     misc_feature    467..472
                     /Recognition_pattern="GGN^NCC"
                     /annotation_group="GGNNCC"
                     /label="NlaIV, BmiI, BspLI, PspN4I"
                     /note="Geneious type: restriction site"
     misc_feature    482..486
                     /Recognition_pattern="GGGAC(10/14)"
                     /annotation_group="GGGAC"
                     /label="BslFI, BsmFI, FaqI"
                     /note="Geneious type: restriction site"
     misc_feature    500..504
                     /Recognition_pattern="^GTNAC"
                     /annotation_group="GTNAC"
                     /label="MaeIII"
                     /note="Geneious type: restriction site"
     misc_feature    complement(508..513)
                     /Recognition_pattern="GGCGGA(11/9)"
                     /annotation_group="GGCGGA"
                     /label="EciI"
                     /note="Geneious type: restriction site"
     misc_feature    509..512
                     /Recognition_pattern="CCGC(-3/-1)"
                     /annotation_group="CCGC"
                     /label="AciI, BspACI, SsiI"
                     /note="Geneious type: restriction site"
     misc_feature    519..523
                     /Recognition_pattern="GACGC(5/10)"
                     /annotation_group="GACGC"
                     /label="HgaI, CseI"
                     /note="Geneious type: restriction site"
     misc_feature    complement(530..533)
                     /Recognition_pattern="CCGC(-3/-1)"
                     /annotation_group="CCGC"
                     /label="AciI, BspACI, SsiI"
                     /note="Geneious type: restriction site"
     misc_feature    539..544
                     /Recognition_pattern="GTN^NAC"
                     /annotation_group="GTNNAC"
                     /label="Hpy166II, Hpy8I"
                     /note="Geneious type: restriction site"
     misc_feature    541..544
                     /Recognition_pattern="G^TAC"
                     /annotation_group="GTAC"
                     /label="Csp6I, CviQI, RsaNI"
                     /note="Geneious type: restriction site"
     misc_feature    541..544
                     /Recognition_pattern="GT^AC"
                     /annotation_group="GTAC"
                     /label="RsaI, AfaI"
                     /note="Geneious type: restriction site"
     misc_feature    543..547
                     /Recognition_pattern="ACN^GT"
                     /annotation_group="ACNGT"
                     /label="Bst4CI, HpyCH4III, TaaI"
                     /note="Geneious type: restriction site"
     misc_feature    complement(550..553)
                     /Recognition_pattern="CCTC(7/6)"
                     /annotation_group="CCTC"
                     /label="MnlI"
                     /note="Geneious type: restriction site"
     misc_feature    563..567
                     /Recognition_pattern="GCN^GC"
                     /annotation_group="GCNGC"
                     /label="BlsI"
                     /note="Geneious type: restriction site"
     misc_feature    563..567
                     /Recognition_pattern="GC^NGC"
                     /annotation_group="GCNGC"
                     /label="BisI, Fnu4HI, Fsp4HI, GluI, SatI"
                     /note="Geneious type: restriction site"
     misc_feature    563..567
                     /Recognition_pattern="G^CWGC"
                     /annotation_group="GCWGC"
                     /label="TseI, ApeKI"
                     /note="Geneious type: restriction site"
     misc_feature    563..567
                     /Recognition_pattern="GCAGC(8/12)"
                     /annotation_group="GCAGC"
                     /label="BbvI, BseXI, BstV1I, Lsp1109I"
                     /note="Geneious type: restriction site"
     misc_feature    566..576
                     /Recognition_pattern="GCNNNNN^NNGC"
                     /annotation_group="GCNNNNNNNGC"
                     /label="MwoI, BstMWI, HpyF10VI"
                     /note="Geneious type: restriction site"
     misc_feature    566..569
                     /Recognition_pattern="GC^GC"
                     /annotation_group="GCGC"
                     /label="GlaI"
                     /note="Geneious type: restriction site"
     misc_feature    566..569
                     /Recognition_pattern="G^CGC"
                     /annotation_group="GCGC"
                     /label="Hin6I, HinP1I, HspAI"
                     /note="Geneious type: restriction site"
     misc_feature    566..569
                     /Recognition_pattern="GCG^C"
                     /annotation_group="GCGC"
                     /label="HhaI, AspLEI, BstHHI, CfoI"
                     /note="Geneious type: restriction site"
     misc_feature    567..570
                     /Recognition_pattern="CG^CG"
                     /annotation_group="CGCG"
                     /label="AccII, Bsh1236I, BspFNI, BstFNI, BstUI, MvnI"
                     /note="Geneious type: restriction site"
     misc_feature    576..586
                     /Recognition_pattern="CCNNNNN^NNGG"
                     /annotation_group="CCNNNNNNNGG"
                     /label="AfiI, Bsc4I, BseLI, BslI"
                     /note="Geneious type: restriction site"
     misc_feature    578..583
                     /Recognition_pattern="W^GTACW"
                     /annotation_group="WGTACW"
                     /label="TatI"
                     /note="Geneious type: restriction site"
     misc_feature    579..582
                     /Recognition_pattern="G^TAC"
                     /annotation_group="GTAC"
                     /label="Csp6I, CviQI, RsaNI"
                     /note="Geneious type: restriction site"
     misc_feature    579..582
                     /Recognition_pattern="GT^AC"
                     /annotation_group="GTAC"
                     /label="RsaI, AfaI"
                     /note="Geneious type: restriction site"
     misc_feature    581..586
                     /Recognition_pattern="ACTGGG(5/4)"
                     /annotation_group="ACTGGG"
                     /label="BfiI, BmrI, BmuI"
                     /note="Geneious type: restriction site"
     misc_feature    581..585
                     /Recognition_pattern="ACTGG(1/-1)"
                     /annotation_group="ACTGG"
                     /label="BsrI, Bse1I, BseNI, BsrSI"
                     /note="Geneious type: restriction site"
     lenti           584..764
                     /created_by="User"
                     /label="LTR"
     misc_feature    585..590
                     /Recognition_pattern="GGTCTC(1/5)"
                     /annotation_group="GGTCTC"
                     /label="Eco31I, BsaI, Bso31I, BspTNI"
                     /note="Geneious type: restriction site"
     misc_feature    586..590
                     /Recognition_pattern="GTCTC(1/5)"
                     /annotation_group="GTCTC"
                     /label="BsmAI, Alw26I, BstMAI"
                     /note="Geneious type: restriction site"
     misc_feature    complement(593..598)
                     /Recognition_pattern="TARCCA(11/9)"
                     /annotation_group="TARCCA"
                     /label="TsoI"
                     /note="Geneious type: restriction site"
     misc_feature    603..608
                     /Recognition_pattern="R^GATCY"
                     /annotation_group="RGATCY"
                     /label="XhoII, BstX2I, BstYI, MflI, PsuI"
                     /note="Geneious type: restriction site"
     misc_feature    603..608
                     /Recognition_pattern="A^GATCT"
                     /annotation_group="AGATCT"
                     /label="BglII"
                     /note="Geneious type: restriction site"
     misc_feature    604..607
                     /Recognition_pattern="^GATC"
                     /annotation_group="GATC"
                     /label="MboI, BfuCI, Bsp143I, BssMI, BstMBI, DpnII, Kzo9I,
                     NdeII, Sau3AI"
                     /note="Geneious type: restriction site"
     misc_feature    604..607
                     /Recognition_pattern="GAT^C"
                     /annotation_group="GATC"
                     /label="BstKTI"
                     /note="Geneious type: restriction site"
     misc_feature    604..607
                     /Recognition_pattern="GA^TC"
                     /annotation_group="GATC"
                     /label="DpnI, MalI"
                     /note="Geneious type: restriction site"
     misc_feature    606..610
                     /Recognition_pattern="TCN^GA"
                     /annotation_group="TCNGA"
                     /label="Hpy188I"
                     /note="Geneious type: restriction site"
     misc_feature    complement(607..611)
                     /Recognition_pattern="CTCAG(9/7)"
                     /annotation_group="CTCAG"
                     /label="BspCNI"
                     /note="Geneious type: restriction site"
     misc_feature    complement(607..611)
                     /Recognition_pattern="CTCAG(10/8)"
                     /annotation_group="CTCAG"
                     /label="BseMII"
                     /note="Geneious type: restriction site"
     misc_feature    607..611
                     /Recognition_pattern="C^TNAG"
                     /annotation_group="CTNAG"
                     /label="DdeI, BstDEI, HpyF3I"
                     /note="Geneious type: restriction site"
     misc_feature    612..617
                     /Recognition_pattern="C^CNNGG"
                     /annotation_group="CCNNGG"
                     /label="BsaJI, BseDI, BssECI"
                     /note="Geneious type: restriction site"
     misc_feature    612..616
                     /Recognition_pattern="^CCWGG"
                     /annotation_group="CCWGG"
                     /label="EcoRII, AjnI, Psp6I, PspGI"
                     /note="Geneious type: restriction site"
     misc_feature    612..616
                     /Recognition_pattern="CC^WGG"
                     /annotation_group="CCWGG"
                     /label="BseBI, Bst2UI, BstNI, BstOI, MvaI"
                     /note="Geneious type: restriction site"
     misc_feature    612..616
                     /Recognition_pattern="^CCNGG"
                     /annotation_group="CCNGG"
                     /label="BssKI, BstSCI, StyD4I"
                     /note="Geneious type: restriction site"
     misc_feature    612..616
                     /Recognition_pattern="CC^NGG"
                     /annotation_group="CCNGG"
                     /label="ScrFI, Bme1390I, BmrFI, MspR9I"
                     /note="Geneious type: restriction site"
     misc_feature    617..622
                     /Recognition_pattern="GRGCY^C"
                     /annotation_group="GRGCYC"
                     /label="BanII, Eco24I, EcoT38I, FriOI"
                     /note="Geneious type: restriction site"
     misc_feature    617..622
                     /Recognition_pattern="GAG^CTC"
                     /annotation_group="GAGCTC"
                     /label="Ecl136II, Eco53kI, EcoICRI"
                     /note="Geneious type: restriction site"
     misc_feature    617..622
                     /Recognition_pattern="GAGCT^C"
                     /annotation_group="GAGCTC"
                     /label="SacI, Psp124BI, SstI"
                     /note="Geneious type: restriction site"
     misc_feature    617..622
                     /Recognition_pattern="GWGCW^C"
                     /annotation_group="GWGCWC"
                     /label="Alw21I, Bbv12I, BsiHKAI"
                     /note="Geneious type: restriction site"
     misc_feature    617..622
                     /Recognition_pattern="GDGCH^C"
                     /annotation_group="GDGCHC"
                     /label="SduI, Bsp1286I, MhlI"
                     /note="Geneious type: restriction site"
     misc_feature    618..621
                     /Recognition_pattern="AG^CT"
                     /annotation_group="AGCT"
                     /label="AluI, AluBI"
                     /note="Geneious type: restriction site"
     misc_feature    complement(625..630)
                     /Recognition_pattern="TARCCA(11/9)"
                     /annotation_group="TARCCA"
                     /label="TsoI"
                     /note="Geneious type: restriction site"
     misc_feature    632..635
                     /Recognition_pattern="C^TAG"
                     /annotation_group="CTAG"
                     /label="MaeI, BfaI, FspBI, XspI"
                     /note="Geneious type: restriction site"
     misc_feature    636..641
                     /Recognition_pattern="GGN^NCC"
                     /annotation_group="GGNNCC"
                     /label="NlaIV, BmiI, BspLI, PspN4I"
                     /note="Geneious type: restriction site"
     misc_feature    complement(640..646)
                     /Recognition_pattern="CASTGNN(0/-7)"
                     /annotation_group="CASTGNN"
                     /label="TspRI, TscAI"
                     /note="Geneious type: restriction site"
     misc_feature    642..648
                     /Recognition_pattern="CASTGNN(0/-7)"
                     /annotation_group="CASTGNN"
                     /label="TspRI, TscAI"
                     /note="Geneious type: restriction site"
     misc_feature    complement(642..647)
                     /Recognition_pattern="GCAGTG(2/0)"
                     /annotation_group="GCAGTG"
                     /label="BtsI"
                     /note="Geneious type: restriction site"
     misc_feature    647..652
                     /Recognition_pattern="C^TTAAG"
                     /annotation_group="CTTAAG"
                     /label="AflII, BfrI, BspTI, Bst98I, BstAFI, MspCI, Vha464I"
                     /note="Geneious type: restriction site"
     misc_feature    647..652
                     /Recognition_pattern="C^TYRAG"
                     /annotation_group="CTYRAG"
                     /label="SmlI, SmoI"
                     /note="Geneious type: restriction site"
     misc_feature    648..651
                     /Recognition_pattern="T^TAA"
                     /annotation_group="TTAA"
                     /label="MseI, SaqAI, Tru1I, Tru9I"
                     /note="Geneious type: restriction site"
     misc_feature    653..656
                     /Recognition_pattern="CCTC(7/6)"
                     /annotation_group="CCTC"
                     /label="MnlI"
                     /note="Geneious type: restriction site"
     misc_feature    661..671
                     /Recognition_pattern="(8/13)AAGNNNNNCTT(13/8)"
                     /annotation_group="AAGNNNNNCTT"
                     /label="FalI"
                     /note="Geneious type: restriction site"
     misc_feature    661..666
                     /Recognition_pattern="A^AGCTT"
                     /annotation_group="AAGCTT"
                     /label="HindIII"
                     /note="Geneious type: restriction site"
     misc_feature    662..665
                     /Recognition_pattern="AG^CT"
                     /annotation_group="AGCT"
                     /label="AluI, AluBI"
                     /note="Geneious type: restriction site"
     misc_feature    663..668
                     /Recognition_pattern="GCN^NGC"
                     /annotation_group="GCNNGC"
                     /label="Cac8I, BstC8I"
                     /note="Geneious type: restriction site"
     misc_feature    667..677
                     /Recognition_pattern="GCNNNNN^NNGC"
                     /annotation_group="GCNNNNNNNGC"
                     /label="MwoI, BstMWI, HpyF10VI"
                     /note="Geneious type: restriction site"
     misc_feature    669..674
                     /Recognition_pattern="CTTGAG(16/14)"
                     /annotation_group="CTTGAG"
                     /label="BpuEI"
                     /note="Geneious type: restriction site"
     misc_feature    669..674
                     /Recognition_pattern="C^TYRAG"
                     /annotation_group="CTYRAG"
                     /label="SmlI, SmoI"
                     /note="Geneious type: restriction site"
     misc_feature    678..682
                     /Recognition_pattern="TTS^AA"
                     /annotation_group="TTSAA"
                     /label="AgsI"
                     /note="Geneious type: restriction site"
     misc_feature    690..695
                     /Recognition_pattern="GKGCM^C"
                     /annotation_group="GKGCMC"
                     /label="BseSI, BaeGI, BstSLI"
                     /note="Geneious type: restriction site"
     misc_feature    690..695
                     /Recognition_pattern="GDGCH^C"
                     /annotation_group="GDGCHC"
                     /label="SduI, Bsp1286I, MhlI"
                     /note="Geneious type: restriction site"
     misc_feature    705..709
                     /Recognition_pattern="^GTNAC"
                     /annotation_group="GTNAC"
                     /label="MaeIII"
                     /note="Geneious type: restriction site"
     misc_feature    705..709
                     /Recognition_pattern="^GTSAC"
                     /annotation_group="GTSAC"
                     /label="Tsp45I, NmuCI"
                     /note="Geneious type: restriction site"
     misc_feature    707..711
                     /Recognition_pattern="G^ANTC"
                     /annotation_group="GANTC"
                     /label="HinfI"
                     /note="Geneious type: restriction site"
     misc_feature    complement(707..711)
                     /Recognition_pattern="GAGTC(4/5)"
                     /annotation_group="GAGTC"
                     /label="PleI, PpsI"
                     /note="Geneious type: restriction site"
     misc_feature    complement(707..711)
                     /Recognition_pattern="GAGTC(5/5)"
                     /annotation_group="GAGTC"
                     /label="MlyI, SchI"
                     /note="Geneious type: restriction site"
     misc_feature    714..718
                     /Recognition_pattern="^GTNAC"
                     /annotation_group="GTNAC"
                     /label="MaeIII"
                     /note="Geneious type: restriction site"
     misc_feature    718..721
                     /Recognition_pattern="C^TAG"
                     /annotation_group="CTAG"
                     /label="MaeI, BfaI, FspBI, XspI"
                     /note="Geneious type: restriction site"
     misc_feature    722..727
                     /Recognition_pattern="R^GATCY"
                     /annotation_group="RGATCY"
                     /label="XhoII, BstX2I, BstYI, MflI, PsuI"
                     /note="Geneious type: restriction site"
     misc_feature    complement(723..727)
                     /Recognition_pattern="GGATC(4/5)"
                     /annotation_group="GGATC"
                     /label="AclWI, AlwI, BspPI"
                     /note="Geneious type: restriction site"
     misc_feature    723..726
                     /Recognition_pattern="^GATC"
                     /annotation_group="GATC"
                     /label="MboI, BfuCI, Bsp143I, BssMI, BstMBI, DpnII, Kzo9I,
                     NdeII, Sau3AI"
                     /note="Geneious type: restriction site"
     misc_feature    723..726
                     /Recognition_pattern="GAT^C"
                     /annotation_group="GATC"
                     /label="BstKTI"
                     /note="Geneious type: restriction site"
     misc_feature    723..726
                     /Recognition_pattern="GA^TC"
                     /annotation_group="GATC"
                     /label="DpnI, MalI"
                     /note="Geneious type: restriction site"
     misc_feature    727..730
                     /Recognition_pattern="CCTC(7/6)"
                     /annotation_group="CCTC"
                     /label="MnlI"
                     /note="Geneious type: restriction site"
     misc_feature    728..732
                     /Recognition_pattern="CTCAG(9/7)"
                     /annotation_group="CTCAG"
                     /label="BspCNI"
                     /note="Geneious type: restriction site"
     misc_feature    728..732
                     /Recognition_pattern="CTCAG(10/8)"
                     /annotation_group="CTCAG"
                     /label="BseMII"
                     /note="Geneious type: restriction site"
     misc_feature    728..732
                     /Recognition_pattern="C^TNAG"
                     /annotation_group="CTNAG"
                     /label="DdeI, BstDEI, HpyF3I"
                     /note="Geneious type: restriction site"
     misc_feature    729..733
                     /Recognition_pattern="TCN^GA"
                     /annotation_group="TCNGA"
                     /label="Hpy188I"
                     /note="Geneious type: restriction site"
     misc_feature    complement(742..748)
                     /Recognition_pattern="CASTGNN(0/-7)"
                     /annotation_group="CASTGNN"
                     /label="TspRI, TscAI"
                     /note="Geneious type: restriction site"
     misc_feature    744..750
                     /Recognition_pattern="CASTGNN(0/-7)"
                     /annotation_group="CASTGNN"
                     /label="TspRI, TscAI"
                     /note="Geneious type: restriction site"
     misc_feature    759..762
                     /Recognition_pattern="C^TAG"
                     /annotation_group="CTAG"
                     /label="MaeI, BfaI, FspBI, XspI"
                     /note="Geneious type: restriction site"
     misc_feature    complement(761..767)
                     /Recognition_pattern="CASTGNN(0/-7)"
                     /annotation_group="CASTGNN"
                     /label="TspRI, TscAI"
                     /note="Geneious type: restriction site"
     misc_feature    762..767
                     /Recognition_pattern="GCAGTG(2/0)"
                     /annotation_group="GCAGTG"
                     /label="BtsI"
                     /note="Geneious type: restriction site"
     misc_feature    763..769
                     /Recognition_pattern="CASTGNN(0/-7)"
                     /annotation_group="CASTGNN"
                     /label="TspRI, TscAI"
                     /note="Geneious type: restriction site"
     misc_feature    767..772
                     /Recognition_pattern="RGCGC^Y"
                     /annotation_group="RGCGCY"
                     /label="HaeII, BfoI, BstH2I"
                     /note="Geneious type: restriction site"
     misc_feature    767..772
                     /Recognition_pattern="G^GYRCC"
                     /annotation_group="GGYRCC"
                     /label="AccB1I, BanI, BshNI, BspT107I"
                     /note="Geneious type: restriction site"
     misc_feature    767..772
                     /Recognition_pattern="GGN^NCC"
                     /annotation_group="GGNNCC"
                     /label="NlaIV, BmiI, BspLI, PspN4I"
                     /note="Geneious type: restriction site"
     misc_feature    767..772
                     /Recognition_pattern="GG^CGCC"
                     /annotation_group="GGCGCC"
                     /label="NarI, Mly113I"
                     /note="Geneious type: restriction site"
     misc_feature    767..772
                     /Recognition_pattern="GGCGC^C"
                     /annotation_group="GGCGCC"
                     /label="BbeI"
                     /note="Geneious type: restriction site"
     misc_feature    767..772
                     /Recognition_pattern="GGC^GCC"
                     /annotation_group="GGCGCC"
                     /label="DinI, EgeI, EheI, SfoI"
                     /note="Geneious type: restriction site"
     misc_feature    767..772
                     /Recognition_pattern="G^GCGCC"
                     /annotation_group="GGCGCC"
                     /label="KasI, SspDI"
                     /note="Geneious type: restriction site"
     misc_feature    767..772
                     /Recognition_pattern="GR^CGYC"
                     /annotation_group="GRCGYC"
                     /label="AcyI, BsaHI, BssNI, BstACI, Hin1I, Hsp92I"
                     /note="Geneious type: restriction site"
     misc_feature    768..771
                     /Recognition_pattern="GC^GC"
                     /annotation_group="GCGC"
                     /label="GlaI"
                     /note="Geneious type: restriction site"
     misc_feature    768..771
                     /Recognition_pattern="G^CGC"
                     /annotation_group="GCGC"
                     /label="Hin6I, HinP1I, HspAI"
                     /note="Geneious type: restriction site"
     misc_feature    768..771
                     /Recognition_pattern="GCG^C"
                     /annotation_group="GCGC"
                     /label="HhaI, AspLEI, BstHHI, CfoI"
                     /note="Geneious type: restriction site"
     misc_feature    771..781
                     /Recognition_pattern="CCNNNNN^NNGG"
                     /annotation_group="CCNNNNNNNGG"
                     /label="AfiI, Bsc4I, BseLI, BslI"
                     /note="Geneious type: restriction site"
     misc_feature    779..783
                     /Recognition_pattern="GGGAC(10/14)"
                     /annotation_group="GGGAC"
                     /label="BslFI, BsmFI, FaqI"
                     /note="Geneious type: restriction site"
     misc_feature    784..788
                     /Recognition_pattern="TTS^AA"
                     /annotation_group="TTSAA"
                     /label="AgsI"
                     /note="Geneious type: restriction site"
     misc_feature    805..815
                     /Recognition_pattern="(8/13)GAGNNNNNCTC(13/8)"
                     /annotation_group="GAGNNNNNCTC"
                     /label="BplI"
                     /note="Geneious type: restriction site"
     misc_feature    805..810
                     /Recognition_pattern="GAGGAG(10/8)"
                     /annotation_group="GAGGAG"
                     /label="BseRI"
                     /note="Geneious type: restriction site"
     misc_feature    complement(805..808)
                     /Recognition_pattern="CCTC(7/6)"
                     /annotation_group="CCTC"
                     /label="MnlI"
                     /note="Geneious type: restriction site"
     misc_feature    808..813
                     /Recognition_pattern="GRGCY^C"
                     /annotation_group="GRGCYC"
                     /label="BanII, Eco24I, EcoT38I, FriOI"
                     /note="Geneious type: restriction site"
     misc_feature    808..813
                     /Recognition_pattern="GAG^CTC"
                     /annotation_group="GAGCTC"
                     /label="Ecl136II, Eco53kI, EcoICRI"
                     /note="Geneious type: restriction site"
     misc_feature    808..813
                     /Recognition_pattern="GAGCT^C"
                     /annotation_group="GAGCTC"
                     /label="SacI, Psp124BI, SstI"
                     /note="Geneious type: restriction site"
     misc_feature    808..813
                     /Recognition_pattern="GWGCW^C"
                     /annotation_group="GWGCWC"
                     /label="Alw21I, Bbv12I, BsiHKAI"
                     /note="Geneious type: restriction site"
     misc_feature    808..813
                     /Recognition_pattern="GDGCH^C"
                     /annotation_group="GDGCHC"
                     /label="SduI, Bsp1286I, MhlI"
                     /note="Geneious type: restriction site"
     misc_feature    809..812
                     /Recognition_pattern="AG^CT"
                     /annotation_group="AGCT"
                     /label="AluI, AluBI"
                     /note="Geneious type: restriction site"
     misc_feature    814..819
                     /Recognition_pattern="TC^NNGA"
                     /annotation_group="TCNNGA"
                     /label="Hpy188III"
                     /note="Geneious type: restriction site"
     misc_feature    816..819
                     /Recognition_pattern="T^CGA"
                     /annotation_group="TCGA"
                     /label="TaqI"
                     /note="Geneious type: restriction site"
     misc_feature    817..821
                     /Recognition_pattern="CGWCG^"
                     /annotation_group="CGWCG"
                     /label="Hpy99I"
                     /note="Geneious type: restriction site"
     misc_feature    818..822
                     /Recognition_pattern="GACGC(5/10)"
                     /annotation_group="GACGC"
                     /label="HgaI, CseI"
                     /note="Geneious type: restriction site"
     misc_feature    825..829
                     /Recognition_pattern="G^ANTC"
                     /annotation_group="GANTC"
                     /label="HinfI"
                     /note="Geneious type: restriction site"
     misc_feature    complement(825..829)
                     /Recognition_pattern="GAGTC(4/5)"
                     /annotation_group="GAGTC"
                     /label="PleI, PpsI"
                     /note="Geneious type: restriction site"
     misc_feature    complement(825..829)
                     /Recognition_pattern="GAGTC(5/5)"
                     /annotation_group="GAGTC"
                     /label="MlyI, SchI"
                     /note="Geneious type: restriction site"
     misc_feature    complement(827..832)
                     /Recognition_pattern="GCCGAG(21/19)"
                     /annotation_group="GCCGAG"
                     /label="NmeAIII"
                     /note="Geneious type: restriction site"
     misc_feature    831..836
                     /Recognition_pattern="GCN^NGC"
                     /annotation_group="GCNNGC"
                     /label="Cac8I, BstC8I"
                     /note="Geneious type: restriction site"
     misc_feature    836..841
                     /Recognition_pattern="CTGAAG(16/14)"
                     /annotation_group="CTGAAG"
                     /label="Eco57I, AcuI"
                     /note="Geneious type: restriction site"
     misc_feature    836..841
                     /Recognition_pattern="CTGRAG(16/14)"
                     /annotation_group="CTGRAG"
                     /label="Eco57MI"
                     /note="Geneious type: restriction site"
     misc_feature    841..851
                     /Recognition_pattern="GCNNNNN^NNGC"
                     /annotation_group="GCNNNNNNNGC"
                     /label="MwoI, BstMWI, HpyF10VI"
                     /note="Geneious type: restriction site"
     misc_feature    841..846
                     /Recognition_pattern="G^CGCGC"
                     /annotation_group="GCGCGC"
                     /label="BsePI, BssHII, PauI, PteI"
                     /note="Geneious type: restriction site"
     misc_feature    841..846
                     /Recognition_pattern="GCN^NGC"
                     /annotation_group="GCNNGC"
                     /label="Cac8I, BstC8I"
                     /note="Geneious type: restriction site"
     misc_feature    841..844
                     /Recognition_pattern="GC^GC"
                     /annotation_group="GCGC"
                     /label="GlaI"
                     /note="Geneious type: restriction site"
     misc_feature    841..844
                     /Recognition_pattern="G^CGC"
                     /annotation_group="GCGC"
                     /label="Hin6I, HinP1I, HspAI"
                     /note="Geneious type: restriction site"
     misc_feature    841..844
                     /Recognition_pattern="GCG^C"
                     /annotation_group="GCGC"
                     /label="HhaI, AspLEI, BstHHI, CfoI"
                     /note="Geneious type: restriction site"
     misc_feature    842..845
                     /Recognition_pattern="CG^CG"
                     /annotation_group="CGCG"
                     /label="AccII, Bsh1236I, BspFNI, BstFNI, BstUI, MvnI"
                     /note="Geneious type: restriction site"
     misc_feature    843..846
                     /Recognition_pattern="GC^GC"
                     /annotation_group="GCGC"
                     /label="GlaI"
                     /note="Geneious type: restriction site"
     misc_feature    843..846
                     /Recognition_pattern="G^CGC"
                     /annotation_group="GCGC"
                     /label="Hin6I, HinP1I, HspAI"
                     /note="Geneious type: restriction site"
     misc_feature    843..846
                     /Recognition_pattern="GCG^C"
                     /annotation_group="GCGC"
                     /label="HhaI, AspLEI, BstHHI, CfoI"
                     /note="Geneious type: restriction site"
     misc_feature    847..851
                     /Recognition_pattern="ACGGC(12/14)"
                     /annotation_group="ACGGC"
                     /label="BceAI"
                     /note="Geneious type: restriction site"
     misc_feature    complement(854..857)
                     /Recognition_pattern="CCTC(7/6)"
                     /annotation_group="CCTC"
                     /label="MnlI"
                     /note="Geneious type: restriction site"
     misc_feature    complement(859..862)
                     /Recognition_pattern="CCTC(7/6)"
                     /annotation_group="CCTC"
                     /label="MnlI"
                     /note="Geneious type: restriction site"
     misc_feature    864..868
                     /Recognition_pattern="GCN^GC"
                     /annotation_group="GCNGC"
                     /label="BlsI"
                     /note="Geneious type: restriction site"
     misc_feature    864..868
                     /Recognition_pattern="GC^NGC"
                     /annotation_group="GCNGC"
                     /label="BisI, Fnu4HI, Fsp4HI, GluI, SatI"
                     /note="Geneious type: restriction site"
     misc_feature    864..868
                     /Recognition_pattern="GCSG^C"
                     /annotation_group="GCSGC"
                     /label="TauI"
                     /note="Geneious type: restriction site"
     misc_feature    complement(864..867)
                     /Recognition_pattern="CCGC(-3/-1)"
                     /annotation_group="CCGC"
                     /label="AciI, BspACI, SsiI"
                     /note="Geneious type: restriction site"
     misc_feature    870..874
                     /Recognition_pattern="ACTGG(1/-1)"
                     /annotation_group="ACTGG"
                     /label="BsrI, Bse1I, BseNI, BsrSI"
                     /note="Geneious type: restriction site"
     misc_feature    873..877
                     /Recognition_pattern="GGTGA(8/7)"
                     /annotation_group="GGTGA"
                     /label="HphI, AsuHPI"
                     /note="Geneious type: restriction site"
     misc_feature    875..919
                     /created_by="User"
                     /label="PSI"
                     /note="Geneious type: lenti pkg element"
     misc_feature    878..881
                     /Recognition_pattern="G^TAC"
                     /annotation_group="GTAC"
                     /label="Csp6I, CviQI, RsaNI"
                     /note="Geneious type: restriction site"
     misc_feature    878..881
                     /Recognition_pattern="GT^AC"
                     /annotation_group="GTAC"
                     /label="RsaI, AfaI"
                     /note="Geneious type: restriction site"
     misc_feature    887..892
                     /Recognition_pattern="R^AATTY"
                     /annotation_group="RAATTY"
                     /label="ApoI, AcsI, XapI"
                     /note="Geneious type: restriction site"
     misc_feature    888..891
                     /Recognition_pattern="^AATT"
                     /annotation_group="AATT"
                     /label="TspEI, Sse9I, TasI, Tsp509I"
                     /note="Geneious type: restriction site"
     misc_feature    896..899
                     /Recognition_pattern="C^TAG"
                     /annotation_group="CTAG"
                     /label="MaeI, BfaI, FspBI, XspI"
                     /note="Geneious type: restriction site"
     misc_feature    complement(899..902)
                     /Recognition_pattern="CCGC(-3/-1)"
                     /annotation_group="CCGC"
                     /label="AciI, BspACI, SsiI"
                     /note="Geneious type: restriction site"
     misc_feature    complement(902..905)
                     /Recognition_pattern="CCTC(7/6)"
                     /annotation_group="CCTC"
                     /label="MnlI"
                     /note="Geneious type: restriction site"
     misc_feature    906..909
                     /Recognition_pattern="C^TAG"
                     /annotation_group="CTAG"
                     /label="MaeI, BfaI, FspBI, XspI"
                     /note="Geneious type: restriction site"
     misc_feature    complement(909..913)
                     /Recognition_pattern="CCTTC(6/5)"
                     /annotation_group="CCTTC"
                     /label="HpyAV"
                     /note="Geneious type: restriction site"
     misc_feature    complement(919..923)
                     /Recognition_pattern="CCATC(4/5)"
                     /annotation_group="CCATC"
                     /label="BccI"
                     /note="Geneious type: restriction site"
     misc_feature    complement(932..936)
                     /Recognition_pattern="GACGC(5/10)"
                     /annotation_group="GACGC"
                     /label="HgaI, CseI"
                     /note="Geneious type: restriction site"
     misc_feature    941..944
                     /Recognition_pattern="T^TAA"
                     /annotation_group="TTAA"
                     /label="MseI, SaqAI, Tru1I, Tru9I"
                     /note="Geneious type: restriction site"
     misc_feature    complement(945..949)
                     /Recognition_pattern="CCCGC(4/6)"
                     /annotation_group="CCCGC"
                     /label="FauI, SmuI"
                     /note="Geneious type: restriction site"
     misc_feature    complement(945..948)
                     /Recognition_pattern="CCGC(-3/-1)"
                     /annotation_group="CCGC"
                     /label="AciI, BspACI, SsiI"
                     /note="Geneious type: restriction site"
     misc_feature    954..957
                     /Recognition_pattern="^AATT"
                     /annotation_group="AATT"
                     /label="TspEI, Sse9I, TasI, Tsp509I"
                     /note="Geneious type: restriction site"
     misc_feature    959..962
                     /Recognition_pattern="^GATC"
                     /annotation_group="GATC"
                     /label="MboI, BfuCI, Bsp143I, BssMI, BstMBI, DpnII, Kzo9I,
                     NdeII, Sau3AI"
                     /note="Geneious type: restriction site"
     misc_feature    959..962
                     /Recognition_pattern="GAT^C"
                     /annotation_group="GATC"
                     /label="BstKTI"
                     /note="Geneious type: restriction site"
     misc_feature    959..962
                     /Recognition_pattern="GA^TC"
                     /annotation_group="GATC"
                     /label="DpnI, MalI"
                     /note="Geneious type: restriction site"
     misc_feature    961..966
                     /Recognition_pattern="TCG^CGA"
                     /annotation_group="TCGCGA"
                     /label="NruI, Bsp68I, BtuMI, RruI"
                     /note="Geneious type: restriction site"
     misc_feature    961..966
                     /Recognition_pattern="TC^NNGA"
                     /annotation_group="TCNNGA"
                     /label="Hpy188III"
                     /note="Geneious type: restriction site"
     misc_feature    962..965
                     /Recognition_pattern="CG^CG"
                     /annotation_group="CGCG"
                     /label="AccII, Bsh1236I, BspFNI, BstFNI, BstUI, MvnI"
                     /note="Geneious type: restriction site"
     misc_feature    963..968
                     /Recognition_pattern="GCGATG(10/14)"
                     /annotation_group="GCGATG"
                     /label="BtgZI"
                     /note="Geneious type: restriction site"
     misc_feature    complement(965..969)
                     /Recognition_pattern="CCATC(4/5)"
                     /annotation_group="CCATC"
                     /label="BccI"
                     /note="Geneious type: restriction site"
     misc_feature    970..979
                     /Recognition_pattern="GAANN^NNTTC"
                     /annotation_group="GAANNNNTTC"
                     /label="XmnI, Asp700I, MroXI, PdmI"
                     /note="Geneious type: restriction site"
     misc_feature    974..979
                     /Recognition_pattern="R^AATTY"
                     /annotation_group="RAATTY"
                     /label="ApoI, AcsI, XapI"
                     /note="Geneious type: restriction site"
     misc_feature    975..978
                     /Recognition_pattern="^AATT"
                     /annotation_group="AATT"
                     /label="TspEI, Sse9I, TasI, Tsp509I"
                     /note="Geneious type: restriction site"
     misc_feature    982..985
                     /Recognition_pattern="T^TAA"
                     /annotation_group="TTAA"
                     /label="MseI, SaqAI, Tru1I, Tru9I"
                     /note="Geneious type: restriction site"
     misc_feature    986..989
                     /Recognition_pattern="GG^CC"
                     /annotation_group="GGCC"
                     /label="HaeIII, BshFI, BsnI, BsuRI, PhoI"
                     /note="Geneious type: restriction site"
     misc_feature    988..993
                     /Recognition_pattern="C^CNNGG"
                     /annotation_group="CCNNGG"
                     /label="BsaJI, BseDI, BssECI"
                     /note="Geneious type: restriction site"
     misc_feature    988..992
                     /Recognition_pattern="^CCWGG"
                     /annotation_group="CCWGG"
                     /label="EcoRII, AjnI, Psp6I, PspGI"
                     /note="Geneious type: restriction site"
     misc_feature    988..992
                     /Recognition_pattern="CC^WGG"
                     /annotation_group="CCWGG"
                     /label="BseBI, Bst2UI, BstNI, BstOI, MvaI"
                     /note="Geneious type: restriction site"
     misc_feature    988..992
                     /Recognition_pattern="^CCNGG"
                     /annotation_group="CCNGG"
                     /label="BssKI, BstSCI, StyD4I"
                     /note="Geneious type: restriction site"
     misc_feature    988..992
                     /Recognition_pattern="CC^NGG"
                     /annotation_group="CCNGG"
                     /label="ScrFI, Bme1390I, BmrFI, MspR9I"
                     /note="Geneious type: restriction site"
     misc_feature    1010..1013
                     /Recognition_pattern="^AATT"
                     /annotation_group="AATT"
                     /label="TspEI, Sse9I, TasI, Tsp509I"
                     /note="Geneious type: restriction site"
     misc_feature    1012..1015
                     /Recognition_pattern="T^TAA"
                     /annotation_group="TTAA"
                     /label="MseI, SaqAI, Tru1I, Tru9I"
                     /note="Geneious type: restriction site"
     misc_feature    1030..1035
                     /Recognition_pattern="GCN^NGC"
                     /annotation_group="GCNNGC"
                     /label="Cac8I, BstC8I"
                     /note="Geneious type: restriction site"
     misc_feature    1040..1043
                     /Recognition_pattern="AG^CT"
                     /annotation_group="AGCT"
                     /label="AluI, AluBI"
                     /note="Geneious type: restriction site"
     misc_feature    1042..1045
                     /Recognition_pattern="C^TAG"
                     /annotation_group="CTAG"
                     /label="MaeI, BfaI, FspBI, XspI"
                     /note="Geneious type: restriction site"
     misc_feature    1049..1053
                     /Recognition_pattern="G^AWTC"
                     /annotation_group="GAWTC"
                     /label="TfiI, PfeI"
                     /note="Geneious type: restriction site"
     misc_feature    1049..1053
                     /Recognition_pattern="G^ANTC"
                     /annotation_group="GANTC"
                     /label="HinfI"
                     /note="Geneious type: restriction site"
     misc_feature    1058..1061
                     /Recognition_pattern="T^TAA"
                     /annotation_group="TTAA"
                     /label="MseI, SaqAI, Tru1I, Tru9I"
                     /note="Geneious type: restriction site"
     misc_feature    1063..1067
                     /Recognition_pattern="^CCWGG"
                     /annotation_group="CCWGG"
                     /label="EcoRII, AjnI, Psp6I, PspGI"
                     /note="Geneious type: restriction site"
     misc_feature    1063..1067
                     /Recognition_pattern="CC^WGG"
                     /annotation_group="CCWGG"
                     /label="BseBI, Bst2UI, BstNI, BstOI, MvaI"
                     /note="Geneious type: restriction site"
     misc_feature    1063..1067
                     /Recognition_pattern="^CCNGG"
                     /annotation_group="CCNGG"
                     /label="BssKI, BstSCI, StyD4I"
                     /note="Geneious type: restriction site"
     misc_feature    1063..1067
                     /Recognition_pattern="CC^NGG"
                     /annotation_group="CCNGG"
                     /label="ScrFI, Bme1390I, BmrFI, MspR9I"
                     /note="Geneious type: restriction site"
     misc_feature    1066..1069
                     /Recognition_pattern="GG^CC"
                     /annotation_group="GGCC"
                     /label="HaeIII, BshFI, BsnI, BsuRI, PhoI"
                     /note="Geneious type: restriction site"
     misc_feature    1081..1085
                     /Recognition_pattern="TCN^GA"
                     /annotation_group="TCNGA"
                     /label="Hpy188I"
                     /note="Geneious type: restriction site"
     misc_feature    complement(1084..1088)
                     /Recognition_pattern="CCTTC(6/5)"
                     /annotation_group="CCTTC"
                     /label="HpyAV"
                     /note="Geneious type: restriction site"
     misc_feature    1089..1094
                     /Recognition_pattern="C^TRYAG"
                     /annotation_group="CTRYAG"
                     /label="BfmI, BstSFI, SfcI"
                     /note="Geneious type: restriction site"
     misc_feature    1091..1096
                     /Recognition_pattern="GT^MKAC"
                     /annotation_group="GTMKAC"
                     /label="AccI, FblI, XmiI"
                     /note="Geneious type: restriction site"
     misc_feature    1091..1096
                     /Recognition_pattern="GTN^NAC"
                     /annotation_group="GTNNAC"
                     /label="Hpy166II, Hpy8I"
                     /note="Geneious type: restriction site"
     misc_feature    1101..1106
                     /Recognition_pattern="ACTGGG(5/4)"
                     /annotation_group="ACTGGG"
                     /label="BfiI, BmrI, BmuI"
                     /note="Geneious type: restriction site"
     misc_feature    1101..1105
                     /Recognition_pattern="ACTGG(1/-1)"
                     /annotation_group="ACTGG"
                     /label="BsrI, Bse1I, BseNI, BsrSI"
                     /note="Geneious type: restriction site"
     misc_feature    1104..1108
                     /Recognition_pattern="GGGAC(10/14)"
                     /annotation_group="GGGAC"
                     /label="BslFI, BsmFI, FaqI"
                     /note="Geneious type: restriction site"
     misc_feature    1109..1112
                     /Recognition_pattern="AG^CT"
                     /annotation_group="AGCT"
                     /label="AluI, AluBI"
                     /note="Geneious type: restriction site"
     misc_feature    1117..1121
                     /Recognition_pattern="CCATC(4/5)"
                     /annotation_group="CCATC"
                     /label="BccI"
                     /note="Geneious type: restriction site"
     misc_feature    complement(1118..1122)
                     /Recognition_pattern="GGATG(2/0)"
                     /annotation_group="GGATG"
                     /label="BseGI, BstF5I, BtsCI"
                     /note="Geneious type: restriction site"
     misc_feature    complement(1118..1122)
                     /Recognition_pattern="GGATG(9/13)"
                     /annotation_group="GGATG"
                     /label="FokI"
                     /note="Geneious type: restriction site"
     misc_feature    1122..1126
                     /Recognition_pattern="CCTTC(6/5)"
                     /annotation_group="CCTTC"
                     /label="HpyAV"
                     /note="Geneious type: restriction site"
     misc_feature    complement(1123..1128)
                     /Recognition_pattern="CTGAAG(16/14)"
                     /annotation_group="CTGAAG"
                     /label="Eco57I, AcuI"
                     /note="Geneious type: restriction site"
     misc_feature    complement(1123..1128)
                     /Recognition_pattern="CTGRAG(16/14)"
                     /annotation_group="CTGRAG"
                     /label="Eco57MI"
                     /note="Geneious type: restriction site"
     misc_feature    1125..1129
                     /Recognition_pattern="TCN^GA"
                     /annotation_group="TCNGA"
                     /label="Hpy188I"
                     /note="Geneious type: restriction site"
     misc_feature    1132..1136
                     /Recognition_pattern="GGATC(4/5)"
                     /annotation_group="GGATC"
                     /label="AclWI, AlwI, BspPI"
                     /note="Geneious type: restriction site"
     misc_feature    1133..1136
                     /Recognition_pattern="^GATC"
                     /annotation_group="GATC"
                     /label="MboI, BfuCI, Bsp143I, BssMI, BstMBI, DpnII, Kzo9I,
                     NdeII, Sau3AI"
                     /note="Geneious type: restriction site"
     misc_feature    1133..1136
                     /Recognition_pattern="GAT^C"
                     /annotation_group="GATC"
                     /label="BstKTI"
                     /note="Geneious type: restriction site"
     misc_feature    1133..1136
                     /Recognition_pattern="GA^TC"
                     /annotation_group="GATC"
                     /label="DpnI, MalI"
                     /note="Geneious type: restriction site"
     misc_feature    1135..1139
                     /Recognition_pattern="TCN^GA"
                     /annotation_group="TCNGA"
                     /label="Hpy188I"
                     /note="Geneious type: restriction site"
     misc_feature    1138..1142
                     /Recognition_pattern="GAAGA(8/7)"
                     /annotation_group="GAAGA"
                     /label="MboII"
                     /note="Geneious type: restriction site"
     misc_feature    1144..1148
                     /Recognition_pattern="C^TNAG"
                     /annotation_group="CTNAG"
                     /label="DdeI, BstDEI, HpyF3I"
                     /note="Geneious type: restriction site"
     misc_feature    1148..1151
                     /Recognition_pattern="^GATC"
                     /annotation_group="GATC"
                     /label="MboI, BfuCI, Bsp143I, BssMI, BstMBI, DpnII, Kzo9I,
                     NdeII, Sau3AI"
                     /note="Geneious type: restriction site"
     misc_feature    1148..1151
                     /Recognition_pattern="GAT^C"
                     /annotation_group="GATC"
                     /label="BstKTI"
                     /note="Geneious type: restriction site"
     misc_feature    1148..1151
                     /Recognition_pattern="GA^TC"
                     /annotation_group="GATC"
                     /label="DpnI, MalI"
                     /note="Geneious type: restriction site"
     misc_feature    1162..1166
                     /Recognition_pattern="ACN^GT"
                     /annotation_group="ACNGT"
                     /label="Bst4CI, HpyCH4III, TaaI"
                     /note="Geneious type: restriction site"
     misc_feature    1173..1176
                     /Recognition_pattern="CCTC(7/6)"
                     /annotation_group="CCTC"
                     /label="MnlI"
                     /note="Geneious type: restriction site"
     misc_feature    1184..1187
                     /Recognition_pattern="TG^CA"
                     /annotation_group="TGCA"
                     /label="HpyCH4V"
                     /note="Geneious type: restriction site"
     misc_feature    1185..1189
                     /Recognition_pattern="GCATC(5/9)"
                     /annotation_group="GCATC"
                     /label="SfaNI, BmsI, LweI"
                     /note="Geneious type: restriction site"
     misc_feature    1211..1216
                     /Recognition_pattern="C^CWWGG"
                     /annotation_group="CCWWGG"
                     /label="StyI, BssT1I, Eco130I, EcoT14I, ErhI"
                     /note="Geneious type: restriction site"
     misc_feature    1211..1216
                     /Recognition_pattern="C^CNNGG"
                     /annotation_group="CCNNGG"
                     /label="BsaJI, BseDI, BssECI"
                     /note="Geneious type: restriction site"
     misc_feature    1217..1222
                     /Recognition_pattern="A^AGCTT"
                     /annotation_group="AAGCTT"
                     /label="HindIII"
                     /note="Geneious type: restriction site"
     misc_feature    1218..1221
                     /Recognition_pattern="AG^CT"
                     /annotation_group="AGCT"
                     /label="AluI, AluBI"
                     /note="Geneious type: restriction site"
     misc_feature    complement(1234..1237)
                     /Recognition_pattern="CCTC(7/6)"
                     /annotation_group="CCTC"
                     /label="MnlI"
                     /note="Geneious type: restriction site"
     misc_feature    complement(1237..1243)
                     /Recognition_pattern="GCTCTTC(1/4)"
                     /annotation_group="GCTCTTC"
                     /label="SapI, BspQI, LguI, PciSI"
                     /note="Geneious type: restriction site"
     misc_feature    complement(1237..1242)
                     /Recognition_pattern="CTCTTC(1/4)"
                     /annotation_group="CTCTTC"
                     /label="Bst6I, Eam1104I, EarI"
                     /note="Geneious type: restriction site"
     misc_feature    1237..1241
                     /Recognition_pattern="GAAGA(8/7)"
                     /annotation_group="GAAGA"
                     /label="MboII"
                     /note="Geneious type: restriction site"
     misc_feature    1262..1265
                     /Recognition_pattern="CCGC(-3/-1)"
                     /annotation_group="CCGC"
                     /label="AciI, BspACI, SsiI"
                     /note="Geneious type: restriction site"
     misc_feature    1264..1274
                     /Recognition_pattern="GCNNNNN^NNGC"
                     /annotation_group="GCNNNNNNNGC"
                     /label="MwoI, BstMWI, HpyF10VI"
                     /note="Geneious type: restriction site"
     misc_feature    1269..1274
                     /Recognition_pattern="GCN^NGC"
                     /annotation_group="GCNNGC"
                     /label="Cac8I, BstC8I"
                     /note="Geneious type: restriction site"
     misc_feature    1273..1277
                     /Recognition_pattern="GCN^GC"
                     /annotation_group="GCNGC"
                     /label="BlsI"
                     /note="Geneious type: restriction site"
     misc_feature    1273..1277
                     /Recognition_pattern="GC^NGC"
                     /annotation_group="GCNGC"
                     /label="BisI, Fnu4HI, Fsp4HI, GluI, SatI"
                     /note="Geneious type: restriction site"
     misc_feature    1273..1277
                     /Recognition_pattern="GCSG^C"
                     /annotation_group="GCSGC"
                     /label="TauI"
                     /note="Geneious type: restriction site"
     misc_feature    complement(1273..1276)
                     /Recognition_pattern="CCGC(-3/-1)"
                     /annotation_group="CCGC"
                     /label="AciI, BspACI, SsiI"
                     /note="Geneious type: restriction site"
     misc_feature    1274..1279
                     /Recognition_pattern="C^GGCCG"
                     /annotation_group="CGGCCG"
                     /label="BseX3I, BstZI, EagI, EclXI, Eco52I"
                     /note="Geneious type: restriction site"
     misc_feature    1274..1279
                     /Recognition_pattern="CGRY^CG"
                     /annotation_group="CGRYCG"
                     /label="Bsh1285I, BsiEI, BstMCI"
                     /note="Geneious type: restriction site"
     misc_feature    1274..1279
                     /Recognition_pattern="Y^GGCCR"
                     /annotation_group="YGGCCR"
                     /label="CfrI, AcoI, EaeI"
                     /note="Geneious type: restriction site"
     misc_feature    1275..1282
                     /Recognition_pattern="GGCCGG^CC"
                     /annotation_group="GGCCGGCC"
                     /label="FseI, RigI"
                     /note="Geneious type: restriction site"
     misc_feature    1275..1278
                     /Recognition_pattern="GG^CC"
                     /annotation_group="GGCC"
                     /label="HaeIII, BshFI, BsnI, BsuRI, PhoI"
                     /note="Geneious type: restriction site"
     misc_feature    1276..1286
                     /Recognition_pattern="GCNNNNN^NNGC"
                     /annotation_group="GCNNNNNNNGC"
                     /label="MwoI, BstMWI, HpyF10VI"
                     /note="Geneious type: restriction site"
     misc_feature    1276..1281
                     /Recognition_pattern="GCC^GGC"
                     /annotation_group="GCCGGC"
                     /label="NaeI, PdiI"
                     /note="Geneious type: restriction site"
     misc_feature    1276..1281
                     /Recognition_pattern="G^CCGGC"
                     /annotation_group="GCCGGC"
                     /label="MroNI, NgoMIV"
                     /note="Geneious type: restriction site"
     misc_feature    1276..1281
                     /Recognition_pattern="GCN^NGC"
                     /annotation_group="GCNNGC"
                     /label="Cac8I, BstC8I"
                     /note="Geneious type: restriction site"
     misc_feature    1276..1281
                     /Recognition_pattern="R^CCGGY"
                     /annotation_group="RCCGGY"
                     /label="Cfr10I, Bse118I, BsrFI, BssAI"
                     /note="Geneious type: restriction site"
     misc_feature    1277..1280
                     /Recognition_pattern="C^CGG"
                     /annotation_group="CCGG"
                     /label="HpaII, BsiSI, HapII, MspI"
                     /note="Geneious type: restriction site"
     misc_feature    1278..1283
                     /Recognition_pattern="C^GGCCG"
                     /annotation_group="CGGCCG"
                     /label="BseX3I, BstZI, EagI, EclXI, Eco52I"
                     /note="Geneious type: restriction site"
     misc_feature    1278..1283
                     /Recognition_pattern="CGRY^CG"
                     /annotation_group="CGRYCG"
                     /label="Bsh1285I, BsiEI, BstMCI"
                     /note="Geneious type: restriction site"
     misc_feature    1278..1283
                     /Recognition_pattern="Y^GGCCR"
                     /annotation_group="YGGCCR"
                     /label="CfrI, AcoI, EaeI"
                     /note="Geneious type: restriction site"
     misc_feature    1279..1282
                     /Recognition_pattern="GG^CC"
                     /annotation_group="GGCC"
                     /label="HaeIII, BshFI, BsnI, BsuRI, PhoI"
                     /note="Geneious type: restriction site"
     misc_feature    1280..1284
                     /Recognition_pattern="GCN^GC"
                     /annotation_group="GCNGC"
                     /label="BlsI"
                     /note="Geneious type: restriction site"
     misc_feature    1280..1284
                     /Recognition_pattern="GC^NGC"
                     /annotation_group="GCNGC"
                     /label="BisI, Fnu4HI, Fsp4HI, GluI, SatI"
                     /note="Geneious type: restriction site"
     misc_feature    1280..1284
                     /Recognition_pattern="GCSG^C"
                     /annotation_group="GCSGC"
                     /label="TauI"
                     /note="Geneious type: restriction site"
     misc_feature    1281..1284
                     /Recognition_pattern="CCGC(-3/-1)"
                     /annotation_group="CCGC"
                     /label="AciI, BspACI, SsiI"
                     /note="Geneious type: restriction site"
     misc_feature    1282..1285
                     /Recognition_pattern="CG^CG"
                     /annotation_group="CGCG"
                     /label="AccII, Bsh1236I, BspFNI, BstFNI, BstUI, MvnI"
                     /note="Geneious type: restriction site"
     misc_feature    1283..1286
                     /Recognition_pattern="GC^GC"
                     /annotation_group="GCGC"
                     /label="GlaI"
                     /note="Geneious type: restriction site"
     misc_feature    1283..1286
                     /Recognition_pattern="G^CGC"
                     /annotation_group="GCGC"
                     /label="Hin6I, HinP1I, HspAI"
                     /note="Geneious type: restriction site"
     misc_feature    1283..1286
                     /Recognition_pattern="GCG^C"
                     /annotation_group="GCGC"
                     /label="HhaI, AspLEI, BstHHI, CfoI"
                     /note="Geneious type: restriction site"
     misc_feature    1288..1291
                     /Recognition_pattern="^GATC"
                     /annotation_group="GATC"
                     /label="MboI, BfuCI, Bsp143I, BssMI, BstMBI, DpnII, Kzo9I,
                     NdeII, Sau3AI"
                     /note="Geneious type: restriction site"
     misc_feature    1288..1291
                     /Recognition_pattern="GAT^C"
                     /annotation_group="GATC"
                     /label="BstKTI"
                     /note="Geneious type: restriction site"
     misc_feature    1288..1291
                     /Recognition_pattern="GA^TC"
                     /annotation_group="GATC"
                     /label="DpnI, MalI"
                     /note="Geneious type: restriction site"
     misc_feature    complement(1290..1294)
                     /Recognition_pattern="GAAGA(8/7)"
                     /annotation_group="GAAGA"
                     /label="MboII"
                     /note="Geneious type: restriction site"
     misc_feature    complement(1291..1296)
                     /Recognition_pattern="CTGAAG(16/14)"
                     /annotation_group="CTGAAG"
                     /label="Eco57I, AcuI"
                     /note="Geneious type: restriction site"
     misc_feature    complement(1291..1296)
                     /Recognition_pattern="CTGRAG(16/14)"
                     /annotation_group="CTGRAG"
                     /label="Eco57MI"
                     /note="Geneious type: restriction site"
     misc_feature    1293..1297
                     /Recognition_pattern="TCN^GA"
                     /annotation_group="TCNGA"
                     /label="Hpy188I"
                     /note="Geneious type: restriction site"
     misc_feature    1298..1308
                     /Recognition_pattern="CCTNN^NNNAGG"
                     /annotation_group="CCTNNNNNAGG"
                     /label="EcoNI, BstENI, XagI"
                     /note="Geneious type: restriction site"
     misc_feature    1298..1308
                     /Recognition_pattern="CCNNNNN^NNGG"
                     /annotation_group="CCNNNNNNNGG"
                     /label="AfiI, Bsc4I, BseLI, BslI"
                     /note="Geneious type: restriction site"
     misc_feature    1298..1302
                     /Recognition_pattern="^CCWGG"
                     /annotation_group="CCWGG"
                     /label="EcoRII, AjnI, Psp6I, PspGI"
                     /note="Geneious type: restriction site"
     misc_feature    1298..1302
                     /Recognition_pattern="CC^WGG"
                     /annotation_group="CCWGG"
                     /label="BseBI, Bst2UI, BstNI, BstOI, MvaI"
                     /note="Geneious type: restriction site"
     misc_feature    1298..1302
                     /Recognition_pattern="^CCNGG"
                     /annotation_group="CCNGG"
                     /label="BssKI, BstSCI, StyD4I"
                     /note="Geneious type: restriction site"
     misc_feature    1298..1302
                     /Recognition_pattern="CC^NGG"
                     /annotation_group="CCNGG"
                     /label="ScrFI, Bme1390I, BmrFI, MspR9I"
                     /note="Geneious type: restriction site"
     misc_feature    1299..1304
                     /Recognition_pattern="CTGGAG(16/14)"
                     /annotation_group="CTGGAG"
                     /label="GsuI, BpmI"
                     /note="Geneious type: restriction site"
     misc_feature    1299..1304
                     /Recognition_pattern="CTGRAG(16/14)"
                     /annotation_group="CTGRAG"
                     /label="Eco57MI"
                     /note="Geneious type: restriction site"
     misc_feature    1302..1307
                     /Recognition_pattern="GAGGAG(10/8)"
                     /annotation_group="GAGGAG"
                     /label="BseRI"
                     /note="Geneious type: restriction site"
     misc_feature    complement(1302..1305)
                     /Recognition_pattern="CCTC(7/6)"
                     /annotation_group="CCTC"
                     /label="MnlI"
                     /note="Geneious type: restriction site"
     misc_feature    1305..1310
                     /Recognition_pattern="GAGGAG(10/8)"
                     /annotation_group="GAGGAG"
                     /label="BseRI"
                     /note="Geneious type: restriction site"
     misc_feature    complement(1305..1308)
                     /Recognition_pattern="CCTC(7/6)"
                     /annotation_group="CCTC"
                     /label="MnlI"
                     /note="Geneious type: restriction site"
     misc_feature    complement(1315..1318)
                     /Recognition_pattern="CCTC(7/6)"
                     /annotation_group="CCTC"
                     /label="MnlI"
                     /note="Geneious type: restriction site"
     misc_feature    1317..1321
                     /Recognition_pattern="GGGAC(10/14)"
                     /annotation_group="GGGAC"
                     /label="BslFI, BsmFI, FaqI"
                     /note="Geneious type: restriction site"
     misc_feature    1321..1326
                     /Recognition_pattern="C^AATTG"
                     /annotation_group="CAATTG"
                     /label="MfeI, MunI"
                     /note="Geneious type: restriction site"
     misc_feature    1322..1325
                     /Recognition_pattern="^AATT"
                     /annotation_group="AATT"
                     /label="TspEI, Sse9I, TasI, Tsp509I"
                     /note="Geneious type: restriction site"
     misc_feature    1335..1338
                     /Recognition_pattern="^AATT"
                     /annotation_group="AATT"
                     /label="TspEI, Sse9I, TasI, Tsp509I"
                     /note="Geneious type: restriction site"
     misc_feature    1360..1363
                     /Recognition_pattern="^AATT"
                     /annotation_group="AATT"
                     /label="TspEI, Sse9I, TasI, Tsp509I"
                     /note="Geneious type: restriction site"
     misc_feature    1362..1366
                     /Recognition_pattern="TTS^AA"
                     /annotation_group="TTSAA"
                     /label="AgsI"
                     /note="Geneious type: restriction site"
     misc_feature    1386..1391
                     /Recognition_pattern="C^CWWGG"
                     /annotation_group="CCWWGG"
                     /label="StyI, BssT1I, Eco130I, EcoT14I, ErhI"
                     /note="Geneious type: restriction site"
     misc_feature    1386..1391
                     /Recognition_pattern="C^CNNGG"
                     /annotation_group="CCNNGG"
                     /label="BsaJI, BseDI, BssECI"
                     /note="Geneious type: restriction site"
     misc_feature    complement(1398..1403)
                     /Recognition_pattern="CTCTTC(1/4)"
                     /annotation_group="CTCTTC"
                     /label="Bst6I, Eam1104I, EarI"
                     /note="Geneious type: restriction site"
     misc_feature    1398..1402
                     /Recognition_pattern="GAAGA(8/7)"
                     /annotation_group="GAAGA"
                     /label="MboII"
                     /note="Geneious type: restriction site"
     misc_feature    1406..1411
                     /Recognition_pattern="GTGCAG(16/14)"
                     /annotation_group="GTGCAG"
                     /label="BsgI"
                     /note="Geneious type: restriction site"
     misc_feature    1407..1410
                     /Recognition_pattern="TG^CA"
                     /annotation_group="TGCA"
                     /label="HpyCH4V"
                     /note="Geneious type: restriction site"
     misc_feature    complement(1423..1429)
                     /Recognition_pattern="CASTGNN(0/-7)"
                     /annotation_group="CASTGNN"
                     /label="TspRI, TscAI"
                     /note="Geneious type: restriction site"
     misc_feature    1424..1429
                     /Recognition_pattern="GCAGTG(2/0)"
                     /annotation_group="GCAGTG"
                     /label="BtsI"
                     /note="Geneious type: restriction site"
     misc_feature    1425..1431
                     /Recognition_pattern="CASTGNN(0/-7)"
                     /annotation_group="CASTGNN"
                     /label="TspRI, TscAI"
                     /note="Geneious type: restriction site"
     lenti           1435..1668
                     /created_by="User"
                     /label="RRE (rev responsive element"
     misc_feature    1438..1441
                     /Recognition_pattern="AG^CT"
                     /annotation_group="AGCT"
                     /label="AluI, AluBI"
                     /note="Geneious type: restriction site"
     misc_feature    1447..1452
                     /Recognition_pattern="C^CWWGG"
                     /annotation_group="CCWWGG"
                     /label="StyI, BssT1I, Eco130I, EcoT14I, ErhI"
                     /note="Geneious type: restriction site"
     misc_feature    1447..1452
                     /Recognition_pattern="C^CNNGG"
                     /annotation_group="CCNNGG"
                     /label="BsaJI, BseDI, BssECI"
                     /note="Geneious type: restriction site"
     misc_feature    1463..1467
                     /Recognition_pattern="GCN^GC"
                     /annotation_group="GCNGC"
                     /label="BlsI"
                     /note="Geneious type: restriction site"
     misc_feature    1463..1467
                     /Recognition_pattern="GC^NGC"
                     /annotation_group="GCNGC"
                     /label="BisI, Fnu4HI, Fsp4HI, GluI, SatI"
                     /note="Geneious type: restriction site"
     misc_feature    1463..1467
                     /Recognition_pattern="G^CWGC"
                     /annotation_group="GCWGC"
                     /label="TseI, ApeKI"
                     /note="Geneious type: restriction site"
     misc_feature    1463..1467
                     /Recognition_pattern="GCAGC(8/12)"
                     /annotation_group="GCAGC"
                     /label="BbvI, BseXI, BstV1I, Lsp1109I"
                     /note="Geneious type: restriction site"
     misc_feature    1464..1469
                     /Recognition_pattern="CAGCAG(25/27)"
                     /annotation_group="CAGCAG"
                     /label="EcoP15I"
                     /note="Geneious type: restriction site"
     misc_feature    1473..1483
                     /Recognition_pattern="GCNNNNN^NNGC"
                     /annotation_group="GCNNNNNNNGC"
                     /label="MwoI, BstMWI, HpyF10VI"
                     /note="Geneious type: restriction site"
     misc_feature    1482..1485
                     /Recognition_pattern="GC^GC"
                     /annotation_group="GCGC"
                     /label="GlaI"
                     /note="Geneious type: restriction site"
     misc_feature    1482..1485
                     /Recognition_pattern="G^CGC"
                     /annotation_group="GCGC"
                     /label="Hin6I, HinP1I, HspAI"
                     /note="Geneious type: restriction site"
     misc_feature    1482..1485
                     /Recognition_pattern="GCG^C"
                     /annotation_group="GCGC"
                     /label="HhaI, AspLEI, BstHHI, CfoI"
                     /note="Geneious type: restriction site"
     misc_feature    1484..1488
                     /Recognition_pattern="GCN^GC"
                     /annotation_group="GCNGC"
                     /label="BlsI"
                     /note="Geneious type: restriction site"
     misc_feature    1484..1488
                     /Recognition_pattern="GC^NGC"
                     /annotation_group="GCNGC"
                     /label="BisI, Fnu4HI, Fsp4HI, GluI, SatI"
                     /note="Geneious type: restriction site"
     misc_feature    1484..1488
                     /Recognition_pattern="G^CWGC"
                     /annotation_group="GCWGC"
                     /label="TseI, ApeKI"
                     /note="Geneious type: restriction site"
     misc_feature    1484..1488
                     /Recognition_pattern="GCAGC(8/12)"
                     /annotation_group="GCAGC"
                     /label="BbvI, BseXI, BstV1I, Lsp1109I"
                     /note="Geneious type: restriction site"
     misc_feature    complement(1487..1491)
                     /Recognition_pattern="GACGC(5/10)"
                     /annotation_group="GACGC"
                     /label="HgaI, CseI"
                     /note="Geneious type: restriction site"
     misc_feature    1495..1499
                     /Recognition_pattern="GACGC(5/10)"
                     /annotation_group="GACGC"
                     /label="HgaI, CseI"
                     /note="Geneious type: restriction site"
     misc_feature    1502..1506
                     /Recognition_pattern="ACN^GT"
                     /annotation_group="ACNGT"
                     /label="Bst4CI, HpyCH4III, TaaI"
                     /note="Geneious type: restriction site"
     misc_feature    1505..1508
                     /Recognition_pattern="G^TAC"
                     /annotation_group="GTAC"
                     /label="Csp6I, CviQI, RsaNI"
                     /note="Geneious type: restriction site"
     misc_feature    1505..1508
                     /Recognition_pattern="GT^AC"
                     /annotation_group="GTAC"
                     /label="RsaI, AfaI"
                     /note="Geneious type: restriction site"
     misc_feature    1510..1513
                     /Recognition_pattern="GG^CC"
                     /annotation_group="GGCC"
                     /label="HaeIII, BshFI, BsnI, BsuRI, PhoI"
                     /note="Geneious type: restriction site"
     misc_feature    1518..1521
                     /Recognition_pattern="^AATT"
                     /annotation_group="AATT"
                     /label="TspEI, Sse9I, TasI, Tsp509I"
                     /note="Geneious type: restriction site"
     misc_feature    1535..1540
                     /Recognition_pattern="GTGCAG(16/14)"
                     /annotation_group="GTGCAG"
                     /label="BsgI"
                     /note="Geneious type: restriction site"
     misc_feature    1536..1539
                     /Recognition_pattern="TG^CA"
                     /annotation_group="TGCA"
                     /label="HpyCH4V"
                     /note="Geneious type: restriction site"
     misc_feature    1537..1541
                     /Recognition_pattern="GCN^GC"
                     /annotation_group="GCNGC"
                     /label="BlsI"
                     /note="Geneious type: restriction site"
     misc_feature    1537..1541
                     /Recognition_pattern="GC^NGC"
                     /annotation_group="GCNGC"
                     /label="BisI, Fnu4HI, Fsp4HI, GluI, SatI"
                     /note="Geneious type: restriction site"
     misc_feature    1537..1541
                     /Recognition_pattern="G^CWGC"
                     /annotation_group="GCWGC"
                     /label="TseI, ApeKI"
                     /note="Geneious type: restriction site"
     misc_feature    1537..1541
                     /Recognition_pattern="GCAGC(8/12)"
                     /annotation_group="GCAGC"
                     /label="BbvI, BseXI, BstV1I, Lsp1109I"
                     /note="Geneious type: restriction site"
     misc_feature    1538..1543
                     /Recognition_pattern="CAGCAG(25/27)"
                     /annotation_group="CAGCAG"
                     /label="EcoP15I"
                     /note="Geneious type: restriction site"
     misc_feature    1540..1544
                     /Recognition_pattern="GCN^GC"
                     /annotation_group="GCNGC"
                     /label="BlsI"
                     /note="Geneious type: restriction site"
     misc_feature    1540..1544
                     /Recognition_pattern="GC^NGC"
                     /annotation_group="GCNGC"
                     /label="BisI, Fnu4HI, Fsp4HI, GluI, SatI"
                     /note="Geneious type: restriction site"
     misc_feature    1540..1544
                     /Recognition_pattern="G^CWGC"
                     /annotation_group="GCWGC"
                     /label="TseI, ApeKI"
                     /note="Geneious type: restriction site"
     misc_feature    1540..1544
                     /Recognition_pattern="GCAGC(8/12)"
                     /annotation_group="GCAGC"
                     /label="BbvI, BseXI, BstV1I, Lsp1109I"
                     /note="Geneious type: restriction site"
     misc_feature    1541..1546
                     /Recognition_pattern="CAGCAG(25/27)"
                     /annotation_group="CAGCAG"
                     /label="EcoP15I"
                     /note="Geneious type: restriction site"
     misc_feature    1550..1553
                     /Recognition_pattern="^AATT"
                     /annotation_group="AATT"
                     /label="TspEI, Sse9I, TasI, Tsp509I"
                     /note="Geneious type: restriction site"
     misc_feature    complement(1555..1561)
                     /Recognition_pattern="CCTNAGC(-5/-2)"
                     /annotation_group="CCTNAGC"
                     /label="Bpu10I"
                     /note="Geneious type: restriction site"
     misc_feature    complement(1555..1561)
                     /Recognition_pattern="CCTCAGC(-5/-2)"
                     /annotation_group="CCTCAGC"
                     /label="BbvCI"
                     /note="Geneious type: restriction site"
     misc_feature    complement(1556..1560)
                     /Recognition_pattern="CTCAG(9/7)"
                     /annotation_group="CTCAG"
                     /label="BspCNI"
                     /note="Geneious type: restriction site"
     misc_feature    complement(1556..1560)
                     /Recognition_pattern="CTCAG(10/8)"
                     /annotation_group="CTCAG"
                     /label="BseMII"
                     /note="Geneious type: restriction site"
     misc_feature    1556..1560
                     /Recognition_pattern="C^TNAG"
                     /annotation_group="CTNAG"
                     /label="DdeI, BstDEI, HpyF3I"
                     /note="Geneious type: restriction site"
     misc_feature    complement(1558..1561)
                     /Recognition_pattern="CCTC(7/6)"
                     /annotation_group="CCTC"
                     /label="MnlI"
                     /note="Geneious type: restriction site"
     misc_feature    1562..1572
                     /Recognition_pattern="GCNNNNN^NNGC"
                     /annotation_group="GCNNNNNNNGC"
                     /label="MwoI, BstMWI, HpyF10VI"
                     /note="Geneious type: restriction site"
     misc_feature    complement(1568..1571)
                     /Recognition_pattern="CCTC(7/6)"
                     /annotation_group="CCTC"
                     /label="MnlI"
                     /note="Geneious type: restriction site"
     misc_feature    1571..1574
                     /Recognition_pattern="GC^GC"
                     /annotation_group="GCGC"
                     /label="GlaI"
                     /note="Geneious type: restriction site"
     misc_feature    1571..1574
                     /Recognition_pattern="G^CGC"
                     /annotation_group="GCGC"
                     /label="Hin6I, HinP1I, HspAI"
                     /note="Geneious type: restriction site"
     misc_feature    1571..1574
                     /Recognition_pattern="GCG^C"
                     /annotation_group="GCGC"
                     /label="HhaI, AspLEI, BstHHI, CfoI"
                     /note="Geneious type: restriction site"
     misc_feature    1577..1585
                     /Recognition_pattern="CAGNNN^CTG"
                     /annotation_group="CAGNNNCTG"
                     /label="AlwNI, CaiI, PstNI"
                     /note="Geneious type: restriction site"
     misc_feature    1579..1589
                     /Recognition_pattern="GCANNNN^NTGC"
                     /annotation_group="GCANNNNNTGC"
                     /label="BstAPI"
                     /note="Geneious type: restriction site"
     misc_feature    1579..1589
                     /Recognition_pattern="GCNNNNN^NNGC"
                     /annotation_group="GCNNNNNNNGC"
                     /label="MwoI, BstMWI, HpyF10VI"
                     /note="Geneious type: restriction site"
     misc_feature    1579..1583
                     /Recognition_pattern="GCATC(5/9)"
                     /annotation_group="GCATC"
                     /label="SfaNI, BmsI, LweI"
                     /note="Geneious type: restriction site"
     misc_feature    1587..1590
                     /Recognition_pattern="TG^CA"
                     /annotation_group="TGCA"
                     /label="HpyCH4V"
                     /note="Geneious type: restriction site"
     misc_feature    1595..1599
                     /Recognition_pattern="ACN^GT"
                     /annotation_group="ACNGT"
                     /label="Bst4CI, HpyCH4III, TaaI"
                     /note="Geneious type: restriction site"
     misc_feature    1605..1609
                     /Recognition_pattern="GCATC(5/9)"
                     /annotation_group="GCATC"
                     /label="SfaNI, BmsI, LweI"
                     /note="Geneious type: restriction site"
     misc_feature    1612..1616
                     /Recognition_pattern="GCN^GC"
                     /annotation_group="GCNGC"
                     /label="BlsI"
                     /note="Geneious type: restriction site"
     misc_feature    1612..1616
                     /Recognition_pattern="GC^NGC"
                     /annotation_group="GCNGC"
                     /label="BisI, Fnu4HI, Fsp4HI, GluI, SatI"
                     /note="Geneious type: restriction site"
     misc_feature    1612..1616
                     /Recognition_pattern="G^CWGC"
                     /annotation_group="GCWGC"
                     /label="TseI, ApeKI"
                     /note="Geneious type: restriction site"
     misc_feature    1612..1616
                     /Recognition_pattern="GCAGC(8/12)"
                     /annotation_group="GCAGC"
                     /label="BbvI, BseXI, BstV1I, Lsp1109I"
                     /note="Geneious type: restriction site"
     misc_feature    1614..1617
                     /Recognition_pattern="AG^CT"
                     /annotation_group="AGCT"
                     /label="AluI, AluBI"
                     /note="Geneious type: restriction site"
     misc_feature    complement(1616..1621)
                     /Recognition_pattern="CTGGAG(16/14)"
                     /annotation_group="CTGGAG"
                     /label="GsuI, BpmI"
                     /note="Geneious type: restriction site"
     misc_feature    complement(1616..1621)
                     /Recognition_pattern="CTGRAG(16/14)"
                     /annotation_group="CTGRAG"
                     /label="Eco57MI"
                     /note="Geneious type: restriction site"
     misc_feature    1618..1622
                     /Recognition_pattern="^CCWGG"
                     /annotation_group="CCWGG"
                     /label="EcoRII, AjnI, Psp6I, PspGI"
                     /note="Geneious type: restriction site"
     misc_feature    1618..1622
                     /Recognition_pattern="CC^WGG"
                     /annotation_group="CCWGG"
                     /label="BseBI, Bst2UI, BstNI, BstOI, MvaI"
                     /note="Geneious type: restriction site"
     misc_feature    1618..1622
                     /Recognition_pattern="^CCNGG"
                     /annotation_group="CCNGG"
                     /label="BssKI, BstSCI, StyD4I"
                     /note="Geneious type: restriction site"
     misc_feature    1618..1622
                     /Recognition_pattern="CC^NGG"
                     /annotation_group="CCNGG"
                     /label="ScrFI, Bme1390I, BmrFI, MspR9I"
                     /note="Geneious type: restriction site"
     misc_feature    1626..1630
                     /Recognition_pattern="G^AWTC"
                     /annotation_group="GAWTC"
                     /label="TfiI, PfeI"
                     /note="Geneious type: restriction site"
     misc_feature    1626..1630
                     /Recognition_pattern="G^ANTC"
                     /annotation_group="GANTC"
                     /label="HinfI"
                     /note="Geneious type: restriction site"
     misc_feature    1630..1640
                     /Recognition_pattern="CCNNNNN^NNGG"
                     /annotation_group="CCNNNNNNNGG"
                     /label="AfiI, Bsc4I, BseLI, BslI"
                     /note="Geneious type: restriction site"
     misc_feature    1630..1634
                     /Recognition_pattern="^CCWGG"
                     /annotation_group="CCWGG"
                     /label="EcoRII, AjnI, Psp6I, PspGI"
                     /note="Geneious type: restriction site"
     misc_feature    1630..1634
                     /Recognition_pattern="CC^WGG"
                     /annotation_group="CCWGG"
                     /label="BseBI, Bst2UI, BstNI, BstOI, MvaI"
                     /note="Geneious type: restriction site"
     misc_feature    1630..1634
                     /Recognition_pattern="^CCNGG"
                     /annotation_group="CCNGG"
                     /label="BssKI, BstSCI, StyD4I"
                     /note="Geneious type: restriction site"
     misc_feature    1630..1634
                     /Recognition_pattern="CC^NGG"
                     /annotation_group="CCNGG"
                     /label="ScrFI, Bme1390I, BmrFI, MspR9I"
                     /note="Geneious type: restriction site"
     misc_feature    1654..1658
                     /Recognition_pattern="GGATC(4/5)"
                     /annotation_group="GGATC"
                     /label="AclWI, AlwI, BspPI"
                     /note="Geneious type: restriction site"
     misc_feature    1655..1658
                     /Recognition_pattern="^GATC"
                     /annotation_group="GATC"
                     /label="MboI, BfuCI, Bsp143I, BssMI, BstMBI, DpnII, Kzo9I,
                     NdeII, Sau3AI"
                     /note="Geneious type: restriction site"
     misc_feature    1655..1658
                     /Recognition_pattern="GAT^C"
                     /annotation_group="GATC"
                     /label="BstKTI"
                     /note="Geneious type: restriction site"
     misc_feature    1655..1658
                     /Recognition_pattern="GA^TC"
                     /annotation_group="GATC"
                     /label="DpnI, MalI"
                     /note="Geneious type: restriction site"
     misc_feature    1661..1669
                     /Recognition_pattern="CAGNNN^CTG"
                     /annotation_group="CAGNNNCTG"
                     /label="AlwNI, CaiI, PstNI"
                     /note="Geneious type: restriction site"
     misc_feature    1662..1665
                     /Recognition_pattern="AG^CT"
                     /annotation_group="AGCT"
                     /label="AluI, AluBI"
                     /note="Geneious type: restriction site"
     misc_feature    1666..1671
                     /Recognition_pattern="C^CNNGG"
                     /annotation_group="CCNNGG"
                     /label="BsaJI, BseDI, BssECI"
                     /note="Geneious type: restriction site"
     misc_feature    1666..1670
                     /Recognition_pattern="^CCWGG"
                     /annotation_group="CCWGG"
                     /label="EcoRII, AjnI, Psp6I, PspGI"
                     /note="Geneious type: restriction site"
     misc_feature    1666..1670
                     /Recognition_pattern="CC^WGG"
                     /annotation_group="CCWGG"
                     /label="BseBI, Bst2UI, BstNI, BstOI, MvaI"
                     /note="Geneious type: restriction site"
     misc_feature    1666..1670
                     /Recognition_pattern="^CCNGG"
                     /annotation_group="CCNGG"
                     /label="BssKI, BstSCI, StyD4I"
                     /note="Geneious type: restriction site"
     misc_feature    1666..1670
                     /Recognition_pattern="CC^NGG"
                     /annotation_group="CCNGG"
                     /label="ScrFI, Bme1390I, BmrFI, MspR9I"
                     /note="Geneious type: restriction site"
     misc_feature    1685..1690
                     /Recognition_pattern="TC^NNGA"
                     /annotation_group="TCNNGA"
                     /label="Hpy188III"
                     /note="Geneious type: restriction site"
     misc_feature    1700..1703
                     /Recognition_pattern="TG^CA"
                     /annotation_group="TGCA"
                     /label="HpyCH4V"
                     /note="Geneious type: restriction site"
     misc_feature    complement(1703..1709)
                     /Recognition_pattern="CASTGNN(0/-7)"
                     /annotation_group="CASTGNN"
                     /label="TspRI, TscAI"
                     /note="Geneious type: restriction site"
     misc_feature    1705..1714
                     /Recognition_pattern="CACNN^NNGTG"
                     /annotation_group="CACNNNNGTG"
                     /label="OliI, AleI"
                     /note="Geneious type: restriction site"
     misc_feature    1705..1714
                     /Recognition_pattern="CAYNN^NNRTG"
                     /annotation_group="CAYNNNNRTG"
                     /label="MslI, RseI, SmiMI"
                     /note="Geneious type: restriction site"
     misc_feature    1705..1711
                     /Recognition_pattern="CASTGNN(0/-7)"
                     /annotation_group="CASTGNN"
                     /label="TspRI, TscAI"
                     /note="Geneious type: restriction site"
     misc_feature    complement(1705..1710)
                     /Recognition_pattern="GCAGTG(2/0)"
                     /annotation_group="GCAGTG"
                     /label="BtsI"
                     /note="Geneious type: restriction site"
     misc_feature    complement(1707..1712)
                     /Recognition_pattern="CAGCAG(25/27)"
                     /annotation_group="CAGCAG"
                     /label="EcoP15I"
                     /note="Geneious type: restriction site"
     misc_feature    1715..1720
                     /Recognition_pattern="C^CWWGG"
                     /annotation_group="CCWWGG"
                     /label="StyI, BssT1I, Eco130I, EcoT14I, ErhI"
                     /note="Geneious type: restriction site"
     misc_feature    1715..1720
                     /Recognition_pattern="C^CNNGG"
                     /annotation_group="CCNNGG"
                     /label="BsaJI, BseDI, BssECI"
                     /note="Geneious type: restriction site"
     misc_feature    1720..1725
                     /Recognition_pattern="GAATGC(1/-1)"
                     /annotation_group="GAATGC"
                     /label="BsmI, BsaMI, Mva1269I, PctI"
                     /note="Geneious type: restriction site"
     misc_feature    1725..1728
                     /Recognition_pattern="C^TAG"
                     /annotation_group="CTAG"
                     /label="MaeI, BfaI, FspBI, XspI"
                     /note="Geneious type: restriction site"
     misc_feature    complement(1728..1733)
                     /Recognition_pattern="TCCRAC(20/18)"
                     /annotation_group="TCCRAC"
                     /label="MmeI"
                     /note="Geneious type: restriction site"
     misc_feature    1744..1749
                     /Recognition_pattern="TC^NNGA"
                     /annotation_group="TCNNGA"
                     /label="Hpy188III"
                     /note="Geneious type: restriction site"
     misc_feature    1753..1763
                     /Recognition_pattern="(8/13)GAYNNNNNVTC(13/8)"
                     /annotation_group="GAYNNNNNVTC"
                     /label="Hin4I"
                     /note="Geneious type: restriction site"
     misc_feature    1759..1763
                     /Recognition_pattern="G^AWTC"
                     /annotation_group="GAWTC"
                     /label="TfiI, PfeI"
                     /note="Geneious type: restriction site"
     misc_feature    1759..1763
                     /Recognition_pattern="G^ANTC"
                     /annotation_group="GANTC"
                     /label="HinfI"
                     /note="Geneious type: restriction site"
     misc_feature    1770..1774
                     /Recognition_pattern="^CCWGG"
                     /annotation_group="CCWGG"
                     /label="EcoRII, AjnI, Psp6I, PspGI"
                     /note="Geneious type: restriction site"
     misc_feature    1770..1774
                     /Recognition_pattern="CC^WGG"
                     /annotation_group="CCWGG"
                     /label="BseBI, Bst2UI, BstNI, BstOI, MvaI"
                     /note="Geneious type: restriction site"
     misc_feature    1770..1774
                     /Recognition_pattern="^CCNGG"
                     /annotation_group="CCNGG"
                     /label="BssKI, BstSCI, StyD4I"
                     /note="Geneious type: restriction site"
     misc_feature    1770..1774
                     /Recognition_pattern="CC^NGG"
                     /annotation_group="CCNGG"
                     /label="ScrFI, Bme1390I, BmrFI, MspR9I"
                     /note="Geneious type: restriction site"
     misc_feature    1773..1777
                     /Recognition_pattern="GGATG(2/0)"
                     /annotation_group="GGATG"
                     /label="BseGI, BstF5I, BtsCI"
                     /note="Geneious type: restriction site"
     misc_feature    1773..1777
                     /Recognition_pattern="GGATG(9/13)"
                     /annotation_group="GGATG"
                     /label="FokI"
                     /note="Geneious type: restriction site"
     misc_feature    complement(1774..1778)
                     /Recognition_pattern="CCATC(4/5)"
                     /annotation_group="CCATC"
                     /label="BccI"
                     /note="Geneious type: restriction site"
     misc_feature    1782..1786
                     /Recognition_pattern="GGGAC(10/14)"
                     /annotation_group="GGGAC"
                     /label="BslFI, BsmFI, FaqI"
                     /note="Geneious type: restriction site"
     misc_feature    1792..1795
                     /Recognition_pattern="^AATT"
                     /annotation_group="AATT"
                     /label="TspEI, Sse9I, TasI, Tsp509I"
                     /note="Geneious type: restriction site"
     misc_feature    1794..1797
                     /Recognition_pattern="T^TAA"
                     /annotation_group="TTAA"
                     /label="MseI, SaqAI, Tru1I, Tru9I"
                     /note="Geneious type: restriction site"
     misc_feature    1799..1802
                     /Recognition_pattern="^AATT"
                     /annotation_group="AATT"
                     /label="TspEI, Sse9I, TasI, Tsp509I"
                     /note="Geneious type: restriction site"
     misc_feature    1807..1812
                     /Recognition_pattern="A^AGCTT"
                     /annotation_group="AAGCTT"
                     /label="HindIII"
                     /note="Geneious type: restriction site"
     misc_feature    1808..1811
                     /Recognition_pattern="AG^CT"
                     /annotation_group="AGCT"
                     /label="AluI, AluBI"
                     /note="Geneious type: restriction site"
     misc_feature    1811..1814
                     /Recognition_pattern="T^TAA"
                     /annotation_group="TTAA"
                     /label="MseI, SaqAI, Tru1I, Tru9I"
                     /note="Geneious type: restriction site"
     misc_feature    1823..1826
                     /Recognition_pattern="T^TAA"
                     /annotation_group="TTAA"
                     /label="MseI, SaqAI, Tru1I, Tru9I"
                     /note="Geneious type: restriction site"
     misc_feature    1825..1828
                     /Recognition_pattern="^AATT"
                     /annotation_group="AATT"
                     /label="TspEI, Sse9I, TasI, Tsp509I"
                     /note="Geneious type: restriction site"
     misc_feature    1827..1831
                     /Recognition_pattern="TTS^AA"
                     /annotation_group="TTSAA"
                     /label="AgsI"
                     /note="Geneious type: restriction site"
     misc_feature    1829..1833
                     /Recognition_pattern="GAAGA(8/7)"
                     /annotation_group="GAAGA"
                     /label="MboII"
                     /note="Geneious type: restriction site"
     misc_feature    1832..1836
                     /Recognition_pattern="G^AWTC"
                     /annotation_group="GAWTC"
                     /label="TfiI, PfeI"
                     /note="Geneious type: restriction site"
     misc_feature    1832..1836
                     /Recognition_pattern="G^ANTC"
                     /annotation_group="GANTC"
                     /label="HinfI"
                     /note="Geneious type: restriction site"
     misc_feature    1837..1847
                     /Recognition_pattern="GCNNNNN^NNGC"
                     /annotation_group="GCNNNNNNNGC"
                     /label="MwoI, BstMWI, HpyF10VI"
                     /note="Geneious type: restriction site"
     misc_feature    1857..1861
                     /Recognition_pattern="ATGAA(11/9)"
                     /annotation_group="ATGAA"
                     /label="TspDTI"
                     /note="Geneious type: restriction site"
     misc_feature    1866..1869
                     /Recognition_pattern="^AATT"
                     /annotation_group="AATT"
                     /label="TspEI, Sse9I, TasI, Tsp509I"
                     /note="Geneious type: restriction site"
     misc_feature    1875..1878
                     /Recognition_pattern="^AATT"
                     /annotation_group="AATT"
                     /label="TspEI, Sse9I, TasI, Tsp509I"
                     /note="Geneious type: restriction site"
     misc_feature    1901..1904
                     /Recognition_pattern="^AATT"
                     /annotation_group="AATT"
                     /label="TspEI, Sse9I, TasI, Tsp509I"
                     /note="Geneious type: restriction site"
     misc_feature    1908..1911
                     /Recognition_pattern="T^TAA"
                     /annotation_group="TTAA"
                     /label="MseI, SaqAI, Tru1I, Tru9I"
                     /note="Geneious type: restriction site"
     misc_feature    1919..1922
                     /Recognition_pattern="^AATT"
                     /annotation_group="AATT"
                     /label="TspEI, Sse9I, TasI, Tsp509I"
                     /note="Geneious type: restriction site"
     misc_feature    1938..1941
                     /Recognition_pattern="^AATT"
                     /annotation_group="AATT"
                     /label="TspEI, Sse9I, TasI, Tsp509I"
                     /note="Geneious type: restriction site"
     misc_feature    complement(1943..1947)
                     /Recognition_pattern="ATGAA(11/9)"
                     /annotation_group="ATGAA"
                     /label="TspDTI"
                     /note="Geneious type: restriction site"
     misc_feature    complement(1958..1968)
                     /Recognition_pattern="(9/12)ACNNNNNCTCC(10/7)"
                     /annotation_group="ACNNNNNCTCC"
                     /label="BsaXI"
                     /note="Geneious type: restriction site"
     misc_feature    complement(1959..1962)
                     /Recognition_pattern="CCTC(7/6)"
                     /annotation_group="CCTC"
                     /label="MnlI"
                     /note="Geneious type: restriction site"
     misc_feature    1973..1976
                     /Recognition_pattern="T^TAA"
                     /annotation_group="TTAA"
                     /label="MseI, SaqAI, Tru1I, Tru9I"
                     /note="Geneious type: restriction site"
     misc_feature    1990..1995
                     /Recognition_pattern="W^GTACW"
                     /annotation_group="WGTACW"
                     /label="TatI"
                     /note="Geneious type: restriction site"
     misc_feature    1991..1994
                     /Recognition_pattern="G^TAC"
                     /annotation_group="GTAC"
                     /label="Csp6I, CviQI, RsaNI"
                     /note="Geneious type: restriction site"
     misc_feature    1991..1994
                     /Recognition_pattern="GT^AC"
                     /annotation_group="GTAC"
                     /label="RsaI, AfaI"
                     /note="Geneious type: restriction site"
     misc_feature    1998..2003
                     /Recognition_pattern="C^TRYAG"
                     /annotation_group="CTRYAG"
                     /label="BfmI, BstSFI, SfcI"
                     /note="Geneious type: restriction site"
     misc_feature    complement(2027..2031)
                     /Recognition_pattern="GGTGA(8/7)"
                     /annotation_group="GGTGA"
                     /label="HphI, AsuHPI"
                     /note="Geneious type: restriction site"
     misc_feature    2041..2045
                     /Recognition_pattern="TCN^GA"
                     /annotation_group="TCNGA"
                     /label="Hpy188I"
                     /note="Geneious type: restriction site"
     misc_feature    2050..2053
                     /Recognition_pattern="CCTC(7/6)"
                     /annotation_group="CCTC"
                     /label="MnlI"
                     /note="Geneious type: restriction site"
     misc_feature    2059..2064
                     /Recognition_pattern="C^YCGRG"
                     /annotation_group="CYCGRG"
                     /label="AvaI, Ama87I, BmeT110I, BsiHKCI, BsoBI, Eco88I"
                     /note="Geneious type: restriction site"
     misc_feature    2060..2065
                     /Recognition_pattern="C^CNNGG"
                     /annotation_group="CCNNGG"
                     /label="BsaJI, BseDI, BssECI"
                     /note="Geneious type: restriction site"
     misc_feature    complement(2062..2065)
                     /Recognition_pattern="CCTC(7/6)"
                     /annotation_group="CCTC"
                     /label="MnlI"
                     /note="Geneious type: restriction site"
     misc_feature    2065..2071
                     /Recognition_pattern="RG^GWCCY"
                     /annotation_group="RGGWCCY"
                     /label="PpuMI, Psp5II, PspPPI"
                     /note="Geneious type: restriction site"
     misc_feature    2065..2071
                     /Recognition_pattern="GG^GWCCC"
                     /annotation_group="GGGWCCC"
                     /label="KflI"
                     /note="Geneious type: restriction site"
     misc_feature    2065..2071
                     /Recognition_pattern="RG^GNCCY"
                     /annotation_group="RGGNCCY"
                     /label="DraII, EcoO109I"
                     /note="Geneious type: restriction site"
     misc_feature    2065..2070
                     /Recognition_pattern="GGN^NCC"
                     /annotation_group="GGNNCC"
                     /label="NlaIV, BmiI, BspLI, PspN4I"
                     /note="Geneious type: restriction site"
     misc_feature    2065..2069
                     /Recognition_pattern="GGGAC(10/14)"
                     /annotation_group="GGGAC"
                     /label="BslFI, BsmFI, FaqI"
                     /note="Geneious type: restriction site"
     misc_feature    2066..2071
                     /Recognition_pattern="GGN^NCC"
                     /annotation_group="GGNNCC"
                     /label="NlaIV, BmiI, BspLI, PspN4I"
                     /note="Geneious type: restriction site"
     misc_feature    2066..2070
                     /Recognition_pattern="GG^NCC"
                     /annotation_group="GGNCC"
                     /label="BmgT120I"
                     /note="Geneious type: restriction site"
     misc_feature    2066..2070
                     /Recognition_pattern="G^GNCC"
                     /annotation_group="GGNCC"
                     /label="AspS9I, Cfr13I, PspPI, Sau96I"
                     /note="Geneious type: restriction site"
     misc_feature    2066..2070
                     /Recognition_pattern="G^GWCC"
                     /annotation_group="GGWCC"
                     /label="AvaII, Bme18I, Eco47I, SinI, VpaK11BI"
                     /note="Geneious type: restriction site"
     misc_feature    2076..2080
                     /Recognition_pattern="GG^NCC"
                     /annotation_group="GGNCC"
                     /label="BmgT120I"
                     /note="Geneious type: restriction site"
     misc_feature    2076..2080
                     /Recognition_pattern="G^GNCC"
                     /annotation_group="GGNCC"
                     /label="AspS9I, Cfr13I, PspPI, Sau96I"
                     /note="Geneious type: restriction site"
     misc_feature    2076..2079
                     /Recognition_pattern="GG^CC"
                     /annotation_group="GGCC"
                     /label="HaeIII, BshFI, BsnI, BsuRI, PhoI"
                     /note="Geneious type: restriction site"
     misc_feature    complement(2081..2085)
                     /Recognition_pattern="CCTTC(6/5)"
                     /annotation_group="CCTTC"
                     /label="HpyAV"
                     /note="Geneious type: restriction site"
     misc_feature    2090..2094
                     /Recognition_pattern="GAAGA(8/7)"
                     /annotation_group="GAAGA"
                     /label="MboII"
                     /note="Geneious type: restriction site"
     misc_feature    2093..2097
                     /Recognition_pattern="GAAGA(8/7)"
                     /annotation_group="GAAGA"
                     /label="MboII"
                     /note="Geneious type: restriction site"
     misc_feature    complement(2096..2100)
                     /Recognition_pattern="CCTTC(6/5)"
                     /annotation_group="CCTTC"
                     /label="HpyAV"
                     /note="Geneious type: restriction site"
     misc_feature    complement(2109..2113)
                     /Recognition_pattern="GTCTC(1/5)"
                     /annotation_group="GTCTC"
                     /label="BsmAI, Alw26I, BstMAI"
                     /note="Geneious type: restriction site"
     misc_feature    complement(2115..2119)
                     /Recognition_pattern="GTCTC(1/5)"
                     /annotation_group="GTCTC"
                     /label="BsmAI, Alw26I, BstMAI"
                     /note="Geneious type: restriction site"
     misc_feature    2120..2125
                     /Recognition_pattern="R^GATCY"
                     /annotation_group="RGATCY"
                     /label="XhoII, BstX2I, BstYI, MflI, PsuI"
                     /note="Geneious type: restriction site"
     misc_feature    complement(2121..2125)
                     /Recognition_pattern="GGATC(4/5)"
                     /annotation_group="GGATC"
                     /label="AclWI, AlwI, BspPI"
                     /note="Geneious type: restriction site"
     misc_feature    2121..2124
                     /Recognition_pattern="^GATC"
                     /annotation_group="GATC"
                     /label="MboI, BfuCI, Bsp143I, BssMI, BstMBI, DpnII, Kzo9I,
                     NdeII, Sau3AI"
                     /note="Geneious type: restriction site"
     misc_feature    2121..2124
                     /Recognition_pattern="GAT^C"
                     /annotation_group="GATC"
                     /label="BstKTI"
                     /note="Geneious type: restriction site"
     misc_feature    2121..2124
                     /Recognition_pattern="GA^TC"
                     /annotation_group="GATC"
                     /label="DpnI, MalI"
                     /note="Geneious type: restriction site"
     misc_feature    2128..2131
                     /Recognition_pattern="T^CGA"
                     /annotation_group="TCGA"
                     /label="TaqI"
                     /note="Geneious type: restriction site"
     misc_feature    2135..2140
                     /Recognition_pattern="GTN^NAC"
                     /annotation_group="GTNNAC"
                     /label="Hpy166II, Hpy8I"
                     /note="Geneious type: restriction site"
     misc_feature    2139..2143
                     /Recognition_pattern="ACGGA(11/9)"
                     /annotation_group="ACGGA"
                     /label="TspGWI"
                     /note="Geneious type: restriction site"
     misc_feature    2141..2145
                     /Recognition_pattern="GGATC(4/5)"
                     /annotation_group="GGATC"
                     /label="AclWI, AlwI, BspPI"
                     /note="Geneious type: restriction site"
     misc_feature    2142..2145
                     /Recognition_pattern="^GATC"
                     /annotation_group="GATC"
                     /label="MboI, BfuCI, Bsp143I, BssMI, BstMBI, DpnII, Kzo9I,
                     NdeII, Sau3AI"
                     /note="Geneious type: restriction site"
     misc_feature    2142..2145
                     /Recognition_pattern="GAT^C"
                     /annotation_group="GATC"
                     /label="BstKTI"
                     /note="Geneious type: restriction site"
     misc_feature    2142..2145
                     /Recognition_pattern="GA^TC"
                     /annotation_group="GATC"
                     /label="DpnI, MalI"
                     /note="Geneious type: restriction site"
     misc_feature    complement(2146..2152)
                     /Recognition_pattern="CASTGNN(0/-7)"
                     /annotation_group="CASTGNN"
                     /label="TspRI, TscAI"
                     /note="Geneious type: restriction site"
     misc_feature    2147..2157
                     /Recognition_pattern="GCANNNN^NTGC"
                     /annotation_group="GCANNNNNTGC"
                     /label="BstAPI"
                     /note="Geneious type: restriction site"
     misc_feature    2147..2157
                     /Recognition_pattern="GCNNNNN^NNGC"
                     /annotation_group="GCNNNNNNNGC"
                     /label="MwoI, BstMWI, HpyF10VI"
                     /note="Geneious type: restriction site"
     misc_feature    2148..2156
                     /Recognition_pattern="CACNNN^GTG"
                     /annotation_group="CACNNNGTG"
                     /label="DraIII, AdeI"
                     /note="Geneious type: restriction site"
     misc_feature    2148..2154
                     /Recognition_pattern="CASTGNN(0/-7)"
                     /annotation_group="CASTGNN"
                     /label="TspRI, TscAI"
                     /note="Geneious type: restriction site"
     misc_feature    complement(2148..2153)
                     /Recognition_pattern="GCAGTG(2/0)"
                     /annotation_group="GCAGTG"
                     /label="BtsI"
                     /note="Geneious type: restriction site"
     misc_feature    2152..2157
                     /Recognition_pattern="GCN^NGC"
                     /annotation_group="GCNNGC"
                     /label="Cac8I, BstC8I"
                     /note="Geneious type: restriction site"
     misc_feature    2156..2159
                     /Recognition_pattern="GC^GC"
                     /annotation_group="GCGC"
                     /label="GlaI"
                     /note="Geneious type: restriction site"
     misc_feature    2156..2159
                     /Recognition_pattern="G^CGC"
                     /annotation_group="GCGC"
                     /label="Hin6I, HinP1I, HspAI"
                     /note="Geneious type: restriction site"
     misc_feature    2156..2159
                     /Recognition_pattern="GCG^C"
                     /annotation_group="GCGC"
                     /label="HhaI, AspLEI, BstHHI, CfoI"
                     /note="Geneious type: restriction site"
     misc_feature    2158..2168
                     /Recognition_pattern="GCNNNNN^NNGC"
                     /annotation_group="GCNNNNNNNGC"
                     /label="MwoI, BstMWI, HpyF10VI"
                     /note="Geneious type: restriction site"
     misc_feature    2161..2164
                     /Recognition_pattern="^AATT"
                     /annotation_group="AATT"
                     /label="TspEI, Sse9I, TasI, Tsp509I"
                     /note="Geneious type: restriction site"
     misc_feature    2165..2170
                     /Recognition_pattern="CTGCA^G"
                     /annotation_group="CTGCAG"
                     /label="PstI"
                     /note="Geneious type: restriction site"
     misc_feature    2165..2170
                     /Recognition_pattern="C^TRYAG"
                     /annotation_group="CTRYAG"
                     /label="BfmI, BstSFI, SfcI"
                     /note="Geneious type: restriction site"
     misc_feature    2166..2169
                     /Recognition_pattern="TG^CA"
                     /annotation_group="TGCA"
                     /label="HpyCH4V"
                     /note="Geneious type: restriction site"
     misc_feature    complement(2184..2188)
                     /Recognition_pattern="ATGAA(11/9)"
                     /annotation_group="ATGAA"
                     /label="TspDTI"
                     /note="Geneious type: restriction site"
     misc_feature    complement(2186..2190)
                     /Recognition_pattern="GGATG(2/0)"
                     /annotation_group="GGATG"
                     /label="BseGI, BstF5I, BtsCI"
                     /note="Geneious type: restriction site"
     misc_feature    complement(2186..2190)
                     /Recognition_pattern="GGATG(9/13)"
                     /annotation_group="GGATG"
                     /label="FokI"
                     /note="Geneious type: restriction site"
     misc_feature    2193..2196
                     /Recognition_pattern="^AATT"
                     /annotation_group="AATT"
                     /label="TspEI, Sse9I, TasI, Tsp509I"
                     /note="Geneious type: restriction site"
     misc_feature    2196..2201
                     /Recognition_pattern="TTT^AAA"
                     /annotation_group="TTTAAA"
                     /label="DraI"
                     /note="Geneious type: restriction site"
     misc_feature    2197..2200
                     /Recognition_pattern="T^TAA"
                     /annotation_group="TTAA"
                     /label="MseI, SaqAI, Tru1I, Tru9I"
                     /note="Geneious type: restriction site"
     misc_feature    2222..2225
                     /Recognition_pattern="G^TAC"
                     /annotation_group="GTAC"
                     /label="Csp6I, CviQI, RsaNI"
                     /note="Geneious type: restriction site"
     misc_feature    2222..2225
                     /Recognition_pattern="GT^AC"
                     /annotation_group="GTAC"
                     /label="RsaI, AfaI"
                     /note="Geneious type: restriction site"
     misc_feature    complement(2223..2229)
                     /Recognition_pattern="CASTGNN(0/-7)"
                     /annotation_group="CASTGNN"
                     /label="TspRI, TscAI"
                     /note="Geneious type: restriction site"
     misc_feature    2224..2228
                     /Recognition_pattern="ACN^GT"
                     /annotation_group="ACNGT"
                     /label="Bst4CI, HpyCH4III, TaaI"
                     /note="Geneious type: restriction site"
     misc_feature    2225..2231
                     /Recognition_pattern="CASTGNN(0/-7)"
                     /annotation_group="CASTGNN"
                     /label="TspRI, TscAI"
                     /note="Geneious type: restriction site"
     misc_feature    2227..2232
                     /Recognition_pattern="GTGCAG(16/14)"
                     /annotation_group="GTGCAG"
                     /label="BsgI"
                     /note="Geneious type: restriction site"
     misc_feature    2228..2231
                     /Recognition_pattern="TG^CA"
                     /annotation_group="TGCA"
                     /label="HpyCH4V"
                     /note="Geneious type: restriction site"
     misc_feature    2244..2249
                     /Recognition_pattern="GT^MKAC"
                     /annotation_group="GTMKAC"
                     /label="AccI, FblI, XmiI"
                     /note="Geneious type: restriction site"
     misc_feature    2244..2249
                     /Recognition_pattern="GTN^NAC"
                     /annotation_group="GTNNAC"
                     /label="Hpy166II, Hpy8I"
                     /note="Geneious type: restriction site"
     misc_feature    2278..2281
                     /Recognition_pattern="^AATT"
                     /annotation_group="AATT"
                     /label="TspEI, Sse9I, TasI, Tsp509I"
                     /note="Geneious type: restriction site"
     misc_feature    2291..2294
                     /Recognition_pattern="^AATT"
                     /annotation_group="AATT"
                     /label="TspEI, Sse9I, TasI, Tsp509I"
                     /note="Geneious type: restriction site"
     misc_feature    2299..2304
                     /Recognition_pattern="R^AATTY"
                     /annotation_group="RAATTY"
                     /label="ApoI, AcsI, XapI"
                     /note="Geneious type: restriction site"
     misc_feature    2300..2303
                     /Recognition_pattern="^AATT"
                     /annotation_group="AATT"
                     /label="TspEI, Sse9I, TasI, Tsp509I"
                     /note="Geneious type: restriction site"
     misc_feature    2302..2306
                     /Recognition_pattern="TTS^AA"
                     /annotation_group="TTSAA"
                     /label="AgsI"
                     /note="Geneious type: restriction site"
     misc_feature    2306..2311
                     /Recognition_pattern="R^AATTY"
                     /annotation_group="RAATTY"
                     /label="ApoI, AcsI, XapI"
                     /note="Geneious type: restriction site"
     misc_feature    2307..2310
                     /Recognition_pattern="^AATT"
                     /annotation_group="AATT"
                     /label="TspEI, Sse9I, TasI, Tsp509I"
                     /note="Geneious type: restriction site"
     misc_feature    2326..2330
                     /Recognition_pattern="GGGAC(10/14)"
                     /annotation_group="GGGAC"
                     /label="BslFI, BsmFI, FaqI"
                     /note="Geneious type: restriction site"
     misc_feature    2330..2335
                     /Recognition_pattern="CAGCAG(25/27)"
                     /annotation_group="CAGCAG"
                     /label="EcoP15I"
                     /note="Geneious type: restriction site"
     misc_feature    2336..2341
                     /Recognition_pattern="R^GATCY"
                     /annotation_group="RGATCY"
                     /label="XhoII, BstX2I, BstYI, MflI, PsuI"
                     /note="Geneious type: restriction site"
     misc_feature    complement(2337..2341)
                     /Recognition_pattern="GGATC(4/5)"
                     /annotation_group="GGATC"
                     /label="AclWI, AlwI, BspPI"
                     /note="Geneious type: restriction site"
     misc_feature    2337..2340
                     /Recognition_pattern="^GATC"
                     /annotation_group="GATC"
                     /label="MboI, BfuCI, Bsp143I, BssMI, BstMBI, DpnII, Kzo9I,
                     NdeII, Sau3AI"
                     /note="Geneious type: restriction site"
     misc_feature    2337..2340
                     /Recognition_pattern="GAT^C"
                     /annotation_group="GATC"
                     /label="BstKTI"
                     /note="Geneious type: restriction site"
     misc_feature    2337..2340
                     /Recognition_pattern="GA^TC"
                     /annotation_group="GATC"
                     /label="DpnI, MalI"
                     /note="Geneious type: restriction site"
     misc_feature    complement(2340..2344)
                     /Recognition_pattern="ACTGG(1/-1)"
                     /annotation_group="ACTGG"
                     /label="BsrI, Bse1I, BseNI, BsrSI"
                     /note="Geneious type: restriction site"
     misc_feature    complement(2346..2351)
                     /Recognition_pattern="TARCCA(11/9)"
                     /annotation_group="TARCCA"
                     /label="TsoI"
                     /note="Geneious type: restriction site"
     misc_feature    2352..2355
                     /Recognition_pattern="G^TAC"
                     /annotation_group="GTAC"
                     /label="Csp6I, CviQI, RsaNI"
                     /note="Geneious type: restriction site"
     misc_feature    2352..2355
                     /Recognition_pattern="GT^AC"
                     /annotation_group="GTAC"
                     /label="RsaI, AfaI"
                     /note="Geneious type: restriction site"
     misc_feature    2355..2359
                     /Recognition_pattern="^CCNGG"
                     /annotation_group="CCNGG"
                     /label="BssKI, BstSCI, StyD4I"
                     /note="Geneious type: restriction site"
     misc_feature    2355..2359
                     /Recognition_pattern="CC^NGG"
                     /annotation_group="CCNGG"
                     /label="ScrFI, Bme1390I, BmrFI, MspR9I"
                     /note="Geneious type: restriction site"
     misc_feature    2355..2359
                     /Recognition_pattern="CC^SGG"
                     /annotation_group="CCSGG"
                     /label="AsuC2I, BcnI, BpuMI, NciI"
                     /note="Geneious type: restriction site"
     misc_feature    2355..2358
                     /Recognition_pattern="C^CGG"
                     /annotation_group="CCGG"
                     /label="HpaII, BsiSI, HapII, MspI"
                     /note="Geneious type: restriction site"
     misc_feature    2357..2362
                     /Recognition_pattern="GRGCY^C"
                     /annotation_group="GRGCYC"
                     /label="BanII, Eco24I, EcoT38I, FriOI"
                     /note="Geneious type: restriction site"
     misc_feature    2357..2362
                     /Recognition_pattern="GKGCM^C"
                     /annotation_group="GKGCMC"
                     /label="BseSI, BaeGI, BstSLI"
                     /note="Geneious type: restriction site"
     misc_feature    2357..2362
                     /Recognition_pattern="GGN^NCC"
                     /annotation_group="GGNNCC"
                     /label="NlaIV, BmiI, BspLI, PspN4I"
                     /note="Geneious type: restriction site"
     misc_feature    2357..2362
                     /Recognition_pattern="G^GGCCC"
                     /annotation_group="GGGCCC"
                     /label="Bsp120I, PspOMI"
                     /note="Geneious type: restriction site"
     misc_feature    2357..2362
                     /Recognition_pattern="GGGCC^C"
                     /annotation_group="GGGCCC"
                     /label="ApaI"
                     /note="Geneious type: restriction site"
     misc_feature    2357..2362
                     /Recognition_pattern="GDGCH^C"
                     /annotation_group="GDGCHC"
                     /label="SduI, Bsp1286I, MhlI"
                     /note="Geneious type: restriction site"
     misc_feature    2357..2361
                     /Recognition_pattern="GG^NCC"
                     /annotation_group="GGNCC"
                     /label="BmgT120I"
                     /note="Geneious type: restriction site"
     misc_feature    2357..2361
                     /Recognition_pattern="G^GNCC"
                     /annotation_group="GGNCC"
                     /label="AspS9I, Cfr13I, PspPI, Sau96I"
                     /note="Geneious type: restriction site"
     misc_feature    2358..2362
                     /Recognition_pattern="GG^NCC"
                     /annotation_group="GGNCC"
                     /label="BmgT120I"
                     /note="Geneious type: restriction site"
     misc_feature    2358..2362
                     /Recognition_pattern="G^GNCC"
                     /annotation_group="GGNCC"
                     /label="AspS9I, Cfr13I, PspPI, Sau96I"
                     /note="Geneious type: restriction site"
     misc_feature    2358..2361
                     /Recognition_pattern="GG^CC"
                     /annotation_group="GGCC"
                     /label="HaeIII, BshFI, BsnI, BsuRI, PhoI"
                     /note="Geneious type: restriction site"
     misc_feature    2359..2364
                     /Recognition_pattern="GCN^NGC"
                     /annotation_group="GCNNGC"
                     /label="Cac8I, BstC8I"
                     /note="Geneious type: restriction site"
     misc_feature    2360..2364
                     /Recognition_pattern="CCCGC(4/6)"
                     /annotation_group="CCCGC"
                     /label="FauI, SmuI"
                     /note="Geneious type: restriction site"
     misc_feature    2361..2366
                     /Recognition_pattern="CCGCTC(-3/-3)"
                     /annotation_group="CCGCTC"
                     /label="BsrBI, AccBSI, MbiI"
                     /note="Geneious type: restriction site"
     misc_feature    2361..2364
                     /Recognition_pattern="CCGC(-3/-1)"
                     /annotation_group="CCGC"
                     /label="AciI, BspACI, SsiI"
                     /note="Geneious type: restriction site"
     misc_feature    2365..2370
                     /Recognition_pattern="TC^NNGA"
                     /annotation_group="TCNNGA"
                     /label="Hpy188III"
                     /note="Geneious type: restriction site"
     misc_feature    2365..2370
                     /Recognition_pattern="T^CTAGA"
                     /annotation_group="TCTAGA"
                     /label="XbaI"
                     /note="Geneious type: restriction site"
     misc_feature    2366..2369
                     /Recognition_pattern="C^TAG"
                     /annotation_group="CTAG"
                     /label="MaeI, BfaI, FspBI, XspI"
                     /note="Geneious type: restriction site"
     misc_feature    2370..2375
                     /Recognition_pattern="R^GATCY"
                     /annotation_group="RGATCY"
                     /label="XhoII, BstX2I, BstYI, MflI, PsuI"
                     /note="Geneious type: restriction site"
     misc_feature    complement(2371..2375)
                     /Recognition_pattern="GGATC(4/5)"
                     /annotation_group="GGATC"
                     /label="AclWI, AlwI, BspPI"
                     /note="Geneious type: restriction site"
     misc_feature    2371..2374
                     /Recognition_pattern="^GATC"
                     /annotation_group="GATC"
                     /label="MboI, BfuCI, Bsp143I, BssMI, BstMBI, DpnII, Kzo9I,
                     NdeII, Sau3AI"
                     /note="Geneious type: restriction site"
     misc_feature    2371..2374
                     /Recognition_pattern="GAT^C"
                     /annotation_group="GATC"
                     /label="BstKTI"
                     /note="Geneious type: restriction site"
     misc_feature    2371..2374
                     /Recognition_pattern="GA^TC"
                     /annotation_group="GATC"
                     /label="DpnI, MalI"
                     /note="Geneious type: restriction site"
     misc_feature    2373..2378
                     /Recognition_pattern="TCCRAC(20/18)"
                     /annotation_group="TCCRAC"
                     /label="MmeI"
                     /note="Geneious type: restriction site"
     misc_feature    2373..2377
                     /Recognition_pattern="TCN^GA"
                     /annotation_group="TCNGA"
                     /label="Hpy188I"
                     /note="Geneious type: restriction site"
     misc_feature    2375..2379
                     /Recognition_pattern="CGWCG^"
                     /annotation_group="CGWCG"
                     /label="Hpy99I"
                     /note="Geneious type: restriction site"
     misc_feature    2376..2381
                     /Recognition_pattern="GR^CGYC"
                     /annotation_group="GRCGYC"
                     /label="AcyI, BsaHI, BssNI, BstACI, Hin1I, Hsp92I"
                     /note="Geneious type: restriction site"
     misc_feature    2376..2380
                     /Recognition_pattern="GACGC(5/10)"
                     /annotation_group="GACGC"
                     /label="HgaI, CseI"
                     /note="Geneious type: restriction site"
     misc_feature    2379..2383
                     /Recognition_pattern="GCN^GC"
                     /annotation_group="GCNGC"
                     /label="BlsI"
                     /note="Geneious type: restriction site"
     misc_feature    2379..2383
                     /Recognition_pattern="GC^NGC"
                     /annotation_group="GCNGC"
                     /label="BisI, Fnu4HI, Fsp4HI, GluI, SatI"
                     /note="Geneious type: restriction site"
     misc_feature    2379..2383
                     /Recognition_pattern="GCSG^C"
                     /annotation_group="GCSGC"
                     /label="TauI"
                     /note="Geneious type: restriction site"
     misc_feature    2380..2383
                     /Recognition_pattern="CCGC(-3/-1)"
                     /annotation_group="CCGC"
                     /label="AciI, BspACI, SsiI"
                     /note="Geneious type: restriction site"
     misc_feature    2383..2393
                     /Recognition_pattern="CCNNNNN^NNGG"
                     /annotation_group="CCNNNNNNNGG"
                     /label="AfiI, Bsc4I, BseLI, BslI"
                     /note="Geneious type: restriction site"
     misc_feature    2383..2387
                     /Recognition_pattern="CCATC(4/5)"
                     /annotation_group="CCATC"
                     /label="BccI"
                     /note="Geneious type: restriction site"
     misc_feature    2389..2392
                     /Recognition_pattern="C^TAG"
                     /annotation_group="CTAG"
                     /label="MaeI, BfaI, FspBI, XspI"
                     /note="Geneious type: restriction site"
     misc_feature    2392..2396
                     /Recognition_pattern="GG^NCC"
                     /annotation_group="GGNCC"
                     /label="BmgT120I"
                     /note="Geneious type: restriction site"
     misc_feature    2392..2396
                     /Recognition_pattern="G^GNCC"
                     /annotation_group="GGNCC"
                     /label="AspS9I, Cfr13I, PspPI, Sau96I"
                     /note="Geneious type: restriction site"
     misc_feature    2392..2395
                     /Recognition_pattern="GG^CC"
                     /annotation_group="GGCC"
                     /label="HaeIII, BshFI, BsnI, BsuRI, PhoI"
                     /note="Geneious type: restriction site"
     misc_feature    2393..2398
                     /Recognition_pattern="GCN^NGC"
                     /annotation_group="GCNNGC"
                     /label="Cac8I, BstC8I"
                     /note="Geneious type: restriction site"
     misc_feature    2394..2398
                     /Recognition_pattern="CCCGC(4/6)"
                     /annotation_group="CCCGC"
                     /label="FauI, SmuI"
                     /note="Geneious type: restriction site"
     misc_feature    2395..2398
                     /Recognition_pattern="CCGC(-3/-1)"
                     /annotation_group="CCGC"
                     /label="AciI, BspACI, SsiI"
                     /note="Geneious type: restriction site"
     misc_feature    2396..2399
                     /Recognition_pattern="CG^CG"
                     /annotation_group="CGCG"
                     /label="AccII, Bsh1236I, BspFNI, BstFNI, BstUI, MvnI"
                     /note="Geneious type: restriction site"
     misc_feature    2397..2400
                     /Recognition_pattern="GC^GC"
                     /annotation_group="GCGC"
                     /label="GlaI"
                     /note="Geneious type: restriction site"
     misc_feature    2397..2400
                     /Recognition_pattern="G^CGC"
                     /annotation_group="GCGC"
                     /label="Hin6I, HinP1I, HspAI"
                     /note="Geneious type: restriction site"
     misc_feature    2397..2400
                     /Recognition_pattern="GCG^C"
                     /annotation_group="GCGC"
                     /label="HhaI, AspLEI, BstHHI, CfoI"
                     /note="Geneious type: restriction site"
     misc_feature    2399..2404
                     /Recognition_pattern="GCC^GGC"
                     /annotation_group="GCCGGC"
                     /label="NaeI, PdiI"
                     /note="Geneious type: restriction site"
     misc_feature    2399..2404
                     /Recognition_pattern="G^CCGGC"
                     /annotation_group="GCCGGC"
                     /label="MroNI, NgoMIV"
                     /note="Geneious type: restriction site"
     misc_feature    2399..2404
                     /Recognition_pattern="GCN^NGC"
                     /annotation_group="GCNNGC"
                     /label="Cac8I, BstC8I"
                     /note="Geneious type: restriction site"
     misc_feature    2399..2404
                     /Recognition_pattern="R^CCGGY"
                     /annotation_group="RCCGGY"
                     /label="Cfr10I, Bse118I, BsrFI, BssAI"
                     /note="Geneious type: restriction site"
     misc_feature    2400..2403
                     /Recognition_pattern="C^CGG"
                     /annotation_group="CCGG"
                     /label="HpaII, BsiSI, HapII, MspI"
                     /note="Geneious type: restriction site"
     misc_feature    2402..2407
                     /Recognition_pattern="GGN^NCC"
                     /annotation_group="GGNNCC"
                     /label="NlaIV, BmiI, BspLI, PspN4I"
                     /note="Geneious type: restriction site"
     misc_feature    2402..2406
                     /Recognition_pattern="GG^NCC"
                     /annotation_group="GGNCC"
                     /label="BmgT120I"
                     /note="Geneious type: restriction site"
     misc_feature    2402..2406
                     /Recognition_pattern="G^GNCC"
                     /annotation_group="GGNCC"
                     /label="AspS9I, Cfr13I, PspPI, Sau96I"
                     /note="Geneious type: restriction site"
     misc_feature    2402..2405
                     /Recognition_pattern="GG^CC"
                     /annotation_group="GGCC"
                     /label="HaeIII, BshFI, BsnI, BsuRI, PhoI"
                     /note="Geneious type: restriction site"
     misc_feature    2407..2410
                     /Recognition_pattern="CCTC(7/6)"
                     /annotation_group="CCTC"
                     /label="MnlI"
                     /note="Geneious type: restriction site"
     misc_feature    2427..2439
                     /Recognition_pattern="(7/12)GAAGNNNNNNTAC(12/7)"
                     /annotation_group="GAAGNNNNNNTAC"
                     /label="BarI"
                     /note="Geneious type: restriction site"
     misc_feature    2429..2432
                     /Recognition_pattern="AG^CT"
                     /annotation_group="AGCT"
                     /label="AluI, AluBI"
                     /note="Geneious type: restriction site"
     misc_feature    complement(2431..2436)
                     /Recognition_pattern="GCCGAG(21/19)"
                     /annotation_group="GCCGAG"
                     /label="NmeAIII"
                     /note="Geneious type: restriction site"
     misc_feature    2442..2452
                     /Recognition_pattern="CCNNNNN^NNGG"
                     /annotation_group="CCNNNNNNNGG"
                     /label="AfiI, Bsc4I, BseLI, BslI"
                     /note="Geneious type: restriction site"
     misc_feature    2447..2452
                     /Recognition_pattern="C^CNNGG"
                     /annotation_group="CCNNGG"
                     /label="BsaJI, BseDI, BssECI"
                     /note="Geneious type: restriction site"
     misc_feature    2448..2452
                     /Recognition_pattern="^CCNGG"
                     /annotation_group="CCNGG"
                     /label="BssKI, BstSCI, StyD4I"
                     /note="Geneious type: restriction site"
     misc_feature    2448..2452
                     /Recognition_pattern="CC^NGG"
                     /annotation_group="CCNGG"
                     /label="ScrFI, Bme1390I, BmrFI, MspR9I"
                     /note="Geneious type: restriction site"
     misc_feature    2448..2452
                     /Recognition_pattern="CC^SGG"
                     /annotation_group="CCSGG"
                     /label="AsuC2I, BcnI, BpuMI, NciI"
                     /note="Geneious type: restriction site"
     misc_feature    2449..2452
                     /Recognition_pattern="C^CGG"
                     /annotation_group="CCGG"
                     /label="HpaII, BsiSI, HapII, MspI"
                     /note="Geneious type: restriction site"
     misc_feature    2453..2456
                     /Recognition_pattern="T^TAA"
                     /annotation_group="TTAA"
                     /label="MseI, SaqAI, Tru1I, Tru9I"
                     /note="Geneious type: restriction site"
     misc_feature    2455..2458
                     /Recognition_pattern="^AATT"
                     /annotation_group="AATT"
                     /label="TspEI, Sse9I, TasI, Tsp509I"
                     /note="Geneious type: restriction site"
     misc_feature    2459..2462
                     /Recognition_pattern="TG^CA"
                     /annotation_group="TGCA"
                     /label="HpyCH4V"
                     /note="Geneious type: restriction site"
     misc_feature    2466..2471
                     /Recognition_pattern="AAT^ATT"
                     /annotation_group="AATATT"
                     /label="SspI"
                     /note="Geneious type: restriction site"
     misc_feature    2474..2477
                     /Recognition_pattern="C^TAG"
                     /annotation_group="CTAG"
                     /label="MaeI, BfaI, FspBI, XspI"
                     /note="Geneious type: restriction site"
     misc_feature    2477..2481
                     /Recognition_pattern="^GTNAC"
                     /annotation_group="GTNAC"
                     /label="MaeIII"
                     /note="Geneious type: restriction site"
     misc_feature    2481..2486
                     /Recognition_pattern="C^TRYAG"
                     /annotation_group="CTRYAG"
                     /label="BfmI, BstSFI, SfcI"
                     /note="Geneious type: restriction site"
     misc_feature    complement(2486..2489)
                     /Recognition_pattern="CCTC(7/6)"
                     /annotation_group="CCTC"
                     /label="MnlI"
                     /note="Geneious type: restriction site"
     misc_feature    2489..2499
                     /Recognition_pattern="GCNNNNN^NNGC"
                     /annotation_group="GCNNNNNNNGC"
                     /label="MwoI, BstMWI, HpyF10VI"
                     /note="Geneious type: restriction site"
     misc_feature    2491..2494
                     /Recognition_pattern="T^TAA"
                     /annotation_group="TTAA"
                     /label="MseI, SaqAI, Tru1I, Tru9I"
                     /note="Geneious type: restriction site"
     misc_feature    2507..2517
                     /Recognition_pattern="(8/13)GAYNNNNNVTC(13/8)"
                     /annotation_group="GAYNNNNNVTC"
                     /label="Hin4I"
                     /note="Geneious type: restriction site"
     misc_feature    2526..2529
                     /Recognition_pattern="T^TAA"
                     /annotation_group="TTAA"
                     /label="MseI, SaqAI, Tru1I, Tru9I"
                     /note="Geneious type: restriction site"
     misc_feature    2532..2535
                     /Recognition_pattern="C^TAG"
                     /annotation_group="CTAG"
                     /label="MaeI, BfaI, FspBI, XspI"
                     /note="Geneious type: restriction site"
     misc_feature    2534..2537
                     /Recognition_pattern="AG^CT"
                     /annotation_group="AGCT"
                     /label="AluI, AluBI"
                     /note="Geneious type: restriction site"
     misc_feature    2546..2549
                     /Recognition_pattern="CATG^"
                     /annotation_group="CATG"
                     /label="NlaIII, FaeI, Hin1II, Hsp92II"
                     /note="Geneious type: restriction site"
     misc_feature    2546..2549
                     /Recognition_pattern="C^ATG"
                     /annotation_group="CATG"
                     /label="CviAII"
                     /note="Geneious type: restriction site"
     misc_feature    2546..2549
                     /Recognition_pattern="^CATG"
                     /annotation_group="CATG"
                     /label="FatI"
                     /note="Geneious type: restriction site"
     misc_feature    2585..2588
                     /Recognition_pattern="^AATT"
                     /annotation_group="AATT"
                     /label="TspEI, Sse9I, TasI, Tsp509I"
                     /note="Geneious type: restriction site"
     misc_feature    2594..2599
                     /Recognition_pattern="TTT^AAA"
                     /annotation_group="TTTAAA"
                     /label="DraI"
                     /note="Geneious type: restriction site"
     misc_feature    2595..2598
                     /Recognition_pattern="T^TAA"
                     /annotation_group="TTAA"
                     /label="MseI, SaqAI, Tru1I, Tru9I"
                     /note="Geneious type: restriction site"
     misc_feature    complement(2619..2623)
                     /Recognition_pattern="GGTGA(8/7)"
                     /annotation_group="GGTGA"
                     /label="HphI, AsuHPI"
                     /note="Geneious type: restriction site"
     misc_feature    2627..2631
                     /Recognition_pattern="ACN^GT"
                     /annotation_group="ACNGT"
                     /label="Bst4CI, HpyCH4III, TaaI"
                     /note="Geneious type: restriction site"
     misc_feature    2637..2640
                     /Recognition_pattern="^AATT"
                     /annotation_group="AATT"
                     /label="TspEI, Sse9I, TasI, Tsp509I"
                     /note="Geneious type: restriction site"
     misc_feature    complement(2650..2654)
                     /Recognition_pattern="GTCTC(1/5)"
                     /annotation_group="GTCTC"
                     /label="BsmAI, Alw26I, BstMAI"
                     /note="Geneious type: restriction site"
     misc_feature    2665..2670
                     /Recognition_pattern="C^CWWGG"
                     /annotation_group="CCWWGG"
                     /label="StyI, BssT1I, Eco130I, EcoT14I, ErhI"
                     /note="Geneious type: restriction site"
     misc_feature    2665..2670
                     /Recognition_pattern="C^CNNGG"
                     /annotation_group="CCNNGG"
                     /label="BsaJI, BseDI, BssECI"
                     /note="Geneious type: restriction site"
     misc_feature    2682..2687
                     /Recognition_pattern="GTY^RAC"
                     /annotation_group="GTYRAC"
                     /label="HindII, HincII"
                     /note="Geneious type: restriction site"
     misc_feature    2682..2687
                     /Recognition_pattern="GTT^AAC"
                     /annotation_group="GTTAAC"
                     /label="HpaI, KspAI"
                     /note="Geneious type: restriction site"
     misc_feature    2682..2687
                     /Recognition_pattern="GTN^NAC"
                     /annotation_group="GTNNAC"
                     /label="Hpy166II, Hpy8I"
                     /note="Geneious type: restriction site"
     misc_feature    2683..2686
                     /Recognition_pattern="T^TAA"
                     /annotation_group="TTAA"
                     /label="MseI, SaqAI, Tru1I, Tru9I"
                     /note="Geneious type: restriction site"
     misc_feature    2687..2690
                     /Recognition_pattern="CG^CG"
                     /annotation_group="CGCG"
                     /label="AccII, Bsh1236I, BspFNI, BstFNI, BstUI, MvnI"
                     /note="Geneious type: restriction site"
     misc_feature    2688..2691
                     /Recognition_pattern="GC^GC"
                     /annotation_group="GCGC"
                     /label="GlaI"
                     /note="Geneious type: restriction site"
     misc_feature    2688..2691
                     /Recognition_pattern="G^CGC"
                     /annotation_group="GCGC"
                     /label="Hin6I, HinP1I, HspAI"
                     /note="Geneious type: restriction site"
     misc_feature    2688..2691
                     /Recognition_pattern="GCG^C"
                     /annotation_group="GCGC"
                     /label="HhaI, AspLEI, BstHHI, CfoI"
                     /note="Geneious type: restriction site"
     misc_feature    2689..2692
                     /Recognition_pattern="CG^CG"
                     /annotation_group="CGCG"
                     /label="AccII, Bsh1236I, BspFNI, BstFNI, BstUI, MvnI"
                     /note="Geneious type: restriction site"
     misc_feature    complement(2690..2693)
                     /Recognition_pattern="CCGC(-3/-1)"
                     /annotation_group="CCGC"
                     /label="AciI, BspACI, SsiI"
                     /note="Geneious type: restriction site"
     misc_feature    2692..2698
                     /Recognition_pattern="G^GTNACC"
                     /annotation_group="GGTNACC"
                     /label="BstEII, BstPI, Eco91I, EcoO65I, PspEI"
                     /note="Geneious type: restriction site"
     misc_feature    2692..2696
                     /Recognition_pattern="GGTGA(8/7)"
                     /annotation_group="GGTGA"
                     /label="HphI, AsuHPI"
                     /note="Geneious type: restriction site"
     misc_feature    2693..2697
                     /Recognition_pattern="^GTNAC"
                     /annotation_group="GTNAC"
                     /label="MaeIII"
                     /note="Geneious type: restriction site"
     misc_feature    2693..2697
                     /Recognition_pattern="^GTSAC"
                     /annotation_group="GTSAC"
                     /label="Tsp45I, NmuCI"
                     /note="Geneious type: restriction site"
     misc_feature    2698..2705
                     /Recognition_pattern="VC^TCGAGB"
                     /annotation_group="VCTCGAGB"
                     /label="PspXI"
                     /note="Geneious type: restriction site"
     misc_feature    2698..2705
                     /Recognition_pattern="CC^TCGAGG"
                     /annotation_group="CCTCGAGG"
                     /label="AbsI"
                     /note="Geneious type: restriction site"
     misc_feature    2698..2701
                     /Recognition_pattern="CCTC(7/6)"
                     /annotation_group="CCTC"
                     /label="MnlI"
                     /note="Geneious type: restriction site"
     misc_feature    2699..2704
                     /Recognition_pattern="C^YCGRG"
                     /annotation_group="CYCGRG"
                     /label="AvaI, Ama87I, BmeT110I, BsiHKCI, BsoBI, Eco88I"
                     /note="Geneious type: restriction site"
     misc_feature    2699..2704
                     /Recognition_pattern="C^TCGAG"
                     /annotation_group="CTCGAG"
                     /label="XhoI, PaeR7I, Sfr274I, SlaI, StrI, TliI"
                     /note="Geneious type: restriction site"
     misc_feature    2699..2704
                     /Recognition_pattern="C^TYRAG"
                     /annotation_group="CTYRAG"
                     /label="SmlI, SmoI"
                     /note="Geneious type: restriction site"
     misc_feature    2700..2703
                     /Recognition_pattern="T^CGA"
                     /annotation_group="TCGA"
                     /label="TaqI"
                     /note="Geneious type: restriction site"
     misc_feature    complement(2702..2705)
                     /Recognition_pattern="CCTC(7/6)"
                     /annotation_group="CCTC"
                     /label="MnlI"
                     /note="Geneious type: restriction site"
     misc_feature    2705..2710
                     /Recognition_pattern="GTY^RAC"
                     /annotation_group="GTYRAC"
                     /label="HindII, HincII"
                     /note="Geneious type: restriction site"
     misc_feature    2705..2710
                     /Recognition_pattern="G^TCGAC"
                     /annotation_group="GTCGAC"
                     /label="SalI"
                     /note="Geneious type: restriction site"
     misc_feature    2705..2710
                     /Recognition_pattern="GT^MKAC"
                     /annotation_group="GTMKAC"
                     /label="AccI, FblI, XmiI"
                     /note="Geneious type: restriction site"
     misc_feature    2705..2710
                     /Recognition_pattern="GTN^NAC"
                     /annotation_group="GTNNAC"
                     /label="Hpy166II, Hpy8I"
                     /note="Geneious type: restriction site"
     misc_feature    2706..2718
                     /Recognition_pattern="WCGNNNN^NNNCGW"
                     /annotation_group="WCGNNNNNNNCGW"
                     /label="PcsI"
                     /note="Geneious type: restriction site"
     misc_feature    2706..2709
                     /Recognition_pattern="T^CGA"
                     /annotation_group="TCGA"
                     /label="TaqI"
                     /note="Geneious type: restriction site"
     misc_feature    2707..2711
                     /Recognition_pattern="CGWCG^"
                     /annotation_group="CGWCG"
                     /label="Hpy99I"
                     /note="Geneious type: restriction site"
     misc_feature    2709..2713
                     /Recognition_pattern="ACN^GT"
                     /annotation_group="ACNGT"
                     /label="Bst4CI, HpyCH4III, TaaI"
                     /note="Geneious type: restriction site"
     misc_feature    2714..2719
                     /Recognition_pattern="AT^CGAT"
                     /annotation_group="ATCGAT"
                     /label="ClaI, BanIII, Bsa29I, BseCI, BshVI, BspDI, Bsu15I,
                     BsuTUI"
                     /note="Geneious type: restriction site"
     misc_feature    2715..2718
                     /Recognition_pattern="T^CGA"
                     /annotation_group="TCGA"
                     /label="TaqI"
                     /note="Geneious type: restriction site"
     misc_feature    2721..2724
                     /Recognition_pattern="AG^CT"
                     /annotation_group="AGCT"
                     /label="AluI, AluBI"
                     /note="Geneious type: restriction site"
     misc_feature    2722..2727
                     /Recognition_pattern="GCN^NGC"
                     /annotation_group="GCNNGC"
                     /label="Cac8I, BstC8I"
                     /note="Geneious type: restriction site"
     misc_feature    2729..2734
                     /Recognition_pattern="TC^NNGA"
                     /annotation_group="TCNNGA"
                     /label="Hpy188III"
                     /note="Geneious type: restriction site"
     misc_feature    2730..2735
                     /Recognition_pattern="CACGAG(-5/-1)"
                     /annotation_group="CACGAG"
                     /label="BauI, BssSI, Bst2BI"
                     /note="Geneious type: restriction site"
     misc_feature    2735..2739
                     /Recognition_pattern="G^AWTC"
                     /annotation_group="GAWTC"
                     /label="TfiI, PfeI"
                     /note="Geneious type: restriction site"
     misc_feature    2735..2739
                     /Recognition_pattern="G^ANTC"
                     /annotation_group="GANTC"
                     /label="HinfI"
                     /note="Geneious type: restriction site"
     misc_feature    2740..2745
                     /Recognition_pattern="CAGCAG(25/27)"
                     /annotation_group="CAGCAG"
                     /label="EcoP15I"
                     /note="Geneious type: restriction site"
     misc_feature    complement(2742..2747)
                     /Recognition_pattern="ACCTGC(4/8)"
                     /annotation_group="ACCTGC"
                     /label="BspMI, Acc36I, BfuAI, BveI"
                     /note="Geneious type: restriction site"
     misc_feature    2747..2750
                     /Recognition_pattern="T^CGA"
                     /annotation_group="TCGA"
                     /label="TaqI"
                     /note="Geneious type: restriction site"
     misc_feature    complement(2749..2752)
                     /Recognition_pattern="CCTC(7/6)"
                     /annotation_group="CCTC"
                     /label="MnlI"
                     /note="Geneious type: restriction site"
     misc_feature    2751..2757
                     /Recognition_pattern="RG^GWCCY"
                     /annotation_group="RGGWCCY"
                     /label="PpuMI, Psp5II, PspPPI"
                     /note="Geneious type: restriction site"
     misc_feature    2751..2757
                     /Recognition_pattern="RG^GNCCY"
                     /annotation_group="RGGNCCY"
                     /label="DraII, EcoO109I"
                     /note="Geneious type: restriction site"
     misc_feature    2751..2756
                     /Recognition_pattern="GGN^NCC"
                     /annotation_group="GGNNCC"
                     /label="NlaIV, BmiI, BspLI, PspN4I"
                     /note="Geneious type: restriction site"
     misc_feature    2751..2755
                     /Recognition_pattern="GGGAC(10/14)"
                     /annotation_group="GGGAC"
                     /label="BslFI, BsmFI, FaqI"
                     /note="Geneious type: restriction site"
     misc_feature    2752..2756
                     /Recognition_pattern="GG^NCC"
                     /annotation_group="GGNCC"
                     /label="BmgT120I"
                     /note="Geneious type: restriction site"
     misc_feature    2752..2756
                     /Recognition_pattern="G^GNCC"
                     /annotation_group="GGNCC"
                     /label="AspS9I, Cfr13I, PspPI, Sau96I"
                     /note="Geneious type: restriction site"
     misc_feature    2752..2756
                     /Recognition_pattern="G^GWCC"
                     /annotation_group="GGWCC"
                     /label="AvaII, Bme18I, Eco47I, SinI, VpaK11BI"
                     /note="Geneious type: restriction site"
     misc            2759..2792
                     /created_by="User"
                     /label="loxP"
     misc_feature    2794..2797
                     /Recognition_pattern="T^TAA"
                     /annotation_group="TTAA"
                     /label="MseI, SaqAI, Tru1I, Tru9I"
                     /note="Geneious type: restriction site"
     misc_feature    2799..2804
                     /Recognition_pattern="GGN^NCC"
                     /annotation_group="GGNNCC"
                     /label="NlaIV, BmiI, BspLI, PspN4I"
                     /note="Geneious type: restriction site"
     misc_feature    2805..2810
                     /Recognition_pattern="A^AGCTT"
                     /annotation_group="AAGCTT"
                     /label="HindIII"
                     /note="Geneious type: restriction site"
     misc_feature    2806..2809
                     /Recognition_pattern="AG^CT"
                     /annotation_group="AGCT"
                     /label="AluI, AluBI"
                     /note="Geneious type: restriction site"
     misc_feature    2807..2817
                     /Recognition_pattern="GCNNNNN^NNGC"
                     /annotation_group="GCNNNNNNNGC"
                     /label="MwoI, BstMWI, HpyF10VI"
                     /note="Geneious type: restriction site"
     misc_feature    2808..2813
                     /Recognition_pattern="C^TTAAG"
                     /annotation_group="CTTAAG"
                     /label="AflII, BfrI, BspTI, Bst98I, BstAFI, MspCI, Vha464I"
                     /note="Geneious type: restriction site"
     misc_feature    2808..2813
                     /Recognition_pattern="C^TYRAG"
                     /annotation_group="CTYRAG"
                     /label="SmlI, SmoI"
                     /note="Geneious type: restriction site"
     misc_feature    2809..2812
                     /Recognition_pattern="T^TAA"
                     /annotation_group="TTAA"
                     /label="MseI, SaqAI, Tru1I, Tru9I"
                     /note="Geneious type: restriction site"
     misc_feature    2813..2820
                     /Recognition_pattern="GC^GGCCGC"
                     /annotation_group="GCGGCCGC"
                     /label="NotI, CciNI"
                     /note="Geneious type: restriction site"
     misc_feature    2813..2817
                     /Recognition_pattern="GCN^GC"
                     /annotation_group="GCNGC"
                     /label="BlsI"
                     /note="Geneious type: restriction site"
     misc_feature    2813..2817
                     /Recognition_pattern="GC^NGC"
                     /annotation_group="GCNGC"
                     /label="BisI, Fnu4HI, Fsp4HI, GluI, SatI"
                     /note="Geneious type: restriction site"
     misc_feature    2813..2817
                     /Recognition_pattern="GCSG^C"
                     /annotation_group="GCSGC"
                     /label="TauI"
                     /note="Geneious type: restriction site"
     misc_feature    complement(2813..2816)
                     /Recognition_pattern="CCGC(-3/-1)"
                     /annotation_group="CCGC"
                     /label="AciI, BspACI, SsiI"
                     /note="Geneious type: restriction site"
     misc_feature    2814..2819
                     /Recognition_pattern="C^GGCCG"
                     /annotation_group="CGGCCG"
                     /label="BseX3I, BstZI, EagI, EclXI, Eco52I"
                     /note="Geneious type: restriction site"
     misc_feature    2814..2819
                     /Recognition_pattern="CGRY^CG"
                     /annotation_group="CGRYCG"
                     /label="Bsh1285I, BsiEI, BstMCI"
                     /note="Geneious type: restriction site"
     misc_feature    2814..2819
                     /Recognition_pattern="Y^GGCCR"
                     /annotation_group="YGGCCR"
                     /label="CfrI, AcoI, EaeI"
                     /note="Geneious type: restriction site"
     misc_feature    2815..2818
                     /Recognition_pattern="GG^CC"
                     /annotation_group="GGCC"
                     /label="HaeIII, BshFI, BsnI, BsuRI, PhoI"
                     /note="Geneious type: restriction site"
     misc_feature    2816..2820
                     /Recognition_pattern="GCN^GC"
                     /annotation_group="GCNGC"
                     /label="BlsI"
                     /note="Geneious type: restriction site"
     misc_feature    2816..2820
                     /Recognition_pattern="GC^NGC"
                     /annotation_group="GCNGC"
                     /label="BisI, Fnu4HI, Fsp4HI, GluI, SatI"
                     /note="Geneious type: restriction site"
     misc_feature    2816..2820
                     /Recognition_pattern="GCSG^C"
                     /annotation_group="GCSGC"
                     /label="TauI"
                     /note="Geneious type: restriction site"
     misc_feature    2817..2820
                     /Recognition_pattern="CCGC(-3/-1)"
                     /annotation_group="CCGC"
                     /label="AciI, BspACI, SsiI"
                     /note="Geneious type: restriction site"
     misc_feature    2818..2821
                     /Recognition_pattern="CG^CG"
                     /annotation_group="CGCG"
                     /label="AccII, Bsh1236I, BspFNI, BstFNI, BstUI, MvnI"
                     /note="Geneious type: restriction site"
     misc_feature    2828..2832
                     /Recognition_pattern="ACN^GT"
                     /annotation_group="ACNGT"
                     /label="Bst4CI, HpyCH4III, TaaI"
                     /note="Geneious type: restriction site"
     misc_feature    2837..2840
                     /Recognition_pattern="CCGC(-3/-1)"
                     /annotation_group="CCGC"
                     /label="AciI, BspACI, SsiI"
                     /note="Geneious type: restriction site"
     misc_feature    2841..2844
                     /Recognition_pattern="CATG^"
                     /annotation_group="CATG"
                     /label="NlaIII, FaeI, Hin1II, Hsp92II"
                     /note="Geneious type: restriction site"
     misc_feature    2841..2844
                     /Recognition_pattern="C^ATG"
                     /annotation_group="CATG"
                     /label="CviAII"
                     /note="Geneious type: restriction site"
     misc_feature    2841..2844
                     /Recognition_pattern="^CATG"
                     /annotation_group="CATG"
                     /label="FatI"
                     /note="Geneious type: restriction site"
     misc_feature    2842..2847
                     /Recognition_pattern="ATGCA^T"
                     /annotation_group="ATGCAT"
                     /label="EcoT22I, Mph1103I, NsiI, Zsp2I"
                     /note="Geneious type: restriction site"
     misc_feature    2843..2846
                     /Recognition_pattern="TG^CA"
                     /annotation_group="TGCA"
                     /label="HpyCH4V"
                     /note="Geneious type: restriction site"
     misc_feature    2844..2849
                     /Recognition_pattern="RCATG^Y"
                     /annotation_group="RCATGY"
                     /label="NspI, BstNSI, XceI"
                     /note="Geneious type: restriction site"
     misc_feature    2845..2848
                     /Recognition_pattern="CATG^"
                     /annotation_group="CATG"
                     /label="NlaIII, FaeI, Hin1II, Hsp92II"
                     /note="Geneious type: restriction site"
     misc_feature    2845..2848
                     /Recognition_pattern="C^ATG"
                     /annotation_group="CATG"
                     /label="CviAII"
                     /note="Geneious type: restriction site"
     misc_feature    2845..2848
                     /Recognition_pattern="^CATG"
                     /annotation_group="CATG"
                     /label="FatI"
                     /note="Geneious type: restriction site"
     promoter        2850..3357
                     /created_by="User"
                     /label="CMV prom"
     misc_feature    2851..2855
                     /Recognition_pattern="^GTNAC"
                     /annotation_group="GTNAC"
                     /label="MaeIII"
                     /note="Geneious type: restriction site"
     enhancer        2854..3141
                     /created_by="User"
                     /label="CAG enhancer"
     misc_feature    2863..2867
                     /Recognition_pattern="ACN^GT"
                     /annotation_group="ACNGT"
                     /label="Bst4CI, HpyCH4III, TaaI"
                     /note="Geneious type: restriction site"
     misc_feature    2872..2876
                     /Recognition_pattern="GG^NCC"
                     /annotation_group="GGNCC"
                     /label="BmgT120I"
                     /note="Geneious type: restriction site"
     misc_feature    2872..2876
                     /Recognition_pattern="G^GNCC"
                     /annotation_group="GGNCC"
                     /label="AspS9I, Cfr13I, PspPI, Sau96I"
                     /note="Geneious type: restriction site"
     misc_feature    2872..2875
                     /Recognition_pattern="GG^CC"
                     /annotation_group="GGCC"
                     /label="HaeIII, BshFI, BsnI, BsuRI, PhoI"
                     /note="Geneious type: restriction site"
     misc_feature    2873..2883
                     /Recognition_pattern="GCCNNNN^NGGC"
                     /annotation_group="GCCNNNNNGGC"
                     /label="BglI"
                     /note="Geneious type: restriction site"
     misc_feature    2873..2883
                     /Recognition_pattern="GCNNNNN^NNGC"
                     /annotation_group="GCNNNNNNNGC"
                     /label="MwoI, BstMWI, HpyF10VI"
                     /note="Geneious type: restriction site"
     misc_feature    2873..2878
                     /Recognition_pattern="GCN^NGC"
                     /annotation_group="GCNNGC"
                     /label="Cac8I, BstC8I"
                     /note="Geneious type: restriction site"
     misc_feature    2874..2878
                     /Recognition_pattern="CCCGC(4/6)"
                     /annotation_group="CCCGC"
                     /label="FauI, SmuI"
                     /note="Geneious type: restriction site"
     misc_feature    2875..2878
                     /Recognition_pattern="CCGC(-3/-1)"
                     /annotation_group="CCGC"
                     /label="AciI, BspACI, SsiI"
                     /note="Geneious type: restriction site"
     misc_feature    2878..2882
                     /Recognition_pattern="^CCWGG"
                     /annotation_group="CCWGG"
                     /label="EcoRII, AjnI, Psp6I, PspGI"
                     /note="Geneious type: restriction site"
     misc_feature    2878..2882
                     /Recognition_pattern="CC^WGG"
                     /annotation_group="CCWGG"
                     /label="BseBI, Bst2UI, BstNI, BstOI, MvaI"
                     /note="Geneious type: restriction site"
     misc_feature    2878..2882
                     /Recognition_pattern="^CCNGG"
                     /annotation_group="CCNGG"
                     /label="BssKI, BstSCI, StyD4I"
                     /note="Geneious type: restriction site"
     misc_feature    2878..2882
                     /Recognition_pattern="CC^NGG"
                     /annotation_group="CCNGG"
                     /label="ScrFI, Bme1390I, BmrFI, MspR9I"
                     /note="Geneious type: restriction site"
     misc_feature    2887..2890
                     /Recognition_pattern="CCGC(-3/-1)"
                     /annotation_group="CCGC"
                     /label="AciI, BspACI, SsiI"
                     /note="Geneious type: restriction site"
     misc_feature    2900..2904
                     /Recognition_pattern="CCCGC(4/6)"
                     /annotation_group="CCCGC"
                     /label="FauI, SmuI"
                     /note="Geneious type: restriction site"
     misc_feature    2901..2904
                     /Recognition_pattern="CCGC(-3/-1)"
                     /annotation_group="CCGC"
                     /label="AciI, BspACI, SsiI"
                     /note="Geneious type: restriction site"
     misc_feature    2910..2915
                     /Recognition_pattern="GAC^GTC"
                     /annotation_group="GACGTC"
                     /label="ZraI"
                     /note="Geneious type: restriction site"
     misc_feature    2910..2915
                     /Recognition_pattern="GACGT^C"
                     /annotation_group="GACGTC"
                     /label="AatII"
                     /note="Geneious type: restriction site"
     misc_feature    2910..2915
                     /Recognition_pattern="GR^CGYC"
                     /annotation_group="GRCGYC"
                     /label="AcyI, BsaHI, BssNI, BstACI, Hin1I, Hsp92I"
                     /note="Geneious type: restriction site"
     misc_feature    2911..2914
                     /Recognition_pattern="ACGT^"
                     /annotation_group="ACGT"
                     /label="TaiI"
                     /note="Geneious type: restriction site"
     misc_feature    2911..2914
                     /Recognition_pattern="A^CGT"
                     /annotation_group="ACGT"
                     /label="MaeII, HpyCH4IV"
                     /note="Geneious type: restriction site"
     misc_feature    2923..2926
                     /Recognition_pattern="ACGT^"
                     /annotation_group="ACGT"
                     /label="TaiI"
                     /note="Geneious type: restriction site"
     misc_feature    2923..2926
                     /Recognition_pattern="A^CGT"
                     /annotation_group="ACGT"
                     /label="MaeII, HpyCH4IV"
                     /note="Geneious type: restriction site"
     misc_feature    2938..2942
                     /Recognition_pattern="^GTNAC"
                     /annotation_group="GTNAC"
                     /label="MaeIII"
                     /note="Geneious type: restriction site"
     misc_feature    2950..2954
                     /Recognition_pattern="GGGAC(10/14)"
                     /annotation_group="GGGAC"
                     /label="BslFI, BsmFI, FaqI"
                     /note="Geneious type: restriction site"
     misc_feature    2963..2968
                     /Recognition_pattern="GAC^GTC"
                     /annotation_group="GACGTC"
                     /label="ZraI"
                     /note="Geneious type: restriction site"
     misc_feature    2963..2968
                     /Recognition_pattern="GACGT^C"
                     /annotation_group="GACGTC"
                     /label="AatII"
                     /note="Geneious type: restriction site"
     misc_feature    2963..2968
                     /Recognition_pattern="GR^CGYC"
                     /annotation_group="GRCGYC"
                     /label="AcyI, BsaHI, BssNI, BstACI, Hin1I, Hsp92I"
                     /note="Geneious type: restriction site"
     misc_feature    2964..2967
                     /Recognition_pattern="ACGT^"
                     /annotation_group="ACGT"
                     /label="TaiI"
                     /note="Geneious type: restriction site"
     misc_feature    2964..2967
                     /Recognition_pattern="A^CGT"
                     /annotation_group="ACGT"
                     /label="MaeII, HpyCH4IV"
                     /note="Geneious type: restriction site"
     misc_feature    2985..2989
                     /Recognition_pattern="ACN^GT"
                     /annotation_group="ACNGT"
                     /label="Bst4CI, HpyCH4III, TaaI"
                     /note="Geneious type: restriction site"
     misc_feature    2988..2993
                     /Recognition_pattern="GTN^NAC"
                     /annotation_group="GTNNAC"
                     /label="Hpy166II, Hpy8I"
                     /note="Geneious type: restriction site"
     misc_feature    2995..3005
                     /Recognition_pattern="GCCNNNN^NGGC"
                     /annotation_group="GCCNNNNNGGC"
                     /label="BglI"
                     /note="Geneious type: restriction site"
     misc_feature    2995..3005
                     /Recognition_pattern="GCNNNNN^NNGC"
                     /annotation_group="GCNNNNNNNGC"
                     /label="MwoI, BstMWI, HpyF10VI"
                     /note="Geneious type: restriction site"
     misc_feature    3006..3011
                     /Recognition_pattern="W^GTACW"
                     /annotation_group="WGTACW"
                     /label="TatI"
                     /note="Geneious type: restriction site"
     misc_feature    3007..3010
                     /Recognition_pattern="G^TAC"
                     /annotation_group="GTAC"
                     /label="Csp6I, CviQI, RsaNI"
                     /note="Geneious type: restriction site"
     misc_feature    3007..3010
                     /Recognition_pattern="GT^AC"
                     /annotation_group="GTAC"
                     /label="RsaI, AfaI"
                     /note="Geneious type: restriction site"
     misc_feature    3022..3027
                     /Recognition_pattern="CA^TATG"
                     /annotation_group="CATATG"
                     /label="NdeI, FauNDI"
                     /note="Geneious type: restriction site"
     misc_feature    3027..3037
                     /Recognition_pattern="GCNNNNN^NNGC"
                     /annotation_group="GCNNNNNNNGC"
                     /label="MwoI, BstMWI, HpyF10VI"
                     /note="Geneious type: restriction site"
     misc_feature    3032..3035
                     /Recognition_pattern="G^TAC"
                     /annotation_group="GTAC"
                     /label="Csp6I, CviQI, RsaNI"
                     /note="Geneious type: restriction site"
     misc_feature    3032..3035
                     /Recognition_pattern="GT^AC"
                     /annotation_group="GTAC"
                     /label="RsaI, AfaI"
                     /note="Geneious type: restriction site"
     misc_feature    3046..3051
                     /Recognition_pattern="GAC^GTC"
                     /annotation_group="GACGTC"
                     /label="ZraI"
                     /note="Geneious type: restriction site"
     misc_feature    3046..3051
                     /Recognition_pattern="GACGT^C"
                     /annotation_group="GACGTC"
                     /label="AatII"
                     /note="Geneious type: restriction site"
     misc_feature    3046..3051
                     /Recognition_pattern="GR^CGYC"
                     /annotation_group="GRCGYC"
                     /label="AcyI, BsaHI, BssNI, BstACI, Hin1I, Hsp92I"
                     /note="Geneious type: restriction site"
     misc_feature    3047..3050
                     /Recognition_pattern="ACGT^"
                     /annotation_group="ACGT"
                     /label="TaiI"
                     /note="Geneious type: restriction site"
     misc_feature    3047..3050
                     /Recognition_pattern="A^CGT"
                     /annotation_group="ACGT"
                     /label="MaeII, HpyCH4IV"
                     /note="Geneious type: restriction site"
     misc_feature    3056..3060
                     /Recognition_pattern="ACN^GT"
                     /annotation_group="ACNGT"
                     /label="Bst4CI, HpyCH4III, TaaI"
                     /note="Geneious type: restriction site"
     misc_feature    3065..3069
                     /Recognition_pattern="GG^NCC"
                     /annotation_group="GGNCC"
                     /label="BmgT120I"
                     /note="Geneious type: restriction site"
     misc_feature    3065..3069
                     /Recognition_pattern="G^GNCC"
                     /annotation_group="GGNCC"
                     /label="AspS9I, Cfr13I, PspPI, Sau96I"
                     /note="Geneious type: restriction site"
     misc_feature    3065..3068
                     /Recognition_pattern="GG^CC"
                     /annotation_group="GGCC"
                     /label="HaeIII, BshFI, BsnI, BsuRI, PhoI"
                     /note="Geneious type: restriction site"
     misc_feature    3066..3076
                     /Recognition_pattern="GCCNNNN^NGGC"
                     /annotation_group="GCCNNNNNGGC"
                     /label="BglI"
                     /note="Geneious type: restriction site"
     misc_feature    3066..3076
                     /Recognition_pattern="GCNNNNN^NNGC"
                     /annotation_group="GCNNNNNNNGC"
                     /label="MwoI, BstMWI, HpyF10VI"
                     /note="Geneious type: restriction site"
     misc_feature    3066..3071
                     /Recognition_pattern="GCN^NGC"
                     /annotation_group="GCNNGC"
                     /label="Cac8I, BstC8I"
                     /note="Geneious type: restriction site"
     misc_feature    3067..3071
                     /Recognition_pattern="CCCGC(4/6)"
                     /annotation_group="CCCGC"
                     /label="FauI, SmuI"
                     /note="Geneious type: restriction site"
     misc_feature    3068..3071
                     /Recognition_pattern="CCGC(-3/-1)"
                     /annotation_group="CCGC"
                     /label="AciI, BspACI, SsiI"
                     /note="Geneious type: restriction site"
     misc_feature    3071..3075
                     /Recognition_pattern="^CCWGG"
                     /annotation_group="CCWGG"
                     /label="EcoRII, AjnI, Psp6I, PspGI"
                     /note="Geneious type: restriction site"
     misc_feature    3071..3075
                     /Recognition_pattern="CC^WGG"
                     /annotation_group="CCWGG"
                     /label="BseBI, Bst2UI, BstNI, BstOI, MvaI"
                     /note="Geneious type: restriction site"
     misc_feature    3071..3075
                     /Recognition_pattern="^CCNGG"
                     /annotation_group="CCNGG"
                     /label="BssKI, BstSCI, StyD4I"
                     /note="Geneious type: restriction site"
     misc_feature    3071..3075
                     /Recognition_pattern="CC^NGG"
                     /annotation_group="CCNGG"
                     /label="ScrFI, Bme1390I, BmrFI, MspR9I"
                     /note="Geneious type: restriction site"
     misc_feature    complement(3083..3088)
                     /Recognition_pattern="ACTGGG(5/4)"
                     /annotation_group="ACTGGG"
                     /label="BfiI, BmrI, BmuI"
                     /note="Geneious type: restriction site"
     misc_feature    complement(3084..3088)
                     /Recognition_pattern="ACTGG(1/-1)"
                     /annotation_group="ACTGG"
                     /label="BsrI, Bse1I, BseNI, BsrSI"
                     /note="Geneious type: restriction site"
     misc_feature    3086..3091
                     /Recognition_pattern="W^GTACW"
                     /annotation_group="WGTACW"
                     /label="TatI"
                     /note="Geneious type: restriction site"
     misc_feature    3087..3090
                     /Recognition_pattern="G^TAC"
                     /annotation_group="GTAC"
                     /label="Csp6I, CviQI, RsaNI"
                     /note="Geneious type: restriction site"
     misc_feature    3087..3090
                     /Recognition_pattern="GT^AC"
                     /annotation_group="GTAC"
                     /label="RsaI, AfaI"
                     /note="Geneious type: restriction site"
     misc_feature    3090..3093
                     /Recognition_pattern="CATG^"
                     /annotation_group="CATG"
                     /label="NlaIII, FaeI, Hin1II, Hsp92II"
                     /note="Geneious type: restriction site"
     misc_feature    3090..3093
                     /Recognition_pattern="C^ATG"
                     /annotation_group="CATG"
                     /label="CviAII"
                     /note="Geneious type: restriction site"
     misc_feature    3090..3093
                     /Recognition_pattern="^CATG"
                     /annotation_group="CATG"
                     /label="FatI"
                     /note="Geneious type: restriction site"
     misc_feature    3101..3105
                     /Recognition_pattern="GGGAC(10/14)"
                     /annotation_group="GGGAC"
                     /label="BslFI, BsmFI, FaqI"
                     /note="Geneious type: restriction site"
     misc_feature    3119..3124
                     /Recognition_pattern="W^GTACW"
                     /annotation_group="WGTACW"
                     /label="TatI"
                     /note="Geneious type: restriction site"
     misc_feature    3120..3123
                     /Recognition_pattern="G^TAC"
                     /annotation_group="GTAC"
                     /label="Csp6I, CviQI, RsaNI"
                     /note="Geneious type: restriction site"
     misc_feature    3120..3123
                     /Recognition_pattern="GT^AC"
                     /annotation_group="GTAC"
                     /label="RsaI, AfaI"
                     /note="Geneious type: restriction site"
     misc_feature    3127..3132
                     /Recognition_pattern="YAC^GTR"
                     /annotation_group="YACGTR"
                     /label="BsaAI, BstBAI, Ppu21I"
                     /note="Geneious type: restriction site"
     misc_feature    3127..3132
                     /Recognition_pattern="TAC^GTA"
                     /annotation_group="TACGTA"
                     /label="SnaBI, BstSNI, Eco105I"
                     /note="Geneious type: restriction site"
     misc_feature    3128..3131
                     /Recognition_pattern="ACGT^"
                     /annotation_group="ACGT"
                     /label="TaiI"
                     /note="Geneious type: restriction site"
     misc_feature    3128..3131
                     /Recognition_pattern="A^CGT"
                     /annotation_group="ACGT"
                     /label="MaeII, HpyCH4IV"
                     /note="Geneious type: restriction site"
     misc_feature    complement(3138..3143)
                     /Recognition_pattern="GCGATG(10/14)"
                     /annotation_group="GCGATG"
                     /label="BtgZI"
                     /note="Geneious type: restriction site"
     misc_feature    3149..3154
                     /Recognition_pattern="C^CRYGG"
                     /annotation_group="CCRYGG"
                     /label="BstDSI, BtgI"
                     /note="Geneious type: restriction site"
     misc_feature    3149..3154
                     /Recognition_pattern="C^CATGG"
                     /annotation_group="CCATGG"
                     /label="NcoI, Bsp19I"
                     /note="Geneious type: restriction site"
     misc_feature    3149..3154
                     /Recognition_pattern="C^CWWGG"
                     /annotation_group="CCWWGG"
                     /label="StyI, BssT1I, Eco130I, EcoT14I, ErhI"
                     /note="Geneious type: restriction site"
     misc_feature    3149..3154
                     /Recognition_pattern="C^CNNGG"
                     /annotation_group="CCNNGG"
                     /label="BsaJI, BseDI, BssECI"
                     /note="Geneious type: restriction site"
     misc_feature    3150..3159
                     /Recognition_pattern="CAYNN^NNRTG"
                     /annotation_group="CAYNNNNRTG"
                     /label="MslI, RseI, SmiMI"
                     /note="Geneious type: restriction site"
     misc_feature    3150..3153
                     /Recognition_pattern="CATG^"
                     /annotation_group="CATG"
                     /label="NlaIII, FaeI, Hin1II, Hsp92II"
                     /note="Geneious type: restriction site"
     misc_feature    3150..3153
                     /Recognition_pattern="C^ATG"
                     /annotation_group="CATG"
                     /label="CviAII"
                     /note="Geneious type: restriction site"
     misc_feature    3150..3153
                     /Recognition_pattern="^CATG"
                     /annotation_group="CATG"
                     /label="FatI"
                     /note="Geneious type: restriction site"
     misc_feature    3153..3157
                     /Recognition_pattern="GGTGA(8/7)"
                     /annotation_group="GGTGA"
                     /label="HphI, AsuHPI"
                     /note="Geneious type: restriction site"
     misc_feature    complement(3156..3160)
                     /Recognition_pattern="GCATC(5/9)"
                     /annotation_group="GCATC"
                     /label="SfaNI, BmsI, LweI"
                     /note="Geneious type: restriction site"
     misc_feature    3159..3169
                     /Recognition_pattern="GCNNNNN^NNGC"
                     /annotation_group="GCNNNNNNNGC"
                     /label="MwoI, BstMWI, HpyF10VI"
                     /note="Geneious type: restriction site"
     misc_feature    complement(3159..3162)
                     /Recognition_pattern="CCGC(-3/-1)"
                     /annotation_group="CCGC"
                     /label="AciI, BspACI, SsiI"
                     /note="Geneious type: restriction site"
     misc_feature    3170..3175
                     /Recognition_pattern="W^GTACW"
                     /annotation_group="WGTACW"
                     /label="TatI"
                     /note="Geneious type: restriction site"
     misc_feature    3171..3174
                     /Recognition_pattern="G^TAC"
                     /annotation_group="GTAC"
                     /label="Csp6I, CviQI, RsaNI"
                     /note="Geneious type: restriction site"
     misc_feature    3171..3174
                     /Recognition_pattern="GT^AC"
                     /annotation_group="GTAC"
                     /label="RsaI, AfaI"
                     /note="Geneious type: restriction site"
     misc_feature    3177..3188
                     /Recognition_pattern="(11/13)CAANNNNNGTGG(12/10)"
                     /annotation_group="CAANNNNNGTGG"
                     /label="CspCI"
                     /note="Geneious type: restriction site"
     misc_feature    3183..3193
                     /Recognition_pattern="GCNNNNN^NNGC"
                     /annotation_group="GCNNNNNNNGC"
                     /label="MwoI, BstMWI, HpyF10VI"
                     /note="Geneious type: restriction site"
     misc_feature    complement(3192..3195)
                     /Recognition_pattern="CCGC(-3/-1)"
                     /annotation_group="CCGC"
                     /label="AciI, BspACI, SsiI"
                     /note="Geneious type: restriction site"
     misc_feature    3199..3203
                     /Recognition_pattern="G^ANTC"
                     /annotation_group="GANTC"
                     /label="HinfI"
                     /note="Geneious type: restriction site"
     misc_feature    complement(3199..3203)
                     /Recognition_pattern="GAGTC(4/5)"
                     /annotation_group="GAGTC"
                     /label="PleI, PpsI"
                     /note="Geneious type: restriction site"
     misc_feature    complement(3199..3203)
                     /Recognition_pattern="GAGTC(5/5)"
                     /annotation_group="GAGTC"
                     /label="MlyI, SchI"
                     /note="Geneious type: restriction site"
     misc_feature    3218..3222
                     /Recognition_pattern="GTCTC(1/5)"
                     /annotation_group="GTCTC"
                     /label="BsmAI, Alw26I, BstMAI"
                     /note="Geneious type: restriction site"
     misc_feature    3232..3237
                     /Recognition_pattern="GAC^GTC"
                     /annotation_group="GACGTC"
                     /label="ZraI"
                     /note="Geneious type: restriction site"
     misc_feature    3232..3237
                     /Recognition_pattern="GACGT^C"
                     /annotation_group="GACGTC"
                     /label="AatII"
                     /note="Geneious type: restriction site"
     misc_feature    3232..3237
                     /Recognition_pattern="GR^CGYC"
                     /annotation_group="GRCGYC"
                     /label="AcyI, BsaHI, BssNI, BstACI, Hin1I, Hsp92I"
                     /note="Geneious type: restriction site"
     misc_feature    3233..3236
                     /Recognition_pattern="ACGT^"
                     /annotation_group="ACGT"
                     /label="TaiI"
                     /note="Geneious type: restriction site"
     misc_feature    3233..3236
                     /Recognition_pattern="A^CGT"
                     /annotation_group="ACGT"
                     /label="MaeII, HpyCH4IV"
                     /note="Geneious type: restriction site"
     misc_feature    3254..3259
                     /Recognition_pattern="G^GYRCC"
                     /annotation_group="GGYRCC"
                     /label="AccB1I, BanI, BshNI, BspT107I"
                     /note="Geneious type: restriction site"
     misc_feature    3254..3259
                     /Recognition_pattern="GGN^NCC"
                     /annotation_group="GGNNCC"
                     /label="NlaIV, BmiI, BspLI, PspN4I"
                     /note="Geneious type: restriction site"
     misc_feature    3269..3273
                     /Recognition_pattern="GGGAC(10/14)"
                     /annotation_group="GGGAC"
                     /label="BslFI, BsmFI, FaqI"
                     /note="Geneious type: restriction site"
     misc_feature    3287..3291
                     /Recognition_pattern="^GTNAC"
                     /annotation_group="GTNAC"
                     /label="MaeIII"
                     /note="Geneious type: restriction site"
     misc_feature    complement(3295..3300)
                     /Recognition_pattern="GGCGGA(11/9)"
                     /annotation_group="GGCGGA"
                     /label="EciI"
                     /note="Geneious type: restriction site"
     misc_feature    3296..3299
                     /Recognition_pattern="CCGC(-3/-1)"
                     /annotation_group="CCGC"
                     /label="AciI, BspACI, SsiI"
                     /note="Geneious type: restriction site"
     misc_feature    3306..3310
                     /Recognition_pattern="GACGC(5/10)"
                     /annotation_group="GACGC"
                     /label="HgaI, CseI"
                     /note="Geneious type: restriction site"
     misc_feature    complement(3317..3320)
                     /Recognition_pattern="CCGC(-3/-1)"
                     /annotation_group="CCGC"
                     /label="AciI, BspACI, SsiI"
                     /note="Geneious type: restriction site"
     misc_feature    3326..3331
                     /Recognition_pattern="GTN^NAC"
                     /annotation_group="GTNNAC"
                     /label="Hpy166II, Hpy8I"
                     /note="Geneious type: restriction site"
     misc_feature    3328..3331
                     /Recognition_pattern="G^TAC"
                     /annotation_group="GTAC"
                     /label="Csp6I, CviQI, RsaNI"
                     /note="Geneious type: restriction site"
     misc_feature    3328..3331
                     /Recognition_pattern="GT^AC"
                     /annotation_group="GTAC"
                     /label="RsaI, AfaI"
                     /note="Geneious type: restriction site"
     misc_feature    3330..3334
                     /Recognition_pattern="ACN^GT"
                     /annotation_group="ACNGT"
                     /label="Bst4CI, HpyCH4III, TaaI"
                     /note="Geneious type: restriction site"
     misc_feature    complement(3337..3340)
                     /Recognition_pattern="CCTC(7/6)"
                     /annotation_group="CCTC"
                     /label="MnlI"
                     /note="Geneious type: restriction site"
     misc_feature    3353..3358
                     /Recognition_pattern="GRGCY^C"
                     /annotation_group="GRGCYC"
                     /label="BanII, Eco24I, EcoT38I, FriOI"
                     /note="Geneious type: restriction site"
     misc_feature    3353..3358
                     /Recognition_pattern="GAG^CTC"
                     /annotation_group="GAGCTC"
                     /label="Ecl136II, Eco53kI, EcoICRI"
                     /note="Geneious type: restriction site"
     misc_feature    3353..3358
                     /Recognition_pattern="GAGCT^C"
                     /annotation_group="GAGCTC"
                     /label="SacI, Psp124BI, SstI"
                     /note="Geneious type: restriction site"
     misc_feature    3353..3358
                     /Recognition_pattern="GWGCW^C"
                     /annotation_group="GWGCWC"
                     /label="Alw21I, Bbv12I, BsiHKAI"
                     /note="Geneious type: restriction site"
     misc_feature    3353..3358
                     /Recognition_pattern="GDGCH^C"
                     /annotation_group="GDGCHC"
                     /label="SduI, Bsp1286I, MhlI"
                     /note="Geneious type: restriction site"
     misc_feature    3354..3357
                     /Recognition_pattern="AG^CT"
                     /annotation_group="AGCT"
                     /label="AluI, AluBI"
                     /note="Geneious type: restriction site"
     misc_feature    3364..3369
                     /Recognition_pattern="GTN^NAC"
                     /annotation_group="GTNNAC"
                     /label="Hpy166II, Hpy8I"
                     /note="Geneious type: restriction site"
     misc_feature    3368..3372
                     /Recognition_pattern="ACN^GT"
                     /annotation_group="ACNGT"
                     /label="Bst4CI, HpyCH4III, TaaI"
                     /note="Geneious type: restriction site"
     misc_feature    3372..3376
                     /Recognition_pattern="TCN^GA"
                     /annotation_group="TCNGA"
                     /label="Hpy188I"
                     /note="Geneious type: restriction site"
     misc_feature    3375..3378
                     /Recognition_pattern="^GATC"
                     /annotation_group="GATC"
                     /label="MboI, BfuCI, Bsp143I, BssMI, BstMBI, DpnII, Kzo9I,
                     NdeII, Sau3AI"
                     /note="Geneious type: restriction site"
     misc_feature    3375..3378
                     /Recognition_pattern="GAT^C"
                     /annotation_group="GATC"
                     /label="BstKTI"
                     /note="Geneious type: restriction site"
     misc_feature    3375..3378
                     /Recognition_pattern="GA^TC"
                     /annotation_group="GATC"
                     /label="DpnI, MalI"
                     /note="Geneious type: restriction site"
     misc_feature    3380..3384
                     /Recognition_pattern="^CCWGG"
                     /annotation_group="CCWGG"
                     /label="EcoRII, AjnI, Psp6I, PspGI"
                     /note="Geneious type: restriction site"
     misc_feature    3380..3384
                     /Recognition_pattern="CC^WGG"
                     /annotation_group="CCWGG"
                     /label="BseBI, Bst2UI, BstNI, BstOI, MvaI"
                     /note="Geneious type: restriction site"
     misc_feature    3380..3384
                     /Recognition_pattern="^CCNGG"
                     /annotation_group="CCNGG"
                     /label="BssKI, BstSCI, StyD4I"
                     /note="Geneious type: restriction site"
     misc_feature    3380..3384
                     /Recognition_pattern="CC^NGG"
                     /annotation_group="CCNGG"
                     /label="ScrFI, Bme1390I, BmrFI, MspR9I"
                     /note="Geneious type: restriction site"
     misc_feature    3381..3386
                     /Recognition_pattern="CTGGAG(16/14)"
                     /annotation_group="CTGGAG"
                     /label="GsuI, BpmI"
                     /note="Geneious type: restriction site"
     misc_feature    3381..3386
                     /Recognition_pattern="CTGRAG(16/14)"
                     /annotation_group="CTGRAG"
                     /label="Eco57MI"
                     /note="Geneious type: restriction site"
     misc_feature    complement(3384..3394)
                     /Recognition_pattern="(8/13)GAYNNNNNVTC(13/8)"
                     /annotation_group="GAYNNNNNVTC"
                     /label="Hin4I"
                     /note="Geneious type: restriction site"
     misc_feature    complement(3384..3389)
                     /Recognition_pattern="CGTCTC(1/5)"
                     /annotation_group="CGTCTC"
                     /label="Esp3I, BsmBI"
                     /note="Geneious type: restriction site"
     misc_feature    complement(3384..3388)
                     /Recognition_pattern="GTCTC(1/5)"
                     /annotation_group="GTCTC"
                     /label="BsmAI, Alw26I, BstMAI"
                     /note="Geneious type: restriction site"
     misc_feature    3386..3391
                     /Recognition_pattern="GR^CGYC"
                     /annotation_group="GRCGYC"
                     /label="AcyI, BsaHI, BssNI, BstACI, Hin1I, Hsp92I"
                     /note="Geneious type: restriction site"
     misc_feature    3386..3390
                     /Recognition_pattern="GACGC(5/10)"
                     /annotation_group="GACGC"
                     /label="HgaI, CseI"
                     /note="Geneious type: restriction site"
     misc_feature    3389..3399
                     /Recognition_pattern="GCNNNNN^NNGC"
                     /annotation_group="GCNNNNNNNGC"
                     /label="MwoI, BstMWI, HpyF10VI"
                     /note="Geneious type: restriction site"
     misc_feature    3390..3394
                     /Recognition_pattern="CCATC(4/5)"
                     /annotation_group="CCATC"
                     /label="BccI"
                     /note="Geneious type: restriction site"
     misc_feature    complement(3391..3395)
                     /Recognition_pattern="GGATG(2/0)"
                     /annotation_group="GGATG"
                     /label="BseGI, BstF5I, BtsCI"
                     /note="Geneious type: restriction site"
     misc_feature    complement(3391..3395)
                     /Recognition_pattern="GGATG(9/13)"
                     /annotation_group="GGATG"
                     /label="FokI"
                     /note="Geneious type: restriction site"
     misc_feature    3408..3411
                     /Recognition_pattern="CCTC(7/6)"
                     /annotation_group="CCTC"
                     /label="MnlI"
                     /note="Geneious type: restriction site"
     misc_feature    3416..3421
                     /Recognition_pattern="GAAGAC(2/6)"
                     /annotation_group="GAAGAC"
                     /label="BbsI, BpiI, BpuAI, BstV2I"
                     /note="Geneious type: restriction site"
     misc_feature    3416..3420
                     /Recognition_pattern="GAAGA(8/7)"
                     /annotation_group="GAAGA"
                     /label="MboII"
                     /note="Geneious type: restriction site"
     misc_feature    3423..3427
                     /Recognition_pattern="^CCNGG"
                     /annotation_group="CCNGG"
                     /label="BssKI, BstSCI, StyD4I"
                     /note="Geneious type: restriction site"
     misc_feature    3423..3427
                     /Recognition_pattern="CC^NGG"
                     /annotation_group="CCNGG"
                     /label="ScrFI, Bme1390I, BmrFI, MspR9I"
                     /note="Geneious type: restriction site"
     misc_feature    3423..3427
                     /Recognition_pattern="CC^SGG"
                     /annotation_group="CCSGG"
                     /label="AsuC2I, BcnI, BpuMI, NciI"
                     /note="Geneious type: restriction site"
     misc_feature    3423..3426
                     /Recognition_pattern="C^CGG"
                     /annotation_group="CCGG"
                     /label="HpaII, BsiSI, HapII, MspI"
                     /note="Geneious type: restriction site"
     misc_feature    3425..3430
                     /Recognition_pattern="GGN^NCC"
                     /annotation_group="GGNNCC"
                     /label="NlaIV, BmiI, BspLI, PspN4I"
                     /note="Geneious type: restriction site"
     misc_feature    3425..3429
                     /Recognition_pattern="GGGAC(10/14)"
                     /annotation_group="GGGAC"
                     /label="BslFI, BsmFI, FaqI"
                     /note="Geneious type: restriction site"
     misc_feature    3426..3430
                     /Recognition_pattern="GG^NCC"
                     /annotation_group="GGNCC"
                     /label="BmgT120I"
                     /note="Geneious type: restriction site"
     misc_feature    3426..3430
                     /Recognition_pattern="G^GNCC"
                     /annotation_group="GGNCC"
                     /label="AspS9I, Cfr13I, PspPI, Sau96I"
                     /note="Geneious type: restriction site"
     misc_feature    3426..3430
                     /Recognition_pattern="G^GWCC"
                     /annotation_group="GGWCC"
                     /label="AvaII, Bme18I, Eco47I, SinI, VpaK11BI"
                     /note="Geneious type: restriction site"
     misc_feature    3431..3441
                     /Recognition_pattern="(8/13)GAYNNNNNVTC(13/8)"
                     /annotation_group="GAYNNNNNVTC"
                     /label="Hin4I"
                     /note="Geneious type: restriction site"
     misc_feature    complement(3431..3435)
                     /Recognition_pattern="GGATC(4/5)"
                     /annotation_group="GGATC"
                     /label="AclWI, AlwI, BspPI"
                     /note="Geneious type: restriction site"
     misc_feature    3431..3434
                     /Recognition_pattern="^GATC"
                     /annotation_group="GATC"
                     /label="MboI, BfuCI, Bsp143I, BssMI, BstMBI, DpnII, Kzo9I,
                     NdeII, Sau3AI"
                     /note="Geneious type: restriction site"
     misc_feature    3431..3434
                     /Recognition_pattern="GAT^C"
                     /annotation_group="GATC"
                     /label="BstKTI"
                     /note="Geneious type: restriction site"
     misc_feature    3431..3434
                     /Recognition_pattern="GA^TC"
                     /annotation_group="GATC"
                     /label="DpnI, MalI"
                     /note="Geneious type: restriction site"
     misc_feature    3434..3444
                     /Recognition_pattern="CCNNNNN^NNGG"
                     /annotation_group="CCNNNNNNNGG"
                     /label="AfiI, Bsc4I, BseLI, BslI"
                     /note="Geneious type: restriction site"
     misc_feature    3438..3441
                     /Recognition_pattern="CCTC(7/6)"
                     /annotation_group="CCTC"
                     /label="MnlI"
                     /note="Geneious type: restriction site"
     misc_feature    3440..3445
                     /Recognition_pattern="T^CCGGA"
                     /annotation_group="TCCGGA"
                     /label="AccIII, Aor13HI, BseAI, Bsp13I, BspEI, Kpn2I, MroI"
                     /note="Geneious type: restriction site"
     misc_feature    3440..3445
                     /Recognition_pattern="TC^NNGA"
                     /annotation_group="TCNNGA"
                     /label="Hpy188III"
                     /note="Geneious type: restriction site"
     misc_feature    3440..3445
                     /Recognition_pattern="W^CCGGW"
                     /annotation_group="WCCGGW"
                     /label="BsaWI"
                     /note="Geneious type: restriction site"
     misc_feature    3441..3444
                     /Recognition_pattern="C^CGG"
                     /annotation_group="CCGG"
                     /label="HpaII, BsiSI, HapII, MspI"
                     /note="Geneious type: restriction site"
     misc_feature    3444..3448
                     /Recognition_pattern="G^ANTC"
                     /annotation_group="GANTC"
                     /label="HinfI"
                     /note="Geneious type: restriction site"
     misc_feature    complement(3444..3448)
                     /Recognition_pattern="GAGTC(4/5)"
                     /annotation_group="GAGTC"
                     /label="PleI, PpsI"
                     /note="Geneious type: restriction site"
     misc_feature    complement(3444..3448)
                     /Recognition_pattern="GAGTC(5/5)"
                     /annotation_group="GAGTC"
                     /label="MlyI, SchI"
                     /note="Geneious type: restriction site"
     misc_feature    3448..3451
                     /Recognition_pattern="C^TAG"
                     /annotation_group="CTAG"
                     /label="MaeI, BfaI, FspBI, XspI"
                     /note="Geneious type: restriction site"
     misc_feature    3451..3461
                     /Recognition_pattern="GCNNNNN^NNGC"
                     /annotation_group="GCNNNNNNNGC"
                     /label="MwoI, BstMWI, HpyF10VI"
                     /note="Geneious type: restriction site"
     misc_feature    3452..3457
                     /Recognition_pattern="C^CTAGG"
                     /annotation_group="CCTAGG"
                     /label="AvrII, AspA2I, BlnI, XmaJI"
                     /note="Geneious type: restriction site"
     misc_feature    3452..3457
                     /Recognition_pattern="C^CWWGG"
                     /annotation_group="CCWWGG"
                     /label="StyI, BssT1I, Eco130I, EcoT14I, ErhI"
                     /note="Geneious type: restriction site"
     misc_feature    3452..3457
                     /Recognition_pattern="C^CNNGG"
                     /annotation_group="CCNNGG"
                     /label="BsaJI, BseDI, BssECI"
                     /note="Geneious type: restriction site"
     misc_feature    3453..3456
                     /Recognition_pattern="C^TAG"
                     /annotation_group="CTAG"
                     /label="MaeI, BfaI, FspBI, XspI"
                     /note="Geneious type: restriction site"
     misc_feature    3456..3459
                     /Recognition_pattern="GG^CC"
                     /annotation_group="GGCC"
                     /label="HaeIII, BshFI, BsnI, BsuRI, PhoI"
                     /note="Geneious type: restriction site"
     misc_feature    3457..3461
                     /Recognition_pattern="GCN^GC"
                     /annotation_group="GCNGC"
                     /label="BlsI"
                     /note="Geneious type: restriction site"
     misc_feature    3457..3461
                     /Recognition_pattern="GC^NGC"
                     /annotation_group="GCNGC"
                     /label="BisI, Fnu4HI, Fsp4HI, GluI, SatI"
                     /note="Geneious type: restriction site"
     misc_feature    3457..3461
                     /Recognition_pattern="GCSG^C"
                     /annotation_group="GCSGC"
                     /label="TauI"
                     /note="Geneious type: restriction site"
     misc_feature    3458..3468
                     /Recognition_pattern="CCNNNNN^NNGG"
                     /annotation_group="CCNNNNNNNGG"
                     /label="AfiI, Bsc4I, BseLI, BslI"
                     /note="Geneious type: restriction site"
     misc_feature    3458..3463
                     /Recognition_pattern="C^CRYGG"
                     /annotation_group="CCRYGG"
                     /label="BstDSI, BtgI"
                     /note="Geneious type: restriction site"
     misc_feature    3458..3463
                     /Recognition_pattern="CCGC^GG"
                     /annotation_group="CCGCGG"
                     /label="SacII, Cfr42I, KspI, Sfr303I, SgrBI, SstII"
                     /note="Geneious type: restriction site"
     misc_feature    3458..3463
                     /Recognition_pattern="C^CNNGG"
                     /annotation_group="CCNNGG"
                     /label="BsaJI, BseDI, BssECI"
                     /note="Geneious type: restriction site"
     misc_feature    3458..3463
                     /Recognition_pattern="CMG^CKG"
                     /annotation_group="CMGCKG"
                     /label="MspA1I"
                     /note="Geneious type: restriction site"
     misc_feature    3458..3461
                     /Recognition_pattern="CCGC(-3/-1)"
                     /annotation_group="CCGC"
                     /label="AciI, BspACI, SsiI"
                     /note="Geneious type: restriction site"
     misc_feature    3459..3462
                     /Recognition_pattern="CG^CG"
                     /annotation_group="CGCG"
                     /label="AccII, Bsh1236I, BspFNI, BstFNI, BstUI, MvnI"
                     /note="Geneious type: restriction site"
     misc_feature    complement(3460..3464)
                     /Recognition_pattern="CCCGC(4/6)"
                     /annotation_group="CCCGC"
                     /label="FauI, SmuI"
                     /note="Geneious type: restriction site"
     misc_feature    complement(3460..3463)
                     /Recognition_pattern="CCGC(-3/-1)"
                     /annotation_group="CCGC"
                     /label="AciI, BspACI, SsiI"
                     /note="Geneious type: restriction site"
     misc_feature    3462..3466
                     /Recognition_pattern="GGGAC(10/14)"
                     /annotation_group="GGGAC"
                     /label="BslFI, BsmFI, FaqI"
                     /note="Geneious type: restriction site"
     misc_feature    3463^3464
                     /Original_Bases="A"
                     /label="A"
                     /note="Geneious type: Editing History Deletion"
     misc_feature    3465
                     /Original_Bases
                     /label
                     /note="Geneious type: Editing History Insertion"
     misc_feature    3465..3469
                     /Recognition_pattern="ACGGA(11/9)"
                     /annotation_group="ACGGA"
                     /label="TspGWI"
                     /note="Geneious type: restriction site"
     misc_feature    3474..3477
                     /Recognition_pattern="^AATT"
                     /annotation_group="AATT"
                     /label="TspEI, Sse9I, TasI, Tsp509I"
                     /note="Geneious type: restriction site"
     misc_feature    3491..3494
                     /Recognition_pattern="AG^CT"
                     /annotation_group="AGCT"
                     /label="AluI, AluBI"
                     /note="Geneious type: restriction site"
     misc_feature    3504..3509
                     /Recognition_pattern="AGG^CCT"
                     /annotation_group="AGGCCT"
                     /label="StuI, AatI, Eco147I, PceI, SseBI"
                     /note="Geneious type: restriction site"
     misc_feature    3505..3508
                     /Recognition_pattern="GG^CC"
                     /annotation_group="GGCC"
                     /label="HaeIII, BshFI, BsnI, BsuRI, PhoI"
                     /note="Geneious type: restriction site"
     misc_feature    3515..3519
                     /Recognition_pattern="GGTGA(8/7)"
                     /annotation_group="GGTGA"
                     /label="HphI, AsuHPI"
                     /note="Geneious type: restriction site"
     misc_feature    3516..3520
                     /Recognition_pattern="^GTNAC"
                     /annotation_group="GTNAC"
                     /label="MaeIII"
                     /note="Geneious type: restriction site"
     misc_feature    3516..3520
                     /Recognition_pattern="^GTSAC"
                     /annotation_group="GTSAC"
                     /label="Tsp45I, NmuCI"
                     /note="Geneious type: restriction site"
     misc_feature    3522..3527
                     /Recognition_pattern="C^TRYAG"
                     /annotation_group="CTRYAG"
                     /label="BfmI, BstSFI, SfcI"
                     /note="Geneious type: restriction site"
     misc_feature    3536..3541
                     /Recognition_pattern="T^GTACA"
                     /annotation_group="TGTACA"
                     /label="Bsp1407I, BsrGI, BstAUI"
                     /note="Geneious type: restriction site"
     misc_feature    3536..3541
                     /Recognition_pattern="W^GTACW"
                     /annotation_group="WGTACW"
                     /label="TatI"
                     /note="Geneious type: restriction site"
     misc_feature    3537..3540
                     /Recognition_pattern="G^TAC"
                     /annotation_group="GTAC"
                     /label="Csp6I, CviQI, RsaNI"
                     /note="Geneious type: restriction site"
     misc_feature    3537..3540
                     /Recognition_pattern="GT^AC"
                     /annotation_group="GTAC"
                     /label="RsaI, AfaI"
                     /note="Geneious type: restriction site"
     misc_feature    3542..3547
                     /Original_Bases
                     /modified_by="User"
                     /label="kozak"
                     /note="Geneious type: signaling peptide"
     misc_feature    3541^3542
                     /Original_Bases="TATCCCTACGATGTGCCCGATTACGCT"
                     /label="TATCCCTACGATGTGCCCGATTACGCT"
                     /note="Geneious type: Editing History Deletion"
     misc_feature    3544..3555
                     /Recognition_pattern="(8/13)CACNNNNNNTCC(12/7)"
                     /annotation_group="CACNNNNNNTCC"
                     /label="TstI"
                     /note="Geneious type: restriction site"
     misc_feature    3547..3550
                     /Recognition_pattern="CATG^"
                     /annotation_group="CATG"
                     /label="NlaIII, FaeI, Hin1II, Hsp92II"
                     /note="Geneious type: restriction site"
     misc_feature    3547..3550
                     /Recognition_pattern="C^ATG"
                     /annotation_group="CATG"
                     /label="CviAII"
                     /note="Geneious type: restriction site"
     misc_feature    3547..3550
                     /Recognition_pattern="^CATG"
                     /annotation_group="CATG"
                     /label="FatI"
                     /note="Geneious type: restriction site"
     misc_feature    3550..3555
                     /Recognition_pattern="GTATCC(6/5)"
                     /annotation_group="GTATCC"
                     /label="BciVI, BfuI, BsuI"
                     /note="Geneious type: restriction site"
     tag             3551..3577
                     /Original_Bases
                     /modified_by="User"
                     /label="HA tag"
     misc_feature    3558..3570
                     /Recognition_pattern="WCGNNNN^NNNCGW"
                     /annotation_group="WCGNNNNNNNCGW"
                     /label="PcsI"
                     /note="Geneious type: restriction site"
     misc_feature    3563..3568
                     /Recognition_pattern="GKGCM^C"
                     /annotation_group="GKGCMC"
                     /label="BseSI, BaeGI, BstSLI"
                     /note="Geneious type: restriction site"
     misc_feature    3563..3568
                     /Recognition_pattern="GDGCH^C"
                     /annotation_group="GDGCHC"
                     /label="SduI, Bsp1286I, MhlI"
                     /note="Geneious type: restriction site"
     misc_feature    3575..3580
                     /Recognition_pattern="GCN^NGC"
                     /annotation_group="GCNNGC"
                     /label="Cac8I, BstC8I"
                     /note="Geneious type: restriction site"
     misc_feature    3575..3580
                     /Recognition_pattern="GCTAG^C"
                     /annotation_group="GCTAGC"
                     /label="BmtI, BspOI"
                     /note="Geneious type: restriction site"
     misc_feature    3575..3580
                     /Recognition_pattern="G^CTAGC"
                     /annotation_group="GCTAGC"
                     /label="NheI, AsuNHI"
                     /note="Geneious type: restriction site"
     misc_feature    3576..3579
                     /Recognition_pattern="C^TAG"
                     /annotation_group="CTAG"
                     /label="MaeI, BfaI, FspBI, XspI"
                     /note="Geneious type: restriction site"
     CDS_2           3578..4246
                     /created_by="User"
                     /modified_by="User"
                     /label="pdDronpa1"
     misc_feature    3582..3587
                     /Recognition_pattern="T^GATCA"
                     /annotation_group="TGATCA"
                     /label="BclI, FbaI, Ksp22I"
                     /note="Geneious type: restriction site"
     misc_feature    3583..3586
                     /Recognition_pattern="^GATC"
                     /annotation_group="GATC"
                     /label="MboI, BfuCI, Bsp143I, BssMI, BstMBI, DpnII, Kzo9I,
                     NdeII, Sau3AI"
                     /note="Geneious type: restriction site"
     misc_feature    3583..3586
                     /Recognition_pattern="GAT^C"
                     /annotation_group="GATC"
                     /label="BstKTI"
                     /note="Geneious type: restriction site"
     misc_feature    3583..3586
                     /Recognition_pattern="GA^TC"
                     /annotation_group="GATC"
                     /label="DpnI, MalI"
                     /note="Geneious type: restriction site"
     misc_feature    3595..3598
                     /Recognition_pattern="CATG^"
                     /annotation_group="CATG"
                     /label="NlaIII, FaeI, Hin1II, Hsp92II"
                     /note="Geneious type: restriction site"
     misc_feature    3595..3598
                     /Recognition_pattern="C^ATG"
                     /annotation_group="CATG"
                     /label="CviAII"
                     /note="Geneious type: restriction site"
     misc_feature    3595..3598
                     /Recognition_pattern="^CATG"
                     /annotation_group="CATG"
                     /label="FatI"
                     /note="Geneious type: restriction site"
     misc_feature    3596..3600
                     /Recognition_pattern="ATGAA(11/9)"
                     /annotation_group="ATGAA"
                     /label="TspDTI"
                     /note="Geneious type: restriction site"
     misc_feature    3606..3609
                     /Recognition_pattern="AG^CT"
                     /annotation_group="AGCT"
                     /label="AluI, AluBI"
                     /note="Geneious type: restriction site"
     misc_feature    complement(3607..3613)
                     /Recognition_pattern="CCTNAGC(-5/-2)"
                     /annotation_group="CCTNAGC"
                     /label="Bpu10I"
                     /note="Geneious type: restriction site"
     misc_feature    complement(3607..3613)
                     /Recognition_pattern="CCTCAGC(-5/-2)"
                     /annotation_group="CCTCAGC"
                     /label="BbvCI"
                     /note="Geneious type: restriction site"
     misc_feature    complement(3608..3612)
                     /Recognition_pattern="CTCAG(9/7)"
                     /annotation_group="CTCAG"
                     /label="BspCNI"
                     /note="Geneious type: restriction site"
     misc_feature    complement(3608..3612)
                     /Recognition_pattern="CTCAG(10/8)"
                     /annotation_group="CTCAG"
                     /label="BseMII"
                     /note="Geneious type: restriction site"
     misc_feature    3608..3612
                     /Recognition_pattern="C^TNAG"
                     /annotation_group="CTNAG"
                     /label="DdeI, BstDEI, HpyF3I"
                     /note="Geneious type: restriction site"
     misc_feature    complement(3610..3613)
                     /Recognition_pattern="CCTC(7/6)"
                     /annotation_group="CCTC"
                     /label="MnlI"
                     /note="Geneious type: restriction site"
     misc_feature    complement(3612..3623)
                     /Recognition_pattern="(8/13)CACNNNNNNTCC(12/7)"
                     /annotation_group="CACNNNNNNTCC"
                     /label="TstI"
                     /note="Geneious type: restriction site"
     misc_feature    3612..3616
                     /Recognition_pattern="GGATG(2/0)"
                     /annotation_group="GGATG"
                     /label="BseGI, BstF5I, BtsCI"
                     /note="Geneious type: restriction site"
     misc_feature    3612..3616
                     /Recognition_pattern="GGATG(9/13)"
                     /annotation_group="GGATG"
                     /label="FokI"
                     /note="Geneious type: restriction site"
     misc_feature    complement(3613..3617)
                     /Recognition_pattern="CCATC(4/5)"
                     /annotation_group="CCATC"
                     /label="BccI"
                     /note="Geneious type: restriction site"
     misc_feature    complement(3617..3620)
                     /Recognition_pattern="CCTC(7/6)"
                     /annotation_group="CCTC"
                     /label="MnlI"
                     /note="Geneious type: restriction site"
     misc_feature    3620..3625
                     /Recognition_pattern="G^GYRCC"
                     /annotation_group="GGYRCC"
                     /label="AccB1I, BanI, BshNI, BspT107I"
                     /note="Geneious type: restriction site"
     misc_feature    3620..3625
                     /Recognition_pattern="GGN^NCC"
                     /annotation_group="GGNNCC"
                     /label="NlaIV, BmiI, BspLI, PspN4I"
                     /note="Geneious type: restriction site"
     misc_feature    complement(3623..3627)
                     /Recognition_pattern="ACGGC(12/14)"
                     /annotation_group="ACGGC"
                     /label="BceAI"
                     /note="Geneious type: restriction site"
     misc_feature    3626..3631
                     /Recognition_pattern="GTN^NAC"
                     /annotation_group="GTNNAC"
                     /label="Hpy166II, Hpy8I"
                     /note="Geneious type: restriction site"
     misc_feature    3630..3634
                     /Recognition_pattern="ACN^GT"
                     /annotation_group="ACNGT"
                     /label="Bst4CI, HpyCH4III, TaaI"
                     /note="Geneious type: restriction site"
     misc_feature    3632..3638
                     /Recognition_pattern="G^GTNACC"
                     /annotation_group="GGTNACC"
                     /label="BstEII, BstPI, Eco91I, EcoO65I, PspEI"
                     /note="Geneious type: restriction site"
     misc_feature    3633..3637
                     /Recognition_pattern="^GTNAC"
                     /annotation_group="GTNAC"
                     /label="MaeIII"
                     /note="Geneious type: restriction site"
     misc_feature    3633..3637
                     /Recognition_pattern="^GTSAC"
                     /annotation_group="GTSAC"
                     /label="Tsp45I, NmuCI"
                     /note="Geneious type: restriction site"
     misc_feature    complement(3634..3638)
                     /Recognition_pattern="GGTGA(8/7)"
                     /annotation_group="GGTGA"
                     /label="HphI, AsuHPI"
                     /note="Geneious type: restriction site"
     misc_feature    3645..3650
                     /Recognition_pattern="CGRY^CG"
                     /annotation_group="CGRYCG"
                     /label="Bsh1285I, BsiEI, BstMCI"
                     /note="Geneious type: restriction site"
     misc_feature    3645..3650
                     /Recognition_pattern="CGAT^CG"
                     /annotation_group="CGATCG"
                     /label="PvuI, BpvUI, MvrI, Ple19I"
                     /note="Geneious type: restriction site"
     misc_feature    3646..3649
                     /Recognition_pattern="^GATC"
                     /annotation_group="GATC"
                     /label="MboI, BfuCI, Bsp143I, BssMI, BstMBI, DpnII, Kzo9I,
                     NdeII, Sau3AI"
                     /note="Geneious type: restriction site"
     misc_feature    3646..3649
                     /Recognition_pattern="GAT^C"
                     /annotation_group="GATC"
                     /label="BstKTI"
                     /note="Geneious type: restriction site"
     misc_feature    3646..3649
                     /Recognition_pattern="GA^TC"
                     /annotation_group="GATC"
                     /label="DpnI, MalI"
                     /note="Geneious type: restriction site"
     misc_feature    3648..3651
                     /Recognition_pattern="T^CGA"
                     /annotation_group="TCGA"
                     /label="TaqI"
                     /note="Geneious type: restriction site"
     misc_feature    complement(3650..3653)
                     /Recognition_pattern="CCTC(7/6)"
                     /annotation_group="CCTC"
                     /label="MnlI"
                     /note="Geneious type: restriction site"
     misc_feature    3658..3662
                     /Recognition_pattern="GGGAC(10/14)"
                     /annotation_group="GGGAC"
                     /label="BslFI, BsmFI, FaqI"
                     /note="Geneious type: restriction site"
     misc_feature    3661..3666
                     /Recognition_pattern="ACTGGG(5/4)"
                     /annotation_group="ACTGGG"
                     /label="BfiI, BmrI, BmuI"
                     /note="Geneious type: restriction site"
     misc_feature    3661..3665
                     /Recognition_pattern="ACTGG(1/-1)"
                     /annotation_group="ACTGG"
                     /label="BsrI, Bse1I, BseNI, BsrSI"
                     /note="Geneious type: restriction site"
     misc_feature    complement(3666..3677)
                     /Recognition_pattern="(10/12)CGANNNNNNTGC(12/10)"
                     /annotation_group="CGANNNNNNTGC"
                     /label="BcgI"
                     /note="Geneious type: restriction site"
     misc_feature    3666..3671
                     /Recognition_pattern="GCN^NGC"
                     /annotation_group="GCNNGC"
                     /label="Cac8I, BstC8I"
                     /note="Geneious type: restriction site"
     misc_feature    complement(3670..3674)
                     /Recognition_pattern="ACGGC(12/14)"
                     /annotation_group="ACGGC"
                     /label="BceAI"
                     /note="Geneious type: restriction site"
     misc_feature    3671..3681
                     /Recognition_pattern="CCNNNNN^NNGG"
                     /annotation_group="CCNNNNNNNGG"
                     /label="AfiI, Bsc4I, BseLI, BslI"
                     /note="Geneious type: restriction site"
     misc_feature    3675..3678
                     /Recognition_pattern="T^CGA"
                     /annotation_group="TCGA"
                     /label="TaqI"
                     /note="Geneious type: restriction site"
     misc_feature    complement(3677..3680)
                     /Recognition_pattern="CCTC(7/6)"
                     /annotation_group="CCTC"
                     /label="MnlI"
                     /note="Geneious type: restriction site"
     misc_feature    3690..3694
                     /Recognition_pattern="GCATC(5/9)"
                     /annotation_group="GCATC"
                     /label="SfaNI, BmsI, LweI"
                     /note="Geneious type: restriction site"
     misc_feature    3693..3696
                     /Recognition_pattern="T^CGA"
                     /annotation_group="TCGA"
                     /label="TaqI"
                     /note="Geneious type: restriction site"
     misc_feature    3697..3700
                     /Recognition_pattern="CCTC(7/6)"
                     /annotation_group="CCTC"
                     /label="MnlI"
                     /note="Geneious type: restriction site"
     misc_feature    complement(3698..3703)
                     /Recognition_pattern="CTTGAG(16/14)"
                     /annotation_group="CTTGAG"
                     /label="BpuEI"
                     /note="Geneious type: restriction site"
     misc_feature    3698..3703
                     /Recognition_pattern="C^TYRAG"
                     /annotation_group="CTYRAG"
                     /label="SmlI, SmoI"
                     /note="Geneious type: restriction site"
     misc_feature    3703..3707
                     /Recognition_pattern="GGTGA(8/7)"
                     /annotation_group="GGTGA"
                     /label="HphI, AsuHPI"
                     /note="Geneious type: restriction site"
     misc_feature    complement(3706..3710)
                     /Recognition_pattern="CCTTC(6/5)"
                     /annotation_group="CCTTC"
                     /label="HpyAV"
                     /note="Geneious type: restriction site"
     misc_feature    complement(3710..3713)
                     /Recognition_pattern="CCTC(7/6)"
                     /annotation_group="CCTC"
                     /label="MnlI"
                     /note="Geneious type: restriction site"
     misc_feature    3713..3718
                     /Recognition_pattern="GGCGGA(11/9)"
                     /annotation_group="GGCGGA"
                     /label="EciI"
                     /note="Geneious type: restriction site"
     misc_feature    complement(3714..3717)
                     /Recognition_pattern="CCGC(-3/-1)"
                     /annotation_group="CCGC"
                     /label="AciI, BspACI, SsiI"
                     /note="Geneious type: restriction site"
     misc_feature    3715..3721
                     /Recognition_pattern="CG^GWCCG"
                     /annotation_group="CGGWCCG"
                     /label="RsrII, CpoI, CspI, Rsr2I"
                     /note="Geneious type: restriction site"
     misc_feature    3716..3720
                     /Recognition_pattern="GG^NCC"
                     /annotation_group="GGNCC"
                     /label="BmgT120I"
                     /note="Geneious type: restriction site"
     misc_feature    3716..3720
                     /Recognition_pattern="G^GNCC"
                     /annotation_group="GGNCC"
                     /label="AspS9I, Cfr13I, PspPI, Sau96I"
                     /note="Geneious type: restriction site"
     misc_feature    3716..3720
                     /Recognition_pattern="G^GWCC"
                     /annotation_group="GGWCC"
                     /label="AvaII, Bme18I, Eco47I, SinI, VpaK11BI"
                     /note="Geneious type: restriction site"
     misc_feature    3719..3724
                     /Recognition_pattern="CMG^CKG"
                     /annotation_group="CMGCKG"
                     /label="MspA1I"
                     /note="Geneious type: restriction site"
     misc_feature    3719..3722
                     /Recognition_pattern="CCGC(-3/-1)"
                     /annotation_group="CCGC"
                     /label="AciI, BspACI, SsiI"
                     /note="Geneious type: restriction site"
     misc_feature    3721..3725
                     /Recognition_pattern="GCN^GC"
                     /annotation_group="GCNGC"
                     /label="BlsI"
                     /note="Geneious type: restriction site"
     misc_feature    3721..3725
                     /Recognition_pattern="GC^NGC"
                     /annotation_group="GCNGC"
                     /label="BisI, Fnu4HI, Fsp4HI, GluI, SatI"
                     /note="Geneious type: restriction site"
     misc_feature    3721..3725
                     /Recognition_pattern="G^CWGC"
                     /annotation_group="GCWGC"
                     /label="TseI, ApeKI"
                     /note="Geneious type: restriction site"
     misc_feature    complement(3721..3725)
                     /Recognition_pattern="GCAGC(8/12)"
                     /annotation_group="GCAGC"
                     /label="BbvI, BseXI, BstV1I, Lsp1109I"
                     /note="Geneious type: restriction site"
     misc_feature    3726..3730
                     /Recognition_pattern="CCTTC(6/5)"
                     /annotation_group="CCTTC"
                     /label="HpyAV"
                     /note="Geneious type: restriction site"
     misc_feature    3742..3746
                     /Recognition_pattern="TCN^GA"
                     /annotation_group="TCNGA"
                     /label="Hpy188I"
                     /note="Geneious type: restriction site"
     misc_feature    complement(3746..3752)
                     /Recognition_pattern="CASTGNN(0/-7)"
                     /annotation_group="CASTGNN"
                     /label="TspRI, TscAI"
                     /note="Geneious type: restriction site"
     misc_feature    3748..3754
                     /Recognition_pattern="CASTGNN(0/-7)"
                     /annotation_group="CASTGNN"
                     /label="TspRI, TscAI"
                     /note="Geneious type: restriction site"
     misc_feature    complement(3748..3753)
                     /Recognition_pattern="GCAGTG(2/0)"
                     /annotation_group="GCAGTG"
                     /label="BtsI"
                     /note="Geneious type: restriction site"
     misc_feature    3753..3757
                     /Recognition_pattern="CCTTC(6/5)"
                     /annotation_group="CCTTC"
                     /label="HpyAV"
                     /note="Geneious type: restriction site"
     misc_feature    3762..3774
                     /Recognition_pattern="WCGNNNN^NNNCGW"
                     /annotation_group="WCGNNNNNNNCGW"
                     /label="PcsI"
                     /note="Geneious type: restriction site"
     misc_feature    3762..3766
                     /Recognition_pattern="ACN^GT"
                     /annotation_group="ACNGT"
                     /label="Bst4CI, HpyCH4III, TaaI"
                     /note="Geneious type: restriction site"
     misc_feature    3770..3773
                     /Recognition_pattern="CG^CG"
                     /annotation_group="CGCG"
                     /label="AccII, Bsh1236I, BspFNI, BstFNI, BstUI, MvnI"
                     /note="Geneious type: restriction site"
     misc_feature    complement(3771..3775)
                     /Recognition_pattern="GACGC(5/10)"
                     /annotation_group="GACGC"
                     /label="HgaI, CseI"
                     /note="Geneious type: restriction site"
     misc_feature    complement(3773..3778)
                     /Recognition_pattern="GAAGAC(2/6)"
                     /annotation_group="GAAGAC"
                     /label="BbsI, BpiI, BpuAI, BstV2I"
                     /note="Geneious type: restriction site"
     misc_feature    complement(3774..3778)
                     /Recognition_pattern="GAAGA(8/7)"
                     /annotation_group="GAAGA"
                     /label="MboII"
                     /note="Geneious type: restriction site"
     misc_feature    3784..3789
                     /Recognition_pattern="GTATCC(6/5)"
                     /annotation_group="GTATCC"
                     /label="BciVI, BfuI, BsuI"
                     /note="Geneious type: restriction site"
     misc_feature    3787..3792
                     /Recognition_pattern="TC^NNGA"
                     /annotation_group="TCNNGA"
                     /label="Hpy188III"
                     /note="Geneious type: restriction site"
     misc_feature    3810..3813
                     /Recognition_pattern="T^TAA"
                     /annotation_group="TTAA"
                     /label="MseI, SaqAI, Tru1I, Tru9I"
                     /note="Geneious type: restriction site"
     misc_feature    3812..3822
                     /Recognition_pattern="(8/13)AAGNNNNNCTT(13/8)"
                     /annotation_group="AAGNNNNNCTT"
                     /label="FalI"
                     /note="Geneious type: restriction site"
     misc_feature    3818..3821
                     /Recognition_pattern="AG^CT"
                     /annotation_group="AGCT"
                     /label="AluI, AluBI"
                     /note="Geneious type: restriction site"
     misc_feature    3822..3828
                     /Recognition_pattern="T^CCNGGA"
                     /annotation_group="TCCNGGA"
                     /label="PfoI"
                     /note="Geneious type: restriction site"
     misc_feature    3823..3827
                     /Recognition_pattern="^CCNGG"
                     /annotation_group="CCNGG"
                     /label="BssKI, BstSCI, StyD4I"
                     /note="Geneious type: restriction site"
     misc_feature    3823..3827
                     /Recognition_pattern="CC^NGG"
                     /annotation_group="CCNGG"
                     /label="ScrFI, Bme1390I, BmrFI, MspR9I"
                     /note="Geneious type: restriction site"
     misc_feature    3823..3827
                     /Recognition_pattern="CC^SGG"
                     /annotation_group="CCSGG"
                     /label="AsuC2I, BcnI, BpuMI, NciI"
                     /note="Geneious type: restriction site"
     misc_feature    3824..3827
                     /Recognition_pattern="C^CGG"
                     /annotation_group="CCGG"
                     /label="HpaII, BsiSI, HapII, MspI"
                     /note="Geneious type: restriction site"
     misc_feature    3827..3837
                     /Recognition_pattern="(8/13)GAGNNNNNCTC(13/8)"
                     /annotation_group="GAGNNNNNCTC"
                     /label="BplI"
                     /note="Geneious type: restriction site"
     misc_feature    complement(3827..3830)
                     /Recognition_pattern="CCTC(7/6)"
                     /annotation_group="CCTC"
                     /label="MnlI"
                     /note="Geneious type: restriction site"
     misc_feature    3831..3835
                     /Recognition_pattern="^GTNAC"
                     /annotation_group="GTNAC"
                     /label="MaeIII"
                     /note="Geneious type: restriction site"
     misc_feature    3837..3842
                     /Recognition_pattern="C^CNNGG"
                     /annotation_group="CCNNGG"
                     /label="BsaJI, BseDI, BssECI"
                     /note="Geneious type: restriction site"
     misc_feature    3837..3841
                     /Recognition_pattern="^CCWGG"
                     /annotation_group="CCWGG"
                     /label="EcoRII, AjnI, Psp6I, PspGI"
                     /note="Geneious type: restriction site"
     misc_feature    3837..3841
                     /Recognition_pattern="CC^WGG"
                     /annotation_group="CCWGG"
                     /label="BseBI, Bst2UI, BstNI, BstOI, MvaI"
                     /note="Geneious type: restriction site"
     misc_feature    3837..3841
                     /Recognition_pattern="^CCNGG"
                     /annotation_group="CCNGG"
                     /label="BssKI, BstSCI, StyD4I"
                     /note="Geneious type: restriction site"
     misc_feature    3837..3841
                     /Recognition_pattern="CC^NGG"
                     /annotation_group="CCNGG"
                     /label="ScrFI, Bme1390I, BmrFI, MspR9I"
                     /note="Geneious type: restriction site"
     misc_feature    complement(3846..3850)
                     /Recognition_pattern="GGATC(4/5)"
                     /annotation_group="GGATC"
                     /label="AclWI, AlwI, BspPI"
                     /note="Geneious type: restriction site"
     misc_feature    3846..3849
                     /Recognition_pattern="^GATC"
                     /annotation_group="GATC"
                     /label="MboI, BfuCI, Bsp143I, BssMI, BstMBI, DpnII, Kzo9I,
                     NdeII, Sau3AI"
                     /note="Geneious type: restriction site"
     misc_feature    3846..3849
                     /Recognition_pattern="GAT^C"
                     /annotation_group="GATC"
                     /label="BstKTI"
                     /note="Geneious type: restriction site"
     misc_feature    3846..3849
                     /Recognition_pattern="GA^TC"
                     /annotation_group="GATC"
                     /label="DpnI, MalI"
                     /note="Geneious type: restriction site"
     misc_feature    3850..3853
                     /Recognition_pattern="CATG^"
                     /annotation_group="CATG"
                     /label="NlaIII, FaeI, Hin1II, Hsp92II"
                     /note="Geneious type: restriction site"
     misc_feature    3850..3853
                     /Recognition_pattern="C^ATG"
                     /annotation_group="CATG"
                     /label="CviAII"
                     /note="Geneious type: restriction site"
     misc_feature    3850..3853
                     /Recognition_pattern="^CATG"
                     /annotation_group="CATG"
                     /label="FatI"
                     /note="Geneious type: restriction site"
     misc_feature    3851..3855
                     /Recognition_pattern="ATGAA(11/9)"
                     /annotation_group="ATGAA"
                     /label="TspDTI"
                     /note="Geneious type: restriction site"
     misc_feature    complement(3860..3863)
                     /Recognition_pattern="CCTC(7/6)"
                     /annotation_group="CCTC"
                     /label="MnlI"
                     /note="Geneious type: restriction site"
     misc_feature    3864..3868
                     /Recognition_pattern="ACGGA(11/9)"
                     /annotation_group="ACGGA"
                     /label="TspGWI"
                     /note="Geneious type: restriction site"
     misc_feature    complement(3867..3870)
                     /Recognition_pattern="CCTC(7/6)"
                     /annotation_group="CCTC"
                     /label="MnlI"
                     /note="Geneious type: restriction site"
     misc_feature    3870..3875
                     /Recognition_pattern="R^GATCY"
                     /annotation_group="RGATCY"
                     /label="XhoII, BstX2I, BstYI, MflI, PsuI"
                     /note="Geneious type: restriction site"
     misc_feature    3870..3874
                     /Recognition_pattern="GGATC(4/5)"
                     /annotation_group="GGATC"
                     /label="AclWI, AlwI, BspPI"
                     /note="Geneious type: restriction site"
     misc_feature    3871..3874
                     /Recognition_pattern="^GATC"
                     /annotation_group="GATC"
                     /label="MboI, BfuCI, Bsp143I, BssMI, BstMBI, DpnII, Kzo9I,
                     NdeII, Sau3AI"
                     /note="Geneious type: restriction site"
     misc_feature    3871..3874
                     /Recognition_pattern="GAT^C"
                     /annotation_group="GATC"
                     /label="BstKTI"
                     /note="Geneious type: restriction site"
     misc_feature    3871..3874
                     /Recognition_pattern="GA^TC"
                     /annotation_group="GATC"
                     /label="DpnI, MalI"
                     /note="Geneious type: restriction site"
     misc_feature    3875..3878
                     /Recognition_pattern="TG^CA"
                     /annotation_group="TGCA"
                     /label="HpyCH4V"
                     /note="Geneious type: restriction site"
     misc_feature    3879..3891
                     /Recognition_pattern="WCGNNNN^NNNCGW"
                     /annotation_group="WCGNNNNNNNCGW"
                     /label="PcsI"
                     /note="Geneious type: restriction site"
     misc_feature    3880..3883
                     /Recognition_pattern="CG^CG"
                     /annotation_group="CGCG"
                     /label="AccII, Bsh1236I, BspFNI, BstFNI, BstUI, MvnI"
                     /note="Geneious type: restriction site"
     misc_feature    3882..3886
                     /Recognition_pattern="CGWCG^"
                     /annotation_group="CGWCG"
                     /label="Hpy99I"
                     /note="Geneious type: restriction site"
     misc_feature    3897..3902
                     /Recognition_pattern="C^CWWGG"
                     /annotation_group="CCWWGG"
                     /label="StyI, BssT1I, Eco130I, EcoT14I, ErhI"
                     /note="Geneious type: restriction site"
     misc_feature    3897..3902
                     /Recognition_pattern="C^CNNGG"
                     /annotation_group="CCNNGG"
                     /label="BsaJI, BseDI, BssECI"
                     /note="Geneious type: restriction site"
     misc_feature    3903..3907
                     /Recognition_pattern="ACGGC(12/14)"
                     /annotation_group="ACGGC"
                     /label="BceAI"
                     /note="Geneious type: restriction site"
     misc_feature    3924..3929
                     /Recognition_pattern="R^AATTY"
                     /annotation_group="RAATTY"
                     /label="ApoI, AcsI, XapI"
                     /note="Geneious type: restriction site"
     misc_feature    3925..3928
                     /Recognition_pattern="^AATT"
                     /annotation_group="AATT"
                     /label="TspEI, Sse9I, TasI, Tsp509I"
                     /note="Geneious type: restriction site"
     misc_feature    3930..3935
                     /Recognition_pattern="GGN^NCC"
                     /annotation_group="GGNNCC"
                     /label="NlaIV, BmiI, BspLI, PspN4I"
                     /note="Geneious type: restriction site"
     misc_feature    3934..3939
                     /Recognition_pattern="C^CRYGG"
                     /annotation_group="CCRYGG"
                     /label="BstDSI, BtgI"
                     /note="Geneious type: restriction site"
     misc_feature    3934..3939
                     /Recognition_pattern="CCGC^GG"
                     /annotation_group="CCGCGG"
                     /label="SacII, Cfr42I, KspI, Sfr303I, SgrBI, SstII"
                     /note="Geneious type: restriction site"
     misc_feature    3934..3939
                     /Recognition_pattern="C^CNNGG"
                     /annotation_group="CCNNGG"
                     /label="BsaJI, BseDI, BssECI"
                     /note="Geneious type: restriction site"
     misc_feature    3934..3939
                     /Recognition_pattern="CMG^CKG"
                     /annotation_group="CMGCKG"
                     /label="MspA1I"
                     /note="Geneious type: restriction site"
     misc_feature    3934..3937
                     /Recognition_pattern="CCGC(-3/-1)"
                     /annotation_group="CCGC"
                     /label="AciI, BspACI, SsiI"
                     /note="Geneious type: restriction site"
     misc_feature    3935..3938
                     /Recognition_pattern="CG^CG"
                     /annotation_group="CGCG"
                     /label="AccII, Bsh1236I, BspFNI, BstFNI, BstUI, MvnI"
                     /note="Geneious type: restriction site"
     misc_feature    3936..3940
                     /Recognition_pattern="GCN^GC"
                     /annotation_group="GCNGC"
                     /label="BlsI"
                     /note="Geneious type: restriction site"
     misc_feature    3936..3940
                     /Recognition_pattern="GC^NGC"
                     /annotation_group="GCNGC"
                     /label="BisI, Fnu4HI, Fsp4HI, GluI, SatI"
                     /note="Geneious type: restriction site"
     misc_feature    3936..3940
                     /Recognition_pattern="GCSG^C"
                     /annotation_group="GCSGC"
                     /label="TauI"
                     /note="Geneious type: restriction site"
     misc_feature    complement(3936..3939)
                     /Recognition_pattern="CCGC(-3/-1)"
                     /annotation_group="CCGC"
                     /label="AciI, BspACI, SsiI"
                     /note="Geneious type: restriction site"
     misc_feature    3938..3943
                     /Recognition_pattern="G^GYRCC"
                     /annotation_group="GGYRCC"
                     /label="AccB1I, BanI, BshNI, BspT107I"
                     /note="Geneious type: restriction site"
     misc_feature    3938..3943
                     /Recognition_pattern="GGN^NCC"
                     /annotation_group="GGNNCC"
                     /label="NlaIV, BmiI, BspLI, PspN4I"
                     /note="Geneious type: restriction site"
     misc_feature    3944..3947
                     /Recognition_pattern="^AATT"
                     /annotation_group="AATT"
                     /label="TspEI, Sse9I, TasI, Tsp509I"
                     /note="Geneious type: restriction site"
     misc_feature    3949..3954
                     /Recognition_pattern="CCCAGC(-5/-1)"
                     /annotation_group="CCCAGC"
                     /label="BseYI"
                     /note="Geneious type: restriction site"
     misc_feature    3949..3954
                     /Recognition_pattern="CCCAGC(-1/-5)"
                     /annotation_group="CCCAGC"
                     /label="GsaI"
                     /note="Geneious type: restriction site"
     misc_feature    3950..3960
                     /Recognition_pattern="CCANNNN^NTGG"
                     /annotation_group="CCANNNNNTGG"
                     /label="PflMI, AccB7I, BasI, Van91I"
                     /note="Geneious type: restriction site"
     misc_feature    3950..3960
                     /Recognition_pattern="CCNNNNN^NNGG"
                     /annotation_group="CCNNNNNNNGG"
                     /label="AfiI, Bsc4I, BseLI, BslI"
                     /note="Geneious type: restriction site"
     misc_feature    3959..3963
                     /Recognition_pattern="GG^NCC"
                     /annotation_group="GGNCC"
                     /label="BmgT120I"
                     /note="Geneious type: restriction site"
     misc_feature    3959..3963
                     /Recognition_pattern="G^GNCC"
                     /annotation_group="GGNCC"
                     /label="AspS9I, Cfr13I, PspPI, Sau96I"
                     /note="Geneious type: restriction site"
     misc_feature    3959..3962
                     /Recognition_pattern="GG^CC"
                     /annotation_group="GGCC"
                     /label="HaeIII, BshFI, BsnI, BsuRI, PhoI"
                     /note="Geneious type: restriction site"
     misc_feature    3969..3972
                     /Recognition_pattern="TG^CA"
                     /annotation_group="TGCA"
                     /label="HpyCH4V"
                     /note="Geneious type: restriction site"
     misc_feature    3980..3984
                     /Recognition_pattern="ACN^GT"
                     /annotation_group="ACNGT"
                     /label="Bst4CI, HpyCH4III, TaaI"
                     /note="Geneious type: restriction site"
     misc_feature    3991..3996
                     /Recognition_pattern="GGN^NCC"
                     /annotation_group="GGNNCC"
                     /label="NlaIV, BmiI, BspLI, PspN4I"
                     /note="Geneious type: restriction site"
     misc_feature    3992..3997
                     /Recognition_pattern="GRGCY^C"
                     /annotation_group="GRGCYC"
                     /label="BanII, Eco24I, EcoT38I, FriOI"
                     /note="Geneious type: restriction site"
     misc_feature    3992..3997
                     /Recognition_pattern="GDGCH^C"
                     /annotation_group="GDGCHC"
                     /label="SduI, Bsp1286I, MhlI"
                     /note="Geneious type: restriction site"
     misc_feature    3995..4000
                     /Recognition_pattern="CCCAGC(-5/-1)"
                     /annotation_group="CCCAGC"
                     /label="BseYI"
                     /note="Geneious type: restriction site"
     misc_feature    3995..4000
                     /Recognition_pattern="CCCAGC(-1/-5)"
                     /annotation_group="CCCAGC"
                     /label="GsaI"
                     /note="Geneious type: restriction site"
     misc_feature    4012..4015
                     /Recognition_pattern="G^TAC"
                     /annotation_group="GTAC"
                     /label="Csp6I, CviQI, RsaNI"
                     /note="Geneious type: restriction site"
     misc_feature    4012..4015
                     /Recognition_pattern="GT^AC"
                     /annotation_group="GTAC"
                     /label="RsaI, AfaI"
                     /note="Geneious type: restriction site"
     misc_feature    4014..4017
                     /Recognition_pattern="ACGT^"
                     /annotation_group="ACGT"
                     /label="TaiI"
                     /note="Geneious type: restriction site"
     misc_feature    4014..4017
                     /Recognition_pattern="A^CGT"
                     /annotation_group="ACGT"
                     /label="MaeII, HpyCH4IV"
                     /note="Geneious type: restriction site"
     misc_feature    4018..4021
                     /Recognition_pattern="CCGC(-3/-1)"
                     /annotation_group="CCGC"
                     /label="AciI, BspACI, SsiI"
                     /note="Geneious type: restriction site"
     misc_feature    4019..4022
                     /Recognition_pattern="CG^CG"
                     /annotation_group="CGCG"
                     /label="AccII, Bsh1236I, BspFNI, BstFNI, BstUI, MvnI"
                     /note="Geneious type: restriction site"
     misc_feature    4021..4025
                     /Recognition_pattern="CGWCG^"
                     /annotation_group="CGWCG"
                     /label="Hpy99I"
                     /note="Geneious type: restriction site"
     misc_feature    4022..4030
                     /Recognition_pattern="GACN^NNGTC"
                     /annotation_group="GACNNNGTC"
                     /label="Tth111I, AspI, PflFI, PsyI"
                     /note="Geneious type: restriction site"
     misc_feature    4023..4027
                     /Recognition_pattern="ACGGA(11/9)"
                     /annotation_group="ACGGA"
                     /label="TspGWI"
                     /note="Geneious type: restriction site"
     misc_feature    4026..4030
                     /Recognition_pattern="G^ANTC"
                     /annotation_group="GANTC"
                     /label="HinfI"
                     /note="Geneious type: restriction site"
     misc_feature    4026..4030
                     /Recognition_pattern="GAGTC(4/5)"
                     /annotation_group="GAGTC"
                     /label="PleI, PpsI"
                     /note="Geneious type: restriction site"
     misc_feature    4026..4030
                     /Recognition_pattern="GAGTC(5/5)"
                     /annotation_group="GAGTC"
                     /label="MlyI, SchI"
                     /note="Geneious type: restriction site"
     misc_feature    4029..4034
                     /Recognition_pattern="TC^NNGA"
                     /annotation_group="TCNNGA"
                     /label="Hpy188III"
                     /note="Geneious type: restriction site"
     misc_feature    4031..4036
                     /Recognition_pattern="CTGAAG(16/14)"
                     /annotation_group="CTGAAG"
                     /label="Eco57I, AcuI"
                     /note="Geneious type: restriction site"
     misc_feature    4031..4036
                     /Recognition_pattern="CTGRAG(16/14)"
                     /annotation_group="CTGRAG"
                     /label="Eco57MI"
                     /note="Geneious type: restriction site"
     misc_feature    complement(4033..4037)
                     /Recognition_pattern="CCTTC(6/5)"
                     /annotation_group="CCTTC"
                     /label="HpyAV"
                     /note="Geneious type: restriction site"
     misc_feature    complement(4037..4047)
                     /Recognition_pattern="(9/12)ACNNNNNCTCC(10/7)"
                     /annotation_group="ACNNNNNCTCC"
                     /label="BsaXI"
                     /note="Geneious type: restriction site"
     misc_feature    complement(4038..4048)
                     /Recognition_pattern="(8/13)GAYNNNNNVTC(13/8)"
                     /annotation_group="GAYNNNNNVTC"
                     /label="Hin4I"
                     /note="Geneious type: restriction site"
     misc_feature    complement(4038..4043)
                     /Recognition_pattern="CGTCTC(1/5)"
                     /annotation_group="CGTCTC"
                     /label="Esp3I, BsmBI"
                     /note="Geneious type: restriction site"
     misc_feature    complement(4038..4042)
                     /Recognition_pattern="GTCTC(1/5)"
                     /annotation_group="GTCTC"
                     /label="BsmAI, Alw26I, BstMAI"
                     /note="Geneious type: restriction site"
     misc_feature    4040..4048
                     /Recognition_pattern="GACN^NNGTC"
                     /annotation_group="GACNNNGTC"
                     /label="Tth111I, AspI, PflFI, PsyI"
                     /note="Geneious type: restriction site"
     misc_feature    complement(4040..4045)
                     /Recognition_pattern="CACGTC(-3/-3)"
                     /annotation_group="CACGTC"
                     /label="BtrI, AjiI, BmgBI"
                     /note="Geneious type: restriction site"
     misc_feature    4041..4044
                     /Recognition_pattern="ACGT^"
                     /annotation_group="ACGT"
                     /label="TaiI"
                     /note="Geneious type: restriction site"
     misc_feature    4041..4044
                     /Recognition_pattern="A^CGT"
                     /annotation_group="ACGT"
                     /label="MaeII, HpyCH4IV"
                     /note="Geneious type: restriction site"
     misc_feature    4048..4051
                     /Recognition_pattern="CATG^"
                     /annotation_group="CATG"
                     /label="NlaIII, FaeI, Hin1II, Hsp92II"
                     /note="Geneious type: restriction site"
     misc_feature    4048..4051
                     /Recognition_pattern="C^ATG"
                     /annotation_group="CATG"
                     /label="CviAII"
                     /note="Geneious type: restriction site"
     misc_feature    4048..4051
                     /Recognition_pattern="^CATG"
                     /annotation_group="CATG"
                     /label="FatI"
                     /note="Geneious type: restriction site"
     misc_feature    4051..4056
                     /Recognition_pattern="RGCGC^Y"
                     /annotation_group="RGCGCY"
                     /label="HaeII, BfoI, BstH2I"
                     /note="Geneious type: restriction site"
     misc_feature    4052..4055
                     /Recognition_pattern="GC^GC"
                     /annotation_group="GCGC"
                     /label="GlaI"
                     /note="Geneious type: restriction site"
     misc_feature    4052..4055
                     /Recognition_pattern="G^CGC"
                     /annotation_group="GCGC"
                     /label="Hin6I, HinP1I, HspAI"
                     /note="Geneious type: restriction site"
     misc_feature    4052..4055
                     /Recognition_pattern="GCG^C"
                     /annotation_group="GCGC"
                     /label="HhaI, AspLEI, BstHHI, CfoI"
                     /note="Geneious type: restriction site"
     misc_feature    complement(4057..4061)
                     /Recognition_pattern="ATGAA(11/9)"
                     /annotation_group="ATGAA"
                     /label="TspDTI"
                     /note="Geneious type: restriction site"
     misc_feature    complement(4064..4068)
                     /Recognition_pattern="CCTTC(6/5)"
                     /annotation_group="CCTTC"
                     /label="HpyAV"
                     /note="Geneious type: restriction site"
     misc_feature    4071..4076
                     /Recognition_pattern="GCN^NGC"
                     /annotation_group="GCNNGC"
                     /label="Cac8I, BstC8I"
                     /note="Geneious type: restriction site"
     misc_feature    complement(4071..4075)
                     /Recognition_pattern="CCCGC(4/6)"
                     /annotation_group="CCCGC"
                     /label="FauI, SmuI"
                     /note="Geneious type: restriction site"
     misc_feature    complement(4071..4074)
                     /Recognition_pattern="CCGC(-3/-1)"
                     /annotation_group="CCGC"
                     /label="AciI, BspACI, SsiI"
                     /note="Geneious type: restriction site"
     misc_feature    4073..4078
                     /Recognition_pattern="GKGCM^C"
                     /annotation_group="GKGCMC"
                     /label="BseSI, BaeGI, BstSLI"
                     /note="Geneious type: restriction site"
     misc_feature    4073..4078
                     /Recognition_pattern="GDGCH^C"
                     /annotation_group="GDGCHC"
                     /label="SduI, Bsp1286I, MhlI"
                     /note="Geneious type: restriction site"
     misc_feature    4078..4083
                     /Recognition_pattern="C^TRYAG"
                     /annotation_group="CTRYAG"
                     /label="BfmI, BstSFI, SfcI"
                     /note="Geneious type: restriction site"
     misc_feature    complement(4083..4087)
                     /Recognition_pattern="GCATC(5/9)"
                     /annotation_group="GCATC"
                     /label="SfaNI, BmsI, LweI"
                     /note="Geneious type: restriction site"
     misc_feature    4091..4095
                     /Recognition_pattern="TTS^AA"
                     /annotation_group="TTSAA"
                     /label="AgsI"
                     /note="Geneious type: restriction site"
     misc_feature    4092..4097
                     /Recognition_pattern="TC^NNGA"
                     /annotation_group="TCNNGA"
                     /label="Hpy188III"
                     /note="Geneious type: restriction site"
     misc_feature    4120..4124
                     /Recognition_pattern="GG^NCC"
                     /annotation_group="GGNCC"
                     /label="BmgT120I"
                     /note="Geneious type: restriction site"
     misc_feature    4120..4124
                     /Recognition_pattern="G^GNCC"
                     /annotation_group="GGNCC"
                     /label="AspS9I, Cfr13I, PspPI, Sau96I"
                     /note="Geneious type: restriction site"
     misc_feature    4120..4124
                     /Recognition_pattern="G^GWCC"
                     /annotation_group="GGWCC"
                     /label="AvaII, Bme18I, Eco47I, SinI, VpaK11BI"
                     /note="Geneious type: restriction site"
     misc_feature    4122..4127
                     /Recognition_pattern="TCCRAC(20/18)"
                     /annotation_group="TCCRAC"
                     /label="MmeI"
                     /note="Geneious type: restriction site"
     misc_feature    4123..4133
                     /Recognition_pattern="CCNNNNN^NNGG"
                     /annotation_group="CCNNNNNNNGG"
                     /label="AfiI, Bsc4I, BseLI, BslI"
                     /note="Geneious type: restriction site"
     misc_feature    4130..4133
                     /Recognition_pattern="C^CGG"
                     /annotation_group="CCGG"
                     /label="HpaII, BsiSI, HapII, MspI"
                     /note="Geneious type: restriction site"
     misc_feature    4133..4145
                     /Recognition_pattern="(8/13)GACNNNNNNTTYG(11/6)"
                     /annotation_group="GACNNNNNNTTYG"
                     /label="ArsI"
                     /note="Geneious type: restriction site"
     misc_feature    4144..4148
                     /Recognition_pattern="CGWCG^"
                     /annotation_group="CGWCG"
                     /label="Hpy99I"
                     /note="Geneious type: restriction site"
     misc_feature    4145..4150
                     /Recognition_pattern="GTY^RAC"
                     /annotation_group="GTYRAC"
                     /label="HindII, HincII"
                     /note="Geneious type: restriction site"
     misc_feature    4145..4150
                     /Recognition_pattern="G^TCGAC"
                     /annotation_group="GTCGAC"
                     /label="SalI"
                     /note="Geneious type: restriction site"
     misc_feature    4145..4150
                     /Recognition_pattern="GT^MKAC"
                     /annotation_group="GTMKAC"
                     /label="AccI, FblI, XmiI"
                     /note="Geneious type: restriction site"
     misc_feature    4145..4150
                     /Recognition_pattern="GTN^NAC"
                     /annotation_group="GTNNAC"
                     /label="Hpy166II, Hpy8I"
                     /note="Geneious type: restriction site"
     misc_feature    4146..4149
                     /Recognition_pattern="T^CGA"
                     /annotation_group="TCGA"
                     /label="TaqI"
                     /note="Geneious type: restriction site"
     misc_feature    4158..4163
                     /Recognition_pattern="TC^NNGA"
                     /annotation_group="TCNNGA"
                     /label="Hpy188III"
                     /note="Geneious type: restriction site"
     misc_feature    4158..4161
                     /Recognition_pattern="T^CGA"
                     /annotation_group="TCGA"
                     /label="TaqI"
                     /note="Geneious type: restriction site"
     misc_feature    4162..4165
                     /Recognition_pattern="^GATC"
                     /annotation_group="GATC"
                     /label="MboI, BfuCI, Bsp143I, BssMI, BstMBI, DpnII, Kzo9I,
                     NdeII, Sau3AI"
                     /note="Geneious type: restriction site"
     misc_feature    4162..4165
                     /Recognition_pattern="GAT^C"
                     /annotation_group="GATC"
                     /label="BstKTI"
                     /note="Geneious type: restriction site"
     misc_feature    4162..4165
                     /Recognition_pattern="GA^TC"
                     /annotation_group="GATC"
                     /label="DpnI, MalI"
                     /note="Geneious type: restriction site"
     misc_feature    4164..4169
                     /Recognition_pattern="TC^NNGA"
                     /annotation_group="TCNNGA"
                     /label="Hpy188III"
                     /note="Geneious type: restriction site"
     misc_feature    4183..4188
                     /Recognition_pattern="C^TRYAG"
                     /annotation_group="CTRYAG"
                     /label="BfmI, BstSFI, SfcI"
                     /note="Geneious type: restriction site"
     misc_feature    4191..4194
                     /Recognition_pattern="ACGT^"
                     /annotation_group="ACGT"
                     /label="TaiI"
                     /note="Geneious type: restriction site"
     misc_feature    4191..4194
                     /Recognition_pattern="A^CGT"
                     /annotation_group="ACGT"
                     /label="MaeII, HpyCH4IV"
                     /note="Geneious type: restriction site"
     misc_feature    4195..4199
                     /Recognition_pattern="G^AWTC"
                     /annotation_group="GAWTC"
                     /label="TfiI, PfeI"
                     /note="Geneious type: restriction site"
     misc_feature    4195..4199
                     /Recognition_pattern="G^ANTC"
                     /annotation_group="GANTC"
                     /label="HinfI"
                     /note="Geneious type: restriction site"
     misc_feature    4202..4211
                     /Recognition_pattern="CAYNN^NNRTG"
                     /annotation_group="CAYNNNNRTG"
                     /label="MslI, RseI, SmiMI"
                     /note="Geneious type: restriction site"
     misc_feature    4202..4207
                     /Recognition_pattern="CACGAG(-5/-1)"
                     /annotation_group="CACGAG"
                     /label="BauI, BssSI, Bst2BI"
                     /note="Geneious type: restriction site"
     misc_feature    4203..4215
                     /Recognition_pattern="WCGNNNN^NNNCGW"
                     /annotation_group="WCGNNNNNNNCGW"
                     /label="PcsI"
                     /note="Geneious type: restriction site"
     misc_feature    4207..4212
                     /Recognition_pattern="GCATG^C"
                     /annotation_group="GCATGC"
                     /label="SphI, BbuI, PaeI"
                     /note="Geneious type: restriction site"
     misc_feature    4207..4212
                     /Recognition_pattern="GCN^NGC"
                     /annotation_group="GCNNGC"
                     /label="Cac8I, BstC8I"
                     /note="Geneious type: restriction site"
     misc_feature    4207..4212
                     /Recognition_pattern="RCATG^Y"
                     /annotation_group="RCATGY"
                     /label="NspI, BstNSI, XceI"
                     /note="Geneious type: restriction site"
     misc_feature    4208..4211
                     /Recognition_pattern="CATG^"
                     /annotation_group="CATG"
                     /label="NlaIII, FaeI, Hin1II, Hsp92II"
                     /note="Geneious type: restriction site"
     misc_feature    4208..4211
                     /Recognition_pattern="C^ATG"
                     /annotation_group="CATG"
                     /label="CviAII"
                     /note="Geneious type: restriction site"
     misc_feature    4208..4211
                     /Recognition_pattern="^CATG"
                     /annotation_group="CATG"
                     /label="FatI"
                     /note="Geneious type: restriction site"
     misc_feature    4211..4216
                     /Recognition_pattern="GCCGAG(21/19)"
                     /annotation_group="GCCGAG"
                     /label="NmeAIII"
                     /note="Geneious type: restriction site"
     misc_feature    4212..4217
                     /Recognition_pattern="C^CNNGG"
                     /annotation_group="CCNNGG"
                     /label="BsaJI, BseDI, BssECI"
                     /note="Geneious type: restriction site"
     misc_feature    complement(4214..4217)
                     /Recognition_pattern="CCTC(7/6)"
                     /annotation_group="CCTC"
                     /label="MnlI"
                     /note="Geneious type: restriction site"
     misc_feature    4216..4220
                     /Recognition_pattern="GG^NCC"
                     /annotation_group="GGNCC"
                     /label="BmgT120I"
                     /note="Geneious type: restriction site"
     misc_feature    4216..4220
                     /Recognition_pattern="G^GNCC"
                     /annotation_group="GGNCC"
                     /label="AspS9I, Cfr13I, PspPI, Sau96I"
                     /note="Geneious type: restriction site"
     misc_feature    4216..4219
                     /Recognition_pattern="GG^CC"
                     /annotation_group="GGCC"
                     /label="HaeIII, BshFI, BsnI, BsuRI, PhoI"
                     /note="Geneious type: restriction site"
     misc_feature    4224..4229
                     /Recognition_pattern="GCN^NGC"
                     /annotation_group="GCNNGC"
                     /label="Cac8I, BstC8I"
                     /note="Geneious type: restriction site"
     misc_feature    4227..4230
                     /Recognition_pattern="AG^CT"
                     /annotation_group="AGCT"
                     /label="AluI, AluBI"
                     /note="Geneious type: restriction site"
     misc_feature    4228..4238
                     /Recognition_pattern="GCNNNNN^NNGC"
                     /annotation_group="GCNNNNNNNGC"
                     /label="MwoI, BstMWI, HpyF10VI"
                     /note="Geneious type: restriction site"
     misc_feature    4228..4232
                     /Recognition_pattern="GCN^GC"
                     /annotation_group="GCNGC"
                     /label="BlsI"
                     /note="Geneious type: restriction site"
     misc_feature    4228..4232
                     /Recognition_pattern="GC^NGC"
                     /annotation_group="GCNGC"
                     /label="BisI, Fnu4HI, Fsp4HI, GluI, SatI"
                     /note="Geneious type: restriction site"
     misc_feature    4228..4232
                     /Recognition_pattern="G^CWGC"
                     /annotation_group="GCWGC"
                     /label="TseI, ApeKI"
                     /note="Geneious type: restriction site"
     misc_feature    complement(4228..4232)
                     /Recognition_pattern="GCAGC(8/12)"
                     /annotation_group="GCAGC"
                     /label="BbvI, BseXI, BstV1I, Lsp1109I"
                     /note="Geneious type: restriction site"
     misc_feature    4232..4237
                     /Recognition_pattern="C^CNNGG"
                     /annotation_group="CCNNGG"
                     /label="BsaJI, BseDI, BssECI"
                     /note="Geneious type: restriction site"
     misc_feature    4233..4237
                     /Recognition_pattern="^CCWGG"
                     /annotation_group="CCWGG"
                     /label="EcoRII, AjnI, Psp6I, PspGI"
                     /note="Geneious type: restriction site"
     misc_feature    4233..4237
                     /Recognition_pattern="CC^WGG"
                     /annotation_group="CCWGG"
                     /label="BseBI, Bst2UI, BstNI, BstOI, MvaI"
                     /note="Geneious type: restriction site"
     misc_feature    4233..4237
                     /Recognition_pattern="^CCNGG"
                     /annotation_group="CCNGG"
                     /label="BssKI, BstSCI, StyD4I"
                     /note="Geneious type: restriction site"
     misc_feature    4233..4237
                     /Recognition_pattern="CC^NGG"
                     /annotation_group="CCNGG"
                     /label="ScrFI, Bme1390I, BmrFI, MspR9I"
                     /note="Geneious type: restriction site"
     misc_feature    4237..4242
                     /Recognition_pattern="GCN^NGC"
                     /annotation_group="GCNNGC"
                     /label="Cac8I, BstC8I"
                     /note="Geneious type: restriction site"
     misc_feature    4240..4243
                     /Recognition_pattern="GG^CC"
                     /annotation_group="GGCC"
                     /label="HaeIII, BshFI, BsnI, BsuRI, PhoI"
                     /note="Geneious type: restriction site"
     primer          complement(4241..4261)
                     /created_by="User"
                     /modified_by="User"
                     /label="532-R-BamHI-oldDrn"
     primer          4242..4292
                     /created_by="User"
                     /label="P689-F-Dronpa-5'-CDK5"
     misc_feature    4242..4247
                     /Recognition_pattern="C^CWWGG"
                     /annotation_group="CCWWGG"
                     /label="StyI, BssT1I, Eco130I, EcoT14I, ErhI"
                     /note="Geneious type: restriction site"
     misc_feature    4242..4247
                     /Recognition_pattern="C^CNNGG"
                     /annotation_group="CCNNGG"
                     /label="BsaJI, BseDI, BssECI"
                     /note="Geneious type: restriction site"
     misc_feature    4245..4251
                     /Recognition_pattern="RG^GNCCY"
                     /annotation_group="RGGNCCY"
                     /label="DraII, EcoO109I"
                     /note="Geneious type: restriction site"
     misc_feature    4246..4250
                     /Recognition_pattern="GG^NCC"
                     /annotation_group="GGNCC"
                     /label="BmgT120I"
                     /note="Geneious type: restriction site"
     misc_feature    4246..4250
                     /Recognition_pattern="G^GNCC"
                     /annotation_group="GGNCC"
                     /label="AspS9I, Cfr13I, PspPI, Sau96I"
                     /note="Geneious type: restriction site"
     misc_feature    4247..4250
                     /Recognition_pattern="GG^CC"
                     /annotation_group="GGCC"
                     /label="HaeIII, BshFI, BsnI, BsuRI, PhoI"
                     /note="Geneious type: restriction site"
     misc_feature    4250..4255
                     /Recognition_pattern="C^TTAAG"
                     /annotation_group="CTTAAG"
                     /label="AflII, BfrI, BspTI, Bst98I, BstAFI, MspCI, Vha464I"
                     /note="Geneious type: restriction site"
     misc_feature    4250..4255
                     /Recognition_pattern="C^TYRAG"
                     /annotation_group="CTYRAG"
                     /label="SmlI, SmoI"
                     /note="Geneious type: restriction site"
     misc_feature    4251..4254
                     /Recognition_pattern="T^TAA"
                     /annotation_group="TTAA"
                     /label="MseI, SaqAI, Tru1I, Tru9I"
                     /note="Geneious type: restriction site"
     misc_feature    4256..4261
                     /Recognition_pattern="R^GATCY"
                     /annotation_group="RGATCY"
                     /label="XhoII, BstX2I, BstYI, MflI, PsuI"
                     /note="Geneious type: restriction site"
     misc_feature    4256..4261
                     /Recognition_pattern="GGN^NCC"
                     /annotation_group="GGNNCC"
                     /label="NlaIV, BmiI, BspLI, PspN4I"
                     /note="Geneious type: restriction site"
     misc_feature    4256..4261
                     /Recognition_pattern="G^GATCC"
                     /annotation_group="GGATCC"
                     /label="BamHI"
                     /note="Geneious type: restriction site"
     misc_feature    4256..4260
                     /Recognition_pattern="GGATC(4/5)"
                     /annotation_group="GGATC"
                     /label="AclWI, AlwI, BspPI"
                     /note="Geneious type: restriction site"
     misc_feature    complement(4257..4261)
                     /Recognition_pattern="GGATC(4/5)"
                     /annotation_group="GGATC"
                     /label="AclWI, AlwI, BspPI"
                     /note="Geneious type: restriction site"
     misc_feature    4257..4260
                     /Recognition_pattern="^GATC"
                     /annotation_group="GATC"
                     /label="MboI, BfuCI, Bsp143I, BssMI, BstMBI, DpnII, Kzo9I,
                     NdeII, Sau3AI"
                     /note="Geneious type: restriction site"
     misc_feature    4257..4260
                     /Recognition_pattern="GAT^C"
                     /annotation_group="GATC"
                     /label="BstKTI"
                     /note="Geneious type: restriction site"
     misc_feature    4257..4260
                     /Recognition_pattern="GA^TC"
                     /annotation_group="GATC"
                     /label="DpnI, MalI"
                     /note="Geneious type: restriction site"
     misc_feature    4259..4264
                     /Recognition_pattern="T^CCGGA"
                     /annotation_group="TCCGGA"
                     /label="AccIII, Aor13HI, BseAI, Bsp13I, BspEI, Kpn2I, MroI"
                     /note="Geneious type: restriction site"
     misc_feature    4259..4264
                     /Recognition_pattern="TC^NNGA"
                     /annotation_group="TCNNGA"
                     /label="Hpy188III"
                     /note="Geneious type: restriction site"
     misc_feature    4259..4264
                     /Recognition_pattern="W^CCGGW"
                     /annotation_group="WCCGGW"
                     /label="BsaWI"
                     /note="Geneious type: restriction site"
     misc_feature    4260..4263
                     /Recognition_pattern="C^CGG"
                     /annotation_group="CCGG"
                     /label="HpaII, BsiSI, HapII, MspI"
                     /note="Geneious type: restriction site"
     misc_feature    4262..4264
                     /Original_Bases
                     /label
                     /note="Geneious type: Editing History Insertion"
     cds             4265..4876
                     /created_by="User"
                     /label="CDK5 1-205"
     misc_feature    4279..4283
                     /Recognition_pattern="ACTGG(1/-1)"
                     /annotation_group="ACTGG"
                     /label="BsrI, Bse1I, BseNI, BsrSI"
                     /note="Geneious type: restriction site"
     misc_feature    complement(4295..4299)
                     /Recognition_pattern="CCTTC(6/5)"
                     /annotation_group="CCTTC"
                     /label="HpyAV"
                     /note="Geneious type: restriction site"
     misc_feature    4298..4303
                     /Recognition_pattern="G^GYRCC"
                     /annotation_group="GGYRCC"
                     /label="AccB1I, BanI, BshNI, BspT107I"
                     /note="Geneious type: restriction site"
     misc_feature    4298..4303
                     /Recognition_pattern="GGN^NCC"
                     /annotation_group="GGNNCC"
                     /label="NlaIV, BmiI, BspLI, PspN4I"
                     /note="Geneious type: restriction site"
     misc_feature    4305..4309
                     /Recognition_pattern="ACGGA(11/9)"
                     /annotation_group="ACGGA"
                     /label="TspGWI"
                     /note="Geneious type: restriction site"
     misc_feature    4310..4314
                     /Recognition_pattern="ACN^GT"
                     /annotation_group="ACNGT"
                     /label="Bst4CI, HpyCH4III, TaaI"
                     /note="Geneious type: restriction site"
     misc_feature    4316..4320
                     /Recognition_pattern="TTS^AA"
                     /annotation_group="TTSAA"
                     /label="AgsI"
                     /note="Geneious type: restriction site"
     misc_feature    4321..4324
                     /Recognition_pattern="GG^CC"
                     /annotation_group="GGCC"
                     /label="HaeIII, BshFI, BsnI, BsuRI, PhoI"
                     /note="Geneious type: restriction site"
     misc_feature    4323..4333
                     /Recognition_pattern="CCNNNNN^NNGG"
                     /annotation_group="CCNNNNNNNGG"
                     /label="AfiI, Bsc4I, BseLI, BslI"
                     /note="Geneious type: restriction site"
     misc_feature    4330..4334
                     /Recognition_pattern="^CCNGG"
                     /annotation_group="CCNGG"
                     /label="BssKI, BstSCI, StyD4I"
                     /note="Geneious type: restriction site"
     misc_feature    4330..4334
                     /Recognition_pattern="CC^NGG"
                     /annotation_group="CCNGG"
                     /label="ScrFI, Bme1390I, BmrFI, MspR9I"
                     /note="Geneious type: restriction site"
     misc_feature    4330..4334
                     /Recognition_pattern="CC^SGG"
                     /annotation_group="CCSGG"
                     /label="AsuC2I, BcnI, BpuMI, NciI"
                     /note="Geneious type: restriction site"
     misc_feature    4330..4333
                     /Recognition_pattern="C^CGG"
                     /annotation_group="CCGG"
                     /label="HpaII, BsiSI, HapII, MspI"
                     /note="Geneious type: restriction site"
     misc_feature    complement(4334..4338)
                     /Recognition_pattern="GTCTC(1/5)"
                     /annotation_group="GTCTC"
                     /label="BsmAI, Alw26I, BstMAI"
                     /note="Geneious type: restriction site"
     misc_feature    4336..4340
                     /Recognition_pattern="G^ANTC"
                     /annotation_group="GANTC"
                     /label="HinfI"
                     /note="Geneious type: restriction site"
     misc_feature    complement(4336..4340)
                     /Recognition_pattern="GAGTC(4/5)"
                     /annotation_group="GAGTC"
                     /label="PleI, PpsI"
                     /note="Geneious type: restriction site"
     misc_feature    complement(4336..4340)
                     /Recognition_pattern="GAGTC(5/5)"
                     /annotation_group="GAGTC"
                     /label="MlyI, SchI"
                     /note="Geneious type: restriction site"
     misc_feature    4339..4344
                     /Recognition_pattern="T^CATGA"
                     /annotation_group="TCATGA"
                     /label="BspHI, CciI, PagI, RcaI"
                     /note="Geneious type: restriction site"
     misc_feature    4339..4344
                     /Recognition_pattern="TC^NNGA"
                     /annotation_group="TCNNGA"
                     /label="Hpy188III"
                     /note="Geneious type: restriction site"
     misc_feature    4340..4343
                     /Recognition_pattern="CATG^"
                     /annotation_group="CATG"
                     /label="NlaIII, FaeI, Hin1II, Hsp92II"
                     /note="Geneious type: restriction site"
     misc_feature    4340..4343
                     /Recognition_pattern="C^ATG"
                     /annotation_group="CATG"
                     /label="CviAII"
                     /note="Geneious type: restriction site"
     misc_feature    4340..4343
                     /Recognition_pattern="^CATG"
                     /annotation_group="CATG"
                     /label="FatI"
                     /note="Geneious type: restriction site"
     misc_feature    4345..4355
                     /Recognition_pattern="(8/13)GAYNNNNNVTC(13/8)"
                     /annotation_group="GAYNNNNNVTC"
                     /label="Hin4I"
                     /note="Geneious type: restriction site"
     misc_feature    4345..4348
                     /Recognition_pattern="^GATC"
                     /annotation_group="GATC"
                     /label="MboI, BfuCI, Bsp143I, BssMI, BstMBI, DpnII, Kzo9I,
                     NdeII, Sau3AI"
                     /note="Geneious type: restriction site"
     misc_feature    4345..4348
                     /Recognition_pattern="GAT^C"
                     /annotation_group="GATC"
                     /label="BstKTI"
                     /note="Geneious type: restriction site"
     misc_feature    4345..4348
                     /Recognition_pattern="GA^TC"
                     /annotation_group="GATC"
                     /label="DpnI, MalI"
                     /note="Geneious type: restriction site"
     misc_feature    4354..4358
                     /Recognition_pattern="TCN^GA"
                     /annotation_group="TCNGA"
                     /label="Hpy188I"
                     /note="Geneious type: restriction site"
     misc_feature    4363..4367
                     /Recognition_pattern="GGTGA(8/7)"
                     /annotation_group="GGTGA"
                     /label="HphI, AsuHPI"
                     /note="Geneious type: restriction site"
     misc_feature    complement(4366..4369)
                     /Recognition_pattern="CCTC(7/6)"
                     /annotation_group="CCTC"
                     /label="MnlI"
                     /note="Geneious type: restriction site"
     misc_feature    4372..4376
                     /Recognition_pattern="GGATG(2/0)"
                     /annotation_group="GGATG"
                     /label="BseGI, BstF5I, BtsCI"
                     /note="Geneious type: restriction site"
     misc_feature    4372..4376
                     /Recognition_pattern="GGATG(9/13)"
                     /annotation_group="GGATG"
                     /label="FokI"
                     /note="Geneious type: restriction site"
     misc_feature    complement(4385..4388)
                     /Recognition_pattern="CCTC(7/6)"
                     /annotation_group="CCTC"
                     /label="MnlI"
                     /note="Geneious type: restriction site"
     misc_feature    4393..4398
                     /Recognition_pattern="GCCGAG(21/19)"
                     /annotation_group="GCCGAG"
                     /label="NmeAIII"
                     /note="Geneious type: restriction site"
     misc_feature    complement(4400..4405)
                     /Recognition_pattern="GGCGGA(11/9)"
                     /annotation_group="GGCGGA"
                     /label="EciI"
                     /note="Geneious type: restriction site"
     misc_feature    4401..4411
                     /Recognition_pattern="CCNNNNN^NNGG"
                     /annotation_group="CCNNNNNNNGG"
                     /label="AfiI, Bsc4I, BseLI, BslI"
                     /note="Geneious type: restriction site"
     misc_feature    4401..4404
                     /Recognition_pattern="CCGC(-3/-1)"
                     /annotation_group="CCGC"
                     /label="AciI, BspACI, SsiI"
                     /note="Geneious type: restriction site"
     misc_feature    4405..4408
                     /Recognition_pattern="CCTC(7/6)"
                     /annotation_group="CCTC"
                     /label="MnlI"
                     /note="Geneious type: restriction site"
     misc_feature    4407..4413
                     /Recognition_pattern="T^CCNGGA"
                     /annotation_group="TCCNGGA"
                     /label="PfoI"
                     /note="Geneious type: restriction site"
     misc_feature    4408..4412
                     /Recognition_pattern="^CCNGG"
                     /annotation_group="CCNGG"
                     /label="BssKI, BstSCI, StyD4I"
                     /note="Geneious type: restriction site"
     misc_feature    4408..4412
                     /Recognition_pattern="CC^NGG"
                     /annotation_group="CCNGG"
                     /label="ScrFI, Bme1390I, BmrFI, MspR9I"
                     /note="Geneious type: restriction site"
     misc_feature    4408..4412
                     /Recognition_pattern="CC^SGG"
                     /annotation_group="CCSGG"
                     /label="AsuC2I, BcnI, BpuMI, NciI"
                     /note="Geneious type: restriction site"
     misc_feature    4408..4411
                     /Recognition_pattern="C^CGG"
                     /annotation_group="CCGG"
                     /label="HpaII, BsiSI, HapII, MspI"
                     /note="Geneious type: restriction site"
     misc_feature    4413..4418
                     /Recognition_pattern="R^GATCY"
                     /annotation_group="RGATCY"
                     /label="XhoII, BstX2I, BstYI, MflI, PsuI"
                     /note="Geneious type: restriction site"
     misc_feature    4413..4418
                     /Recognition_pattern="A^GATCT"
                     /annotation_group="AGATCT"
                     /label="BglII"
                     /note="Geneious type: restriction site"
     misc_feature    4414..4417
                     /Recognition_pattern="^GATC"
                     /annotation_group="GATC"
                     /label="MboI, BfuCI, Bsp143I, BssMI, BstMBI, DpnII, Kzo9I,
                     NdeII, Sau3AI"
                     /note="Geneious type: restriction site"
     misc_feature    4414..4417
                     /Recognition_pattern="GAT^C"
                     /annotation_group="GATC"
                     /label="BstKTI"
                     /note="Geneious type: restriction site"
     misc_feature    4414..4417
                     /Recognition_pattern="GA^TC"
                     /annotation_group="GATC"
                     /label="DpnI, MalI"
                     /note="Geneious type: restriction site"
     misc_feature    4420..4430
                     /Recognition_pattern="CCTNN^NNNAGG"
                     /annotation_group="CCTNNNNNAGG"
                     /label="EcoNI, BstENI, XagI"
                     /note="Geneious type: restriction site"
     misc_feature    4420..4430
                     /Recognition_pattern="CCNNNNN^NNGG"
                     /annotation_group="CCNNNNNNNGG"
                     /label="AfiI, Bsc4I, BseLI, BslI"
                     /note="Geneious type: restriction site"
     misc_feature    complement(4424..4429)
                     /Recognition_pattern="CTTGAG(16/14)"
                     /annotation_group="CTTGAG"
                     /label="BpuEI"
                     /note="Geneious type: restriction site"
     misc_feature    4424..4429
                     /Recognition_pattern="C^TYRAG"
                     /annotation_group="CTYRAG"
                     /label="SmlI, SmoI"
                     /note="Geneious type: restriction site"
     misc_feature    4431..4434
                     /Recognition_pattern="AG^CT"
                     /annotation_group="AGCT"
                     /label="AluI, AluBI"
                     /note="Geneious type: restriction site"
     misc_feature    4433..4438
                     /Recognition_pattern="CTGAAG(16/14)"
                     /annotation_group="CTGAAG"
                     /label="Eco57I, AcuI"
                     /note="Geneious type: restriction site"
     misc_feature    4433..4438
                     /Recognition_pattern="CTGRAG(16/14)"
                     /annotation_group="CTGRAG"
                     /label="Eco57MI"
                     /note="Geneious type: restriction site"
     misc_feature    complement(4458..4462)
                     /Recognition_pattern="ATGAA(11/9)"
                     /annotation_group="ATGAA"
                     /label="TspDTI"
                     /note="Geneious type: restriction site"
     misc_feature    4459..4464
                     /Recognition_pattern="T^CATGA"
                     /annotation_group="TCATGA"
                     /label="BspHI, CciI, PagI, RcaI"
                     /note="Geneious type: restriction site"
     misc_feature    4459..4464
                     /Recognition_pattern="TC^NNGA"
                     /annotation_group="TCNNGA"
                     /label="Hpy188III"
                     /note="Geneious type: restriction site"
     misc_feature    4460..4463
                     /Recognition_pattern="CATG^"
                     /annotation_group="CATG"
                     /label="NlaIII, FaeI, Hin1II, Hsp92II"
                     /note="Geneious type: restriction site"
     misc_feature    4460..4463
                     /Recognition_pattern="C^ATG"
                     /annotation_group="CATG"
                     /label="CviAII"
                     /note="Geneious type: restriction site"
     misc_feature    4460..4463
                     /Recognition_pattern="^CATG"
                     /annotation_group="CATG"
                     /label="FatI"
                     /note="Geneious type: restriction site"
     misc_feature    4463..4468
                     /Recognition_pattern="GAC^GTC"
                     /annotation_group="GACGTC"
                     /label="ZraI"
                     /note="Geneious type: restriction site"
     misc_feature    4463..4468
                     /Recognition_pattern="GACGT^C"
                     /annotation_group="GACGTC"
                     /label="AatII"
                     /note="Geneious type: restriction site"
     misc_feature    4463..4468
                     /Recognition_pattern="GR^CGYC"
                     /annotation_group="GRCGYC"
                     /label="AcyI, BsaHI, BssNI, BstACI, Hin1I, Hsp92I"
                     /note="Geneious type: restriction site"
     misc_feature    4464..4467
                     /Recognition_pattern="ACGT^"
                     /annotation_group="ACGT"
                     /label="TaiI"
                     /note="Geneious type: restriction site"
     misc_feature    4464..4467
                     /Recognition_pattern="A^CGT"
                     /annotation_group="ACGT"
                     /label="MaeII, HpyCH4IV"
                     /note="Geneious type: restriction site"
     misc_feature    complement(4469..4474)
                     /Recognition_pattern="GTGCAG(16/14)"
                     /annotation_group="GTGCAG"
                     /label="BsgI"
                     /note="Geneious type: restriction site"
     misc_feature    4470..4473
                     /Recognition_pattern="TG^CA"
                     /annotation_group="TGCA"
                     /label="HpyCH4V"
                     /note="Geneious type: restriction site"
     misc_feature    4483..4496
                     /Recognition_pattern="(7/12)GAANNNNNNNTTGG(11/6)"
                     /annotation_group="GAANNNNNNNTTGG"
                     /label="AjuI"
                     /note="Geneious type: restriction site"
     misc_feature    4485..4488
                     /Recognition_pattern="AG^CT"
                     /annotation_group="AGCT"
                     /label="AluI, AluBI"
                     /note="Geneious type: restriction site"
     misc_feature    4500..4504
                     /Recognition_pattern="TTS^AA"
                     /annotation_group="TTSAA"
                     /label="AgsI"
                     /note="Geneious type: restriction site"
     misc_feature    4502..4507
                     /Recognition_pattern="G^AATTC"
                     /annotation_group="GAATTC"
                     /label="EcoRI"
                     /note="Geneious type: restriction site"
     misc_feature    4502..4507
                     /Recognition_pattern="R^AATTY"
                     /annotation_group="RAATTY"
                     /label="ApoI, AcsI, XapI"
                     /note="Geneious type: restriction site"
     misc_feature    4503..4506
                     /Recognition_pattern="^AATT"
                     /annotation_group="AATT"
                     /label="TspEI, Sse9I, TasI, Tsp509I"
                     /note="Geneious type: restriction site"
     misc_feature    4509..4513
                     /Recognition_pattern="^GTNAC"
                     /annotation_group="GTNAC"
                     /label="MaeIII"
                     /note="Geneious type: restriction site"
     misc_feature    4509..4513
                     /Recognition_pattern="^GTSAC"
                     /annotation_group="GTSAC"
                     /label="Tsp45I, NmuCI"
                     /note="Geneious type: restriction site"
     misc_feature    4513..4517
                     /Recognition_pattern="^CCWGG"
                     /annotation_group="CCWGG"
                     /label="EcoRII, AjnI, Psp6I, PspGI"
                     /note="Geneious type: restriction site"
     misc_feature    4513..4517
                     /Recognition_pattern="CC^WGG"
                     /annotation_group="CCWGG"
                     /label="BseBI, Bst2UI, BstNI, BstOI, MvaI"
                     /note="Geneious type: restriction site"
     misc_feature    4513..4517
                     /Recognition_pattern="^CCNGG"
                     /annotation_group="CCNGG"
                     /label="BssKI, BstSCI, StyD4I"
                     /note="Geneious type: restriction site"
     misc_feature    4513..4517
                     /Recognition_pattern="CC^NGG"
                     /annotation_group="CCNGG"
                     /label="ScrFI, Bme1390I, BmrFI, MspR9I"
                     /note="Geneious type: restriction site"
     misc_feature    4514..4522
                     /Recognition_pattern="CAGNNN^CTG"
                     /annotation_group="CAGNNNCTG"
                     /label="AlwNI, CaiI, PstNI"
                     /note="Geneious type: restriction site"
     misc_feature    4515..4521
                     /Recognition_pattern="RG^GWCCY"
                     /annotation_group="RGGWCCY"
                     /label="PpuMI, Psp5II, PspPPI"
                     /note="Geneious type: restriction site"
     misc_feature    4515..4521
                     /Recognition_pattern="RG^GNCCY"
                     /annotation_group="RGGNCCY"
                     /label="DraII, EcoO109I"
                     /note="Geneious type: restriction site"
     misc_feature    4516..4520
                     /Recognition_pattern="GG^NCC"
                     /annotation_group="GGNCC"
                     /label="BmgT120I"
                     /note="Geneious type: restriction site"
     misc_feature    4516..4520
                     /Recognition_pattern="G^GNCC"
                     /annotation_group="GGNCC"
                     /label="AspS9I, Cfr13I, PspPI, Sau96I"
                     /note="Geneious type: restriction site"
     misc_feature    4516..4520
                     /Recognition_pattern="G^GWCC"
                     /annotation_group="GGWCC"
                     /label="AvaII, Bme18I, Eco47I, SinI, VpaK11BI"
                     /note="Geneious type: restriction site"
     misc_feature    4520..4525
                     /Recognition_pattern="CTGAAG(16/14)"
                     /annotation_group="CTGAAG"
                     /label="Eco57I, AcuI"
                     /note="Geneious type: restriction site"
     misc_feature    4520..4525
                     /Recognition_pattern="CTGRAG(16/14)"
                     /annotation_group="CTGRAG"
                     /label="Eco57MI"
                     /note="Geneious type: restriction site"
     misc_feature    4522..4526
                     /Recognition_pattern="GAAGA(8/7)"
                     /annotation_group="GAAGA"
                     /label="MboII"
                     /note="Geneious type: restriction site"
     misc_feature    4536..4540
                     /Recognition_pattern="ACN^GT"
                     /annotation_group="ACNGT"
                     /label="Bst4CI, HpyCH4III, TaaI"
                     /note="Geneious type: restriction site"
     misc_feature    4541..4544
                     /Recognition_pattern="TG^CA"
                     /annotation_group="TGCA"
                     /label="HpyCH4V"
                     /note="Geneious type: restriction site"
     misc_feature    4542..4547
                     /Recognition_pattern="GCAATG(2/0)"
                     /annotation_group="GCAATG"
                     /label="BsrDI, Bse3DI, BseMI"
                     /note="Geneious type: restriction site"
     misc_feature    4547..4553
                     /Recognition_pattern="G^GTNACC"
                     /annotation_group="GGTNACC"
                     /label="BstEII, BstPI, Eco91I, EcoO65I, PspEI"
                     /note="Geneious type: restriction site"
     misc_feature    4547..4551
                     /Recognition_pattern="GGTGA(8/7)"
                     /annotation_group="GGTGA"
                     /label="HphI, AsuHPI"
                     /note="Geneious type: restriction site"
     misc_feature    4548..4552
                     /Recognition_pattern="^GTNAC"
                     /annotation_group="GTNAC"
                     /label="MaeIII"
                     /note="Geneious type: restriction site"
     misc_feature    4548..4552
                     /Recognition_pattern="^GTSAC"
                     /annotation_group="GTSAC"
                     /label="Tsp45I, NmuCI"
                     /note="Geneious type: restriction site"
     misc_feature    4552..4555
                     /Recognition_pattern="CCTC(7/6)"
                     /annotation_group="CCTC"
                     /label="MnlI"
                     /note="Geneious type: restriction site"
     misc_feature    4554..4557
                     /Recognition_pattern="T^CGA"
                     /annotation_group="TCGA"
                     /label="TaqI"
                     /note="Geneious type: restriction site"
     misc_feature    complement(4556..4560)
                     /Recognition_pattern="GGATC(4/5)"
                     /annotation_group="GGATC"
                     /label="AclWI, AlwI, BspPI"
                     /note="Geneious type: restriction site"
     misc_feature    4556..4559
                     /Recognition_pattern="^GATC"
                     /annotation_group="GATC"
                     /label="MboI, BfuCI, Bsp143I, BssMI, BstMBI, DpnII, Kzo9I,
                     NdeII, Sau3AI"
                     /note="Geneious type: restriction site"
     misc_feature    4556..4559
                     /Recognition_pattern="GAT^C"
                     /annotation_group="GATC"
                     /label="BstKTI"
                     /note="Geneious type: restriction site"
     misc_feature    4556..4559
                     /Recognition_pattern="GA^TC"
                     /annotation_group="GATC"
                     /label="DpnI, MalI"
                     /note="Geneious type: restriction site"
     misc_feature    4558..4563
                     /Recognition_pattern="TC^NNGA"
                     /annotation_group="TCNNGA"
                     /label="Hpy188III"
                     /note="Geneious type: restriction site"
     misc_feature    complement(4560..4564)
                     /Recognition_pattern="CTCAG(9/7)"
                     /annotation_group="CTCAG"
                     /label="BspCNI"
                     /note="Geneious type: restriction site"
     misc_feature    complement(4560..4564)
                     /Recognition_pattern="CTCAG(10/8)"
                     /annotation_group="CTCAG"
                     /label="BseMII"
                     /note="Geneious type: restriction site"
     misc_feature    4560..4564
                     /Recognition_pattern="C^TNAG"
                     /annotation_group="CTNAG"
                     /label="DdeI, BstDEI, HpyF3I"
                     /note="Geneious type: restriction site"
     misc_feature    4579..4582
                     /Recognition_pattern="CCTC(7/6)"
                     /annotation_group="CCTC"
                     /label="MnlI"
                     /note="Geneious type: restriction site"
     misc_feature    4580..4585
                     /Recognition_pattern="CTCTTC(1/4)"
                     /annotation_group="CTCTTC"
                     /label="Bst6I, Eam1104I, EarI"
                     /note="Geneious type: restriction site"
     misc_feature    complement(4581..4585)
                     /Recognition_pattern="GAAGA(8/7)"
                     /annotation_group="GAAGA"
                     /label="MboII"
                     /note="Geneious type: restriction site"
     misc_feature    4587..4590
                     /Recognition_pattern="AG^CT"
                     /annotation_group="AGCT"
                     /label="AluI, AluBI"
                     /note="Geneious type: restriction site"
     misc_feature    complement(4600..4605)
                     /Recognition_pattern="CCCAGC(-5/-1)"
                     /annotation_group="CCCAGC"
                     /label="BseYI"
                     /note="Geneious type: restriction site"
     misc_feature    complement(4600..4605)
                     /Recognition_pattern="CCCAGC(-1/-5)"
                     /annotation_group="CCCAGC"
                     /label="GsaI"
                     /note="Geneious type: restriction site"
     misc_feature    4605..4609
                     /Recognition_pattern="G^AWTC"
                     /annotation_group="GAWTC"
                     /label="TfiI, PfeI"
                     /note="Geneious type: restriction site"
     misc_feature    4605..4609
                     /Recognition_pattern="G^ANTC"
                     /annotation_group="GANTC"
                     /label="HinfI"
                     /note="Geneious type: restriction site"
     misc_feature    4617..4621
                     /Recognition_pattern="GCN^GC"
                     /annotation_group="GCNGC"
                     /label="BlsI"
                     /note="Geneious type: restriction site"
     misc_feature    4617..4621
                     /Recognition_pattern="GC^NGC"
                     /annotation_group="GCNGC"
                     /label="BisI, Fnu4HI, Fsp4HI, GluI, SatI"
                     /note="Geneious type: restriction site"
     misc_feature    4617..4621
                     /Recognition_pattern="GCSG^C"
                     /annotation_group="GCSGC"
                     /label="TauI"
                     /note="Geneious type: restriction site"
     misc_feature    4618..4621
                     /Recognition_pattern="CCGC(-3/-1)"
                     /annotation_group="CCGC"
                     /label="AciI, BspACI, SsiI"
                     /note="Geneious type: restriction site"
     misc_feature    4620..4625
                     /Recognition_pattern="GCAATG(2/0)"
                     /annotation_group="GCAATG"
                     /label="BsrDI, Bse3DI, BseMI"
                     /note="Geneious type: restriction site"
     misc_feature    4635..4641
                     /Recognition_pattern="RG^GWCCY"
                     /annotation_group="RGGWCCY"
                     /label="PpuMI, Psp5II, PspPPI"
                     /note="Geneious type: restriction site"
     misc_feature    4635..4641
                     /Recognition_pattern="RG^GNCCY"
                     /annotation_group="RGGNCCY"
                     /label="DraII, EcoO109I"
                     /note="Geneious type: restriction site"
     misc_feature    4635..4640
                     /Recognition_pattern="GGN^NCC"
                     /annotation_group="GGNNCC"
                     /label="NlaIV, BmiI, BspLI, PspN4I"
                     /note="Geneious type: restriction site"
     misc_feature    4635..4639
                     /Recognition_pattern="GGGAC(10/14)"
                     /annotation_group="GGGAC"
                     /label="BslFI, BsmFI, FaqI"
                     /note="Geneious type: restriction site"
     misc_feature    4636..4640
                     /Recognition_pattern="GG^NCC"
                     /annotation_group="GGNCC"
                     /label="BmgT120I"
                     /note="Geneious type: restriction site"
     misc_feature    4636..4640
                     /Recognition_pattern="G^GNCC"
                     /annotation_group="GGNCC"
                     /label="AspS9I, Cfr13I, PspPI, Sau96I"
                     /note="Geneious type: restriction site"
     misc_feature    4636..4640
                     /Recognition_pattern="G^GWCC"
                     /annotation_group="GGWCC"
                     /label="AvaII, Bme18I, Eco47I, SinI, VpaK11BI"
                     /note="Geneious type: restriction site"
     misc_feature    4640..4645
                     /Recognition_pattern="CTGAAG(16/14)"
                     /annotation_group="CTGAAG"
                     /label="Eco57I, AcuI"
                     /note="Geneious type: restriction site"
     misc_feature    4640..4645
                     /Recognition_pattern="CTGRAG(16/14)"
                     /annotation_group="CTGRAG"
                     /label="Eco57MI"
                     /note="Geneious type: restriction site"
     misc_feature    4649..4657
                     /Recognition_pattern="CAGNNN^CTG"
                     /annotation_group="CAGNNNCTG"
                     /label="AlwNI, CaiI, PstNI"
                     /note="Geneious type: restriction site"
     misc_feature    4653..4658
                     /Recognition_pattern="ACCTGC(4/8)"
                     /annotation_group="ACCTGC"
                     /label="BspMI, Acc36I, BfuAI, BveI"
                     /note="Geneious type: restriction site"
     misc_feature    4677..4680
                     /Recognition_pattern="AG^CT"
                     /annotation_group="AGCT"
                     /label="AluI, AluBI"
                     /note="Geneious type: restriction site"
     misc_feature    4683..4686
                     /Recognition_pattern="^AATT"
                     /annotation_group="AATT"
                     /label="TspEI, Sse9I, TasI, Tsp509I"
                     /note="Geneious type: restriction site"
     misc_feature    4697..4700
                     /Recognition_pattern="GG^CC"
                     /annotation_group="GGCC"
                     /label="HaeIII, BshFI, BsnI, BsuRI, PhoI"
                     /note="Geneious type: restriction site"
     misc_feature    4699..4703
                     /Recognition_pattern="^CCWGG"
                     /annotation_group="CCWGG"
                     /label="EcoRII, AjnI, Psp6I, PspGI"
                     /note="Geneious type: restriction site"
     misc_feature    4699..4703
                     /Recognition_pattern="CC^WGG"
                     /annotation_group="CCWGG"
                     /label="BseBI, Bst2UI, BstNI, BstOI, MvaI"
                     /note="Geneious type: restriction site"
     misc_feature    4699..4703
                     /Recognition_pattern="^CCNGG"
                     /annotation_group="CCNGG"
                     /label="BssKI, BstSCI, StyD4I"
                     /note="Geneious type: restriction site"
     misc_feature    4699..4703
                     /Recognition_pattern="CC^NGG"
                     /annotation_group="CCNGG"
                     /label="ScrFI, Bme1390I, BmrFI, MspR9I"
                     /note="Geneious type: restriction site"
     misc_feature    4703..4710
                     /Recognition_pattern="VC^TCGAGB"
                     /annotation_group="VCTCGAGB"
                     /label="PspXI"
                     /note="Geneious type: restriction site"
     misc_feature    4704..4709
                     /Recognition_pattern="C^YCGRG"
                     /annotation_group="CYCGRG"
                     /label="AvaI, Ama87I, BmeT110I, BsiHKCI, BsoBI, Eco88I"
                     /note="Geneious type: restriction site"
     misc_feature    4704..4709
                     /Recognition_pattern="C^TCGAG"
                     /annotation_group="CTCGAG"
                     /label="XhoI, PaeR7I, Sfr274I, SlaI, StrI, TliI"
                     /note="Geneious type: restriction site"
     misc_feature    4704..4709
                     /Recognition_pattern="C^TYRAG"
                     /annotation_group="CTYRAG"
                     /label="SmlI, SmoI"
                     /note="Geneious type: restriction site"
     misc_feature    4705..4708
                     /Recognition_pattern="T^CGA"
                     /annotation_group="TCGA"
                     /label="TaqI"
                     /note="Geneious type: restriction site"
     misc_feature    4717..4721
                     /Recognition_pattern="G^AWTC"
                     /annotation_group="GAWTC"
                     /label="TfiI, PfeI"
                     /note="Geneious type: restriction site"
     misc_feature    4717..4721
                     /Recognition_pattern="G^ANTC"
                     /annotation_group="GANTC"
                     /label="HinfI"
                     /note="Geneious type: restriction site"
     misc_feature    4726..4731
                     /Recognition_pattern="CMG^CKG"
                     /annotation_group="CMGCKG"
                     /label="MspA1I"
                     /note="Geneious type: restriction site"
     misc_feature    4726..4729
                     /Recognition_pattern="CCGC(-3/-1)"
                     /annotation_group="CCGC"
                     /label="AciI, BspACI, SsiI"
                     /note="Geneious type: restriction site"
     misc_feature    4731..4735
                     /Recognition_pattern="^GTNAC"
                     /annotation_group="GTNAC"
                     /label="MaeIII"
                     /note="Geneious type: restriction site"
     misc_feature    4735..4739
                     /Recognition_pattern="CTCAG(9/7)"
                     /annotation_group="CTCAG"
                     /label="BspCNI"
                     /note="Geneious type: restriction site"
     misc_feature    4735..4739
                     /Recognition_pattern="CTCAG(10/8)"
                     /annotation_group="CTCAG"
                     /label="BseMII"
                     /note="Geneious type: restriction site"
     misc_feature    4735..4739
                     /Recognition_pattern="C^TNAG"
                     /annotation_group="CTNAG"
                     /label="DdeI, BstDEI, HpyF3I"
                     /note="Geneious type: restriction site"
     misc_feature    4737..4742
                     /Recognition_pattern="CAG^CTG"
                     /annotation_group="CAGCTG"
                     /label="PvuII"
                     /note="Geneious type: restriction site"
     misc_feature    4737..4742
                     /Recognition_pattern="CMG^CKG"
                     /annotation_group="CMGCKG"
                     /label="MspA1I"
                     /note="Geneious type: restriction site"
     misc_feature    4738..4741
                     /Recognition_pattern="AG^CT"
                     /annotation_group="AGCT"
                     /label="AluI, AluBI"
                     /note="Geneious type: restriction site"
     misc_feature    complement(4739..4745)
                     /Recognition_pattern="CCTNAGC(-5/-2)"
                     /annotation_group="CCTNAGC"
                     /label="Bpu10I"
                     /note="Geneious type: restriction site"
     misc_feature    complement(4739..4745)
                     /Recognition_pattern="CCTCAGC(-5/-2)"
                     /annotation_group="CCTCAGC"
                     /label="BbvCI"
                     /note="Geneious type: restriction site"
     misc_feature    complement(4740..4744)
                     /Recognition_pattern="CTCAG(9/7)"
                     /annotation_group="CTCAG"
                     /label="BspCNI"
                     /note="Geneious type: restriction site"
     misc_feature    complement(4740..4744)
                     /Recognition_pattern="CTCAG(10/8)"
                     /annotation_group="CTCAG"
                     /label="BseMII"
                     /note="Geneious type: restriction site"
     misc_feature    4740..4744
                     /Recognition_pattern="C^TNAG"
                     /annotation_group="CTNAG"
                     /label="DdeI, BstDEI, HpyF3I"
                     /note="Geneious type: restriction site"
     misc_feature    complement(4742..4745)
                     /Recognition_pattern="CCTC(7/6)"
                     /annotation_group="CCTC"
                     /label="MnlI"
                     /note="Geneious type: restriction site"
     misc_feature    4748..4752
                     /Recognition_pattern="^GTNAC"
                     /annotation_group="GTNAC"
                     /label="MaeIII"
                     /note="Geneious type: restriction site"
     misc_feature    4748..4752
                     /Recognition_pattern="^GTSAC"
                     /annotation_group="GTSAC"
                     /label="Tsp45I, NmuCI"
                     /note="Geneious type: restriction site"
     misc_feature    4750..4758
                     /Recognition_pattern="CACNNN^GTG"
                     /annotation_group="CACNNNGTG"
                     /label="DraIII, AdeI"
                     /note="Geneious type: restriction site"
     misc_feature    complement(4750..4756)
                     /Recognition_pattern="CASTGNN(0/-7)"
                     /annotation_group="CASTGNN"
                     /label="TspRI, TscAI"
                     /note="Geneious type: restriction site"
     misc_feature    4752..4758
                     /Recognition_pattern="CASTGNN(0/-7)"
                     /annotation_group="CASTGNN"
                     /label="TspRI, TscAI"
                     /note="Geneious type: restriction site"
     misc_feature    4753..4763
                     /Recognition_pattern="(10/15)ACNNNNGTAYC(12/7)"
                     /annotation_group="ACNNNNGTAYC"
                     /label="BaeI"
                     /note="Geneious type: restriction site"
     misc_feature    4753..4757
                     /Recognition_pattern="ACN^GT"
                     /annotation_group="ACNGT"
                     /label="Bst4CI, HpyCH4III, TaaI"
                     /note="Geneious type: restriction site"
     misc_feature    4758..4763
                     /Recognition_pattern="G^GYRCC"
                     /annotation_group="GGYRCC"
                     /label="AccB1I, BanI, BshNI, BspT107I"
                     /note="Geneious type: restriction site"
     misc_feature    4758..4763
                     /Recognition_pattern="GGN^NCC"
                     /annotation_group="GGNNCC"
                     /label="NlaIV, BmiI, BspLI, PspN4I"
                     /note="Geneious type: restriction site"
     misc_feature    4758..4763
                     /Recognition_pattern="G^GTACC"
                     /annotation_group="GGTACC"
                     /label="Acc65I, Asp718I"
                     /note="Geneious type: restriction site"
     misc_feature    4758..4763
                     /Recognition_pattern="GGTAC^C"
                     /annotation_group="GGTACC"
                     /label="KpnI"
                     /note="Geneious type: restriction site"
     misc_feature    4759..4762
                     /Recognition_pattern="G^TAC"
                     /annotation_group="GTAC"
                     /label="Csp6I, CviQI, RsaNI"
                     /note="Geneious type: restriction site"
     misc_feature    4759..4762
                     /Recognition_pattern="GT^AC"
                     /annotation_group="GTAC"
                     /label="RsaI, AfaI"
                     /note="Geneious type: restriction site"
     misc_feature    4762..4772
                     /Recognition_pattern="CCNNNNN^NNGG"
                     /annotation_group="CCNNNNNNNGG"
                     /label="AfiI, Bsc4I, BseLI, BslI"
                     /note="Geneious type: restriction site"
     misc_feature    4762..4765
                     /Recognition_pattern="CCGC(-3/-1)"
                     /annotation_group="CCGC"
                     /label="AciI, BspACI, SsiI"
                     /note="Geneious type: restriction site"
     misc_feature    4767..4778
                     /Recognition_pattern="(8/13)CACNNNNNNTCC(12/7)"
                     /annotation_group="CACNNNNNNTCC"
                     /label="TstI"
                     /note="Geneious type: restriction site"
     misc_feature    4768..4773
                     /Recognition_pattern="W^CCGGW"
                     /annotation_group="WCCGGW"
                     /label="BsaWI"
                     /note="Geneious type: restriction site"
     misc_feature    4769..4772
                     /Recognition_pattern="C^CGG"
                     /annotation_group="CCGG"
                     /label="HpaII, BsiSI, HapII, MspI"
                     /note="Geneious type: restriction site"
     misc_feature    4771..4775
                     /Recognition_pattern="GGATG(2/0)"
                     /annotation_group="GGATG"
                     /label="BseGI, BstF5I, BtsCI"
                     /note="Geneious type: restriction site"
     misc_feature    4771..4775
                     /Recognition_pattern="GGATG(9/13)"
                     /annotation_group="GGATG"
                     /label="FokI"
                     /note="Geneious type: restriction site"
     misc_feature    4777..4787
                     /Recognition_pattern="CCNNNNN^NNGG"
                     /annotation_group="CCNNNNNNNGG"
                     /label="AfiI, Bsc4I, BseLI, BslI"
                     /note="Geneious type: restriction site"
     misc_feature    4777..4780
                     /Recognition_pattern="CCTC(7/6)"
                     /annotation_group="CCTC"
                     /label="MnlI"
                     /note="Geneious type: restriction site"
     misc_feature    4784..4789
                     /Recognition_pattern="GGN^NCC"
                     /annotation_group="GGNNCC"
                     /label="NlaIV, BmiI, BspLI, PspN4I"
                     /note="Geneious type: restriction site"
     misc_feature    4785..4789
                     /Recognition_pattern="GG^NCC"
                     /annotation_group="GGNCC"
                     /label="BmgT120I"
                     /note="Geneious type: restriction site"
     misc_feature    4785..4789
                     /Recognition_pattern="G^GNCC"
                     /annotation_group="GGNCC"
                     /label="AspS9I, Cfr13I, PspPI, Sau96I"
                     /note="Geneious type: restriction site"
     misc_feature    4786..4789
                     /Recognition_pattern="GG^CC"
                     /annotation_group="GGCC"
                     /label="HaeIII, BshFI, BsnI, BsuRI, PhoI"
                     /note="Geneious type: restriction site"
     misc_feature    4791..4794
                     /Recognition_pattern="AG^CT"
                     /annotation_group="AGCT"
                     /label="AluI, AluBI"
                     /note="Geneious type: restriction site"
     misc_feature    4794..4799
                     /Recognition_pattern="W^GTACW"
                     /annotation_group="WGTACW"
                     /label="TatI"
                     /note="Geneious type: restriction site"
     misc_feature    4795..4798
                     /Recognition_pattern="G^TAC"
                     /annotation_group="GTAC"
                     /label="Csp6I, CviQI, RsaNI"
                     /note="Geneious type: restriction site"
     misc_feature    4795..4798
                     /Recognition_pattern="GT^AC"
                     /annotation_group="GTAC"
                     /label="RsaI, AfaI"
                     /note="Geneious type: restriction site"
     misc_feature    4801..4806
                     /Recognition_pattern="CACGTC(-3/-3)"
                     /annotation_group="CACGTC"
                     /label="BtrI, AjiI, BmgBI"
                     /note="Geneious type: restriction site"
     misc_feature    4802..4805
                     /Recognition_pattern="ACGT^"
                     /annotation_group="ACGT"
                     /label="TaiI"
                     /note="Geneious type: restriction site"
     misc_feature    4802..4805
                     /Recognition_pattern="A^CGT"
                     /annotation_group="ACGT"
                     /label="MaeII, HpyCH4IV"
                     /note="Geneious type: restriction site"
     misc_feature    4806..4810
                     /Recognition_pattern="CCATC(4/5)"
                     /annotation_group="CCATC"
                     /label="BccI"
                     /note="Geneious type: restriction site"
     misc_feature    4807..4816
                     /Recognition_pattern="CAYNN^NNRTG"
                     /annotation_group="CAYNNNNRTG"
                     /label="MslI, RseI, SmiMI"
                     /note="Geneious type: restriction site"
     misc_feature    4809..4812
                     /Recognition_pattern="T^CGA"
                     /annotation_group="TCGA"
                     /label="TaqI"
                     /note="Geneious type: restriction site"
     misc_feature    4811..4821
                     /Recognition_pattern="GACNNN^NNGTC"
                     /annotation_group="GACNNNNNGTC"
                     /label="Eam1105I, AhdI, AspEI, BmeRI, DriI"
                     /note="Geneious type: restriction site"
     misc_feature    4811..4821
                     /Recognition_pattern="(8/13)GAYNNNNNVTC(13/8)"
                     /annotation_group="GAYNNNNNVTC"
                     /label="Hin4I"
                     /note="Geneious type: restriction site"
     misc_feature    4812..4817
                     /Recognition_pattern="A^CATGT"
                     /annotation_group="ACATGT"
                     /label="PciI, PscI"
                     /note="Geneious type: restriction site"
     misc_feature    4812..4817
                     /Recognition_pattern="RCATG^Y"
                     /annotation_group="RCATGY"
                     /label="NspI, BstNSI, XceI"
                     /note="Geneious type: restriction site"
     misc_feature    4812..4817
                     /Recognition_pattern="A^CRYGT"
                     /annotation_group="ACRYGT"
                     /label="AflIII"
                     /note="Geneious type: restriction site"
     misc_feature    4813..4816
                     /Recognition_pattern="CATG^"
                     /annotation_group="CATG"
                     /label="NlaIII, FaeI, Hin1II, Hsp92II"
                     /note="Geneious type: restriction site"
     misc_feature    4813..4816
                     /Recognition_pattern="C^ATG"
                     /annotation_group="CATG"
                     /label="CviAII"
                     /note="Geneious type: restriction site"
     misc_feature    4813..4816
                     /Recognition_pattern="^CATG"
                     /annotation_group="CATG"
                     /label="FatI"
                     /note="Geneious type: restriction site"
     misc_feature    4823..4828
                     /Recognition_pattern="GCC^GGC"
                     /annotation_group="GCCGGC"
                     /label="NaeI, PdiI"
                     /note="Geneious type: restriction site"
     misc_feature    4823..4828
                     /Recognition_pattern="G^CCGGC"
                     /annotation_group="GCCGGC"
                     /label="MroNI, NgoMIV"
                     /note="Geneious type: restriction site"
     misc_feature    4823..4828
                     /Recognition_pattern="GCN^NGC"
                     /annotation_group="GCNNGC"
                     /label="Cac8I, BstC8I"
                     /note="Geneious type: restriction site"
     misc_feature    4823..4828
                     /Recognition_pattern="R^CCGGY"
                     /annotation_group="RCCGGY"
                     /label="Cfr10I, Bse118I, BsrFI, BssAI"
                     /note="Geneious type: restriction site"
     misc_feature    4824..4827
                     /Recognition_pattern="C^CGG"
                     /annotation_group="CCGG"
                     /label="HpaII, BsiSI, HapII, MspI"
                     /note="Geneious type: restriction site"
     misc_feature    4827..4831
                     /Recognition_pattern="GCN^GC"
                     /annotation_group="GCNGC"
                     /label="BlsI"
                     /note="Geneious type: restriction site"
     misc_feature    4827..4831
                     /Recognition_pattern="GC^NGC"
                     /annotation_group="GCNGC"
                     /label="BisI, Fnu4HI, Fsp4HI, GluI, SatI"
                     /note="Geneious type: restriction site"
     misc_feature    4827..4831
                     /Recognition_pattern="G^CWGC"
                     /annotation_group="GCWGC"
                     /label="TseI, ApeKI"
                     /note="Geneious type: restriction site"
     misc_feature    complement(4827..4831)
                     /Recognition_pattern="GCAGC(8/12)"
                     /annotation_group="GCAGC"
                     /label="BbvI, BseXI, BstV1I, Lsp1109I"
                     /note="Geneious type: restriction site"
     misc_feature    4829..4832
                     /Recognition_pattern="TG^CA"
                     /annotation_group="TGCA"
                     /label="HpyCH4V"
                     /note="Geneious type: restriction site"
     misc_feature    4830..4834
                     /Recognition_pattern="GCATC(5/9)"
                     /annotation_group="GCATC"
                     /label="SfaNI, BmsI, LweI"
                     /note="Geneious type: restriction site"
     misc_feature    4837..4840
                     /Recognition_pattern="TG^CA"
                     /annotation_group="TGCA"
                     /label="HpyCH4V"
                     /note="Geneious type: restriction site"
     misc_feature    4838..4848
                     /Recognition_pattern="GCNNNNN^NNGC"
                     /annotation_group="GCNNNNNNNGC"
                     /label="MwoI, BstMWI, HpyF10VI"
                     /note="Geneious type: restriction site"
     misc_feature    4842..4845
                     /Recognition_pattern="AG^CT"
                     /annotation_group="AGCT"
                     /label="AluI, AluBI"
                     /note="Geneious type: restriction site"
     misc_feature    4843..4848
                     /Recognition_pattern="GCN^NGC"
                     /annotation_group="GCNNGC"
                     /label="Cac8I, BstC8I"
                     /note="Geneious type: restriction site"
     misc_feature    4845..4850
                     /Recognition_pattern="Y^GGCCR"
                     /annotation_group="YGGCCR"
                     /label="CfrI, AcoI, EaeI"
                     /note="Geneious type: restriction site"
     misc_feature    4845..4850
                     /Recognition_pattern="TGG^CCA"
                     /annotation_group="TGGCCA"
                     /label="BalI, MlsI, MluNI, MscI, Msp20I"
                     /note="Geneious type: restriction site"
     misc_feature    4846..4849
                     /Recognition_pattern="GG^CC"
                     /annotation_group="GGCC"
                     /label="HaeIII, BshFI, BsnI, BsuRI, PhoI"
                     /note="Geneious type: restriction site"
     misc_feature    4848..4858
                     /Recognition_pattern="CCNNNNN^NNGG"
                     /annotation_group="CCNNNNNNNGG"
                     /label="AfiI, Bsc4I, BseLI, BslI"
                     /note="Geneious type: restriction site"
     misc_feature    complement(4853..4858)
                     /Recognition_pattern="CCCAGC(-5/-1)"
                     /annotation_group="CCCAGC"
                     /label="BseYI"
                     /note="Geneious type: restriction site"
     misc_feature    complement(4853..4858)
                     /Recognition_pattern="CCCAGC(-1/-5)"
                     /annotation_group="CCCAGC"
                     /label="GsaI"
                     /note="Geneious type: restriction site"
     misc_feature    4858..4862
                     /Recognition_pattern="GCN^GC"
                     /annotation_group="GCNGC"
                     /label="BlsI"
                     /note="Geneious type: restriction site"
     misc_feature    4858..4862
                     /Recognition_pattern="GC^NGC"
                     /annotation_group="GCNGC"
                     /label="BisI, Fnu4HI, Fsp4HI, GluI, SatI"
                     /note="Geneious type: restriction site"
     misc_feature    4858..4862
                     /Recognition_pattern="GCSG^C"
                     /annotation_group="GCSGC"
                     /label="TauI"
                     /note="Geneious type: restriction site"
     misc_feature    complement(4858..4861)
                     /Recognition_pattern="CCGC(-3/-1)"
                     /annotation_group="CCGC"
                     /label="AciI, BspACI, SsiI"
                     /note="Geneious type: restriction site"
     misc_feature    4860..4863
                     /Recognition_pattern="GG^CC"
                     /annotation_group="GGCC"
                     /label="HaeIII, BshFI, BsnI, BsuRI, PhoI"
                     /note="Geneious type: restriction site"
     misc_feature    4862..4865
                     /Recognition_pattern="CCTC(7/6)"
                     /annotation_group="CCTC"
                     /label="MnlI"
                     /note="Geneious type: restriction site"
     misc_feature    4871..4881
                     /Recognition_pattern="CCNNNNN^NNGG"
                     /annotation_group="CCNNNNNNNGG"
                     /label="AfiI, Bsc4I, BseLI, BslI"
                     /note="Geneious type: restriction site"
     misc_feature    4871..4875
                     /Recognition_pattern="^CCNGG"
                     /annotation_group="CCNGG"
                     /label="BssKI, BstSCI, StyD4I"
                     /note="Geneious type: restriction site"
     misc_feature    4871..4875
                     /Recognition_pattern="CC^NGG"
                     /annotation_group="CCNGG"
                     /label="ScrFI, Bme1390I, BmrFI, MspR9I"
                     /note="Geneious type: restriction site"
     misc_feature    4871..4875
                     /Recognition_pattern="CC^SGG"
                     /annotation_group="CCSGG"
                     /label="AsuC2I, BcnI, BpuMI, NciI"
                     /note="Geneious type: restriction site"
     misc_feature    4872..4875
                     /Recognition_pattern="C^CGG"
                     /annotation_group="CCGG"
                     /label="HpaII, BsiSI, HapII, MspI"
                     /note="Geneious type: restriction site"
     misc_feature    4874..4879
                     /Recognition_pattern="G^GYRCC"
                     /annotation_group="GGYRCC"
                     /label="AccB1I, BanI, BshNI, BspT107I"
                     /note="Geneious type: restriction site"
     misc_feature    4874..4879
                     /Recognition_pattern="GGN^NCC"
                     /annotation_group="GGNNCC"
                     /label="NlaIV, BmiI, BspLI, PspN4I"
                     /note="Geneious type: restriction site"
     misc_feature    4875..4885
                     /Recognition_pattern="GCNNNNN^NNGC"
                     /annotation_group="GCNNNNNNNGC"
                     /label="MwoI, BstMWI, HpyF10VI"
                     /note="Geneious type: restriction site"
     misc_feature    4876..4883
                     /Recognition_pattern="CR^CCGGYG"
                     /annotation_group="CRCCGGYG"
                     /label="SgrAI"
                     /note="Geneious type: restriction site"
     misc_feature    4877..4882
                     /Recognition_pattern="A^CCGGT"
                     /annotation_group="ACCGGT"
                     /label="AgeI, AsiGI, BshTI, CspAI, PinAI"
                     /note="Geneious type: restriction site"
     misc_feature    4877..4882
                     /Recognition_pattern="W^CCGGW"
                     /annotation_group="WCCGGW"
                     /label="BsaWI"
                     /note="Geneious type: restriction site"
     misc_feature    4877..4882
                     /Recognition_pattern="R^CCGGY"
                     /annotation_group="RCCGGY"
                     /label="Cfr10I, Bse118I, BsrFI, BssAI"
                     /note="Geneious type: restriction site"
     misc_feature    4878..4881
                     /Recognition_pattern="C^CGG"
                     /annotation_group="CCGG"
                     /label="HpaII, BsiSI, HapII, MspI"
                     /note="Geneious type: restriction site"
     CDS_2           4883..>5554
                     /created_by="User"
                     /modified_by="User"
                     /label="pdDronpa1"
     misc_feature    complement(4883..4889)
                     /Recognition_pattern="CASTGNN(0/-7)"
                     /annotation_group="CASTGNN"
                     /label="TspRI, TscAI"
                     /note="Geneious type: restriction site"
     misc_feature    4884..4889
                     /Recognition_pattern="GCAGTG(2/0)"
                     /annotation_group="GCAGTG"
                     /label="BtsI"
                     /note="Geneious type: restriction site"
     misc_feature    4885..4891
                     /Recognition_pattern="CASTGNN(0/-7)"
                     /annotation_group="CASTGNN"
                     /label="TspRI, TscAI"
                     /note="Geneious type: restriction site"
     misc_feature    4893..4896
                     /Recognition_pattern="T^TAA"
                     /annotation_group="TTAA"
                     /label="MseI, SaqAI, Tru1I, Tru9I"
                     /note="Geneious type: restriction site"
     misc_feature    4903..4906
                     /Recognition_pattern="CATG^"
                     /annotation_group="CATG"
                     /label="NlaIII, FaeI, Hin1II, Hsp92II"
                     /note="Geneious type: restriction site"
     misc_feature    4903..4906
                     /Recognition_pattern="C^ATG"
                     /annotation_group="CATG"
                     /label="CviAII"
                     /note="Geneious type: restriction site"
     misc_feature    4903..4906
                     /Recognition_pattern="^CATG"
                     /annotation_group="CATG"
                     /label="FatI"
                     /note="Geneious type: restriction site"
     misc_feature    4904..4908
                     /Recognition_pattern="ATGAA(11/9)"
                     /annotation_group="ATGAA"
                     /label="TspDTI"
                     /note="Geneious type: restriction site"
     misc_feature    4906..4910
                     /Recognition_pattern="GAAGA(8/7)"
                     /annotation_group="GAAGA"
                     /label="MboII"
                     /note="Geneious type: restriction site"
     misc_feature    4909..4912
                     /Recognition_pattern="^GATC"
                     /annotation_group="GATC"
                     /label="MboI, BfuCI, Bsp143I, BssMI, BstMBI, DpnII, Kzo9I,
                     NdeII, Sau3AI"
                     /note="Geneious type: restriction site"
     misc_feature    4909..4912
                     /Recognition_pattern="GAT^C"
                     /annotation_group="GATC"
                     /label="BstKTI"
                     /note="Geneious type: restriction site"
     misc_feature    4909..4912
                     /Recognition_pattern="GA^TC"
                     /annotation_group="GATC"
                     /label="DpnI, MalI"
                     /note="Geneious type: restriction site"
     misc_feature    4914..4917
                     /Recognition_pattern="AG^CT"
                     /annotation_group="AGCT"
                     /label="AluI, AluBI"
                     /note="Geneious type: restriction site"
     misc_feature    4915..4919
                     /Recognition_pattern="GCN^GC"
                     /annotation_group="GCNGC"
                     /label="BlsI"
                     /note="Geneious type: restriction site"
     misc_feature    4915..4919
                     /Recognition_pattern="GC^NGC"
                     /annotation_group="GCNGC"
                     /label="BisI, Fnu4HI, Fsp4HI, GluI, SatI"
                     /note="Geneious type: restriction site"
     misc_feature    4915..4919
                     /Recognition_pattern="G^CWGC"
                     /annotation_group="GCWGC"
                     /label="TseI, ApeKI"
                     /note="Geneious type: restriction site"
     misc_feature    complement(4915..4919)
                     /Recognition_pattern="GCAGC(8/12)"
                     /annotation_group="GCAGC"
                     /label="BbvI, BseXI, BstV1I, Lsp1109I"
                     /note="Geneious type: restriction site"
     misc_feature    complement(4925..4929)
                     /Recognition_pattern="CCTTC(6/5)"
                     /annotation_group="CCTTC"
                     /label="HpyAV"
                     /note="Geneious type: restriction site"
     misc_feature    4928..4933
                     /Recognition_pattern="RGCGC^Y"
                     /annotation_group="RGCGCY"
                     /label="HaeII, BfoI, BstH2I"
                     /note="Geneious type: restriction site"
     misc_feature    4929..4932
                     /Recognition_pattern="GC^GC"
                     /annotation_group="GCGC"
                     /label="GlaI"
                     /note="Geneious type: restriction site"
     misc_feature    4929..4932
                     /Recognition_pattern="G^CGC"
                     /annotation_group="GCGC"
                     /label="Hin6I, HinP1I, HspAI"
                     /note="Geneious type: restriction site"
     misc_feature    4929..4932
                     /Recognition_pattern="GCG^C"
                     /annotation_group="GCGC"
                     /label="HhaI, AspLEI, BstHHI, CfoI"
                     /note="Geneious type: restriction site"
     misc_feature    4950..4955
                     /Recognition_pattern="TCG^CGA"
                     /annotation_group="TCGCGA"
                     /label="NruI, Bsp68I, BtuMI, RruI"
                     /note="Geneious type: restriction site"
     misc_feature    4950..4955
                     /Recognition_pattern="TC^NNGA"
                     /annotation_group="TCNNGA"
                     /label="Hpy188III"
                     /note="Geneious type: restriction site"
     misc_feature    4951..4954
                     /Recognition_pattern="CG^CG"
                     /annotation_group="CGCG"
                     /label="AccII, Bsh1236I, BspFNI, BstFNI, BstUI, MvnI"
                     /note="Geneious type: restriction site"
     misc_feature    4956..4960
                     /Recognition_pattern="TTS^AA"
                     /annotation_group="TTSAA"
                     /label="AgsI"
                     /note="Geneious type: restriction site"
     misc_feature    complement(4958..4962)
                     /Recognition_pattern="CCTTC(6/5)"
                     /annotation_group="CCTTC"
                     /label="HpyAV"
                     /note="Geneious type: restriction site"
     misc_feature    4967..4970
                     /Recognition_pattern="GG^CC"
                     /annotation_group="GGCC"
                     /label="HaeIII, BshFI, BsnI, BsuRI, PhoI"
                     /note="Geneious type: restriction site"
     misc_feature    4969..4974
                     /Recognition_pattern="C^CWWGG"
                     /annotation_group="CCWWGG"
                     /label="StyI, BssT1I, Eco130I, EcoT14I, ErhI"
                     /note="Geneious type: restriction site"
     misc_feature    4969..4974
                     /Recognition_pattern="C^CNNGG"
                     /annotation_group="CCNNGG"
                     /label="BsaJI, BseDI, BssECI"
                     /note="Geneious type: restriction site"
     misc_feature    4975..4984
                     /Recognition_pattern="GAANN^NNTTC"
                     /annotation_group="GAANNNNTTC"
                     /label="XmnI, Asp700I, MroXI, PdmI"
                     /note="Geneious type: restriction site"
     misc_feature    4979..4989
                     /Recognition_pattern="CCNNNNN^NNGG"
                     /annotation_group="CCNNNNNNNGG"
                     /label="AfiI, Bsc4I, BseLI, BslI"
                     /note="Geneious type: restriction site"
     misc_feature    4983..4986
                     /Recognition_pattern="T^CGA"
                     /annotation_group="TCGA"
                     /label="TaqI"
                     /note="Geneious type: restriction site"
     misc_feature    complement(4985..4988)
                     /Recognition_pattern="CCTC(7/6)"
                     /annotation_group="CCTC"
                     /label="MnlI"
                     /note="Geneious type: restriction site"
     mutation        5000..5002
                     /created_by="User"
                     /label="M40I"
     misc_feature    5003..5014
                     /Recognition_pattern="GACNNNN^NNGTC"
                     /annotation_group="GACNNNNNNGTC"
                     /label="DrdI, AasI, DseDI"
                     /note="Geneious type: restriction site"
     misc_feature    5007..5010
                     /Recognition_pattern="T^TAA"
                     /annotation_group="TTAA"
                     /label="MseI, SaqAI, Tru1I, Tru9I"
                     /note="Geneious type: restriction site"
     misc_feature    complement(5018..5022)
                     /Recognition_pattern="CCTTC(6/5)"
                     /annotation_group="CCTTC"
                     /label="HpyAV"
                     /note="Geneious type: restriction site"
     misc_feature    5021..5026
                     /Recognition_pattern="GGCGGA(11/9)"
                     /annotation_group="GGCGGA"
                     /label="EciI"
                     /note="Geneious type: restriction site"
     misc_feature    complement(5022..5025)
                     /Recognition_pattern="CCGC(-3/-1)"
                     /annotation_group="CCGC"
                     /label="AciI, BspACI, SsiI"
                     /note="Geneious type: restriction site"
     misc_feature    5024..5028
                     /Recognition_pattern="GG^NCC"
                     /annotation_group="GGNCC"
                     /label="BmgT120I"
                     /note="Geneious type: restriction site"
     misc_feature    5024..5028
                     /Recognition_pattern="G^GNCC"
                     /annotation_group="GGNCC"
                     /label="AspS9I, Cfr13I, PspPI, Sau96I"
                     /note="Geneious type: restriction site"
     misc_feature    5024..5028
                     /Recognition_pattern="G^GWCC"
                     /annotation_group="GGWCC"
                     /label="AvaII, Bme18I, Eco47I, SinI, VpaK11BI"
                     /note="Geneious type: restriction site"
     misc_feature    5027..5030
                     /Recognition_pattern="CCTC(7/6)"
                     /annotation_group="CCTC"
                     /label="MnlI"
                     /note="Geneious type: restriction site"
     misc_feature    5049..5054
                     /Recognition_pattern="TC^NNGA"
                     /annotation_group="TCNNGA"
                     /label="Hpy188III"
                     /note="Geneious type: restriction site"
     mutation        5060..5062
                     /created_by="User"
                     /label="V60A"
     misc_feature    5067..5071
                     /Recognition_pattern="^GTNAC"
                     /annotation_group="GTNAC"
                     /label="MaeIII"
                     /note="Geneious type: restriction site"
     misc_feature    5070..5074
                     /Recognition_pattern="ACGGC(12/14)"
                     /annotation_group="ACGGC"
                     /label="BceAI"
                     /note="Geneious type: restriction site"
     misc_feature    5108..5113
                     /Recognition_pattern="GT^MKAC"
                     /annotation_group="GTMKAC"
                     /label="AccI, FblI, XmiI"
                     /note="Geneious type: restriction site"
     misc_feature    5108..5113
                     /Recognition_pattern="GTN^NAC"
                     /annotation_group="GTNNAC"
                     /label="Hpy166II, Hpy8I"
                     /note="Geneious type: restriction site"
     misc_feature    5117..5121
                     /Recognition_pattern="TTS^AA"
                     /annotation_group="TTSAA"
                     /label="AgsI"
                     /note="Geneious type: restriction site"
     misc_feature    5131..5136
                     /Recognition_pattern="TC^NNGA"
                     /annotation_group="TCNNGA"
                     /label="Hpy188III"
                     /note="Geneious type: restriction site"
     misc_feature    5132..5138
                     /Recognition_pattern="CC^TNAGG"
                     /annotation_group="CCTNAGG"
                     /label="AxyI, Bse21I, Bsu36I, Eco81I"
                     /note="Geneious type: restriction site"
     misc_feature    complement(5133..5137)
                     /Recognition_pattern="CTCAG(9/7)"
                     /annotation_group="CTCAG"
                     /label="BspCNI"
                     /note="Geneious type: restriction site"
     misc_feature    complement(5133..5137)
                     /Recognition_pattern="CTCAG(10/8)"
                     /annotation_group="CTCAG"
                     /label="BseMII"
                     /note="Geneious type: restriction site"
     misc_feature    5133..5137
                     /Recognition_pattern="C^TNAG"
                     /annotation_group="CTNAG"
                     /label="DdeI, BstDEI, HpyF3I"
                     /note="Geneious type: restriction site"
     misc_feature    5135..5145
                     /Recognition_pattern="(8/13)GAGNNNNNCTC(13/8)"
                     /annotation_group="GAGNNNNNCTC"
                     /label="BplI"
                     /note="Geneious type: restriction site"
     misc_feature    complement(5135..5138)
                     /Recognition_pattern="CCTC(7/6)"
                     /annotation_group="CCTC"
                     /label="MnlI"
                     /note="Geneious type: restriction site"
     misc_feature    5158..5161
                     /Recognition_pattern="CATG^"
                     /annotation_group="CATG"
                     /label="NlaIII, FaeI, Hin1II, Hsp92II"
                     /note="Geneious type: restriction site"
     misc_feature    5158..5161
                     /Recognition_pattern="C^ATG"
                     /annotation_group="CATG"
                     /label="CviAII"
                     /note="Geneious type: restriction site"
     misc_feature    5158..5161
                     /Recognition_pattern="^CATG"
                     /annotation_group="CATG"
                     /label="FatI"
                     /note="Geneious type: restriction site"
     misc_feature    5159..5163
                     /Recognition_pattern="ATGAA(11/9)"
                     /annotation_group="ATGAA"
                     /label="TspDTI"
                     /note="Geneious type: restriction site"
     misc_feature    5162..5165
                     /Recognition_pattern="^AATT"
                     /annotation_group="AATT"
                     /label="TspEI, Sse9I, TasI, Tsp509I"
                     /note="Geneious type: restriction site"
     misc_feature    5168..5173
                     /Recognition_pattern="GAAGAC(2/6)"
                     /annotation_group="GAAGAC"
                     /label="BbsI, BpiI, BpuAI, BstV2I"
                     /note="Geneious type: restriction site"
     misc_feature    5168..5172
                     /Recognition_pattern="GAAGA(8/7)"
                     /annotation_group="GAAGA"
                     /label="MboII"
                     /note="Geneious type: restriction site"
     misc_feature    5184..5188
                     /Recognition_pattern="^GTNAC"
                     /annotation_group="GTNAC"
                     /label="MaeIII"
                     /note="Geneious type: restriction site"
     misc_feature    5187..5199
                     /Recognition_pattern="WCGNNNN^NNNCGW"
                     /annotation_group="WCGNNNNNNNCGW"
                     /label="PcsI"
                     /note="Geneious type: restriction site"
     misc_feature    5188..5191
                     /Recognition_pattern="CG^CG"
                     /annotation_group="CGCG"
                     /label="AccII, Bsh1236I, BspFNI, BstFNI, BstUI, MvnI"
                     /note="Geneious type: restriction site"
     misc_feature    5205..5210
                     /Recognition_pattern="C^CNNGG"
                     /annotation_group="CCNNGG"
                     /label="BsaJI, BseDI, BssECI"
                     /note="Geneious type: restriction site"
     misc_feature    5206..5210
                     /Recognition_pattern="^CCWGG"
                     /annotation_group="CCWGG"
                     /label="EcoRII, AjnI, Psp6I, PspGI"
                     /note="Geneious type: restriction site"
     misc_feature    5206..5210
                     /Recognition_pattern="CC^WGG"
                     /annotation_group="CCWGG"
                     /label="BseBI, Bst2UI, BstNI, BstOI, MvaI"
                     /note="Geneious type: restriction site"
     misc_feature    5206..5210
                     /Recognition_pattern="^CCNGG"
                     /annotation_group="CCNGG"
                     /label="BssKI, BstSCI, StyD4I"
                     /note="Geneious type: restriction site"
     misc_feature    5206..5210
                     /Recognition_pattern="CC^NGG"
                     /annotation_group="CCNGG"
                     /label="ScrFI, Bme1390I, BmrFI, MspR9I"
                     /note="Geneious type: restriction site"
     misc_feature    5209..5213
                     /Recognition_pattern="GGATG(2/0)"
                     /annotation_group="GGATG"
                     /label="BseGI, BstF5I, BtsCI"
                     /note="Geneious type: restriction site"
     misc_feature    5209..5213
                     /Recognition_pattern="GGATG(9/13)"
                     /annotation_group="GGATG"
                     /label="FokI"
                     /note="Geneious type: restriction site"
     misc_feature    complement(5210..5214)
                     /Recognition_pattern="CCATC(4/5)"
                     /annotation_group="CCATC"
                     /label="BccI"
                     /note="Geneious type: restriction site"
     misc_feature    5213..5217
                     /Recognition_pattern="GGTGA(8/7)"
                     /annotation_group="GGTGA"
                     /label="HphI, AsuHPI"
                     /note="Geneious type: restriction site"
     misc_feature    5214..5218
                     /Recognition_pattern="^GTNAC"
                     /annotation_group="GTNAC"
                     /label="MaeIII"
                     /note="Geneious type: restriction site"
     misc_feature    5214..5218
                     /Recognition_pattern="^GTSAC"
                     /annotation_group="GTSAC"
                     /label="Tsp45I, NmuCI"
                     /note="Geneious type: restriction site"
     misc_feature    5217..5221
                     /Recognition_pattern="ACN^GT"
                     /annotation_group="ACNGT"
                     /label="Bst4CI, HpyCH4III, TaaI"
                     /note="Geneious type: restriction site"
     misc_feature    5229..5233
                     /Recognition_pattern="ATGAA(11/9)"
                     /annotation_group="ATGAA"
                     /label="TspDTI"
                     /note="Geneious type: restriction site"
     misc_feature    5232..5237
                     /Recognition_pattern="R^AATTY"
                     /annotation_group="RAATTY"
                     /label="ApoI, AcsI, XapI"
                     /note="Geneious type: restriction site"
     misc_feature    5233..5236
                     /Recognition_pattern="^AATT"
                     /annotation_group="AATT"
                     /label="TspEI, Sse9I, TasI, Tsp509I"
                     /note="Geneious type: restriction site"
     misc_feature    5236..5239
                     /Recognition_pattern="T^CGA"
                     /annotation_group="TCGA"
                     /label="TaqI"
                     /note="Geneious type: restriction site"
     misc_feature    5243..5245
                     /Original_Bases="GAT"
                     /label="GAT"
                     /note="Geneious type: Editing History Replacement"
     mutation        5243..5245
                     /created_by="User"
                     /label="D121R"
     misc_feature    complement(5244..5247)
                     /Recognition_pattern="CCTC(7/6)"
                     /annotation_group="CCTC"
                     /label="MnlI"
                     /note="Geneious type: restriction site"
     misc_feature    5247..5250
                     /Recognition_pattern="G^TAC"
                     /annotation_group="GTAC"
                     /label="Csp6I, CviQI, RsaNI"
                     /note="Geneious type: restriction site"
     misc_feature    5247..5250
                     /Recognition_pattern="GT^AC"
                     /annotation_group="GTAC"
                     /label="RsaI, AfaI"
                     /note="Geneious type: restriction site"
     misc_feature    5249..5250
                     /Original_Bases="GT"
                     /label="GT"
                     /note="Geneious type: Editing History Replacement"
     mutation        5249..5251
                     /created_by="User"
                     /label="V123T"
     misc_feature    5258..5268
                     /Recognition_pattern="CCNNNNN^NNGG"
                     /annotation_group="CCNNNNNNNGG"
                     /label="AfiI, Bsc4I, BseLI, BslI"
                     /note="Geneious type: restriction site"
     misc_feature    5267..5271
                     /Recognition_pattern="GG^NCC"
                     /annotation_group="GGNCC"
                     /label="BmgT120I"
                     /note="Geneious type: restriction site"
     misc_feature    5267..5271
                     /Recognition_pattern="G^GNCC"
                     /annotation_group="GGNCC"
                     /label="AspS9I, Cfr13I, PspPI, Sau96I"
                     /note="Geneious type: restriction site"
     misc_feature    5267..5271
                     /Recognition_pattern="G^GWCC"
                     /annotation_group="GGWCC"
                     /label="AvaII, Bme18I, Eco47I, SinI, VpaK11BI"
                     /note="Geneious type: restriction site"
     misc_feature    complement(5270..5274)
                     /Recognition_pattern="ACTGG(1/-1)"
                     /annotation_group="ACTGG"
                     /label="BsrI, Bse1I, BseNI, BsrSI"
                     /note="Geneious type: restriction site"
     misc_feature    5277..5280
                     /Recognition_pattern="TG^CA"
                     /annotation_group="TGCA"
                     /label="HpyCH4V"
                     /note="Geneious type: restriction site"
     misc_feature    complement(5281..5286)
                     /Recognition_pattern="CTCTTC(1/4)"
                     /annotation_group="CTCTTC"
                     /label="Bst6I, Eam1104I, EarI"
                     /note="Geneious type: restriction site"
     misc_feature    5281..5285
                     /Recognition_pattern="GAAGA(8/7)"
                     /annotation_group="GAAGA"
                     /label="MboII"
                     /note="Geneious type: restriction site"
     misc_feature    complement(5284..5287)
                     /Recognition_pattern="CCTC(7/6)"
                     /annotation_group="CCTC"
                     /label="MnlI"
                     /note="Geneious type: restriction site"
     misc_feature    5288..5292
                     /Recognition_pattern="ACN^GT"
                     /annotation_group="ACNGT"
                     /label="Bst4CI, HpyCH4III, TaaI"
                     /note="Geneious type: restriction site"
     misc_feature    5299..5304
                     /Recognition_pattern="GGN^NCC"
                     /annotation_group="GGNNCC"
                     /label="NlaIV, BmiI, BspLI, PspN4I"
                     /note="Geneious type: restriction site"
     misc_feature    5303..5307
                     /Recognition_pattern="CCATC(4/5)"
                     /annotation_group="CCATC"
                     /label="BccI"
                     /note="Geneious type: restriction site"
     misc_feature    complement(5304..5308)
                     /Recognition_pattern="GGATG(2/0)"
                     /annotation_group="GGATG"
                     /label="BseGI, BstF5I, BtsCI"
                     /note="Geneious type: restriction site"
     misc_feature    complement(5304..5308)
                     /Recognition_pattern="GGATG(9/13)"
                     /annotation_group="GGATG"
                     /label="FokI"
                     /note="Geneious type: restriction site"
     misc_feature    complement(5306..5312)
                     /Recognition_pattern="CASTGNN(0/-7)"
                     /annotation_group="CASTGNN"
                     /label="TspRI, TscAI"
                     /note="Geneious type: restriction site"
     misc_feature    5308..5314
                     /Recognition_pattern="CASTGNN(0/-7)"
                     /annotation_group="CASTGNN"
                     /label="TspRI, TscAI"
                     /note="Geneious type: restriction site"
     misc_feature    complement(5310..5314)
                     /Recognition_pattern="CTCAG(9/7)"
                     /annotation_group="CTCAG"
                     /label="BspCNI"
                     /note="Geneious type: restriction site"
     misc_feature    complement(5310..5314)
                     /Recognition_pattern="CTCAG(10/8)"
                     /annotation_group="CTCAG"
                     /label="BseMII"
                     /note="Geneious type: restriction site"
     misc_feature    5310..5314
                     /Recognition_pattern="C^TNAG"
                     /annotation_group="CTNAG"
                     /label="DdeI, BstDEI, HpyF3I"
                     /note="Geneious type: restriction site"
     mutation        5315..>5317
                     /created_by="User"
                     /modified_by="User"
                     /label="145N"
     misc_feature    complement(5330..5334)
                     /Recognition_pattern="CCATC(4/5)"
                     /annotation_group="CCATC"
                     /label="BccI"
                     /note="Geneious type: restriction site"
     misc_feature    5339..5344
                     /Recognition_pattern="CTGAAG(16/14)"
                     /annotation_group="CTGAAG"
                     /label="Eco57I, AcuI"
                     /note="Geneious type: restriction site"
     misc_feature    5339..5344
                     /Recognition_pattern="CTGRAG(16/14)"
                     /annotation_group="CTGRAG"
                     /label="Eco57MI"
                     /note="Geneious type: restriction site"
     misc_feature    complement(5341..5345)
                     /Recognition_pattern="CCTTC(6/5)"
                     /annotation_group="CCTTC"
                     /label="HpyAV"
                     /note="Geneious type: restriction site"
     misc_feature    5345..5349
                     /Recognition_pattern="GGTGA(8/7)"
                     /annotation_group="GGTGA"
                     /label="HphI, AsuHPI"
                     /note="Geneious type: restriction site"
     mutation        5354..5356
                     /created_by="User"
                     /label="N158V"
     misc_feature    5356..5359
                     /Recognition_pattern="CATG^"
                     /annotation_group="CATG"
                     /label="NlaIII, FaeI, Hin1II, Hsp92II"
                     /note="Geneious type: restriction site"
     misc_feature    5356..5359
                     /Recognition_pattern="C^ATG"
                     /annotation_group="CATG"
                     /label="CviAII"
                     /note="Geneious type: restriction site"
     misc_feature    5356..5359
                     /Recognition_pattern="^CATG"
                     /annotation_group="CATG"
                     /label="FatI"
                     /note="Geneious type: restriction site"
     misc_feature    5370..5374
                     /Recognition_pattern="TTS^AA"
                     /annotation_group="TTSAA"
                     /label="AgsI"
                     /note="Geneious type: restriction site"
     misc_feature    complement(5372..5376)
                     /Recognition_pattern="CCTTC(6/5)"
                     /annotation_group="CCTTC"
                     /label="HpyAV"
                     /note="Geneious type: restriction site"
     misc_feature    complement(5376..5379)
                     /Recognition_pattern="CCTC(7/6)"
                     /annotation_group="CCTC"
                     /label="MnlI"
                     /note="Geneious type: restriction site"
     misc_feature    5380..5385
                     /Recognition_pattern="Y^GGCCR"
                     /annotation_group="YGGCCR"
                     /label="CfrI, AcoI, EaeI"
                     /note="Geneious type: restriction site"
     misc_feature    5380..5385
                     /Recognition_pattern="TGG^CCA"
                     /annotation_group="TGGCCA"
                     /label="BalI, MlsI, MluNI, MscI, Msp20I"
                     /note="Geneious type: restriction site"
     misc_feature    5381..5384
                     /Recognition_pattern="GG^CC"
                     /annotation_group="GGCC"
                     /label="HaeIII, BshFI, BsnI, BsuRI, PhoI"
                     /note="Geneious type: restriction site"
     misc_feature    5394..5398
                     /Recognition_pattern="^GTNAC"
                     /annotation_group="GTNAC"
                     /label="MaeIII"
                     /note="Geneious type: restriction site"
     misc_feature    5394..5398
                     /Recognition_pattern="^GTSAC"
                     /annotation_group="GTSAC"
                     /label="Tsp45I, NmuCI"
                     /note="Geneious type: restriction site"
     misc_feature    5399..5403
                     /Recognition_pattern="TTS^AA"
                     /annotation_group="TTSAA"
                     /label="AgsI"
                     /note="Geneious type: restriction site"
     misc_feature    5410..5415
                     /Recognition_pattern="TTA^TAA"
                     /annotation_group="TTATAA"
                     /label="PsiI, AanI"
                     /note="Geneious type: restriction site"
     misc_feature    5416..5419
                     /Recognition_pattern="AG^CT"
                     /annotation_group="AGCT"
                     /label="AluI, AluBI"
                     /note="Geneious type: restriction site"
     misc_feature    5418..5422
                     /Recognition_pattern="C^TNAG"
                     /annotation_group="CTNAG"
                     /label="DdeI, BstDEI, HpyF3I"
                     /note="Geneious type: restriction site"
     misc_feature    complement(5422..5426)
                     /Recognition_pattern="CCTTC(6/5)"
                     /annotation_group="CCTTC"
                     /label="HpyAV"
                     /note="Geneious type: restriction site"
     misc_feature    complement(5431..5435)
                     /Recognition_pattern="ACTGG(1/-1)"
                     /annotation_group="ACTGG"
                     /label="BsrI, Bse1I, BseNI, BsrSI"
                     /note="Geneious type: restriction site"
     misc_feature    5441..5453
                     /Recognition_pattern="(8/13)GACNNNNNNTTYG(11/6)"
                     /annotation_group="GACNNNNNNTTYG"
                     /label="ArsI"
                     /note="Geneious type: restriction site"
     misc_feature    5447..5455
                     /Recognition_pattern="CACNNN^GTG"
                     /annotation_group="CACNNNGTG"
                     /label="DraIII, AdeI"
                     /note="Geneious type: restriction site"
     misc_feature    5453..5458
                     /Recognition_pattern="GTN^NAC"
                     /annotation_group="GTNNAC"
                     /label="Hpy166II, Hpy8I"
                     /note="Geneious type: restriction site"
     misc_feature    5455..5459
                     /Recognition_pattern="GG^NCC"
                     /annotation_group="GGNCC"
                     /label="BmgT120I"
                     /note="Geneious type: restriction site"
     misc_feature    5455..5459
                     /Recognition_pattern="G^GNCC"
                     /annotation_group="GGNCC"
                     /label="AspS9I, Cfr13I, PspPI, Sau96I"
                     /note="Geneious type: restriction site"
     misc_feature    5455..5459
                     /Recognition_pattern="G^GWCC"
                     /annotation_group="GGWCC"
                     /label="AvaII, Bme18I, Eco47I, SinI, VpaK11BI"
                     /note="Geneious type: restriction site"
     misc_feature    5472..5475
                     /Recognition_pattern="T^TAA"
                     /annotation_group="TTAA"
                     /label="MseI, SaqAI, Tru1I, Tru9I"
                     /note="Geneious type: restriction site"
     misc_feature    5493..5497
                     /Recognition_pattern="ACN^GT"
                     /annotation_group="ACNGT"
                     /label="Bst4CI, HpyCH4III, TaaI"
                     /note="Geneious type: restriction site"
     misc_feature    5502..5505
                     /Recognition_pattern="T^TAA"
                     /annotation_group="TTAA"
                     /label="MseI, SaqAI, Tru1I, Tru9I"
                     /note="Geneious type: restriction site"
     misc_feature    5508..5511
                     /Recognition_pattern="TG^CA"
                     /annotation_group="TGCA"
                     /label="HpyCH4V"
                     /note="Geneious type: restriction site"
     misc_feature    5510..5513
                     /Recognition_pattern="CATG^"
                     /annotation_group="CATG"
                     /label="NlaIII, FaeI, Hin1II, Hsp92II"
                     /note="Geneious type: restriction site"
     misc_feature    5510..5513
                     /Recognition_pattern="C^ATG"
                     /annotation_group="CATG"
                     /label="CviAII"
                     /note="Geneious type: restriction site"
     misc_feature    5510..5513
                     /Recognition_pattern="^CATG"
                     /annotation_group="CATG"
                     /label="FatI"
                     /note="Geneious type: restriction site"
     misc_feature    5513..5518
                     /Recognition_pattern="GWGCW^C"
                     /annotation_group="GWGCWC"
                     /label="Alw21I, Bbv12I, BsiHKAI"
                     /note="Geneious type: restriction site"
     misc_feature    5513..5518
                     /Recognition_pattern="GDGCH^C"
                     /annotation_group="GDGCHC"
                     /label="SduI, Bsp1286I, MhlI"
                     /note="Geneious type: restriction site"
     misc_feature    5515..5520
                     /Recognition_pattern="GCN^NGC"
                     /annotation_group="GCNNGC"
                     /label="Cac8I, BstC8I"
                     /note="Geneious type: restriction site"
     misc_feature    5525..5528
                     /Recognition_pattern="GC^GC"
                     /annotation_group="GCGC"
                     /label="GlaI"
                     /note="Geneious type: restriction site"
     misc_feature    5525..5528
                     /Recognition_pattern="G^CGC"
                     /annotation_group="GCGC"
                     /label="Hin6I, HinP1I, HspAI"
                     /note="Geneious type: restriction site"
     misc_feature    5525..5528
                     /Recognition_pattern="GCG^C"
                     /annotation_group="GCGC"
                     /label="HhaI, AspLEI, BstHHI, CfoI"
                     /note="Geneious type: restriction site"
     misc_feature    5527..5537
                     /Recognition_pattern="GCNNNNN^NNGC"
                     /annotation_group="GCNNNNNNNGC"
                     /label="MwoI, BstMWI, HpyF10VI"
                     /note="Geneious type: restriction site"
     misc_feature    complement(5527..5532)
                     /Recognition_pattern="GAATGC(1/-1)"
                     /annotation_group="GAATGC"
                     /label="BsmI, BsaMI, Mva1269I, PctI"
                     /note="Geneious type: restriction site"
     misc_feature    5531..5535
                     /Recognition_pattern="TCN^GA"
                     /annotation_group="TCNGA"
                     /label="Hpy188I"
                     /note="Geneious type: restriction site"
     misc_feature    complement(5532..5536)
                     /Recognition_pattern="CTCAG(9/7)"
                     /annotation_group="CTCAG"
                     /label="BspCNI"
                     /note="Geneious type: restriction site"
     misc_feature    complement(5532..5536)
                     /Recognition_pattern="CTCAG(10/8)"
                     /annotation_group="CTCAG"
                     /label="BseMII"
                     /note="Geneious type: restriction site"
     misc_feature    5532..5536
                     /Recognition_pattern="C^TNAG"
                     /annotation_group="CTNAG"
                     /label="DdeI, BstDEI, HpyF3I"
                     /note="Geneious type: restriction site"
     misc_feature    5535..5538
                     /Recognition_pattern="AG^CT"
                     /annotation_group="AGCT"
                     /label="AluI, AluBI"
                     /note="Geneious type: restriction site"
     misc_feature    5536..5546
                     /Recognition_pattern="GCNNNNN^NNGC"
                     /annotation_group="GCNNNNNNNGC"
                     /label="MwoI, BstMWI, HpyF10VI"
                     /note="Geneious type: restriction site"
     misc_feature    5536..5540
                     /Recognition_pattern="GCN^GC"
                     /annotation_group="GCNGC"
                     /label="BlsI"
                     /note="Geneious type: restriction site"
     misc_feature    5536..5540
                     /Recognition_pattern="GC^NGC"
                     /annotation_group="GCNGC"
                     /label="BisI, Fnu4HI, Fsp4HI, GluI, SatI"
                     /note="Geneious type: restriction site"
     misc_feature    5536..5540
                     /Recognition_pattern="G^CWGC"
                     /annotation_group="GCWGC"
                     /label="TseI, ApeKI"
                     /note="Geneious type: restriction site"
     misc_feature    complement(5536..5540)
                     /Recognition_pattern="GCAGC(8/12)"
                     /annotation_group="GCAGC"
                     /label="BbvI, BseXI, BstV1I, Lsp1109I"
                     /note="Geneious type: restriction site"
     misc_feature    5539..5544
                     /Recognition_pattern="GCCGAG(21/19)"
                     /annotation_group="GCCGAG"
                     /label="NmeAIII"
                     /note="Geneious type: restriction site"
     misc_feature    5540..5545
                     /Recognition_pattern="C^CNNGG"
                     /annotation_group="CCNNGG"
                     /label="BsaJI, BseDI, BssECI"
                     /note="Geneious type: restriction site"
     misc_feature    complement(5542..5545)
                     /Recognition_pattern="CCTC(7/6)"
                     /annotation_group="CCTC"
                     /label="MnlI"
                     /note="Geneious type: restriction site"
     misc_feature    5545..5555
                     /Recognition_pattern="GCNNNNN^NNGC"
                     /annotation_group="GCNNNNNNNGC"
                     /label="MwoI, BstMWI, HpyF10VI"
                     /note="Geneious type: restriction site"
     misc_feature    5545..5550
                     /Recognition_pattern="GCN^NGC"
                     /annotation_group="GCNNGC"
                     /label="Cac8I, BstC8I"
                     /note="Geneious type: restriction site"
     misc_feature    5548..5551
                     /Recognition_pattern="GG^CC"
                     /annotation_group="GGCC"
                     /label="HaeIII, BshFI, BsnI, BsuRI, PhoI"
                     /note="Geneious type: restriction site"
     misc_feature    5555..5560
                     /Recognition_pattern="C^GTACG"
                     /annotation_group="CGTACG"
                     /label="BsiWI, Pfl23II, PspLI"
                     /note="Geneious type: restriction site"
     misc_feature    5556..5559
                     /Recognition_pattern="G^TAC"
                     /annotation_group="GTAC"
                     /label="Csp6I, CviQI, RsaNI"
                     /note="Geneious type: restriction site"
     misc_feature    5556..5559
                     /Recognition_pattern="GT^AC"
                     /annotation_group="GTAC"
                     /label="RsaI, AfaI"
                     /note="Geneious type: restriction site"
     cds             5561..5821
                     /created_by="User"
                     /label="CDK5 206-cterm"
     misc_feature    5568..5571
                     /Recognition_pattern="T^CGA"
                     /annotation_group="TCGA"
                     /label="TaqI"
                     /note="Geneious type: restriction site"
     misc_feature    complement(5575..5579)
                     /Recognition_pattern="ACTGG(1/-1)"
                     /annotation_group="ACTGG"
                     /label="BsrI, Bse1I, BseNI, BsrSI"
                     /note="Geneious type: restriction site"
     misc_feature    5579..5583
                     /Recognition_pattern="TTS^AA"
                     /annotation_group="TTSAA"
                     /label="AgsI"
                     /note="Geneious type: restriction site"
     misc_feature    complement(5581..5586)
                     /Recognition_pattern="CTCTTC(1/4)"
                     /annotation_group="CTCTTC"
                     /label="Bst6I, Eam1104I, EarI"
                     /note="Geneious type: restriction site"
     misc_feature    5581..5585
                     /Recognition_pattern="GAAGA(8/7)"
                     /annotation_group="GAAGA"
                     /label="MboII"
                     /note="Geneious type: restriction site"
     misc_feature    5582..5592
                     /Recognition_pattern="(8/13)AAGNNNNNCTT(13/8)"
                     /annotation_group="AAGNNNNNCTT"
                     /label="FalI"
                     /note="Geneious type: restriction site"
     misc_feature    complement(5584..5587)
                     /Recognition_pattern="CCTC(7/6)"
                     /annotation_group="CCTC"
                     /label="MnlI"
                     /note="Geneious type: restriction site"
     misc_feature    5586..5591
                     /Recognition_pattern="R^GATCY"
                     /annotation_group="RGATCY"
                     /label="XhoII, BstX2I, BstYI, MflI, PsuI"
                     /note="Geneious type: restriction site"
     misc_feature    5586..5590
                     /Recognition_pattern="GGATC(4/5)"
                     /annotation_group="GGATC"
                     /label="AclWI, AlwI, BspPI"
                     /note="Geneious type: restriction site"
     misc_feature    5587..5590
                     /Recognition_pattern="^GATC"
                     /annotation_group="GATC"
                     /label="MboI, BfuCI, Bsp143I, BssMI, BstMBI, DpnII, Kzo9I,
                     NdeII, Sau3AI"
                     /note="Geneious type: restriction site"
     misc_feature    5587..5590
                     /Recognition_pattern="GAT^C"
                     /annotation_group="GATC"
                     /label="BstKTI"
                     /note="Geneious type: restriction site"
     misc_feature    5587..5590
                     /Recognition_pattern="GA^TC"
                     /annotation_group="GATC"
                     /label="DpnI, MalI"
                     /note="Geneious type: restriction site"
     misc_feature    complement(5589..5593)
                     /Recognition_pattern="GAAGA(8/7)"
                     /annotation_group="GAAGA"
                     /label="MboII"
                     /note="Geneious type: restriction site"
     misc_feature    5592..5597
                     /Recognition_pattern="TCCRAC(20/18)"
                     /annotation_group="TCCRAC"
                     /label="MmeI"
                     /note="Geneious type: restriction site"
     misc_feature    5592..5596
                     /Recognition_pattern="TCN^GA"
                     /annotation_group="TCNGA"
                     /label="Hpy188I"
                     /note="Geneious type: restriction site"
     misc_feature    5593..5603
                     /Recognition_pattern="CCNNNNN^NNGG"
                     /annotation_group="CCNNNNNNNGG"
                     /label="AfiI, Bsc4I, BseLI, BslI"
                     /note="Geneious type: restriction site"
     misc_feature    complement(5597..5602)
                     /Recognition_pattern="CAGCAG(25/27)"
                     /annotation_group="CAGCAG"
                     /label="EcoP15I"
                     /note="Geneious type: restriction site"
     misc_feature    5599..5609
                     /Recognition_pattern="GCNNNNN^NNGC"
                     /annotation_group="GCNNNNNNNGC"
                     /label="MwoI, BstMWI, HpyF10VI"
                     /note="Geneious type: restriction site"
     misc_feature    complement(5599..5604)
                     /Recognition_pattern="CCCAGC(-5/-1)"
                     /annotation_group="CCCAGC"
                     /label="BseYI"
                     /note="Geneious type: restriction site"
     misc_feature    complement(5599..5604)
                     /Recognition_pattern="CCCAGC(-1/-5)"
                     /annotation_group="CCCAGC"
                     /label="GsaI"
                     /note="Geneious type: restriction site"
     misc_feature    5603..5607
                     /Recognition_pattern="GGGAC(10/14)"
                     /annotation_group="GGGAC"
                     /label="BslFI, BsmFI, FaqI"
                     /note="Geneious type: restriction site"
     misc_feature    5605..5610
                     /Recognition_pattern="GR^CGYC"
                     /annotation_group="GRCGYC"
                     /label="AcyI, BsaHI, BssNI, BstACI, Hin1I, Hsp92I"
                     /note="Geneious type: restriction site"
     misc_feature    5605..5609
                     /Recognition_pattern="GACGC(5/10)"
                     /annotation_group="GACGC"
                     /label="HgaI, CseI"
                     /note="Geneious type: restriction site"
     misc_feature    5613..5618
                     /Recognition_pattern="C^CNNGG"
                     /annotation_group="CCNNGG"
                     /label="BsaJI, BseDI, BssECI"
                     /note="Geneious type: restriction site"
     misc_feature    5615..5620
                     /Recognition_pattern="GAGGAG(10/8)"
                     /annotation_group="GAGGAG"
                     /label="BseRI"
                     /note="Geneious type: restriction site"
     misc_feature    complement(5615..5618)
                     /Recognition_pattern="CCTC(7/6)"
                     /annotation_group="CCTC"
                     /label="MnlI"
                     /note="Geneious type: restriction site"
     misc_feature    complement(5619..5625)
                     /Recognition_pattern="CASTGNN(0/-7)"
                     /annotation_group="CASTGNN"
                     /label="TspRI, TscAI"
                     /note="Geneious type: restriction site"
     misc_feature    5620..5625
                     /Recognition_pattern="GCAGTG(2/0)"
                     /annotation_group="GCAGTG"
                     /label="BtsI"
                     /note="Geneious type: restriction site"
     misc_feature    5621..5627
                     /Recognition_pattern="CASTGNN(0/-7)"
                     /annotation_group="CASTGNN"
                     /label="TspRI, TscAI"
                     /note="Geneious type: restriction site"
     misc_feature    5625..5629
                     /Recognition_pattern="GG^NCC"
                     /annotation_group="GGNCC"
                     /label="BmgT120I"
                     /note="Geneious type: restriction site"
     misc_feature    5625..5629
                     /Recognition_pattern="G^GNCC"
                     /annotation_group="GGNCC"
                     /label="AspS9I, Cfr13I, PspPI, Sau96I"
                     /note="Geneious type: restriction site"
     misc_feature    5625..5628
                     /Recognition_pattern="GG^CC"
                     /annotation_group="GGCC"
                     /label="HaeIII, BshFI, BsnI, BsuRI, PhoI"
                     /note="Geneious type: restriction site"
     misc_feature    5628..5631
                     /Recognition_pattern="CCTC(7/6)"
                     /annotation_group="CCTC"
                     /label="MnlI"
                     /note="Geneious type: restriction site"
     misc_feature    5640..5643
                     /Recognition_pattern="AG^CT"
                     /annotation_group="AGCT"
                     /label="AluI, AluBI"
                     /note="Geneious type: restriction site"
     misc_feature    5641..5645
                     /Recognition_pattern="GCN^GC"
                     /annotation_group="GCNGC"
                     /label="BlsI"
                     /note="Geneious type: restriction site"
     misc_feature    5641..5645
                     /Recognition_pattern="GC^NGC"
                     /annotation_group="GCNGC"
                     /label="BisI, Fnu4HI, Fsp4HI, GluI, SatI"
                     /note="Geneious type: restriction site"
     misc_feature    5641..5645
                     /Recognition_pattern="G^CWGC"
                     /annotation_group="GCWGC"
                     /label="TseI, ApeKI"
                     /note="Geneious type: restriction site"
     misc_feature    complement(5641..5645)
                     /Recognition_pattern="GCAGC(8/12)"
                     /annotation_group="GCAGC"
                     /label="BbvI, BseXI, BstV1I, Lsp1109I"
                     /note="Geneious type: restriction site"
     misc_feature    5662..5666
                     /Recognition_pattern="TCN^GA"
                     /annotation_group="TCNGA"
                     /label="Hpy188I"
                     /note="Geneious type: restriction site"
     misc_feature    5668..5671
                     /Recognition_pattern="G^TAC"
                     /annotation_group="GTAC"
                     /label="Csp6I, CviQI, RsaNI"
                     /note="Geneious type: restriction site"
     misc_feature    5668..5671
                     /Recognition_pattern="GT^AC"
                     /annotation_group="GTAC"
                     /label="RsaI, AfaI"
                     /note="Geneious type: restriction site"
     misc_feature    5671..5675
                     /Recognition_pattern="^CCNGG"
                     /annotation_group="CCNGG"
                     /label="BssKI, BstSCI, StyD4I"
                     /note="Geneious type: restriction site"
     misc_feature    5671..5675
                     /Recognition_pattern="CC^NGG"
                     /annotation_group="CCNGG"
                     /label="ScrFI, Bme1390I, BmrFI, MspR9I"
                     /note="Geneious type: restriction site"
     misc_feature    5671..5675
                     /Recognition_pattern="CC^SGG"
                     /annotation_group="CCSGG"
                     /label="AsuC2I, BcnI, BpuMI, NciI"
                     /note="Geneious type: restriction site"
     misc_feature    5672..5675
                     /Recognition_pattern="C^CGG"
                     /annotation_group="CCGG"
                     /label="HpaII, BsiSI, HapII, MspI"
                     /note="Geneious type: restriction site"
     misc_feature    5673..5678
                     /Recognition_pattern="Y^GGCCR"
                     /annotation_group="YGGCCR"
                     /label="CfrI, AcoI, EaeI"
                     /note="Geneious type: restriction site"
     misc_feature    5674..5677
                     /Recognition_pattern="GG^CC"
                     /annotation_group="GGCC"
                     /label="HaeIII, BshFI, BsnI, BsuRI, PhoI"
                     /note="Geneious type: restriction site"
     misc_feature    5676..5690
                     /Recognition_pattern="CCANNNNN^NNNNTGG"
                     /annotation_group="CCANNNNNNNNNTGG"
                     /label="XcmI"
                     /note="Geneious type: restriction site"
     misc_feature    complement(5682..5686)
                     /Recognition_pattern="GGATG(2/0)"
                     /annotation_group="GGATG"
                     /label="BseGI, BstF5I, BtsCI"
                     /note="Geneious type: restriction site"
     misc_feature    complement(5682..5686)
                     /Recognition_pattern="GGATG(9/13)"
                     /annotation_group="GGATG"
                     /label="FokI"
                     /note="Geneious type: restriction site"
     misc_feature    5685..5690
                     /Recognition_pattern="C^CNNGG"
                     /annotation_group="CCNNGG"
                     /label="BsaJI, BseDI, BssECI"
                     /note="Geneious type: restriction site"
     misc_feature    5686..5690
                     /Recognition_pattern="^CCWGG"
                     /annotation_group="CCWGG"
                     /label="EcoRII, AjnI, Psp6I, PspGI"
                     /note="Geneious type: restriction site"
     misc_feature    5686..5690
                     /Recognition_pattern="CC^WGG"
                     /annotation_group="CCWGG"
                     /label="BseBI, Bst2UI, BstNI, BstOI, MvaI"
                     /note="Geneious type: restriction site"
     misc_feature    5686..5690
                     /Recognition_pattern="^CCNGG"
                     /annotation_group="CCNGG"
                     /label="BssKI, BstSCI, StyD4I"
                     /note="Geneious type: restriction site"
     misc_feature    5686..5690
                     /Recognition_pattern="CC^NGG"
                     /annotation_group="CCNGG"
                     /label="ScrFI, Bme1390I, BmrFI, MspR9I"
                     /note="Geneious type: restriction site"
     misc_feature    5689..5693
                     /Recognition_pattern="GGTGA(8/7)"
                     /annotation_group="GGTGA"
                     /label="HphI, AsuHPI"
                     /note="Geneious type: restriction site"
     misc_feature    5690..5695
                     /Recognition_pattern="GTN^NAC"
                     /annotation_group="GTNNAC"
                     /label="Hpy166II, Hpy8I"
                     /note="Geneious type: restriction site"
     misc_feature    5694..5697
                     /Recognition_pattern="ACGT^"
                     /annotation_group="ACGT"
                     /label="TaiI"
                     /note="Geneious type: restriction site"
     misc_feature    5694..5697
                     /Recognition_pattern="A^CGT"
                     /annotation_group="ACGT"
                     /label="MaeII, HpyCH4IV"
                     /note="Geneious type: restriction site"
     misc_feature    5695..5699
                     /Recognition_pattern="CGWCG^"
                     /annotation_group="CGWCG"
                     /label="Hpy99I"
                     /note="Geneious type: restriction site"
     misc_feature    5699..5704
                     /Recognition_pattern="GKGCM^C"
                     /annotation_group="GKGCMC"
                     /label="BseSI, BaeGI, BstSLI"
                     /note="Geneious type: restriction site"
     misc_feature    5699..5704
                     /Recognition_pattern="GDGCH^C"
                     /annotation_group="GDGCHC"
                     /label="SduI, Bsp1286I, MhlI"
                     /note="Geneious type: restriction site"
     misc_feature    5715..5725
                     /Recognition_pattern="CCNNNNN^NNGG"
                     /annotation_group="CCNNNNNNNGG"
                     /label="AfiI, Bsc4I, BseLI, BslI"
                     /note="Geneious type: restriction site"
     misc_feature    complement(5722..5725)
                     /Recognition_pattern="CCTC(7/6)"
                     /annotation_group="CCTC"
                     /label="MnlI"
                     /note="Geneious type: restriction site"
     misc_feature    5725..5730
                     /Recognition_pattern="R^GATCY"
                     /annotation_group="RGATCY"
                     /label="XhoII, BstX2I, BstYI, MflI, PsuI"
                     /note="Geneious type: restriction site"
     misc_feature    5725..5729
                     /Recognition_pattern="GGATC(4/5)"
                     /annotation_group="GGATC"
                     /label="AclWI, AlwI, BspPI"
                     /note="Geneious type: restriction site"
     misc_feature    5726..5729
                     /Recognition_pattern="^GATC"
                     /annotation_group="GATC"
                     /label="MboI, BfuCI, Bsp143I, BssMI, BstMBI, DpnII, Kzo9I,
                     NdeII, Sau3AI"
                     /note="Geneious type: restriction site"
     misc_feature    5726..5729
                     /Recognition_pattern="GAT^C"
                     /annotation_group="GATC"
                     /label="BstKTI"
                     /note="Geneious type: restriction site"
     misc_feature    5726..5729
                     /Recognition_pattern="GA^TC"
                     /annotation_group="GATC"
                     /label="DpnI, MalI"
                     /note="Geneious type: restriction site"
     misc_feature    complement(5729..5734)
                     /Recognition_pattern="CAGCAG(25/27)"
                     /annotation_group="CAGCAG"
                     /label="EcoP15I"
                     /note="Geneious type: restriction site"
     misc_feature    5731..5735
                     /Recognition_pattern="GCN^GC"
                     /annotation_group="GCNGC"
                     /label="BlsI"
                     /note="Geneious type: restriction site"
     misc_feature    5731..5735
                     /Recognition_pattern="GC^NGC"
                     /annotation_group="GCNGC"
                     /label="BisI, Fnu4HI, Fsp4HI, GluI, SatI"
                     /note="Geneious type: restriction site"
     misc_feature    5731..5735
                     /Recognition_pattern="G^CWGC"
                     /annotation_group="GCWGC"
                     /label="TseI, ApeKI"
                     /note="Geneious type: restriction site"
     misc_feature    complement(5731..5735)
                     /Recognition_pattern="GCAGC(8/12)"
                     /annotation_group="GCAGC"
                     /label="BbvI, BseXI, BstV1I, Lsp1109I"
                     /note="Geneious type: restriction site"
     misc_feature    5732..5737
                     /Recognition_pattern="CTGCA^G"
                     /annotation_group="CTGCAG"
                     /label="PstI"
                     /note="Geneious type: restriction site"
     misc_feature    5732..5737
                     /Recognition_pattern="C^TRYAG"
                     /annotation_group="CTRYAG"
                     /label="BfmI, BstSFI, SfcI"
                     /note="Geneious type: restriction site"
     misc_feature    5733..5736
                     /Recognition_pattern="TG^CA"
                     /annotation_group="TGCA"
                     /label="HpyCH4V"
                     /note="Geneious type: restriction site"
     misc_feature    5740..5744
                     /Recognition_pattern="CCTTC(6/5)"
                     /annotation_group="CCTTC"
                     /label="HpyAV"
                     /note="Geneious type: restriction site"
     misc_feature    5743..5747
                     /Recognition_pattern="TCN^GA"
                     /annotation_group="TCNGA"
                     /label="Hpy188I"
                     /note="Geneious type: restriction site"
     misc_feature    5744..5749
                     /Recognition_pattern="CTGAAG(16/14)"
                     /annotation_group="CTGAAG"
                     /label="Eco57I, AcuI"
                     /note="Geneious type: restriction site"
     misc_feature    5744..5749
                     /Recognition_pattern="CTGRAG(16/14)"
                     /annotation_group="CTGRAG"
                     /label="Eco57MI"
                     /note="Geneious type: restriction site"
     misc_feature    5751..5755
                     /Recognition_pattern="^GTNAC"
                     /annotation_group="GTNAC"
                     /label="MaeIII"
                     /note="Geneious type: restriction site"
     misc_feature    5770..5774
                     /Recognition_pattern="CTCAG(9/7)"
                     /annotation_group="CTCAG"
                     /label="BspCNI"
                     /note="Geneious type: restriction site"
     misc_feature    5770..5774
                     /Recognition_pattern="CTCAG(10/8)"
                     /annotation_group="CTCAG"
                     /label="BseMII"
                     /note="Geneious type: restriction site"
     misc_feature    5770..5774
                     /Recognition_pattern="C^TNAG"
                     /annotation_group="CTNAG"
                     /label="DdeI, BstDEI, HpyF3I"
                     /note="Geneious type: restriction site"
     misc_feature    5772..5777
                     /Recognition_pattern="CAGCAG(25/27)"
                     /annotation_group="CAGCAG"
                     /label="EcoP15I"
                     /note="Geneious type: restriction site"
     misc_feature    5774..5784
                     /Recognition_pattern="GCNNNNN^NNGC"
                     /annotation_group="GCNNNNNNNGC"
                     /label="MwoI, BstMWI, HpyF10VI"
                     /note="Geneious type: restriction site"
     misc_feature    complement(5777..5782)
                     /Recognition_pattern="CTCTTC(1/4)"
                     /annotation_group="CTCTTC"
                     /label="Bst6I, Eam1104I, EarI"
                     /note="Geneious type: restriction site"
     misc_feature    5777..5781
                     /Recognition_pattern="GAAGA(8/7)"
                     /annotation_group="GAAGA"
                     /label="MboII"
                     /note="Geneious type: restriction site"
     misc_feature    complement(5780..5783)
                     /Recognition_pattern="CCTC(7/6)"
                     /annotation_group="CCTC"
                     /label="MnlI"
                     /note="Geneious type: restriction site"
     misc_feature    5781..5787
                     /Recognition_pattern="RG^GNCCY"
                     /annotation_group="RGGNCCY"
                     /label="DraII, EcoO109I"
                     /note="Geneious type: restriction site"
     misc_feature    5782..5786
                     /Recognition_pattern="GG^NCC"
                     /annotation_group="GGNCC"
                     /label="BmgT120I"
                     /note="Geneious type: restriction site"
     misc_feature    5782..5786
                     /Recognition_pattern="G^GNCC"
                     /annotation_group="GGNCC"
                     /label="AspS9I, Cfr13I, PspPI, Sau96I"
                     /note="Geneious type: restriction site"
     misc_feature    5782..5785
                     /Recognition_pattern="GG^CC"
                     /annotation_group="GGCC"
                     /label="HaeIII, BshFI, BsnI, BsuRI, PhoI"
                     /note="Geneious type: restriction site"
     misc_feature    5786..5791
                     /Recognition_pattern="CTGCA^G"
                     /annotation_group="CTGCAG"
                     /label="PstI"
                     /note="Geneious type: restriction site"
     misc_feature    5786..5791
                     /Recognition_pattern="C^TRYAG"
                     /annotation_group="CTRYAG"
                     /label="BfmI, BstSFI, SfcI"
                     /note="Geneious type: restriction site"
     misc_feature    5787..5790
                     /Recognition_pattern="TG^CA"
                     /annotation_group="TGCA"
                     /label="HpyCH4V"
                     /note="Geneious type: restriction site"
     misc_feature    5788..5792
                     /Recognition_pattern="GCN^GC"
                     /annotation_group="GCNGC"
                     /label="BlsI"
                     /note="Geneious type: restriction site"
     misc_feature    5788..5792
                     /Recognition_pattern="GC^NGC"
                     /annotation_group="GCNGC"
                     /label="BisI, Fnu4HI, Fsp4HI, GluI, SatI"
                     /note="Geneious type: restriction site"
     misc_feature    5788..5792
                     /Recognition_pattern="G^CWGC"
                     /annotation_group="GCWGC"
                     /label="TseI, ApeKI"
                     /note="Geneious type: restriction site"
     misc_feature    5788..5792
                     /Recognition_pattern="GCAGC(8/12)"
                     /annotation_group="GCAGC"
                     /label="BbvI, BseXI, BstV1I, Lsp1109I"
                     /note="Geneious type: restriction site"
     misc_feature    5804..5809
                     /Recognition_pattern="TCCRAC(20/18)"
                     /annotation_group="TCCRAC"
                     /label="MmeI"
                     /note="Geneious type: restriction site"
     misc_feature    5804..5808
                     /Recognition_pattern="TCN^GA"
                     /annotation_group="TCNGA"
                     /label="Hpy188I"
                     /note="Geneious type: restriction site"
     misc_feature    5807..5816
                     /Recognition_pattern="GACNN^NNGTC"
                     /annotation_group="GACNNNNGTC"
                     /label="PshAI, BoxI, BstPAI"
                     /note="Geneious type: restriction site"
     misc_feature    complement(5815..5820)
                     /Recognition_pattern="GGCGGA(11/9)"
                     /annotation_group="GGCGGA"
                     /label="EciI"
                     /note="Geneious type: restriction site"
     misc_feature    5816..5819
                     /Recognition_pattern="CCGC(-3/-1)"
                     /annotation_group="CCGC"
                     /label="AciI, BspACI, SsiI"
                     /note="Geneious type: restriction site"
     misc_feature    5818..5828
                     /Recognition_pattern="GCNNNNN^NNGC"
                     /annotation_group="GCNNNNNNNGC"
                     /label="MwoI, BstMWI, HpyF10VI"
                     /note="Geneious type: restriction site"
     misc_feature    5821
                     /Original_Bases="T"
                     /label="T"
                     /note="Geneious type: Editing History Replacement"
     primer          complement(<5822..5840)
                     /created_by="User"
                     /modified_by="User"
                     /label="P538-IF-R-MluI-MekC"
     misc_feature    <5825..>3541
                     /label="Digestion of pLLM_Arc_SMASh (modified) - Fragment 2
                     (concatenated sequence 1)"
                     /note="Geneious type: Concatenated sequence"
     misc_feature    5825..5830
                     /Recognition_pattern="A^CGCGT"
                     /annotation_group="ACGCGT"
                     /label="MluI"
                     /note="Geneious type: restriction site"
     misc_feature    5825..5830
                     /Recognition_pattern="A^CRYGT"
                     /annotation_group="ACRYGT"
                     /label="AflIII"
                     /note="Geneious type: restriction site"
     misc_feature    5826..5829
                     /Recognition_pattern="CG^CG"
                     /annotation_group="CGCG"
                     /label="AccII, Bsh1236I, BspFNI, BstFNI, BstUI, MvnI"
                     /note="Geneious type: restriction site"
     misc_feature    5834..5839
                     /Recognition_pattern="TTT^AAA"
                     /annotation_group="TTTAAA"
                     /label="DraI"
                     /note="Geneious type: restriction site"
     misc_feature    5835..5838
                     /Recognition_pattern="T^TAA"
                     /annotation_group="TTAA"
                     /label="MseI, SaqAI, Tru1I, Tru9I"
                     /note="Geneious type: restriction site"
     misc_feature    5849..5853
                     /Recognition_pattern="GGGAC(10/14)"
                     /annotation_group="GGGAC"
                     /label="BslFI, BsmFI, FaqI"
                     /note="Geneious type: restriction site"
     misc_feature    5852..5856
                     /Recognition_pattern="ACTGG(1/-1)"
                     /annotation_group="ACTGG"
                     /label="BsrI, Bse1I, BseNI, BsrSI"
                     /note="Geneious type: restriction site"
     misc_feature    complement(5856..5860)
                     /Recognition_pattern="CCTTC(6/5)"
                     /annotation_group="CCTTC"
                     /label="HpyAV"
                     /note="Geneious type: restriction site"
     misc_feature    5864..5867
                     /Recognition_pattern="^AATT"
                     /annotation_group="AATT"
                     /label="TspEI, Sse9I, TasI, Tsp509I"
                     /note="Geneious type: restriction site"
     misc_feature    complement(5872..5878)
                     /Recognition_pattern="CASTGNN(0/-7)"
                     /annotation_group="CASTGNN"
                     /label="TspRI, TscAI"
                     /note="Geneious type: restriction site"
     misc_feature    5874..5880
                     /Recognition_pattern="CASTGNN(0/-7)"
                     /annotation_group="CASTGNN"
                     /label="TspRI, TscAI"
                     /note="Geneious type: restriction site"
     misc_feature    complement(5874..5879)
                     /Recognition_pattern="GCAGTG(2/0)"
                     /annotation_group="GCAGTG"
                     /label="BtsI"
                     /note="Geneious type: restriction site"
     misc_feature    5886..5896
                     /Recognition_pattern="CCNNNNN^NNGG"
                     /annotation_group="CCNNNNNNNGG"
                     /label="AfiI, Bsc4I, BseLI, BslI"
                     /note="Geneious type: restriction site"
     misc_feature    5888..5893
                     /Recognition_pattern="W^GTACW"
                     /annotation_group="WGTACW"
                     /label="TatI"
                     /note="Geneious type: restriction site"
     misc_feature    5889..5892
                     /Recognition_pattern="G^TAC"
                     /annotation_group="GTAC"
                     /label="Csp6I, CviQI, RsaNI"
                     /note="Geneious type: restriction site"
     misc_feature    5889..5892
                     /Recognition_pattern="GT^AC"
                     /annotation_group="GTAC"
                     /label="RsaI, AfaI"
                     /note="Geneious type: restriction site"
     misc_feature    5891..5896
                     /Recognition_pattern="ACTGGG(5/4)"
                     /annotation_group="ACTGGG"
                     /label="BfiI, BmrI, BmuI"
                     /note="Geneious type: restriction site"
     misc_feature    5891..5895
                     /Recognition_pattern="ACTGG(1/-1)"
                     /annotation_group="ACTGG"
                     /label="BsrI, Bse1I, BseNI, BsrSI"
                     /note="Geneious type: restriction site"
     lenti           5894..6074
                     /created_by="User"
                     /modified_by="User"
                     /label="LTR"
     misc_feature    5895..5900
                     /Recognition_pattern="GGTCTC(1/5)"
                     /annotation_group="GGTCTC"
                     /label="Eco31I, BsaI, Bso31I, BspTNI"
                     /note="Geneious type: restriction site"
     misc_feature    5896..5900
                     /Recognition_pattern="GTCTC(1/5)"
                     /annotation_group="GTCTC"
                     /label="BsmAI, Alw26I, BstMAI"
                     /note="Geneious type: restriction site"
     misc_feature    complement(5903..5908)
                     /Recognition_pattern="TARCCA(11/9)"
                     /annotation_group="TARCCA"
                     /label="TsoI"
                     /note="Geneious type: restriction site"
     misc_feature    5913..5918
                     /Recognition_pattern="R^GATCY"
                     /annotation_group="RGATCY"
                     /label="XhoII, BstX2I, BstYI, MflI, PsuI"
                     /note="Geneious type: restriction site"
     misc_feature    5913..5918
                     /Recognition_pattern="A^GATCT"
                     /annotation_group="AGATCT"
                     /label="BglII"
                     /note="Geneious type: restriction site"
     misc_feature    5914..5917
                     /Recognition_pattern="^GATC"
                     /annotation_group="GATC"
                     /label="MboI, BfuCI, Bsp143I, BssMI, BstMBI, DpnII, Kzo9I,
                     NdeII, Sau3AI"
                     /note="Geneious type: restriction site"
     misc_feature    5914..5917
                     /Recognition_pattern="GAT^C"
                     /annotation_group="GATC"
                     /label="BstKTI"
                     /note="Geneious type: restriction site"
     misc_feature    5914..5917
                     /Recognition_pattern="GA^TC"
                     /annotation_group="GATC"
                     /label="DpnI, MalI"
                     /note="Geneious type: restriction site"
     misc_feature    5916..5920
                     /Recognition_pattern="TCN^GA"
                     /annotation_group="TCNGA"
                     /label="Hpy188I"
                     /note="Geneious type: restriction site"
     misc_feature    complement(5917..5921)
                     /Recognition_pattern="CTCAG(9/7)"
                     /annotation_group="CTCAG"
                     /label="BspCNI"
                     /note="Geneious type: restriction site"
     misc_feature    complement(5917..5921)
                     /Recognition_pattern="CTCAG(10/8)"
                     /annotation_group="CTCAG"
                     /label="BseMII"
                     /note="Geneious type: restriction site"
     misc_feature    5917..5921
                     /Recognition_pattern="C^TNAG"
                     /annotation_group="CTNAG"
                     /label="DdeI, BstDEI, HpyF3I"
                     /note="Geneious type: restriction site"
     misc_feature    5922..5927
                     /Recognition_pattern="C^CNNGG"
                     /annotation_group="CCNNGG"
                     /label="BsaJI, BseDI, BssECI"
                     /note="Geneious type: restriction site"
     misc_feature    5922..5926
                     /Recognition_pattern="^CCWGG"
                     /annotation_group="CCWGG"
                     /label="EcoRII, AjnI, Psp6I, PspGI"
                     /note="Geneious type: restriction site"
     misc_feature    5922..5926
                     /Recognition_pattern="CC^WGG"
                     /annotation_group="CCWGG"
                     /label="BseBI, Bst2UI, BstNI, BstOI, MvaI"
                     /note="Geneious type: restriction site"
     misc_feature    5922..5926
                     /Recognition_pattern="^CCNGG"
                     /annotation_group="CCNGG"
                     /label="BssKI, BstSCI, StyD4I"
                     /note="Geneious type: restriction site"
     misc_feature    5922..5926
                     /Recognition_pattern="CC^NGG"
                     /annotation_group="CCNGG"
                     /label="ScrFI, Bme1390I, BmrFI, MspR9I"
                     /note="Geneious type: restriction site"
     misc_feature    5927..5932
                     /Recognition_pattern="GRGCY^C"
                     /annotation_group="GRGCYC"
                     /label="BanII, Eco24I, EcoT38I, FriOI"
                     /note="Geneious type: restriction site"
     misc_feature    5927..5932
                     /Recognition_pattern="GAG^CTC"
                     /annotation_group="GAGCTC"
                     /label="Ecl136II, Eco53kI, EcoICRI"
                     /note="Geneious type: restriction site"
     misc_feature    5927..5932
                     /Recognition_pattern="GAGCT^C"
                     /annotation_group="GAGCTC"
                     /label="SacI, Psp124BI, SstI"
                     /note="Geneious type: restriction site"
     misc_feature    5927..5932
                     /Recognition_pattern="GWGCW^C"
                     /annotation_group="GWGCWC"
                     /label="Alw21I, Bbv12I, BsiHKAI"
                     /note="Geneious type: restriction site"
     misc_feature    5927..5932
                     /Recognition_pattern="GDGCH^C"
                     /annotation_group="GDGCHC"
                     /label="SduI, Bsp1286I, MhlI"
                     /note="Geneious type: restriction site"
     misc_feature    5928..5931
                     /Recognition_pattern="AG^CT"
                     /annotation_group="AGCT"
                     /label="AluI, AluBI"
                     /note="Geneious type: restriction site"
     misc_feature    complement(5935..5940)
                     /Recognition_pattern="TARCCA(11/9)"
                     /annotation_group="TARCCA"
                     /label="TsoI"
                     /note="Geneious type: restriction site"
     misc_feature    5942..5945
                     /Recognition_pattern="C^TAG"
                     /annotation_group="CTAG"
                     /label="MaeI, BfaI, FspBI, XspI"
                     /note="Geneious type: restriction site"
     misc_feature    5946..5951
                     /Recognition_pattern="GGN^NCC"
                     /annotation_group="GGNNCC"
                     /label="NlaIV, BmiI, BspLI, PspN4I"
                     /note="Geneious type: restriction site"
     misc_feature    complement(5950..5956)
                     /Recognition_pattern="CASTGNN(0/-7)"
                     /annotation_group="CASTGNN"
                     /label="TspRI, TscAI"
                     /note="Geneious type: restriction site"
     misc_feature    5952..5958
                     /Recognition_pattern="CASTGNN(0/-7)"
                     /annotation_group="CASTGNN"
                     /label="TspRI, TscAI"
                     /note="Geneious type: restriction site"
     misc_feature    complement(5952..5957)
                     /Recognition_pattern="GCAGTG(2/0)"
                     /annotation_group="GCAGTG"
                     /label="BtsI"
                     /note="Geneious type: restriction site"
     misc_feature    5957..5962
                     /Recognition_pattern="C^TTAAG"
                     /annotation_group="CTTAAG"
                     /label="AflII, BfrI, BspTI, Bst98I, BstAFI, MspCI, Vha464I"
                     /note="Geneious type: restriction site"
     misc_feature    5957..5962
                     /Recognition_pattern="C^TYRAG"
                     /annotation_group="CTYRAG"
                     /label="SmlI, SmoI"
                     /note="Geneious type: restriction site"
     misc_feature    5958..5961
                     /Recognition_pattern="T^TAA"
                     /annotation_group="TTAA"
                     /label="MseI, SaqAI, Tru1I, Tru9I"
                     /note="Geneious type: restriction site"
     misc_feature    5963..5966
                     /Recognition_pattern="CCTC(7/6)"
                     /annotation_group="CCTC"
                     /label="MnlI"
                     /note="Geneious type: restriction site"
     misc_feature    5971..5981
                     /Recognition_pattern="(8/13)AAGNNNNNCTT(13/8)"
                     /annotation_group="AAGNNNNNCTT"
                     /label="FalI"
                     /note="Geneious type: restriction site"
     misc_feature    5971..5976
                     /Recognition_pattern="A^AGCTT"
                     /annotation_group="AAGCTT"
                     /label="HindIII"
                     /note="Geneious type: restriction site"
     misc_feature    5972..5975
                     /Recognition_pattern="AG^CT"
                     /annotation_group="AGCT"
                     /label="AluI, AluBI"
                     /note="Geneious type: restriction site"
     misc_feature    5973..5978
                     /Recognition_pattern="GCN^NGC"
                     /annotation_group="GCNNGC"
                     /label="Cac8I, BstC8I"
                     /note="Geneious type: restriction site"
     misc_feature    5977..5987
                     /Recognition_pattern="GCNNNNN^NNGC"
                     /annotation_group="GCNNNNNNNGC"
                     /label="MwoI, BstMWI, HpyF10VI"
                     /note="Geneious type: restriction site"
     misc_feature    5979..5984
                     /Recognition_pattern="CTTGAG(16/14)"
                     /annotation_group="CTTGAG"
                     /label="BpuEI"
                     /note="Geneious type: restriction site"
     misc_feature    5979..5984
                     /Recognition_pattern="C^TYRAG"
                     /annotation_group="CTYRAG"
                     /label="SmlI, SmoI"
                     /note="Geneious type: restriction site"
     misc_feature    5988..5992
                     /Recognition_pattern="TTS^AA"
                     /annotation_group="TTSAA"
                     /label="AgsI"
                     /note="Geneious type: restriction site"
     misc_feature    6000..6005
                     /Recognition_pattern="GKGCM^C"
                     /annotation_group="GKGCMC"
                     /label="BseSI, BaeGI, BstSLI"
                     /note="Geneious type: restriction site"
     misc_feature    6000..6005
                     /Recognition_pattern="GDGCH^C"
                     /annotation_group="GDGCHC"
                     /label="SduI, Bsp1286I, MhlI"
                     /note="Geneious type: restriction site"
     misc_feature    6015..6019
                     /Recognition_pattern="^GTNAC"
                     /annotation_group="GTNAC"
                     /label="MaeIII"
                     /note="Geneious type: restriction site"
     misc_feature    6015..6019
                     /Recognition_pattern="^GTSAC"
                     /annotation_group="GTSAC"
                     /label="Tsp45I, NmuCI"
                     /note="Geneious type: restriction site"
     misc_feature    6017..6021
                     /Recognition_pattern="G^ANTC"
                     /annotation_group="GANTC"
                     /label="HinfI"
                     /note="Geneious type: restriction site"
     misc_feature    complement(6017..6021)
                     /Recognition_pattern="GAGTC(4/5)"
                     /annotation_group="GAGTC"
                     /label="PleI, PpsI"
                     /note="Geneious type: restriction site"
     misc_feature    complement(6017..6021)
                     /Recognition_pattern="GAGTC(5/5)"
                     /annotation_group="GAGTC"
                     /label="MlyI, SchI"
                     /note="Geneious type: restriction site"
     misc_feature    6024..6028
                     /Recognition_pattern="^GTNAC"
                     /annotation_group="GTNAC"
                     /label="MaeIII"
                     /note="Geneious type: restriction site"
     misc_feature    6028..6031
                     /Recognition_pattern="C^TAG"
                     /annotation_group="CTAG"
                     /label="MaeI, BfaI, FspBI, XspI"
                     /note="Geneious type: restriction site"
     misc_feature    6032..6037
                     /Recognition_pattern="R^GATCY"
                     /annotation_group="RGATCY"
                     /label="XhoII, BstX2I, BstYI, MflI, PsuI"
                     /note="Geneious type: restriction site"
     misc_feature    complement(6033..6037)
                     /Recognition_pattern="GGATC(4/5)"
                     /annotation_group="GGATC"
                     /label="AclWI, AlwI, BspPI"
                     /note="Geneious type: restriction site"
     misc_feature    6033..6036
                     /Recognition_pattern="^GATC"
                     /annotation_group="GATC"
                     /label="MboI, BfuCI, Bsp143I, BssMI, BstMBI, DpnII, Kzo9I,
                     NdeII, Sau3AI"
                     /note="Geneious type: restriction site"
     misc_feature    6033..6036
                     /Recognition_pattern="GAT^C"
                     /annotation_group="GATC"
                     /label="BstKTI"
                     /note="Geneious type: restriction site"
     misc_feature    6033..6036
                     /Recognition_pattern="GA^TC"
                     /annotation_group="GATC"
                     /label="DpnI, MalI"
                     /note="Geneious type: restriction site"
     misc_feature    6037..6040
                     /Recognition_pattern="CCTC(7/6)"
                     /annotation_group="CCTC"
                     /label="MnlI"
                     /note="Geneious type: restriction site"
     misc_feature    6038..6042
                     /Recognition_pattern="CTCAG(9/7)"
                     /annotation_group="CTCAG"
                     /label="BspCNI"
                     /note="Geneious type: restriction site"
     misc_feature    6038..6042
                     /Recognition_pattern="CTCAG(10/8)"
                     /annotation_group="CTCAG"
                     /label="BseMII"
                     /note="Geneious type: restriction site"
     misc_feature    6038..6042
                     /Recognition_pattern="C^TNAG"
                     /annotation_group="CTNAG"
                     /label="DdeI, BstDEI, HpyF3I"
                     /note="Geneious type: restriction site"
     misc_feature    6039..6043
                     /Recognition_pattern="TCN^GA"
                     /annotation_group="TCNGA"
                     /label="Hpy188I"
                     /note="Geneious type: restriction site"
     misc_feature    complement(6052..6058)
                     /Recognition_pattern="CASTGNN(0/-7)"
                     /annotation_group="CASTGNN"
                     /label="TspRI, TscAI"
                     /note="Geneious type: restriction site"
     misc_feature    6054..6060
                     /Recognition_pattern="CASTGNN(0/-7)"
                     /annotation_group="CASTGNN"
                     /label="TspRI, TscAI"
                     /note="Geneious type: restriction site"
     misc_feature    6069..6072
                     /Recognition_pattern="C^TAG"
                     /annotation_group="CTAG"
                     /label="MaeI, BfaI, FspBI, XspI"
                     /note="Geneious type: restriction site"
     misc_feature    6072..6076
                     /Recognition_pattern="GCN^GC"
                     /annotation_group="GCNGC"
                     /label="BlsI"
                     /note="Geneious type: restriction site"
     misc_feature    6072..6076
                     /Recognition_pattern="GC^NGC"
                     /annotation_group="GCNGC"
                     /label="BisI, Fnu4HI, Fsp4HI, GluI, SatI"
                     /note="Geneious type: restriction site"
     misc_feature    6072..6076
                     /Recognition_pattern="G^CWGC"
                     /annotation_group="GCWGC"
                     /label="TseI, ApeKI"
                     /note="Geneious type: restriction site"
     misc_feature    6072..6076
                     /Recognition_pattern="GCAGC(8/12)"
                     /annotation_group="GCAGC"
                     /label="BbvI, BseXI, BstV1I, Lsp1109I"
                     /note="Geneious type: restriction site"
     misc_feature    6075..6080
                     /Recognition_pattern="RCATG^Y"
                     /annotation_group="RCATGY"
                     /label="NspI, BstNSI, XceI"
                     /note="Geneious type: restriction site"
     misc_feature    6076..6079
                     /Recognition_pattern="CATG^"
                     /annotation_group="CATG"
                     /label="NlaIII, FaeI, Hin1II, Hsp92II"
                     /note="Geneious type: restriction site"
     misc_feature    6076..6079
                     /Recognition_pattern="C^ATG"
                     /annotation_group="CATG"
                     /label="CviAII"
                     /note="Geneious type: restriction site"
     misc_feature    6076..6079
                     /Recognition_pattern="^CATG"
                     /annotation_group="CATG"
                     /label="FatI"
                     /note="Geneious type: restriction site"
     misc_feature    6089..6092
                     /Recognition_pattern="GG^CC"
                     /annotation_group="GGCC"
                     /label="HaeIII, BshFI, BsnI, BsuRI, PhoI"
                     /note="Geneious type: restriction site"
     misc_feature    6090..6095
                     /Recognition_pattern="GCN^NGC"
                     /annotation_group="GCNNGC"
                     /label="Cac8I, BstC8I"
                     /note="Geneious type: restriction site"
     misc_feature    6091..6101
                     /Recognition_pattern="CCNNNNN^NNGG"
                     /annotation_group="CCNNNNNNNGG"
                     /label="AfiI, Bsc4I, BseLI, BslI"
                     /note="Geneious type: restriction site"
     misc_feature    6100..6103
                     /Recognition_pattern="GG^CC"
                     /annotation_group="GGCC"
                     /label="HaeIII, BshFI, BsnI, BsuRI, PhoI"
                     /note="Geneious type: restriction site"
     misc_feature    6102..6106
                     /Recognition_pattern="^CCWGG"
                     /annotation_group="CCWGG"
                     /label="EcoRII, AjnI, Psp6I, PspGI"
                     /note="Geneious type: restriction site"
     misc_feature    6102..6106
                     /Recognition_pattern="CC^WGG"
                     /annotation_group="CCWGG"
                     /label="BseBI, Bst2UI, BstNI, BstOI, MvaI"
                     /note="Geneious type: restriction site"
     misc_feature    6102..6106
                     /Recognition_pattern="^CCNGG"
                     /annotation_group="CCNGG"
                     /label="BssKI, BstSCI, StyD4I"
                     /note="Geneious type: restriction site"
     misc_feature    6102..6106
                     /Recognition_pattern="CC^NGG"
                     /annotation_group="CCNGG"
                     /label="ScrFI, Bme1390I, BmrFI, MspR9I"
                     /note="Geneious type: restriction site"
     misc_feature    6105..6110
                     /Recognition_pattern="GGN^NCC"
                     /annotation_group="GGNNCC"
                     /label="NlaIV, BmiI, BspLI, PspN4I"
                     /note="Geneious type: restriction site"
     misc_feature    6108..6112
                     /Recognition_pattern="ACN^GT"
                     /annotation_group="ACNGT"
                     /label="Bst4CI, HpyCH4III, TaaI"
                     /note="Geneious type: restriction site"
     misc_feature    6109..6119
                     /Recognition_pattern="CCNNNNN^NNGG"
                     /annotation_group="CCNNNNNNNGG"
                     /label="AfiI, Bsc4I, BseLI, BslI"
                     /note="Geneious type: restriction site"
     misc_feature    6118..6121
                     /Recognition_pattern="GG^CC"
                     /annotation_group="GGCC"
                     /label="HaeIII, BshFI, BsnI, BsuRI, PhoI"
                     /note="Geneious type: restriction site"
     misc_feature    6119..6123
                     /Recognition_pattern="GCN^GC"
                     /annotation_group="GCNGC"
                     /label="BlsI"
                     /note="Geneious type: restriction site"
     misc_feature    6119..6123
                     /Recognition_pattern="GC^NGC"
                     /annotation_group="GCNGC"
                     /label="BisI, Fnu4HI, Fsp4HI, GluI, SatI"
                     /note="Geneious type: restriction site"
     misc_feature    6119..6123
                     /Recognition_pattern="GCSG^C"
                     /annotation_group="GCSGC"
                     /label="TauI"
                     /note="Geneious type: restriction site"
     misc_feature    6120..6123
                     /Recognition_pattern="CCGC(-3/-1)"
                     /annotation_group="CCGC"
                     /label="AciI, BspACI, SsiI"
                     /note="Geneious type: restriction site"
     misc_feature    6121..6124
                     /Recognition_pattern="CG^CG"
                     /annotation_group="CGCG"
                     /label="AccII, Bsh1236I, BspFNI, BstFNI, BstUI, MvnI"
                     /note="Geneious type: restriction site"
     misc_feature    6122..6132
                     /Recognition_pattern="GCNNNNN^NNGC"
                     /annotation_group="GCNNNNNNNGC"
                     /label="MwoI, BstMWI, HpyF10VI"
                     /note="Geneious type: restriction site"
     misc_feature    6127..6132
                     /Recognition_pattern="GCN^NGC"
                     /annotation_group="GCNNGC"
                     /label="Cac8I, BstC8I"
                     /note="Geneious type: restriction site"
     misc_feature    6144..6149
                     /Recognition_pattern="GGN^NCC"
                     /annotation_group="GGNNCC"
                     /label="NlaIV, BmiI, BspLI, PspN4I"
                     /note="Geneious type: restriction site"
     misc_feature    complement(6147..6152)
                     /Recognition_pattern="GGCGGA(11/9)"
                     /annotation_group="GGCGGA"
                     /label="EciI"
                     /note="Geneious type: restriction site"
     misc_feature    6148..6151
                     /Recognition_pattern="CCGC(-3/-1)"
                     /annotation_group="CCGC"
                     /label="AciI, BspACI, SsiI"
                     /note="Geneious type: restriction site"
     misc_feature    6157..6168
                     /Recognition_pattern="(10/12)TGANNNNNNTCA(12/10)"
                     /annotation_group="TGANNNNNNTCA"
                     /label="BdaI"
                     /note="Geneious type: restriction site"
     misc_feature    6163..6167
                     /Recognition_pattern="GCATC(5/9)"
                     /annotation_group="GCATC"
                     /label="SfaNI, BmsI, LweI"
                     /note="Geneious type: restriction site"
     misc_feature    6175..6178
                     /Recognition_pattern="T^CGA"
                     /annotation_group="TCGA"
                     /label="TaqI"
                     /note="Geneious type: restriction site"
     misc_feature    6176..6180
                     /Recognition_pattern="CGWCG^"
                     /annotation_group="CGWCG"
                     /label="Hpy99I"
                     /note="Geneious type: restriction site"
     misc_feature    6177..6188
                     /Recognition_pattern="GACNNNN^NNGTC"
                     /annotation_group="GACNNNNNNGTC"
                     /label="DrdI, AasI, DseDI"
                     /note="Geneious type: restriction site"
     misc_feature    6177..6181
                     /Recognition_pattern="GACGC(5/10)"
                     /annotation_group="GACGC"
                     /label="HgaI, CseI"
                     /note="Geneious type: restriction site"
     misc_feature    complement(6181..6186)
                     /Recognition_pattern="CTTGAG(16/14)"
                     /annotation_group="CTTGAG"
                     /label="BpuEI"
                     /note="Geneious type: restriction site"
     misc_feature    6181..6186
                     /Recognition_pattern="C^TYRAG"
                     /annotation_group="CTYRAG"
                     /label="SmlI, SmoI"
                     /note="Geneious type: restriction site"
     misc_feature    6187..6191
                     /Recognition_pattern="TCN^GA"
                     /annotation_group="TCNGA"
                     /label="Hpy188I"
                     /note="Geneious type: restriction site"
     misc_feature    complement(6190..6193)
                     /Recognition_pattern="CCTC(7/6)"
                     /annotation_group="CCTC"
                     /label="MnlI"
                     /note="Geneious type: restriction site"
     misc_feature    6223..6227
                     /Recognition_pattern="^CCWGG"
                     /annotation_group="CCWGG"
                     /label="EcoRII, AjnI, Psp6I, PspGI"
                     /note="Geneious type: restriction site"
     misc_feature    6223..6227
                     /Recognition_pattern="CC^WGG"
                     /annotation_group="CCWGG"
                     /label="BseBI, Bst2UI, BstNI, BstOI, MvaI"
                     /note="Geneious type: restriction site"
     misc_feature    6223..6227
                     /Recognition_pattern="^CCNGG"
                     /annotation_group="CCNGG"
                     /label="BssKI, BstSCI, StyD4I"
                     /note="Geneious type: restriction site"
     misc_feature    6223..6227
                     /Recognition_pattern="CC^NGG"
                     /annotation_group="CCNGG"
                     /label="ScrFI, Bme1390I, BmrFI, MspR9I"
                     /note="Geneious type: restriction site"
     misc_feature    6235..6240
                     /Recognition_pattern="C^CNNGG"
                     /annotation_group="CCNNGG"
                     /label="BsaJI, BseDI, BssECI"
                     /note="Geneious type: restriction site"
     misc_feature    6236..6240
                     /Recognition_pattern="^CCWGG"
                     /annotation_group="CCWGG"
                     /label="EcoRII, AjnI, Psp6I, PspGI"
                     /note="Geneious type: restriction site"
     misc_feature    6236..6240
                     /Recognition_pattern="CC^WGG"
                     /annotation_group="CCWGG"
                     /label="BseBI, Bst2UI, BstNI, BstOI, MvaI"
                     /note="Geneious type: restriction site"
     misc_feature    6236..6240
                     /Recognition_pattern="^CCNGG"
                     /annotation_group="CCNGG"
                     /label="BssKI, BstSCI, StyD4I"
                     /note="Geneious type: restriction site"
     misc_feature    6236..6240
                     /Recognition_pattern="CC^NGG"
                     /annotation_group="CCNGG"
                     /label="ScrFI, Bme1390I, BmrFI, MspR9I"
                     /note="Geneious type: restriction site"
     misc_feature    6242..6245
                     /Recognition_pattern="AG^CT"
                     /annotation_group="AGCT"
                     /label="AluI, AluBI"
                     /note="Geneious type: restriction site"
     misc_feature    6247..6250
                     /Recognition_pattern="CCTC(7/6)"
                     /annotation_group="CCTC"
                     /label="MnlI"
                     /note="Geneious type: restriction site"
     misc_feature    complement(6248..6253)
                     /Recognition_pattern="CACGAG(-5/-1)"
                     /annotation_group="CACGAG"
                     /label="BauI, BssSI, Bst2BI"
                     /note="Geneious type: restriction site"
     misc_feature    6253..6256
                     /Recognition_pattern="GC^GC"
                     /annotation_group="GCGC"
                     /label="GlaI"
                     /note="Geneious type: restriction site"
     misc_feature    6253..6256
                     /Recognition_pattern="G^CGC"
                     /annotation_group="GCGC"
                     /label="Hin6I, HinP1I, HspAI"
                     /note="Geneious type: restriction site"
     misc_feature    6253..6256
                     /Recognition_pattern="GCG^C"
                     /annotation_group="GCGC"
                     /label="HhaI, AspLEI, BstHHI, CfoI"
                     /note="Geneious type: restriction site"
     misc_feature    6265..6270
                     /Recognition_pattern="TCCRAC(20/18)"
                     /annotation_group="TCCRAC"
                     /label="MmeI"
                     /note="Geneious type: restriction site"
     misc_feature    6265..6269
                     /Recognition_pattern="TCN^GA"
                     /annotation_group="TCNGA"
                     /label="Hpy188I"
                     /note="Geneious type: restriction site"
     misc_feature    6274..6278
                     /Recognition_pattern="GCN^GC"
                     /annotation_group="GCNGC"
                     /label="BlsI"
                     /note="Geneious type: restriction site"
     misc_feature    6274..6278
                     /Recognition_pattern="GC^NGC"
                     /annotation_group="GCNGC"
                     /label="BisI, Fnu4HI, Fsp4HI, GluI, SatI"
                     /note="Geneious type: restriction site"
     misc_feature    6274..6278
                     /Recognition_pattern="GCSG^C"
                     /annotation_group="GCSGC"
                     /label="TauI"
                     /note="Geneious type: restriction site"
     misc_feature    6275..6285
                     /Recognition_pattern="CCNNNNN^NNGG"
                     /annotation_group="CCNNNNNNNGG"
                     /label="AfiI, Bsc4I, BseLI, BslI"
                     /note="Geneious type: restriction site"
     misc_feature    6275..6278
                     /Recognition_pattern="CCGC(-3/-1)"
                     /annotation_group="CCGC"
                     /label="AciI, BspACI, SsiI"
                     /note="Geneious type: restriction site"
     misc_feature    6281..6286
                     /Recognition_pattern="W^CCGGW"
                     /annotation_group="WCCGGW"
                     /label="BsaWI"
                     /note="Geneious type: restriction site"
     misc_feature    6282..6285
                     /Recognition_pattern="C^CGG"
                     /annotation_group="CCGG"
                     /label="HpaII, BsiSI, HapII, MspI"
                     /note="Geneious type: restriction site"
     misc_feature    complement(6284..6289)
                     /Recognition_pattern="GTATCC(6/5)"
                     /annotation_group="GTATCC"
                     /label="BciVI, BfuI, BsuI"
                     /note="Geneious type: restriction site"
     misc_feature    complement(6293..6298)
                     /Recognition_pattern="GGCGGA(11/9)"
                     /annotation_group="GGCGGA"
                     /label="EciI"
                     /note="Geneious type: restriction site"
     misc_feature    6294..6297
                     /Recognition_pattern="CCGC(-3/-1)"
                     /annotation_group="CCGC"
                     /label="AciI, BspACI, SsiI"
                     /note="Geneious type: restriction site"
     misc_feature    6305..6309
                     /Recognition_pattern="CCTTC(6/5)"
                     /annotation_group="CCTTC"
                     /label="HpyAV"
                     /note="Geneious type: restriction site"
     misc_feature    6308..6313
                     /Recognition_pattern="TC^NNGA"
                     /annotation_group="TCNNGA"
                     /label="Hpy188III"
                     /note="Geneious type: restriction site"
     misc_feature    6319..6324
                     /Recognition_pattern="RGCGC^Y"
                     /annotation_group="RGCGCY"
                     /label="HaeII, BfoI, BstH2I"
                     /note="Geneious type: restriction site"
     misc_feature    6320..6323
                     /Recognition_pattern="GC^GC"
                     /annotation_group="GCGC"
                     /label="GlaI"
                     /note="Geneious type: restriction site"
     misc_feature    6320..6323
                     /Recognition_pattern="G^CGC"
                     /annotation_group="GCGC"
                     /label="Hin6I, HinP1I, HspAI"
                     /note="Geneious type: restriction site"
     misc_feature    6320..6323
                     /Recognition_pattern="GCG^C"
                     /annotation_group="GCGC"
                     /label="HhaI, AspLEI, BstHHI, CfoI"
                     /note="Geneious type: restriction site"
     misc_feature    6332..6335
                     /Recognition_pattern="AG^CT"
                     /annotation_group="AGCT"
                     /label="AluI, AluBI"
                     /note="Geneious type: restriction site"
     misc_feature    6340..6345
                     /Recognition_pattern="C^TRYAG"
                     /annotation_group="CTRYAG"
                     /label="BfmI, BstSFI, SfcI"
                     /note="Geneious type: restriction site"
     misc_feature    6350..6354
                     /Recognition_pattern="CTCAG(9/7)"
                     /annotation_group="CTCAG"
                     /label="BspCNI"
                     /note="Geneious type: restriction site"
     misc_feature    6350..6354
                     /Recognition_pattern="CTCAG(10/8)"
                     /annotation_group="CTCAG"
                     /label="BseMII"
                     /note="Geneious type: restriction site"
     misc_feature    6350..6354
                     /Recognition_pattern="C^TNAG"
                     /annotation_group="CTNAG"
                     /label="DdeI, BstDEI, HpyF3I"
                     /note="Geneious type: restriction site"
     misc_feature    6378..6381
                     /Recognition_pattern="AG^CT"
                     /annotation_group="AGCT"
                     /label="AluI, AluBI"
                     /note="Geneious type: restriction site"
     misc_feature    complement(6379..6384)
                     /Recognition_pattern="CCCAGC(-5/-1)"
                     /annotation_group="CCCAGC"
                     /label="BseYI"
                     /note="Geneious type: restriction site"
     misc_feature    complement(6379..6384)
                     /Recognition_pattern="CCCAGC(-1/-5)"
                     /annotation_group="CCCAGC"
                     /label="GsaI"
                     /note="Geneious type: restriction site"
     misc_feature    6389..6394
                     /Recognition_pattern="GKGCM^C"
                     /annotation_group="GKGCMC"
                     /label="BseSI, BaeGI, BstSLI"
                     /note="Geneious type: restriction site"
     misc_feature    6389..6394
                     /Recognition_pattern="GTN^NAC"
                     /annotation_group="GTNNAC"
                     /label="Hpy166II, Hpy8I"
                     /note="Geneious type: restriction site"
     misc_feature    6389..6394
                     /Recognition_pattern="GWGCW^C"
                     /annotation_group="GWGCWC"
                     /label="Alw21I, Bbv12I, BsiHKAI"
                     /note="Geneious type: restriction site"
     misc_feature    6389..6394
                     /Recognition_pattern="GDGCH^C"
                     /annotation_group="GDGCHC"
                     /label="SduI, Bsp1286I, MhlI"
                     /note="Geneious type: restriction site"
     misc_feature    6389..6394
                     /Recognition_pattern="G^TGCAC"
                     /annotation_group="GTGCAC"
                     /label="ApaLI, Alw44I, VneI"
                     /note="Geneious type: restriction site"
     misc_feature    6390..6393
                     /Recognition_pattern="TG^CA"
                     /annotation_group="TGCA"
                     /label="HpyCH4V"
                     /note="Geneious type: restriction site"
     misc_feature    6393..6405
                     /Recognition_pattern="WCGNNNN^NNNCGW"
                     /annotation_group="WCGNNNNNNNCGW"
                     /label="PcsI"
                     /note="Geneious type: restriction site"
     misc_feature    6412..6417
                     /Recognition_pattern="CGRY^CG"
                     /annotation_group="CGRYCG"
                     /label="Bsh1285I, BsiEI, BstMCI"
                     /note="Geneious type: restriction site"
     misc_feature    6415..6420
                     /Recognition_pattern="CMG^CKG"
                     /annotation_group="CMGCKG"
                     /label="MspA1I"
                     /note="Geneious type: restriction site"
     misc_feature    6415..6418
                     /Recognition_pattern="CCGC(-3/-1)"
                     /annotation_group="CCGC"
                     /label="AciI, BspACI, SsiI"
                     /note="Geneious type: restriction site"
     misc_feature    6417..6421
                     /Recognition_pattern="GCN^GC"
                     /annotation_group="GCNGC"
                     /label="BlsI"
                     /note="Geneious type: restriction site"
     misc_feature    6417..6421
                     /Recognition_pattern="GC^NGC"
                     /annotation_group="GCNGC"
                     /label="BisI, Fnu4HI, Fsp4HI, GluI, SatI"
                     /note="Geneious type: restriction site"
     misc_feature    6417..6421
                     /Recognition_pattern="G^CWGC"
                     /annotation_group="GCWGC"
                     /label="TseI, ApeKI"
                     /note="Geneious type: restriction site"
     misc_feature    complement(6417..6421)
                     /Recognition_pattern="GCAGC(8/12)"
                     /annotation_group="GCAGC"
                     /label="BbvI, BseXI, BstV1I, Lsp1109I"
                     /note="Geneious type: restriction site"
     misc_feature    6420..6423
                     /Recognition_pattern="GC^GC"
                     /annotation_group="GCGC"
                     /label="GlaI"
                     /note="Geneious type: restriction site"
     misc_feature    6420..6423
                     /Recognition_pattern="G^CGC"
                     /annotation_group="GCGC"
                     /label="Hin6I, HinP1I, HspAI"
                     /note="Geneious type: restriction site"
     misc_feature    6420..6423
                     /Recognition_pattern="GCG^C"
                     /annotation_group="GCGC"
                     /label="HhaI, AspLEI, BstHHI, CfoI"
                     /note="Geneious type: restriction site"
     misc_feature    6428..6433
                     /Recognition_pattern="W^CCGGW"
                     /annotation_group="WCCGGW"
                     /label="BsaWI"
                     /note="Geneious type: restriction site"
     misc_feature    6429..6432
                     /Recognition_pattern="C^CGG"
                     /annotation_group="CCGG"
                     /label="HpaII, BsiSI, HapII, MspI"
                     /note="Geneious type: restriction site"
     misc_feature    6432..6436
                     /Recognition_pattern="^GTNAC"
                     /annotation_group="GTNAC"
                     /label="MaeIII"
                     /note="Geneious type: restriction site"
     misc_feature    6442..6447
                     /Recognition_pattern="TC^NNGA"
                     /annotation_group="TCNNGA"
                     /label="Hpy188III"
                     /note="Geneious type: restriction site"
     misc_feature    6443..6448
                     /Recognition_pattern="CTTGAG(16/14)"
                     /annotation_group="CTTGAG"
                     /label="BpuEI"
                     /note="Geneious type: restriction site"
     misc_feature    6443..6448
                     /Recognition_pattern="C^TYRAG"
                     /annotation_group="CTYRAG"
                     /label="SmlI, SmoI"
                     /note="Geneious type: restriction site"
     misc_feature    6446..6450
                     /Recognition_pattern="G^ANTC"
                     /annotation_group="GANTC"
                     /label="HinfI"
                     /note="Geneious type: restriction site"
     misc_feature    6446..6450
                     /Recognition_pattern="GAGTC(4/5)"
                     /annotation_group="GAGTC"
                     /label="PleI, PpsI"
                     /note="Geneious type: restriction site"
     misc_feature    6446..6450
                     /Recognition_pattern="GAGTC(5/5)"
                     /annotation_group="GAGTC"
                     /label="MlyI, SchI"
                     /note="Geneious type: restriction site"
     misc_feature    6449..6454
                     /Recognition_pattern="TCCRAC(20/18)"
                     /annotation_group="TCCRAC"
                     /label="MmeI"
                     /note="Geneious type: restriction site"
     misc_feature    6454..6458
                     /Recognition_pattern="^CCNGG"
                     /annotation_group="CCNGG"
                     /label="BssKI, BstSCI, StyD4I"
                     /note="Geneious type: restriction site"
     misc_feature    6454..6458
                     /Recognition_pattern="CC^NGG"
                     /annotation_group="CCNGG"
                     /label="ScrFI, Bme1390I, BmrFI, MspR9I"
                     /note="Geneious type: restriction site"
     misc_feature    6454..6458
                     /Recognition_pattern="CC^SGG"
                     /annotation_group="CCSGG"
                     /label="AsuC2I, BcnI, BpuMI, NciI"
                     /note="Geneious type: restriction site"
     misc_feature    6455..6458
                     /Recognition_pattern="C^CGG"
                     /annotation_group="CCGG"
                     /label="HpaII, BsiSI, HapII, MspI"
                     /note="Geneious type: restriction site"
     misc_feature    complement(6475..6481)
                     /Recognition_pattern="CASTGNN(0/-7)"
                     /annotation_group="CASTGNN"
                     /label="TspRI, TscAI"
                     /note="Geneious type: restriction site"
     misc_feature    6477..6483
                     /Recognition_pattern="CASTGNN(0/-7)"
                     /annotation_group="CASTGNN"
                     /label="TspRI, TscAI"
                     /note="Geneious type: restriction site"
     misc_feature    6478..6482
                     /Recognition_pattern="ACTGG(1/-1)"
                     /annotation_group="ACTGG"
                     /label="BsrI, Bse1I, BseNI, BsrSI"
                     /note="Geneious type: restriction site"
     misc_feature    6482..6486
                     /Recognition_pattern="GCN^GC"
                     /annotation_group="GCNGC"
                     /label="BlsI"
                     /note="Geneious type: restriction site"
     misc_feature    6482..6486
                     /Recognition_pattern="GC^NGC"
                     /annotation_group="GCNGC"
                     /label="BisI, Fnu4HI, Fsp4HI, GluI, SatI"
                     /note="Geneious type: restriction site"
     misc_feature    6482..6486
                     /Recognition_pattern="G^CWGC"
                     /annotation_group="GCWGC"
                     /label="TseI, ApeKI"
                     /note="Geneious type: restriction site"
     misc_feature    6482..6486
                     /Recognition_pattern="GCAGC(8/12)"
                     /annotation_group="GCAGC"
                     /label="BbvI, BseXI, BstV1I, Lsp1109I"
                     /note="Geneious type: restriction site"
     misc_feature    6483..6488
                     /Recognition_pattern="CAGCAG(25/27)"
                     /annotation_group="CAGCAG"
                     /label="EcoP15I"
                     /note="Geneious type: restriction site"
     misc_feature    6485..6489
                     /Recognition_pattern="GCN^GC"
                     /annotation_group="GCNGC"
                     /label="BlsI"
                     /note="Geneious type: restriction site"
     misc_feature    6485..6489
                     /Recognition_pattern="GC^NGC"
                     /annotation_group="GCNGC"
                     /label="BisI, Fnu4HI, Fsp4HI, GluI, SatI"
                     /note="Geneious type: restriction site"
     misc_feature    6485..6489
                     /Recognition_pattern="G^CWGC"
                     /annotation_group="GCWGC"
                     /label="TseI, ApeKI"
                     /note="Geneious type: restriction site"
     misc_feature    6485..6489
                     /Recognition_pattern="GCAGC(8/12)"
                     /annotation_group="GCAGC"
                     /label="BbvI, BseXI, BstV1I, Lsp1109I"
                     /note="Geneious type: restriction site"
     misc_feature    6486..6494
                     /Recognition_pattern="CAGNNN^CTG"
                     /annotation_group="CAGNNNCTG"
                     /label="AlwNI, CaiI, PstNI"
                     /note="Geneious type: restriction site"
     misc_feature    complement(6488..6494)
                     /Recognition_pattern="CASTGNN(0/-7)"
                     /annotation_group="CASTGNN"
                     /label="TspRI, TscAI"
                     /note="Geneious type: restriction site"
     misc_feature    6490..6496
                     /Recognition_pattern="CASTGNN(0/-7)"
                     /annotation_group="CASTGNN"
                     /label="TspRI, TscAI"
                     /note="Geneious type: restriction site"
     misc_feature    6491..6495
                     /Recognition_pattern="ACTGG(1/-1)"
                     /annotation_group="ACTGG"
                     /label="BsrI, Bse1I, BseNI, BsrSI"
                     /note="Geneious type: restriction site"
     misc_feature    6495..6499
                     /Recognition_pattern="^GTNAC"
                     /annotation_group="GTNAC"
                     /label="MaeIII"
                     /note="Geneious type: restriction site"
     misc_feature    complement(6514..6517)
                     /Recognition_pattern="CCTC(7/6)"
                     /annotation_group="CCTC"
                     /label="MnlI"
                     /note="Geneious type: restriction site"
     misc_feature    complement(6525..6528)
                     /Recognition_pattern="CCGC(-3/-1)"
                     /annotation_group="CCGC"
                     /label="AciI, BspACI, SsiI"
                     /note="Geneious type: restriction site"
     misc_feature    6531..6536
                     /Recognition_pattern="C^TRYAG"
                     /annotation_group="CTRYAG"
                     /label="BfmI, BstSFI, SfcI"
                     /note="Geneious type: restriction site"
     misc_feature    6540..6545
                     /Recognition_pattern="TC^NNGA"
                     /annotation_group="TCNNGA"
                     /label="Hpy188III"
                     /note="Geneious type: restriction site"
     misc_feature    6542..6546
                     /Recognition_pattern="TTS^AA"
                     /annotation_group="TTSAA"
                     /label="AgsI"
                     /note="Geneious type: restriction site"
     misc_feature    6552..6555
                     /Recognition_pattern="GG^CC"
                     /annotation_group="GGCC"
                     /label="HaeIII, BshFI, BsnI, BsuRI, PhoI"
                     /note="Geneious type: restriction site"
     misc_feature    6554..6564
                     /Recognition_pattern="CCNNNNN^NNGG"
                     /annotation_group="CCNNNNNNNGG"
                     /label="AfiI, Bsc4I, BseLI, BslI"
                     /note="Geneious type: restriction site"
     misc_feature    6561..6565
                     /Recognition_pattern="ACGGC(12/14)"
                     /annotation_group="ACGGC"
                     /label="BceAI"
                     /note="Geneious type: restriction site"
     misc_feature    6570..6573
                     /Recognition_pattern="C^TAG"
                     /annotation_group="CTAG"
                     /label="MaeI, BfaI, FspBI, XspI"
                     /note="Geneious type: restriction site"
     misc_feature    6573..6577
                     /Recognition_pattern="GAAGA(8/7)"
                     /annotation_group="GAAGA"
                     /label="MboII"
                     /note="Geneious type: restriction site"
     misc_feature    6578..6582
                     /Recognition_pattern="ACN^GT"
                     /annotation_group="ACNGT"
                     /label="Bst4CI, HpyCH4III, TaaI"
                     /note="Geneious type: restriction site"
     misc_feature    6594..6597
                     /Recognition_pattern="GC^GC"
                     /annotation_group="GCGC"
                     /label="GlaI"
                     /note="Geneious type: restriction site"
     misc_feature    6594..6597
                     /Recognition_pattern="G^CGC"
                     /annotation_group="GCGC"
                     /label="Hin6I, HinP1I, HspAI"
                     /note="Geneious type: restriction site"
     misc_feature    6594..6597
                     /Recognition_pattern="GCG^C"
                     /annotation_group="GCGC"
                     /label="HhaI, AspLEI, BstHHI, CfoI"
                     /note="Geneious type: restriction site"
     misc_feature    complement(6599..6604)
                     /Recognition_pattern="CAGCAG(25/27)"
                     /annotation_group="CAGCAG"
                     /label="EcoP15I"
                     /note="Geneious type: restriction site"
     misc_feature    6602..6607
                     /Recognition_pattern="CTGAAG(16/14)"
                     /annotation_group="CTGAAG"
                     /label="Eco57I, AcuI"
                     /note="Geneious type: restriction site"
     misc_feature    6602..6607
                     /Recognition_pattern="CTGRAG(16/14)"
                     /annotation_group="CTGRAG"
                     /label="Eco57MI"
                     /note="Geneious type: restriction site"
     misc_feature    complement(6608..6612)
                     /Recognition_pattern="ACTGG(1/-1)"
                     /annotation_group="ACTGG"
                     /label="BsrI, Bse1I, BseNI, BsrSI"
                     /note="Geneious type: restriction site"
     misc_feature    6611..6615
                     /Recognition_pattern="^GTNAC"
                     /annotation_group="GTNAC"
                     /label="MaeIII"
                     /note="Geneious type: restriction site"
     misc_feature    6615..6619
                     /Recognition_pattern="CCTTC(6/5)"
                     /annotation_group="CCTTC"
                     /label="HpyAV"
                     /note="Geneious type: restriction site"
     misc_feature    6618..6622
                     /Recognition_pattern="TCN^GA"
                     /annotation_group="TCNGA"
                     /label="Hpy188I"
                     /note="Geneious type: restriction site"
     misc_feature    6635..6638
                     /Recognition_pattern="AG^CT"
                     /annotation_group="AGCT"
                     /label="AluI, AluBI"
                     /note="Geneious type: restriction site"
     misc_feature    6638..6643
                     /Recognition_pattern="TC^NNGA"
                     /annotation_group="TCNNGA"
                     /label="Hpy188III"
                     /note="Geneious type: restriction site"
     misc_feature    complement(6642..6646)
                     /Recognition_pattern="GGATC(4/5)"
                     /annotation_group="GGATC"
                     /label="AclWI, AlwI, BspPI"
                     /note="Geneious type: restriction site"
     misc_feature    6642..6645
                     /Recognition_pattern="^GATC"
                     /annotation_group="GATC"
                     /label="MboI, BfuCI, Bsp143I, BssMI, BstMBI, DpnII, Kzo9I,
                     NdeII, Sau3AI"
                     /note="Geneious type: restriction site"
     misc_feature    6642..6645
                     /Recognition_pattern="GAT^C"
                     /annotation_group="GATC"
                     /label="BstKTI"
                     /note="Geneious type: restriction site"
     misc_feature    6642..6645
                     /Recognition_pattern="GA^TC"
                     /annotation_group="GATC"
                     /label="DpnI, MalI"
                     /note="Geneious type: restriction site"
     misc_feature    6645..6648
                     /Recognition_pattern="C^CGG"
                     /annotation_group="CCGG"
                     /label="HpaII, BsiSI, HapII, MspI"
                     /note="Geneious type: restriction site"
     misc_feature    6660..6665
                     /Recognition_pattern="CMG^CKG"
                     /annotation_group="CMGCKG"
                     /label="MspA1I"
                     /note="Geneious type: restriction site"
     misc_feature    6660..6663
                     /Recognition_pattern="CCGC(-3/-1)"
                     /annotation_group="CCGC"
                     /label="AciI, BspACI, SsiI"
                     /note="Geneious type: restriction site"
     misc_feature    complement(6669..6672)
                     /Recognition_pattern="CCGC(-3/-1)"
                     /annotation_group="CCGC"
                     /label="AciI, BspACI, SsiI"
                     /note="Geneious type: restriction site"
     misc_feature    6686..6689
                     /Recognition_pattern="TG^CA"
                     /annotation_group="TGCA"
                     /label="HpyCH4V"
                     /note="Geneious type: restriction site"
     misc_feature    6687..6692
                     /Recognition_pattern="GCN^NGC"
                     /annotation_group="GCNNGC"
                     /label="Cac8I, BstC8I"
                     /note="Geneious type: restriction site"
     misc_feature    6691..6695
                     /Recognition_pattern="GCN^GC"
                     /annotation_group="GCNGC"
                     /label="BlsI"
                     /note="Geneious type: restriction site"
     misc_feature    6691..6695
                     /Recognition_pattern="GC^NGC"
                     /annotation_group="GCNGC"
                     /label="BisI, Fnu4HI, Fsp4HI, GluI, SatI"
                     /note="Geneious type: restriction site"
     misc_feature    6691..6695
                     /Recognition_pattern="G^CWGC"
                     /annotation_group="GCWGC"
                     /label="TseI, ApeKI"
                     /note="Geneious type: restriction site"
     misc_feature    6691..6695
                     /Recognition_pattern="GCAGC(8/12)"
                     /annotation_group="GCAGC"
                     /label="BbvI, BseXI, BstV1I, Lsp1109I"
                     /note="Geneious type: restriction site"
     misc_feature    6692..6697
                     /Recognition_pattern="CAGCAG(25/27)"
                     /annotation_group="CAGCAG"
                     /label="EcoP15I"
                     /note="Geneious type: restriction site"
     misc_feature    6694..6704
                     /Recognition_pattern="GCNNNNN^NNGC"
                     /annotation_group="GCNNNNNNNGC"
                     /label="MwoI, BstMWI, HpyF10VI"
                     /note="Geneious type: restriction site"
     misc_feature    6702..6705
                     /Recognition_pattern="CG^CG"
                     /annotation_group="CGCG"
                     /label="AccII, Bsh1236I, BspFNI, BstFNI, BstUI, MvnI"
                     /note="Geneious type: restriction site"
     misc_feature    6703..6706
                     /Recognition_pattern="GC^GC"
                     /annotation_group="GCGC"
                     /label="GlaI"
                     /note="Geneious type: restriction site"
     misc_feature    6703..6706
                     /Recognition_pattern="G^CGC"
                     /annotation_group="GCGC"
                     /label="Hin6I, HinP1I, HspAI"
                     /note="Geneious type: restriction site"
     misc_feature    6703..6706
                     /Recognition_pattern="GCG^C"
                     /annotation_group="GCGC"
                     /label="HhaI, AspLEI, BstHHI, CfoI"
                     /note="Geneious type: restriction site"
     misc_feature    6716..6721
                     /Recognition_pattern="R^GATCY"
                     /annotation_group="RGATCY"
                     /label="XhoII, BstX2I, BstYI, MflI, PsuI"
                     /note="Geneious type: restriction site"
     misc_feature    6716..6720
                     /Recognition_pattern="GGATC(4/5)"
                     /annotation_group="GGATC"
                     /label="AclWI, AlwI, BspPI"
                     /note="Geneious type: restriction site"
     misc_feature    6717..6720
                     /Recognition_pattern="^GATC"
                     /annotation_group="GATC"
                     /label="MboI, BfuCI, Bsp143I, BssMI, BstMBI, DpnII, Kzo9I,
                     NdeII, Sau3AI"
                     /note="Geneious type: restriction site"
     misc_feature    6717..6720
                     /Recognition_pattern="GAT^C"
                     /annotation_group="GATC"
                     /label="BstKTI"
                     /note="Geneious type: restriction site"
     misc_feature    6717..6720
                     /Recognition_pattern="GA^TC"
                     /annotation_group="GATC"
                     /label="DpnI, MalI"
                     /note="Geneious type: restriction site"
     misc_feature    complement(6720..6725)
                     /Recognition_pattern="CTTGAG(16/14)"
                     /annotation_group="CTTGAG"
                     /label="BpuEI"
                     /note="Geneious type: restriction site"
     misc_feature    6720..6725
                     /Recognition_pattern="C^TYRAG"
                     /annotation_group="CTYRAG"
                     /label="SmlI, SmoI"
                     /note="Geneious type: restriction site"
     misc_feature    6721..6726
                     /Recognition_pattern="TC^NNGA"
                     /annotation_group="TCNNGA"
                     /label="Hpy188III"
                     /note="Geneious type: restriction site"
     misc_feature    6725..6729
                     /Recognition_pattern="GAAGA(8/7)"
                     /annotation_group="GAAGA"
                     /label="MboII"
                     /note="Geneious type: restriction site"
     misc_feature    6727..6732
                     /Recognition_pattern="R^GATCY"
                     /annotation_group="RGATCY"
                     /label="XhoII, BstX2I, BstYI, MflI, PsuI"
                     /note="Geneious type: restriction site"
     misc_feature    complement(6728..6732)
                     /Recognition_pattern="GGATC(4/5)"
                     /annotation_group="GGATC"
                     /label="AclWI, AlwI, BspPI"
                     /note="Geneious type: restriction site"
     misc_feature    6728..6731
                     /Recognition_pattern="^GATC"
                     /annotation_group="GATC"
                     /label="MboI, BfuCI, Bsp143I, BssMI, BstMBI, DpnII, Kzo9I,
                     NdeII, Sau3AI"
                     /note="Geneious type: restriction site"
     misc_feature    6728..6731
                     /Recognition_pattern="GAT^C"
                     /annotation_group="GATC"
                     /label="BstKTI"
                     /note="Geneious type: restriction site"
     misc_feature    6728..6731
                     /Recognition_pattern="GA^TC"
                     /annotation_group="GATC"
                     /label="DpnI, MalI"
                     /note="Geneious type: restriction site"
     misc_feature    6736..6739
                     /Recognition_pattern="^GATC"
                     /annotation_group="GATC"
                     /label="MboI, BfuCI, Bsp143I, BssMI, BstMBI, DpnII, Kzo9I,
                     NdeII, Sau3AI"
                     /note="Geneious type: restriction site"
     misc_feature    6736..6739
                     /Recognition_pattern="GAT^C"
                     /annotation_group="GATC"
                     /label="BstKTI"
                     /note="Geneious type: restriction site"
     misc_feature    6736..6739
                     /Recognition_pattern="GA^TC"
                     /annotation_group="GATC"
                     /label="DpnI, MalI"
                     /note="Geneious type: restriction site"
     misc_feature    6752..6756
                     /Recognition_pattern="TCN^GA"
                     /annotation_group="TCNGA"
                     /label="Hpy188I"
                     /note="Geneious type: restriction site"
     misc_feature    6755..6759
                     /Recognition_pattern="GACGC(5/10)"
                     /annotation_group="GACGC"
                     /label="HgaI, CseI"
                     /note="Geneious type: restriction site"
     misc_feature    complement(6759..6765)
                     /Recognition_pattern="CASTGNN(0/-7)"
                     /annotation_group="CASTGNN"
                     /label="TspRI, TscAI"
                     /note="Geneious type: restriction site"
     misc_feature    6759..6763
                     /Recognition_pattern="CTCAG(9/7)"
                     /annotation_group="CTCAG"
                     /label="BspCNI"
                     /note="Geneious type: restriction site"
     misc_feature    6759..6763
                     /Recognition_pattern="CTCAG(10/8)"
                     /annotation_group="CTCAG"
                     /label="BseMII"
                     /note="Geneious type: restriction site"
     misc_feature    6759..6763
                     /Recognition_pattern="C^TNAG"
                     /annotation_group="CTNAG"
                     /label="DdeI, BstDEI, HpyF3I"
                     /note="Geneious type: restriction site"
     misc_feature    6761..6767
                     /Recognition_pattern="CASTGNN(0/-7)"
                     /annotation_group="CASTGNN"
                     /label="TspRI, TscAI"
                     /note="Geneious type: restriction site"
     misc_feature    6766..6777
                     /Recognition_pattern="(7/12)GAACNNNNNCTC(13/8)"
                     /annotation_group="GAACNNNNNCTC"
                     /label="PpiI"
                     /note="Geneious type: restriction site"
     misc_feature    6778..6781
                     /Recognition_pattern="ACGT^"
                     /annotation_group="ACGT"
                     /label="TaiI"
                     /note="Geneious type: restriction site"
     misc_feature    6778..6781
                     /Recognition_pattern="A^CGT"
                     /annotation_group="ACGT"
                     /label="MaeII, HpyCH4IV"
                     /note="Geneious type: restriction site"
     misc_feature    6781..6784
                     /Recognition_pattern="T^TAA"
                     /annotation_group="TTAA"
                     /label="MseI, SaqAI, Tru1I, Tru9I"
                     /note="Geneious type: restriction site"
     misc_feature    6795..6800
                     /Recognition_pattern="T^CATGA"
                     /annotation_group="TCATGA"
                     /label="BspHI, CciI, PagI, RcaI"
                     /note="Geneious type: restriction site"
     misc_feature    6795..6800
                     /Recognition_pattern="TC^NNGA"
                     /annotation_group="TCNNGA"
                     /label="Hpy188III"
                     /note="Geneious type: restriction site"
     misc_feature    6796..6799
                     /Recognition_pattern="CATG^"
                     /annotation_group="CATG"
                     /label="NlaIII, FaeI, Hin1II, Hsp92II"
                     /note="Geneious type: restriction site"
     misc_feature    6796..6799
                     /Recognition_pattern="C^ATG"
                     /annotation_group="CATG"
                     /label="CviAII"
                     /note="Geneious type: restriction site"
     misc_feature    6796..6799
                     /Recognition_pattern="^CATG"
                     /annotation_group="CATG"
                     /label="FatI"
                     /note="Geneious type: restriction site"
     misc_feature    6813..6818
                     /Recognition_pattern="R^GATCY"
                     /annotation_group="RGATCY"
                     /label="XhoII, BstX2I, BstYI, MflI, PsuI"
                     /note="Geneious type: restriction site"
     misc_feature    6813..6817
                     /Recognition_pattern="GGATC(4/5)"
                     /annotation_group="GGATC"
                     /label="AclWI, AlwI, BspPI"
                     /note="Geneious type: restriction site"
     misc_feature    6814..6817
                     /Recognition_pattern="^GATC"
                     /annotation_group="GATC"
                     /label="MboI, BfuCI, Bsp143I, BssMI, BstMBI, DpnII, Kzo9I,
                     NdeII, Sau3AI"
                     /note="Geneious type: restriction site"
     misc_feature    6814..6817
                     /Recognition_pattern="GAT^C"
                     /annotation_group="GATC"
                     /label="BstKTI"
                     /note="Geneious type: restriction site"
     misc_feature    6814..6817
                     /Recognition_pattern="GA^TC"
                     /annotation_group="GATC"
                     /label="DpnI, MalI"
                     /note="Geneious type: restriction site"
     misc_feature    complement(6816..6820)
                     /Recognition_pattern="GAAGA(8/7)"
                     /annotation_group="GAAGA"
                     /label="MboII"
                     /note="Geneious type: restriction site"
     misc_feature    complement(6819..6823)
                     /Recognition_pattern="GGTGA(8/7)"
                     /annotation_group="GGTGA"
                     /label="HphI, AsuHPI"
                     /note="Geneious type: restriction site"
     misc_feature    6823..6826
                     /Recognition_pattern="C^TAG"
                     /annotation_group="CTAG"
                     /label="MaeI, BfaI, FspBI, XspI"
                     /note="Geneious type: restriction site"
     misc_feature    6825..6830
                     /Recognition_pattern="R^GATCY"
                     /annotation_group="RGATCY"
                     /label="XhoII, BstX2I, BstYI, MflI, PsuI"
                     /note="Geneious type: restriction site"
     misc_feature    complement(6826..6830)
                     /Recognition_pattern="GGATC(4/5)"
                     /annotation_group="GGATC"
                     /label="AclWI, AlwI, BspPI"
                     /note="Geneious type: restriction site"
     misc_feature    6826..6829
                     /Recognition_pattern="^GATC"
                     /annotation_group="GATC"
                     /label="MboI, BfuCI, Bsp143I, BssMI, BstMBI, DpnII, Kzo9I,
                     NdeII, Sau3AI"
                     /note="Geneious type: restriction site"
     misc_feature    6826..6829
                     /Recognition_pattern="GAT^C"
                     /annotation_group="GATC"
                     /label="BstKTI"
                     /note="Geneious type: restriction site"
     misc_feature    6826..6829
                     /Recognition_pattern="GA^TC"
                     /annotation_group="GATC"
                     /label="DpnI, MalI"
                     /note="Geneious type: restriction site"
     misc_feature    6832..6837
                     /Recognition_pattern="TTT^AAA"
                     /annotation_group="TTTAAA"
                     /label="DraI"
                     /note="Geneious type: restriction site"
     misc_feature    6833..6836
                     /Recognition_pattern="T^TAA"
                     /annotation_group="TTAA"
                     /label="MseI, SaqAI, Tru1I, Tru9I"
                     /note="Geneious type: restriction site"
     misc_feature    6836..6839
                     /Recognition_pattern="^AATT"
                     /annotation_group="AATT"
                     /label="TspEI, Sse9I, TasI, Tsp509I"
                     /note="Geneious type: restriction site"
     misc_feature    6838..6841
                     /Recognition_pattern="T^TAA"
                     /annotation_group="TTAA"
                     /label="MseI, SaqAI, Tru1I, Tru9I"
                     /note="Geneious type: restriction site"
     misc_feature    6844..6848
                     /Recognition_pattern="ATGAA(11/9)"
                     /annotation_group="ATGAA"
                     /label="TspDTI"
                     /note="Geneious type: restriction site"
     misc_feature    6851..6856
                     /Recognition_pattern="TTT^AAA"
                     /annotation_group="TTTAAA"
                     /label="DraI"
                     /note="Geneious type: restriction site"
     misc_feature    6852..6855
                     /Recognition_pattern="T^TAA"
                     /annotation_group="TTAA"
                     /label="MseI, SaqAI, Tru1I, Tru9I"
                     /note="Geneious type: restriction site"
     misc_feature    6877..6882
                     /Recognition_pattern="GTN^NAC"
                     /annotation_group="GTNNAC"
                     /label="Hpy166II, Hpy8I"
                     /note="Geneious type: restriction site"
     misc_feature    6887..6891
                     /Recognition_pattern="TCN^GA"
                     /annotation_group="TCNGA"
                     /label="Hpy188I"
                     /note="Geneious type: restriction site"
     misc_feature    6891..6895
                     /Recognition_pattern="ACN^GT"
                     /annotation_group="ACNGT"
                     /label="Bst4CI, HpyCH4III, TaaI"
                     /note="Geneious type: restriction site"
     misc_feature    6894..6898
                     /Recognition_pattern="^GTNAC"
                     /annotation_group="GTNAC"
                     /label="MaeIII"
                     /note="Geneious type: restriction site"
     CDS             complement(6895..7755)
                     /created_by="User"
                     /label="AmpR"
     misc_feature    6905..6908
                     /Recognition_pattern="T^TAA"
                     /annotation_group="TTAA"
                     /label="MseI, SaqAI, Tru1I, Tru9I"
                     /note="Geneious type: restriction site"
     misc_feature    complement(6908..6914)
                     /Recognition_pattern="CASTGNN(0/-7)"
                     /annotation_group="CASTGNN"
                     /label="TspRI, TscAI"
                     /note="Geneious type: restriction site"
     misc_feature    6910..6916
                     /Recognition_pattern="CASTGNN(0/-7)"
                     /annotation_group="CASTGNN"
                     /label="TspRI, TscAI"
                     /note="Geneious type: restriction site"
     misc_feature    complement(6914..6917)
                     /Recognition_pattern="CCTC(7/6)"
                     /annotation_group="CCTC"
                     /label="MnlI"
                     /note="Geneious type: restriction site"
     misc_feature    6916..6921
                     /Recognition_pattern="G^GYRCC"
                     /annotation_group="GGYRCC"
                     /label="AccB1I, BanI, BshNI, BspT107I"
                     /note="Geneious type: restriction site"
     misc_feature    6916..6921
                     /Recognition_pattern="GGN^NCC"
                     /annotation_group="GGNNCC"
                     /label="NlaIV, BmiI, BspLI, PspN4I"
                     /note="Geneious type: restriction site"
     misc_feature    6925..6929
                     /Recognition_pattern="CTCAG(9/7)"
                     /annotation_group="CTCAG"
                     /label="BspCNI"
                     /note="Geneious type: restriction site"
     misc_feature    6925..6929
                     /Recognition_pattern="CTCAG(10/8)"
                     /annotation_group="CTCAG"
                     /label="BseMII"
                     /note="Geneious type: restriction site"
     misc_feature    6925..6929
                     /Recognition_pattern="C^TNAG"
                     /annotation_group="CTNAG"
                     /label="DdeI, BstDEI, HpyF3I"
                     /note="Geneious type: restriction site"
     misc_feature    6931..6934
                     /Recognition_pattern="^GATC"
                     /annotation_group="GATC"
                     /label="MboI, BfuCI, Bsp143I, BssMI, BstMBI, DpnII, Kzo9I,
                     NdeII, Sau3AI"
                     /note="Geneious type: restriction site"
     misc_feature    6931..6934
                     /Recognition_pattern="GAT^C"
                     /annotation_group="GATC"
                     /label="BstKTI"
                     /note="Geneious type: restriction site"
     misc_feature    6931..6934
                     /Recognition_pattern="GA^TC"
                     /annotation_group="GATC"
                     /label="DpnI, MalI"
                     /note="Geneious type: restriction site"
     misc_feature    complement(6946..6950)
                     /Recognition_pattern="ATGAA(11/9)"
                     /annotation_group="ATGAA"
                     /label="TspDTI"
                     /note="Geneious type: restriction site"
     misc_feature    complement(6948..6952)
                     /Recognition_pattern="GGATG(2/0)"
                     /annotation_group="GGATG"
                     /label="BseGI, BstF5I, BtsCI"
                     /note="Geneious type: restriction site"
     misc_feature    complement(6948..6952)
                     /Recognition_pattern="GGATG(9/13)"
                     /annotation_group="GGATG"
                     /label="FokI"
                     /note="Geneious type: restriction site"
     misc_feature    6963..6973
                     /Recognition_pattern="GACNNN^NNGTC"
                     /annotation_group="GACNNNNNGTC"
                     /label="Eam1105I, AhdI, AspEI, BmeRI, DriI"
                     /note="Geneious type: restriction site"
     misc_feature    6963..6973
                     /Recognition_pattern="(8/13)GAYNNNNNVTC(13/8)"
                     /annotation_group="GAYNNNNNVTC"
                     /label="Hin4I"
                     /note="Geneious type: restriction site"
     misc_feature    6963..6967
                     /Recognition_pattern="G^ANTC"
                     /annotation_group="GANTC"
                     /label="HinfI"
                     /note="Geneious type: restriction site"
     misc_feature    complement(6963..6967)
                     /Recognition_pattern="GAGTC(4/5)"
                     /annotation_group="GAGTC"
                     /label="PleI, PpsI"
                     /note="Geneious type: restriction site"
     misc_feature    complement(6963..6967)
                     /Recognition_pattern="GAGTC(5/5)"
                     /annotation_group="GAGTC"
                     /label="MlyI, SchI"
                     /note="Geneious type: restriction site"
     misc_feature    6970..6974
                     /Recognition_pattern="CGWCG^"
                     /annotation_group="CGWCG"
                     /label="Hpy99I"
                     /note="Geneious type: restriction site"
     misc_feature    complement(6995..6998)
                     /Recognition_pattern="CCTC(7/6)"
                     /annotation_group="CCTC"
                     /label="MnlI"
                     /note="Geneious type: restriction site"
     misc_feature    7004..7008
                     /Recognition_pattern="CCATC(4/5)"
                     /annotation_group="CCATC"
                     /label="BccI"
                     /note="Geneious type: restriction site"
     misc_feature    7010..7015
                     /Recognition_pattern="GGN^NCC"
                     /annotation_group="GGNNCC"
                     /label="NlaIV, BmiI, BspLI, PspN4I"
                     /note="Geneious type: restriction site"
     misc_feature    7010..7014
                     /Recognition_pattern="GG^NCC"
                     /annotation_group="GGNCC"
                     /label="BmgT120I"
                     /note="Geneious type: restriction site"
     misc_feature    7010..7014
                     /Recognition_pattern="G^GNCC"
                     /annotation_group="GGNCC"
                     /label="AspS9I, Cfr13I, PspPI, Sau96I"
                     /note="Geneious type: restriction site"
     misc_feature    7010..7013
                     /Recognition_pattern="GG^CC"
                     /annotation_group="GGCC"
                     /label="HaeIII, BshFI, BsnI, BsuRI, PhoI"
                     /note="Geneious type: restriction site"
     misc_feature    complement(7013..7019)
                     /Recognition_pattern="CASTGNN(0/-7)"
                     /annotation_group="CASTGNN"
                     /label="TspRI, TscAI"
                     /note="Geneious type: restriction site"
     misc_feature    complement(7013..7018)
                     /Recognition_pattern="ACTGGG(5/4)"
                     /annotation_group="ACTGGG"
                     /label="BfiI, BmrI, BmuI"
                     /note="Geneious type: restriction site"
     misc_feature    complement(7014..7018)
                     /Recognition_pattern="ACTGG(1/-1)"
                     /annotation_group="ACTGG"
                     /label="BsrI, Bse1I, BseNI, BsrSI"
                     /note="Geneious type: restriction site"
     misc_feature    7015..7021
                     /Recognition_pattern="CASTGNN(0/-7)"
                     /annotation_group="CASTGNN"
                     /label="TspRI, TscAI"
                     /note="Geneious type: restriction site"
     misc_feature    7019..7023
                     /Recognition_pattern="GCN^GC"
                     /annotation_group="GCNGC"
                     /label="BlsI"
                     /note="Geneious type: restriction site"
     misc_feature    7019..7023
                     /Recognition_pattern="GC^NGC"
                     /annotation_group="GCNGC"
                     /label="BisI, Fnu4HI, Fsp4HI, GluI, SatI"
                     /note="Geneious type: restriction site"
     misc_feature    7019..7023
                     /Recognition_pattern="G^CWGC"
                     /annotation_group="GCWGC"
                     /label="TseI, ApeKI"
                     /note="Geneious type: restriction site"
     misc_feature    complement(7019..7023)
                     /Recognition_pattern="GCAGC(8/12)"
                     /annotation_group="GCAGC"
                     /label="BbvI, BseXI, BstV1I, Lsp1109I"
                     /note="Geneious type: restriction site"
     misc_feature    7021..7024
                     /Recognition_pattern="TG^CA"
                     /annotation_group="TGCA"
                     /label="HpyCH4V"
                     /note="Geneious type: restriction site"
     misc_feature    7022..7027
                     /Recognition_pattern="GCAATG(2/0)"
                     /annotation_group="GCAATG"
                     /label="BsrDI, Bse3DI, BseMI"
                     /note="Geneious type: restriction site"
     misc_feature    7031..7034
                     /Recognition_pattern="CCGC(-3/-1)"
                     /annotation_group="CCGC"
                     /label="AciI, BspACI, SsiI"
                     /note="Geneious type: restriction site"
     misc_feature    7032..7035
                     /Recognition_pattern="CG^CG"
                     /annotation_group="CGCG"
                     /label="AccII, Bsh1236I, BspFNI, BstFNI, BstUI, MvnI"
                     /note="Geneious type: restriction site"
     misc_feature    complement(7035..7040)
                     /Recognition_pattern="GGTCTC(1/5)"
                     /annotation_group="GGTCTC"
                     /label="Eco31I, BsaI, Bso31I, BspTNI"
                     /note="Geneious type: restriction site"
     misc_feature    complement(7035..7039)
                     /Recognition_pattern="GTCTC(1/5)"
                     /annotation_group="GTCTC"
                     /label="BsmAI, Alw26I, BstMAI"
                     /note="Geneious type: restriction site"
     misc_feature    7037..7047
                     /Recognition_pattern="(8/13)GAYNNNNNVTC(13/8)"
                     /annotation_group="GAYNNNNNVTC"
                     /label="Hin4I"
                     /note="Geneious type: restriction site"
     misc_feature    complement(7046..7050)
                     /Recognition_pattern="GGTGA(8/7)"
                     /annotation_group="GGTGA"
                     /label="HphI, AsuHPI"
                     /note="Geneious type: restriction site"
     misc_feature    7048..7053
                     /Recognition_pattern="R^CCGGY"
                     /annotation_group="RCCGGY"
                     /label="Cfr10I, Bse118I, BsrFI, BssAI"
                     /note="Geneious type: restriction site"
     misc_feature    7049..7052
                     /Recognition_pattern="C^CGG"
                     /annotation_group="CCGG"
                     /label="HpaII, BsiSI, HapII, MspI"
                     /note="Geneious type: restriction site"
     misc_feature    7051..7056
                     /Recognition_pattern="GGN^NCC"
                     /annotation_group="GGNNCC"
                     /label="NlaIV, BmiI, BspLI, PspN4I"
                     /note="Geneious type: restriction site"
     misc_feature    complement(7053..7058)
                     /Recognition_pattern="CTGGAG(16/14)"
                     /annotation_group="CTGGAG"
                     /label="GsuI, BpmI"
                     /note="Geneious type: restriction site"
     misc_feature    complement(7053..7058)
                     /Recognition_pattern="CTGRAG(16/14)"
                     /annotation_group="CTGRAG"
                     /label="Eco57MI"
                     /note="Geneious type: restriction site"
     misc_feature    7054..7059
                     /Recognition_pattern="TC^NNGA"
                     /annotation_group="TCNNGA"
                     /label="Hpy188III"
                     /note="Geneious type: restriction site"
     misc_feature    7078..7083
                     /Recognition_pattern="GCN^NGC"
                     /annotation_group="GCNNGC"
                     /label="Cac8I, BstC8I"
                     /note="Geneious type: restriction site"
     misc_feature    7082..7092
                     /Recognition_pattern="GCCNNNN^NGGC"
                     /annotation_group="GCCNNNNNGGC"
                     /label="BglI"
                     /note="Geneious type: restriction site"
     misc_feature    7082..7092
                     /Recognition_pattern="GCNNNNN^NNGC"
                     /annotation_group="GCNNNNNNNGC"
                     /label="MwoI, BstMWI, HpyF10VI"
                     /note="Geneious type: restriction site"
     misc_feature    7083..7086
                     /Recognition_pattern="C^CGG"
                     /annotation_group="CCGG"
                     /label="HpaII, BsiSI, HapII, MspI"
                     /note="Geneious type: restriction site"
     misc_feature    complement(7086..7090)
                     /Recognition_pattern="CCTTC(6/5)"
                     /annotation_group="CCTTC"
                     /label="HpyAV"
                     /note="Geneious type: restriction site"
     misc_feature    7089..7093
                     /Recognition_pattern="GG^NCC"
                     /annotation_group="GGNCC"
                     /label="BmgT120I"
                     /note="Geneious type: restriction site"
     misc_feature    7089..7093
                     /Recognition_pattern="G^GNCC"
                     /annotation_group="GGNCC"
                     /label="AspS9I, Cfr13I, PspPI, Sau96I"
                     /note="Geneious type: restriction site"
     misc_feature    7090..7093
                     /Recognition_pattern="GG^CC"
                     /annotation_group="GGCC"
                     /label="HaeIII, BshFI, BsnI, BsuRI, PhoI"
                     /note="Geneious type: restriction site"
     misc_feature    7091..7096
                     /Recognition_pattern="GCCGAG(21/19)"
                     /annotation_group="GCCGAG"
                     /label="NmeAIII"
                     /note="Geneious type: restriction site"
     misc_feature    7096..7099
                     /Recognition_pattern="GC^GC"
                     /annotation_group="GCGC"
                     /label="GlaI"
                     /note="Geneious type: restriction site"
     misc_feature    7096..7099
                     /Recognition_pattern="G^CGC"
                     /annotation_group="GCGC"
                     /label="Hin6I, HinP1I, HspAI"
                     /note="Geneious type: restriction site"
     misc_feature    7096..7099
                     /Recognition_pattern="GCG^C"
                     /annotation_group="GCGC"
                     /label="HhaI, AspLEI, BstHHI, CfoI"
                     /note="Geneious type: restriction site"
     misc_feature    7106..7110
                     /Recognition_pattern="GG^NCC"
                     /annotation_group="GGNCC"
                     /label="BmgT120I"
                     /note="Geneious type: restriction site"
     misc_feature    7106..7110
                     /Recognition_pattern="G^GNCC"
                     /annotation_group="GGNCC"
                     /label="AspS9I, Cfr13I, PspPI, Sau96I"
                     /note="Geneious type: restriction site"
     misc_feature    7106..7110
                     /Recognition_pattern="G^GWCC"
                     /annotation_group="GGWCC"
                     /label="AvaII, Bme18I, Eco47I, SinI, VpaK11BI"
                     /note="Geneious type: restriction site"
     misc_feature    7111..7114
                     /Recognition_pattern="TG^CA"
                     /annotation_group="TGCA"
                     /label="HpyCH4V"
                     /note="Geneious type: restriction site"
     misc_feature    complement(7121..7126)
                     /Recognition_pattern="GGCGGA(11/9)"
                     /annotation_group="GGCGGA"
                     /label="EciI"
                     /note="Geneious type: restriction site"
     misc_feature    7122..7125
                     /Recognition_pattern="CCGC(-3/-1)"
                     /annotation_group="CCGC"
                     /label="AciI, BspACI, SsiI"
                     /note="Geneious type: restriction site"
     misc_feature    7125..7128
                     /Recognition_pattern="CCTC(7/6)"
                     /annotation_group="CCTC"
                     /label="MnlI"
                     /note="Geneious type: restriction site"
     misc_feature    7128..7132
                     /Recognition_pattern="CCATC(4/5)"
                     /annotation_group="CCATC"
                     /label="BccI"
                     /note="Geneious type: restriction site"
     misc_feature    complement(7129..7133)
                     /Recognition_pattern="GGATG(2/0)"
                     /annotation_group="GGATG"
                     /label="BseGI, BstF5I, BtsCI"
                     /note="Geneious type: restriction site"
     misc_feature    complement(7129..7133)
                     /Recognition_pattern="GGATG(9/13)"
                     /annotation_group="GGATG"
                     /label="FokI"
                     /note="Geneious type: restriction site"
     misc_feature    complement(7132..7136)
                     /Recognition_pattern="ACTGG(1/-1)"
                     /annotation_group="ACTGG"
                     /label="BsrI, Bse1I, BseNI, BsrSI"
                     /note="Geneious type: restriction site"
     misc_feature    7139..7144
                     /Recognition_pattern="AT^TAAT"
                     /annotation_group="ATTAAT"
                     /label="VspI, AseI, PshBI"
                     /note="Geneious type: restriction site"
     misc_feature    7140..7143
                     /Recognition_pattern="T^TAA"
                     /annotation_group="TTAA"
                     /label="MseI, SaqAI, Tru1I, Tru9I"
                     /note="Geneious type: restriction site"
     misc_feature    7142..7145
                     /Recognition_pattern="^AATT"
                     /annotation_group="AATT"
                     /label="TspEI, Sse9I, TasI, Tsp509I"
                     /note="Geneious type: restriction site"
     misc_feature    7150..7154
                     /Recognition_pattern="^CCNGG"
                     /annotation_group="CCNGG"
                     /label="BssKI, BstSCI, StyD4I"
                     /note="Geneious type: restriction site"
     misc_feature    7150..7154
                     /Recognition_pattern="CC^NGG"
                     /annotation_group="CCNGG"
                     /label="ScrFI, Bme1390I, BmrFI, MspR9I"
                     /note="Geneious type: restriction site"
     misc_feature    7150..7154
                     /Recognition_pattern="CC^SGG"
                     /annotation_group="CCSGG"
                     /label="AsuC2I, BcnI, BpuMI, NciI"
                     /note="Geneious type: restriction site"
     misc_feature    7150..7153
                     /Recognition_pattern="C^CGG"
                     /annotation_group="CCGG"
                     /label="HpaII, BsiSI, HapII, MspI"
                     /note="Geneious type: restriction site"
     misc_feature    7156..7159
                     /Recognition_pattern="AG^CT"
                     /annotation_group="AGCT"
                     /label="AluI, AluBI"
                     /note="Geneious type: restriction site"
     misc_feature    7158..7161
                     /Recognition_pattern="C^TAG"
                     /annotation_group="CTAG"
                     /label="MaeI, BfaI, FspBI, XspI"
                     /note="Geneious type: restriction site"
     misc_feature    complement(7175..7179)
                     /Recognition_pattern="ACTGG(1/-1)"
                     /annotation_group="ACTGG"
                     /label="BsrI, Bse1I, BseNI, BsrSI"
                     /note="Geneious type: restriction site"
     misc_feature    7179..7182
                     /Recognition_pattern="T^TAA"
                     /annotation_group="TTAA"
                     /label="MseI, SaqAI, Tru1I, Tru9I"
                     /note="Geneious type: restriction site"
     misc_feature    7188..7193
                     /Recognition_pattern="TGC^GCA"
                     /annotation_group="TGCGCA"
                     /label="Acc16I, AviII, FspI, NsbI"
                     /note="Geneious type: restriction site"
     misc_feature    7189..7192
                     /Recognition_pattern="GC^GC"
                     /annotation_group="GCGC"
                     /label="GlaI"
                     /note="Geneious type: restriction site"
     misc_feature    7189..7192
                     /Recognition_pattern="G^CGC"
                     /annotation_group="GCGC"
                     /label="Hin6I, HinP1I, HspAI"
                     /note="Geneious type: restriction site"
     misc_feature    7189..7192
                     /Recognition_pattern="GCG^C"
                     /annotation_group="GCGC"
                     /label="HhaI, AspLEI, BstHHI, CfoI"
                     /note="Geneious type: restriction site"
     misc_feature    7193..7198
                     /Recognition_pattern="AA^CGTT"
                     /annotation_group="AACGTT"
                     /label="AclI, Psp1406I"
                     /note="Geneious type: restriction site"
     misc_feature    7194..7197
                     /Recognition_pattern="ACGT^"
                     /annotation_group="ACGT"
                     /label="TaiI"
                     /note="Geneious type: restriction site"
     misc_feature    7194..7197
                     /Recognition_pattern="A^CGT"
                     /annotation_group="ACGT"
                     /label="MaeII, HpyCH4IV"
                     /note="Geneious type: restriction site"
     misc_feature    complement(7204..7209)
                     /Recognition_pattern="GCAATG(2/0)"
                     /annotation_group="GCAATG"
                     /label="BsrDI, Bse3DI, BseMI"
                     /note="Geneious type: restriction site"
     misc_feature    7209..7214
                     /Recognition_pattern="C^TRYAG"
                     /annotation_group="CTRYAG"
                     /label="BfmI, BstSFI, SfcI"
                     /note="Geneious type: restriction site"
     misc_feature    7215..7219
                     /Recognition_pattern="GCATC(5/9)"
                     /annotation_group="GCATC"
                     /label="SfaNI, BmsI, LweI"
                     /note="Geneious type: restriction site"
     misc_feature    7216..7225
                     /Recognition_pattern="CAYNN^NNRTG"
                     /annotation_group="CAYNNNNRTG"
                     /label="MslI, RseI, SmiMI"
                     /note="Geneious type: restriction site"
     misc_feature    7225..7229
                     /Recognition_pattern="^GTNAC"
                     /annotation_group="GTNAC"
                     /label="MaeIII"
                     /note="Geneious type: restriction site"
     misc_feature    7225..7229
                     /Recognition_pattern="^GTSAC"
                     /annotation_group="GTSAC"
                     /label="Tsp45I, NmuCI"
                     /note="Geneious type: restriction site"
     misc_feature    7233..7237
                     /Recognition_pattern="CGWCG^"
                     /annotation_group="CGWCG"
                     /label="Hpy99I"
                     /note="Geneious type: restriction site"
     misc_feature    complement(7249..7253)
                     /Recognition_pattern="ATGAA(11/9)"
                     /annotation_group="ATGAA"
                     /label="TspDTI"
                     /note="Geneious type: restriction site"
     misc_feature    7256..7259
                     /Recognition_pattern="AG^CT"
                     /annotation_group="AGCT"
                     /label="AluI, AluBI"
                     /note="Geneious type: restriction site"
     misc_feature    7259..7264
                     /Recognition_pattern="W^CCGGW"
                     /annotation_group="WCCGGW"
                     /label="BsaWI"
                     /note="Geneious type: restriction site"
     misc_feature    7260..7263
                     /Recognition_pattern="C^CGG"
                     /annotation_group="CCGG"
                     /label="HpaII, BsiSI, HapII, MspI"
                     /note="Geneious type: restriction site"
     misc_feature    7262..7267
                     /Recognition_pattern="GGN^NCC"
                     /annotation_group="GGNNCC"
                     /label="NlaIV, BmiI, BspLI, PspN4I"
                     /note="Geneious type: restriction site"
     misc_feature    7270..7282
                     /Recognition_pattern="WCGNNNN^NNNCGW"
                     /annotation_group="WCGNNNNNNNCGW"
                     /label="PcsI"
                     /note="Geneious type: restriction site"
     misc_feature    7272..7275
                     /Recognition_pattern="^GATC"
                     /annotation_group="GATC"
                     /label="MboI, BfuCI, Bsp143I, BssMI, BstMBI, DpnII, Kzo9I,
                     NdeII, Sau3AI"
                     /note="Geneious type: restriction site"
     misc_feature    7272..7275
                     /Recognition_pattern="GAT^C"
                     /annotation_group="GATC"
                     /label="BstKTI"
                     /note="Geneious type: restriction site"
     misc_feature    7272..7275
                     /Recognition_pattern="GA^TC"
                     /annotation_group="GATC"
                     /label="DpnI, MalI"
                     /note="Geneious type: restriction site"
     misc_feature    7283..7287
                     /Recognition_pattern="^GTNAC"
                     /annotation_group="GTNAC"
                     /label="MaeIII"
                     /note="Geneious type: restriction site"
     misc_feature    7287..7290
                     /Recognition_pattern="CATG^"
                     /annotation_group="CATG"
                     /label="NlaIII, FaeI, Hin1II, Hsp92II"
                     /note="Geneious type: restriction site"
     misc_feature    7287..7290
                     /Recognition_pattern="C^ATG"
                     /annotation_group="CATG"
                     /label="CviAII"
                     /note="Geneious type: restriction site"
     misc_feature    7287..7290
                     /Recognition_pattern="^CATG"
                     /annotation_group="CATG"
                     /label="FatI"
                     /note="Geneious type: restriction site"
     misc_feature    complement(7290..7294)
                     /Recognition_pattern="GGATC(4/5)"
                     /annotation_group="GGATC"
                     /label="AclWI, AlwI, BspPI"
                     /note="Geneious type: restriction site"
     misc_feature    7290..7293
                     /Recognition_pattern="^GATC"
                     /annotation_group="GATC"
                     /label="MboI, BfuCI, Bsp143I, BssMI, BstMBI, DpnII, Kzo9I,
                     NdeII, Sau3AI"
                     /note="Geneious type: restriction site"
     misc_feature    7290..7293
                     /Recognition_pattern="GAT^C"
                     /annotation_group="GATC"
                     /label="BstKTI"
                     /note="Geneious type: restriction site"
     misc_feature    7290..7293
                     /Recognition_pattern="GA^TC"
                     /annotation_group="GATC"
                     /label="DpnI, MalI"
                     /note="Geneious type: restriction site"
     misc_feature    7297..7300
                     /Recognition_pattern="CATG^"
                     /annotation_group="CATG"
                     /label="NlaIII, FaeI, Hin1II, Hsp92II"
                     /note="Geneious type: restriction site"
     misc_feature    7297..7300
                     /Recognition_pattern="C^ATG"
                     /annotation_group="CATG"
                     /label="CviAII"
                     /note="Geneious type: restriction site"
     misc_feature    7297..7300
                     /Recognition_pattern="^CATG"
                     /annotation_group="CATG"
                     /label="FatI"
                     /note="Geneious type: restriction site"
     misc_feature    7304..7307
                     /Recognition_pattern="TG^CA"
                     /annotation_group="TGCA"
                     /label="HpyCH4V"
                     /note="Geneious type: restriction site"
     misc_feature    complement(7313..7316)
                     /Recognition_pattern="CCGC(-3/-1)"
                     /annotation_group="CCGC"
                     /label="AciI, BspACI, SsiI"
                     /note="Geneious type: restriction site"
     misc_feature    7319..7322
                     /Recognition_pattern="AG^CT"
                     /annotation_group="AGCT"
                     /label="AluI, AluBI"
                     /note="Geneious type: restriction site"
     misc_feature    7323..7327
                     /Recognition_pattern="CCTTC(6/5)"
                     /annotation_group="CCTTC"
                     /label="HpyAV"
                     /note="Geneious type: restriction site"
     misc_feature    7328..7332
                     /Recognition_pattern="GG^NCC"
                     /annotation_group="GGNCC"
                     /label="BmgT120I"
                     /note="Geneious type: restriction site"
     misc_feature    7328..7332
                     /Recognition_pattern="G^GNCC"
                     /annotation_group="GGNCC"
                     /label="AspS9I, Cfr13I, PspPI, Sau96I"
                     /note="Geneious type: restriction site"
     misc_feature    7328..7332
                     /Recognition_pattern="G^GWCC"
                     /annotation_group="GGWCC"
                     /label="AvaII, Bme18I, Eco47I, SinI, VpaK11BI"
                     /note="Geneious type: restriction site"
     misc_feature    7331..7334
                     /Recognition_pattern="CCTC(7/6)"
                     /annotation_group="CCTC"
                     /label="MnlI"
                     /note="Geneious type: restriction site"
     misc_feature    7333..7337
                     /Recognition_pattern="TCN^GA"
                     /annotation_group="TCNGA"
                     /label="Hpy188I"
                     /note="Geneious type: restriction site"
     misc_feature    7335..7340
                     /Recognition_pattern="CGRY^CG"
                     /annotation_group="CGRYCG"
                     /label="Bsh1285I, BsiEI, BstMCI"
                     /note="Geneious type: restriction site"
     misc_feature    7335..7340
                     /Recognition_pattern="CGAT^CG"
                     /annotation_group="CGATCG"
                     /label="PvuI, BpvUI, MvrI, Ple19I"
                     /note="Geneious type: restriction site"
     misc_feature    7336..7339
                     /Recognition_pattern="^GATC"
                     /annotation_group="GATC"
                     /label="MboI, BfuCI, Bsp143I, BssMI, BstMBI, DpnII, Kzo9I,
                     NdeII, Sau3AI"
                     /note="Geneious type: restriction site"
     misc_feature    7336..7339
                     /Recognition_pattern="GAT^C"
                     /annotation_group="GATC"
                     /label="BstKTI"
                     /note="Geneious type: restriction site"
     misc_feature    7336..7339
                     /Recognition_pattern="GA^TC"
                     /annotation_group="GATC"
                     /label="DpnI, MalI"
                     /note="Geneious type: restriction site"
     misc_feature    7344..7348
                     /Recognition_pattern="TCN^GA"
                     /annotation_group="TCNGA"
                     /label="Hpy188I"
                     /note="Geneious type: restriction site"
     misc_feature    7356..7361
                     /Recognition_pattern="Y^GGCCR"
                     /annotation_group="YGGCCR"
                     /label="CfrI, AcoI, EaeI"
                     /note="Geneious type: restriction site"
     misc_feature    7357..7360
                     /Recognition_pattern="GG^CC"
                     /annotation_group="GGCC"
                     /label="HaeIII, BshFI, BsnI, BsuRI, PhoI"
                     /note="Geneious type: restriction site"
     misc_feature    7358..7362
                     /Recognition_pattern="GCN^GC"
                     /annotation_group="GCNGC"
                     /label="BlsI"
                     /note="Geneious type: restriction site"
     misc_feature    7358..7362
                     /Recognition_pattern="GC^NGC"
                     /annotation_group="GCNGC"
                     /label="BisI, Fnu4HI, Fsp4HI, GluI, SatI"
                     /note="Geneious type: restriction site"
     misc_feature    7358..7362
                     /Recognition_pattern="GCSG^C"
                     /annotation_group="GCSGC"
                     /label="TauI"
                     /note="Geneious type: restriction site"
     misc_feature    7359..7362
                     /Recognition_pattern="CCGC(-3/-1)"
                     /annotation_group="CCGC"
                     /label="AciI, BspACI, SsiI"
                     /note="Geneious type: restriction site"
     misc_feature    complement(7360..7366)
                     /Recognition_pattern="CASTGNN(0/-7)"
                     /annotation_group="CASTGNN"
                     /label="TspRI, TscAI"
                     /note="Geneious type: restriction site"
     misc_feature    7361..7366
                     /Recognition_pattern="GCAGTG(2/0)"
                     /annotation_group="GCAGTG"
                     /label="BtsI"
                     /note="Geneious type: restriction site"
     misc_feature    7362..7368
                     /Recognition_pattern="CASTGNN(0/-7)"
                     /annotation_group="CASTGNN"
                     /label="TspRI, TscAI"
                     /note="Geneious type: restriction site"
     misc_feature    7375..7384
                     /Recognition_pattern="CAYNN^NNRTG"
                     /annotation_group="CAYNNNNRTG"
                     /label="MslI, RseI, SmiMI"
                     /note="Geneious type: restriction site"
     misc_feature    7375..7378
                     /Recognition_pattern="CATG^"
                     /annotation_group="CATG"
                     /label="NlaIII, FaeI, Hin1II, Hsp92II"
                     /note="Geneious type: restriction site"
     misc_feature    7375..7378
                     /Recognition_pattern="C^ATG"
                     /annotation_group="CATG"
                     /label="CviAII"
                     /note="Geneious type: restriction site"
     misc_feature    7375..7378
                     /Recognition_pattern="^CATG"
                     /annotation_group="CATG"
                     /label="FatI"
                     /note="Geneious type: restriction site"
     misc_feature    complement(7377..7382)
                     /Recognition_pattern="TARCCA(11/9)"
                     /annotation_group="TARCCA"
                     /label="TsoI"
                     /note="Geneious type: restriction site"
     misc_feature    7385..7389
                     /Recognition_pattern="GCN^GC"
                     /annotation_group="GCNGC"
                     /label="BlsI"
                     /note="Geneious type: restriction site"
     misc_feature    7385..7389
                     /Recognition_pattern="GC^NGC"
                     /annotation_group="GCNGC"
                     /label="BisI, Fnu4HI, Fsp4HI, GluI, SatI"
                     /note="Geneious type: restriction site"
     misc_feature    7385..7389
                     /Recognition_pattern="G^CWGC"
                     /annotation_group="GCWGC"
                     /label="TseI, ApeKI"
                     /note="Geneious type: restriction site"
     misc_feature    7385..7389
                     /Recognition_pattern="GCAGC(8/12)"
                     /annotation_group="GCAGC"
                     /label="BbvI, BseXI, BstV1I, Lsp1109I"
                     /note="Geneious type: restriction site"
     misc_feature    complement(7387..7393)
                     /Recognition_pattern="CASTGNN(0/-7)"
                     /annotation_group="CASTGNN"
                     /label="TspRI, TscAI"
                     /note="Geneious type: restriction site"
     misc_feature    7389..7395
                     /Recognition_pattern="CASTGNN(0/-7)"
                     /annotation_group="CASTGNN"
                     /label="TspRI, TscAI"
                     /note="Geneious type: restriction site"
     misc_feature    complement(7389..7394)
                     /Recognition_pattern="GCAGTG(2/0)"
                     /annotation_group="GCAGTG"
                     /label="BtsI"
                     /note="Geneious type: restriction site"
     misc_feature    7392..7395
                     /Recognition_pattern="TG^CA"
                     /annotation_group="TGCA"
                     /label="HpyCH4V"
                     /note="Geneious type: restriction site"
     misc_feature    7397..7400
                     /Recognition_pattern="^AATT"
                     /annotation_group="AATT"
                     /label="TspEI, Sse9I, TasI, Tsp509I"
                     /note="Geneious type: restriction site"
     misc_feature    7406..7410
                     /Recognition_pattern="ACN^GT"
                     /annotation_group="ACNGT"
                     /label="Bst4CI, HpyCH4III, TaaI"
                     /note="Geneious type: restriction site"
     misc_feature    7411..7414
                     /Recognition_pattern="CATG^"
                     /annotation_group="CATG"
                     /label="NlaIII, FaeI, Hin1II, Hsp92II"
                     /note="Geneious type: restriction site"
     misc_feature    7411..7414
                     /Recognition_pattern="C^ATG"
                     /annotation_group="CATG"
                     /label="CviAII"
                     /note="Geneious type: restriction site"
     misc_feature    7411..7414
                     /Recognition_pattern="^CATG"
                     /annotation_group="CATG"
                     /label="FatI"
                     /note="Geneious type: restriction site"
     misc_feature    7415..7419
                     /Recognition_pattern="CCATC(4/5)"
                     /annotation_group="CCATC"
                     /label="BccI"
                     /note="Geneious type: restriction site"
     misc_feature    complement(7416..7420)
                     /Recognition_pattern="GGATG(2/0)"
                     /annotation_group="GGATG"
                     /label="BseGI, BstF5I, BtsCI"
                     /note="Geneious type: restriction site"
     misc_feature    complement(7416..7420)
                     /Recognition_pattern="GGATG(9/13)"
                     /annotation_group="GGATG"
                     /label="FokI"
                     /note="Geneious type: restriction site"
     misc_feature    complement(7418..7422)
                     /Recognition_pattern="ACGGA(11/9)"
                     /annotation_group="ACGGA"
                     /label="TspGWI"
                     /note="Geneious type: restriction site"
     misc_feature    complement(7425..7429)
                     /Recognition_pattern="GCATC(5/9)"
                     /annotation_group="GCATC"
                     /label="SfaNI, BmsI, LweI"
                     /note="Geneious type: restriction site"
     misc_feature    7436..7440
                     /Recognition_pattern="^GTNAC"
                     /annotation_group="GTNAC"
                     /label="MaeIII"
                     /note="Geneious type: restriction site"
     misc_feature    7436..7440
                     /Recognition_pattern="^GTSAC"
                     /annotation_group="GTSAC"
                     /label="Tsp45I, NmuCI"
                     /note="Geneious type: restriction site"
     misc_feature    7439..7443
                     /Recognition_pattern="ACTGG(1/-1)"
                     /annotation_group="ACTGG"
                     /label="BsrI, Bse1I, BseNI, BsrSI"
                     /note="Geneious type: restriction site"
     misc_feature    7442..7446
                     /Recognition_pattern="GGTGA(8/7)"
                     /annotation_group="GGTGA"
                     /label="HphI, AsuHPI"
                     /note="Geneious type: restriction site"
     misc_feature    7446..7451
                     /Recognition_pattern="AGT^ACT"
                     /annotation_group="AGTACT"
                     /label="ScaI, AssI, BmcAI, ZrmI"
                     /note="Geneious type: restriction site"
     misc_feature    7446..7451
                     /Recognition_pattern="W^GTACW"
                     /annotation_group="WGTACW"
                     /label="TatI"
                     /note="Geneious type: restriction site"
     misc_feature    7447..7450
                     /Recognition_pattern="G^TAC"
                     /annotation_group="GTAC"
                     /label="Csp6I, CviQI, RsaNI"
                     /note="Geneious type: restriction site"
     misc_feature    7447..7450
                     /Recognition_pattern="GT^AC"
                     /annotation_group="GTAC"
                     /label="RsaI, AfaI"
                     /note="Geneious type: restriction site"
     misc_feature    7464..7468
                     /Recognition_pattern="TCN^GA"
                     /annotation_group="TCNGA"
                     /label="Hpy188I"
                     /note="Geneious type: restriction site"
     misc_feature    complement(7465..7469)
                     /Recognition_pattern="CTCAG(9/7)"
                     /annotation_group="CTCAG"
                     /label="BspCNI"
                     /note="Geneious type: restriction site"
     misc_feature    complement(7465..7469)
                     /Recognition_pattern="CTCAG(10/8)"
                     /annotation_group="CTCAG"
                     /label="BseMII"
                     /note="Geneious type: restriction site"
     misc_feature    7465..7469
                     /Recognition_pattern="C^TNAG"
                     /annotation_group="CTNAG"
                     /label="DdeI, BstDEI, HpyF3I"
                     /note="Geneious type: restriction site"
     misc_feature    7480..7484
                     /Recognition_pattern="GCN^GC"
                     /annotation_group="GCNGC"
                     /label="BlsI"
                     /note="Geneious type: restriction site"
     misc_feature    7480..7484
                     /Recognition_pattern="GC^NGC"
                     /annotation_group="GCNGC"
                     /label="BisI, Fnu4HI, Fsp4HI, GluI, SatI"
                     /note="Geneious type: restriction site"
     misc_feature    7480..7484
                     /Recognition_pattern="GCSG^C"
                     /annotation_group="GCSGC"
                     /label="TauI"
                     /note="Geneious type: restriction site"
     misc_feature    complement(7480..7483)
                     /Recognition_pattern="CCGC(-3/-1)"
                     /annotation_group="CCGC"
                     /label="AciI, BspACI, SsiI"
                     /note="Geneious type: restriction site"
     misc_feature    7484..7495
                     /Recognition_pattern="(10/12)CGANNNNNNTGC(12/10)"
                     /annotation_group="CGANNNNNNTGC"
                     /label="BcgI"
                     /note="Geneious type: restriction site"
     misc_feature    7484..7489
                     /Recognition_pattern="CGRY^CG"
                     /annotation_group="CGRYCG"
                     /label="Bsh1285I, BsiEI, BstMCI"
                     /note="Geneious type: restriction site"
     misc_feature    7501..7505
                     /Recognition_pattern="^CCNGG"
                     /annotation_group="CCNGG"
                     /label="BssKI, BstSCI, StyD4I"
                     /note="Geneious type: restriction site"
     misc_feature    7501..7505
                     /Recognition_pattern="CC^NGG"
                     /annotation_group="CCNGG"
                     /label="ScrFI, Bme1390I, BmrFI, MspR9I"
                     /note="Geneious type: restriction site"
     misc_feature    7501..7505
                     /Recognition_pattern="CC^SGG"
                     /annotation_group="CCSGG"
                     /label="AsuC2I, BcnI, BpuMI, NciI"
                     /note="Geneious type: restriction site"
     misc_feature    7502..7505
                     /Recognition_pattern="C^CGG"
                     /annotation_group="CCGG"
                     /label="HpaII, BsiSI, HapII, MspI"
                     /note="Geneious type: restriction site"
     misc_feature    7504..7509
                     /Recognition_pattern="GR^CGYC"
                     /annotation_group="GRCGYC"
                     /label="AcyI, BsaHI, BssNI, BstACI, Hin1I, Hsp92I"
                     /note="Geneious type: restriction site"
     misc_feature    complement(7505..7509)
                     /Recognition_pattern="GACGC(5/10)"
                     /annotation_group="GACGC"
                     /label="HgaI, CseI"
                     /note="Geneious type: restriction site"
     misc_feature    7524..7527
                     /Recognition_pattern="CCGC(-3/-1)"
                     /annotation_group="CCGC"
                     /label="AciI, BspACI, SsiI"
                     /note="Geneious type: restriction site"
     misc_feature    7525..7528
                     /Recognition_pattern="CG^CG"
                     /annotation_group="CGCG"
                     /label="AccII, Bsh1236I, BspFNI, BstFNI, BstUI, MvnI"
                     /note="Geneious type: restriction site"
     misc_feature    7526..7529
                     /Recognition_pattern="GC^GC"
                     /annotation_group="GCGC"
                     /label="GlaI"
                     /note="Geneious type: restriction site"
     misc_feature    7526..7529
                     /Recognition_pattern="G^CGC"
                     /annotation_group="GCGC"
                     /label="Hin6I, HinP1I, HspAI"
                     /note="Geneious type: restriction site"
     misc_feature    7526..7529
                     /Recognition_pattern="GCG^C"
                     /annotation_group="GCGC"
                     /label="HhaI, AspLEI, BstHHI, CfoI"
                     /note="Geneious type: restriction site"
     misc_feature    7543..7548
                     /Recognition_pattern="TTT^AAA"
                     /annotation_group="TTTAAA"
                     /label="DraI"
                     /note="Geneious type: restriction site"
     misc_feature    7544..7547
                     /Recognition_pattern="T^TAA"
                     /annotation_group="TTAA"
                     /label="MseI, SaqAI, Tru1I, Tru9I"
                     /note="Geneious type: restriction site"
     misc_feature    7550..7555
                     /Recognition_pattern="GWGCW^C"
                     /annotation_group="GWGCWC"
                     /label="Alw21I, Bbv12I, BsiHKAI"
                     /note="Geneious type: restriction site"
     misc_feature    7550..7555
                     /Recognition_pattern="GDGCH^C"
                     /annotation_group="GDGCHC"
                     /label="SduI, Bsp1286I, MhlI"
                     /note="Geneious type: restriction site"
     misc_feature    7563..7572
                     /Recognition_pattern="GAANN^NNTTC"
                     /annotation_group="GAANNNNTTC"
                     /label="XmnI, Asp700I, MroXI, PdmI"
                     /note="Geneious type: restriction site"
     misc_feature    7566..7571
                     /Recognition_pattern="AA^CGTT"
                     /annotation_group="AACGTT"
                     /label="AclI, Psp1406I"
                     /note="Geneious type: restriction site"
     misc_feature    7567..7570
                     /Recognition_pattern="ACGT^"
                     /annotation_group="ACGT"
                     /label="TaiI"
                     /note="Geneious type: restriction site"
     misc_feature    7567..7570
                     /Recognition_pattern="A^CGT"
                     /annotation_group="ACGT"
                     /label="MaeII, HpyCH4IV"
                     /note="Geneious type: restriction site"
     misc_feature    complement(7571..7575)
                     /Recognition_pattern="GAAGA(8/7)"
                     /annotation_group="GAAGA"
                     /label="MboII"
                     /note="Geneious type: restriction site"
     misc_feature    complement(7588..7593)
                     /Recognition_pattern="CTTGAG(16/14)"
                     /annotation_group="CTTGAG"
                     /label="BpuEI"
                     /note="Geneious type: restriction site"
     misc_feature    7588..7593
                     /Recognition_pattern="C^TYRAG"
                     /annotation_group="CTYRAG"
                     /label="SmlI, SmoI"
                     /note="Geneious type: restriction site"
     misc_feature    7593..7598
                     /Recognition_pattern="R^GATCY"
                     /annotation_group="RGATCY"
                     /label="XhoII, BstX2I, BstYI, MflI, PsuI"
                     /note="Geneious type: restriction site"
     misc_feature    7593..7597
                     /Recognition_pattern="GGATC(4/5)"
                     /annotation_group="GGATC"
                     /label="AclWI, AlwI, BspPI"
                     /note="Geneious type: restriction site"
     misc_feature    7594..7597
                     /Recognition_pattern="^GATC"
                     /annotation_group="GATC"
                     /label="MboI, BfuCI, Bsp143I, BssMI, BstMBI, DpnII, Kzo9I,
                     NdeII, Sau3AI"
                     /note="Geneious type: restriction site"
     misc_feature    7594..7597
                     /Recognition_pattern="GAT^C"
                     /annotation_group="GATC"
                     /label="BstKTI"
                     /note="Geneious type: restriction site"
     misc_feature    7594..7597
                     /Recognition_pattern="GA^TC"
                     /annotation_group="GATC"
                     /label="DpnI, MalI"
                     /note="Geneious type: restriction site"
     misc_feature    7601..7606
                     /Recognition_pattern="CMG^CKG"
                     /annotation_group="CMGCKG"
                     /label="MspA1I"
                     /note="Geneious type: restriction site"
     misc_feature    7601..7604
                     /Recognition_pattern="CCGC(-3/-1)"
                     /annotation_group="CCGC"
                     /label="AciI, BspACI, SsiI"
                     /note="Geneious type: restriction site"
     misc_feature    complement(7609..7620)
                     /Recognition_pattern="(7/12)GAACNNNNNCTC(13/8)"
                     /annotation_group="GAACNNNNNCTC"
                     /label="PpiI"
                     /note="Geneious type: restriction site"
     misc_feature    7610..7615
                     /Recognition_pattern="R^GATCY"
                     /annotation_group="RGATCY"
                     /label="XhoII, BstX2I, BstYI, MflI, PsuI"
                     /note="Geneious type: restriction site"
     misc_feature    complement(7611..7615)
                     /Recognition_pattern="GGATC(4/5)"
                     /annotation_group="GGATC"
                     /label="AclWI, AlwI, BspPI"
                     /note="Geneious type: restriction site"
     misc_feature    7611..7614
                     /Recognition_pattern="^GATC"
                     /annotation_group="GATC"
                     /label="MboI, BfuCI, Bsp143I, BssMI, BstMBI, DpnII, Kzo9I,
                     NdeII, Sau3AI"
                     /note="Geneious type: restriction site"
     misc_feature    7611..7614
                     /Recognition_pattern="GAT^C"
                     /annotation_group="GATC"
                     /label="BstKTI"
                     /note="Geneious type: restriction site"
     misc_feature    7611..7614
                     /Recognition_pattern="GA^TC"
                     /annotation_group="GATC"
                     /label="DpnI, MalI"
                     /note="Geneious type: restriction site"
     misc_feature    complement(7614..7618)
                     /Recognition_pattern="ACTGG(1/-1)"
                     /annotation_group="ACTGG"
                     /label="BsrI, Bse1I, BseNI, BsrSI"
                     /note="Geneious type: restriction site"
     misc_feature    7619..7622
                     /Recognition_pattern="T^CGA"
                     /annotation_group="TCGA"
                     /label="TaqI"
                     /note="Geneious type: restriction site"
     misc_feature    7624..7628
                     /Recognition_pattern="^GTNAC"
                     /annotation_group="GTNAC"
                     /label="MaeIII"
                     /note="Geneious type: restriction site"
     misc_feature    complement(7632..7637)
                     /Recognition_pattern="CACGAG(-5/-1)"
                     /annotation_group="CACGAG"
                     /label="BauI, BssSI, Bst2BI"
                     /note="Geneious type: restriction site"
     misc_feature    7635..7640
                     /Recognition_pattern="GKGCM^C"
                     /annotation_group="GKGCMC"
                     /label="BseSI, BaeGI, BstSLI"
                     /note="Geneious type: restriction site"
     misc_feature    7635..7640
                     /Recognition_pattern="GTN^NAC"
                     /annotation_group="GTNNAC"
                     /label="Hpy166II, Hpy8I"
                     /note="Geneious type: restriction site"
     misc_feature    7635..7640
                     /Recognition_pattern="GWGCW^C"
                     /annotation_group="GWGCWC"
                     /label="Alw21I, Bbv12I, BsiHKAI"
                     /note="Geneious type: restriction site"
     misc_feature    7635..7640
                     /Recognition_pattern="GDGCH^C"
                     /annotation_group="GDGCHC"
                     /label="SduI, Bsp1286I, MhlI"
                     /note="Geneious type: restriction site"
     misc_feature    7635..7640
                     /Recognition_pattern="G^TGCAC"
                     /annotation_group="GTGCAC"
                     /label="ApaLI, Alw44I, VneI"
                     /note="Geneious type: restriction site"
     misc_feature    7636..7639
                     /Recognition_pattern="TG^CA"
                     /annotation_group="TGCA"
                     /label="HpyCH4V"
                     /note="Geneious type: restriction site"
     misc_feature    7647..7650
                     /Recognition_pattern="^GATC"
                     /annotation_group="GATC"
                     /label="MboI, BfuCI, Bsp143I, BssMI, BstMBI, DpnII, Kzo9I,
                     NdeII, Sau3AI"
                     /note="Geneious type: restriction site"
     misc_feature    7647..7650
                     /Recognition_pattern="GAT^C"
                     /annotation_group="GATC"
                     /label="BstKTI"
                     /note="Geneious type: restriction site"
     misc_feature    7647..7650
                     /Recognition_pattern="GA^TC"
                     /annotation_group="GATC"
                     /label="DpnI, MalI"
                     /note="Geneious type: restriction site"
     misc_feature    complement(7649..7653)
                     /Recognition_pattern="GAAGA(8/7)"
                     /annotation_group="GAAGA"
                     /label="MboII"
                     /note="Geneious type: restriction site"
     misc_feature    complement(7650..7655)
                     /Recognition_pattern="CTGAAG(16/14)"
                     /annotation_group="CTGAAG"
                     /label="Eco57I, AcuI"
                     /note="Geneious type: restriction site"
     misc_feature    complement(7650..7655)
                     /Recognition_pattern="CTGRAG(16/14)"
                     /annotation_group="CTGRAG"
                     /label="Eco57MI"
                     /note="Geneious type: restriction site"
     misc_feature    7655..7659
                     /Recognition_pattern="GCATC(5/9)"
                     /annotation_group="GCATC"
                     /label="SfaNI, BmsI, LweI"
                     /note="Geneious type: restriction site"
     misc_feature    complement(7668..7672)
                     /Recognition_pattern="GGTGA(8/7)"
                     /annotation_group="GGTGA"
                     /label="HphI, AsuHPI"
                     /note="Geneious type: restriction site"
     misc_feature    7683..7687
                     /Recognition_pattern="GGTGA(8/7)"
                     /annotation_group="GGTGA"
                     /label="HphI, AsuHPI"
                     /note="Geneious type: restriction site"
     misc_feature    complement(7698..7702)
                     /Recognition_pattern="CCTTC(6/5)"
                     /annotation_group="CCTTC"
                     /label="HpyAV"
                     /note="Geneious type: restriction site"
     misc_feature    7709..7713
                     /Recognition_pattern="GCN^GC"
                     /annotation_group="GCNGC"
                     /label="BlsI"
                     /note="Geneious type: restriction site"
     misc_feature    7709..7713
                     /Recognition_pattern="GC^NGC"
                     /annotation_group="GCNGC"
                     /label="BisI, Fnu4HI, Fsp4HI, GluI, SatI"
                     /note="Geneious type: restriction site"
     misc_feature    7709..7713
                     /Recognition_pattern="GCSG^C"
                     /annotation_group="GCSGC"
                     /label="TauI"
                     /note="Geneious type: restriction site"
     misc_feature    7710..7713
                     /Recognition_pattern="CCGC(-3/-1)"
                     /annotation_group="CCGC"
                     /label="AciI, BspACI, SsiI"
                     /note="Geneious type: restriction site"
     misc_feature    7734..7743
                     /Recognition_pattern="CAYNN^NNRTG"
                     /annotation_group="CAYNNNNRTG"
                     /label="MslI, RseI, SmiMI"
                     /note="Geneious type: restriction site"
     misc_feature    7735..7739
                     /Recognition_pattern="ACGGA(11/9)"
                     /annotation_group="ACGGA"
                     /label="TspGWI"
                     /note="Geneious type: restriction site"
     misc_feature    7744..7748
                     /Recognition_pattern="TTS^AA"
                     /annotation_group="TTSAA"
                     /label="AgsI"
                     /note="Geneious type: restriction site"
     misc_feature    7757..7762
                     /Recognition_pattern="CTCTTC(1/4)"
                     /annotation_group="CTCTTC"
                     /label="Bst6I, Eam1104I, EarI"
                     /note="Geneious type: restriction site"
     misc_feature    complement(7758..7762)
                     /Recognition_pattern="GAAGA(8/7)"
                     /annotation_group="GAAGA"
                     /label="MboII"
                     /note="Geneious type: restriction site"
     misc_feature    7767..7771
                     /Recognition_pattern="TTS^AA"
                     /annotation_group="TTSAA"
                     /label="AgsI"
                     /note="Geneious type: restriction site"
     misc_feature    7770..7775
                     /Recognition_pattern="AAT^ATT"
                     /annotation_group="AATATT"
                     /label="SspI"
                     /note="Geneious type: restriction site"
     misc_feature    7777..7781
                     /Recognition_pattern="TTS^AA"
                     /annotation_group="TTSAA"
                     /label="AgsI"
                     /note="Geneious type: restriction site"
     promoter        complement(7797..7825)
                     /created_by="User"
                     /label="Amp promoter"
     misc_feature    7800..7804
                     /Recognition_pattern="GTCTC(1/5)"
                     /annotation_group="GTCTC"
                     /label="BsmAI, Alw26I, BstMAI"
                     /note="Geneious type: restriction site"
     misc_feature    7803..7808
                     /Recognition_pattern="T^CATGA"
                     /annotation_group="TCATGA"
                     /label="BspHI, CciI, PagI, RcaI"
                     /note="Geneious type: restriction site"
     misc_feature    7803..7808
                     /Recognition_pattern="TC^NNGA"
                     /annotation_group="TCNNGA"
                     /label="Hpy188III"
                     /note="Geneious type: restriction site"
     misc_feature    7804..7807
                     /Recognition_pattern="CATG^"
                     /annotation_group="CATG"
                     /label="NlaIII, FaeI, Hin1II, Hsp92II"
                     /note="Geneious type: restriction site"
     misc_feature    7804..7807
                     /Recognition_pattern="C^ATG"
                     /annotation_group="CATG"
                     /label="CviAII"
                     /note="Geneious type: restriction site"
     misc_feature    7804..7807
                     /Recognition_pattern="^CATG"
                     /annotation_group="CATG"
                     /label="FatI"
                     /note="Geneious type: restriction site"
     misc_feature    complement(7807..7812)
                     /Recognition_pattern="CCGCTC(-3/-3)"
                     /annotation_group="CCGCTC"
                     /label="BsrBI, AccBSI, MbiI"
                     /note="Geneious type: restriction site"
     misc_feature    complement(7809..7812)
                     /Recognition_pattern="CCGC(-3/-1)"
                     /annotation_group="CCGC"
                     /label="AciI, BspACI, SsiI"
                     /note="Geneious type: restriction site"
     misc_feature    complement(7811..7816)
                     /Recognition_pattern="GTATCC(6/5)"
                     /annotation_group="GTATCC"
                     /label="BciVI, BfuI, BsuI"
                     /note="Geneious type: restriction site"
     misc_feature    7821..7825
                     /Recognition_pattern="TTS^AA"
                     /annotation_group="TTSAA"
                     /label="AgsI"
                     /note="Geneious type: restriction site"
     misc_feature    7852..7857
                     /Recognition_pattern="GGN^NCC"
                     /annotation_group="GGNNCC"
                     /label="NlaIV, BmiI, BspLI, PspN4I"
                     /note="Geneious type: restriction site"
     misc_feature    7856..7859
                     /Recognition_pattern="CCGC(-3/-1)"
                     /annotation_group="CCGC"
                     /label="AciI, BspACI, SsiI"
                     /note="Geneious type: restriction site"
     misc_feature    7857..7860
                     /Recognition_pattern="CG^CG"
                     /annotation_group="CGCG"
                     /label="AccII, Bsh1236I, BspFNI, BstFNI, BstUI, MvnI"
                     /note="Geneious type: restriction site"
     misc_feature    7858..7861
                     /Recognition_pattern="GC^GC"
                     /annotation_group="GCGC"
                     /label="GlaI"
                     /note="Geneious type: restriction site"
     misc_feature    7858..7861
                     /Recognition_pattern="G^CGC"
                     /annotation_group="GCGC"
                     /label="Hin6I, HinP1I, HspAI"
                     /note="Geneious type: restriction site"
     misc_feature    7858..7861
                     /Recognition_pattern="GCG^C"
                     /annotation_group="GCGC"
                     /label="HhaI, AspLEI, BstHHI, CfoI"
                     /note="Geneious type: restriction site"
ORIGIN
        1 actagttatt aatagtaatc aattacgggg tcattagttc atagcccata tatggagttc
       61 cgcgttacat aacttacggt aaatggcccg cctggctgac cgcccaacga cccccgccca
      121 ttgacgtcaa taatgacgta tgttcccata gtaacgccaa tagggacttt ccattgacgt
      181 caatgggtgg agtatttacg gtaaactgcc cacttggcag tacatcaagt gtatcatatg
      241 ccaagtacgc cccctattga cgtcaatgac ggtaaatggc ccgcctggca ttatgcccag
      301 tacatgacct tatgggactt tcctacttgg cagtacatct acgtattagt catcgctatt
      361 accatggtga tgcggttttg gcagtacatc aatgggcgtg gatagcggtt tgactcacgg
      421 ggatttccaa gtctccaccc cattgacgtc aatgggagtt tgttttggca ccaaaatcaa
      481 cgggactttc caaaatgtcg taacaactcc gccccattga cgcaaatggg cggtaggcgt
      541 gtacggtggg aggtctatat aagcagcgcg ttttgcctgt actgggtctc tctggttaga
      601 ccagatctga gcctgggagc tctctggcta actagggaac ccactgctta agcctcaata
      661 aagcttgcct tgagtgcttc aagtagtgtg tgcccgtctg ttgtgtgact ctggtaacta
      721 gagatccctc agaccctttt agtcagtgtg gaaaatctct agcagtggcg cccgaacagg
      781 gacttgaaag cgaaagggaa accagaggag ctctctcgac gcaggactcg gcttgctgaa
      841 gcgcgcacgg caagaggcga ggggcggcga ctggtgagta cgccaaaaat tttgactagc
      901 ggaggctaga aggagagaga tgggtgcgag agcgtcagta ttaagcgggg gagaattaga
      961 tcgcgatggg aaaaaattcg gttaaggcca gggggaaaga aaaaatataa attaaaacat
     1021 atagtatggg caagcaggga gctagaacga ttcgcagtta atcctggcct gttagaaaca
     1081 tcagaaggct gtagacaaat actgggacag ctacaaccat cccttcagac aggatcagaa
     1141 gaacttagat cattatataa tacagtagca accctctatt gtgtgcatca aaggatagag
     1201 ataaaagaca ccaaggaagc tttagacaag atagaggaag agcaaaacaa aagtaagacc
     1261 accgcacagc aagcggccgg ccgcgctgat cttcagacct ggaggaggag atatgaggga
     1321 caattggaga agtgaattat ataaatataa agtagtaaaa attgaaccat taggagtagc
     1381 acccaccaag gcaaagagaa gagtggtgca gagagaaaaa agagcagtgg gaataggagc
     1441 tttgttcctt gggttcttgg gagcagcagg aagcactatg ggcgcagcgt caatgacgct
     1501 gacggtacag gccagacaat tattgtctgg tatagtgcag cagcagaaca atttgctgag
     1561 ggctattgag gcgcaacagc atctgttgca actcacagtc tggggcatca agcagctcca
     1621 ggcaagaatc ctggctgtgg aaagatacct aaaggatcaa cagctcctgg ggatttgggg
     1681 ttgctctgga aaactcattt gcaccactgc tgtgccttgg aatgctagtt ggagtaataa
     1741 atctctggaa cagatttgga atcacacgac ctggatggag tgggacagag aaattaacaa
     1801 ttacacaagc ttaatacact ccttaattga agaatcgcaa aaccagcaag aaaagaatga
     1861 acaagaatta ttggaattag ataaatgggc aagtttgtgg aattggttta acataacaaa
     1921 ttggctgtgg tatataaaat tattcataat gatagtagga ggcttggtag gtttaagaat
     1981 agtttttgct gtactttcta tagtgaatag agttaggcag ggatattcac cattatcgtt
     2041 tcagacccac ctcccaaccc cgaggggacc cgacaggccc gaaggaatag aagaagaagg
     2101 tggagagaga gacagagaca gatccattcg attagtgaac ggatcggcac tgcgtgcgcc
     2161 aattctgcag acaaatggca gtattcatcc acaattttaa aagaaaaggg gggattgggg
     2221 ggtacagtgc aggggaaaga atagtagaca taatagcaac agacatacaa actaaagaat
     2281 tacaaaaaca aattacaaaa attcaaaatt ttcgggttta ttacagggac agcagagatc
     2341 cagtttggtt agtaccgggc ccgctctaga gatccgacgc cgccatctct aggcccgcgc
     2401 cggccccctc gcacagactt gtgggagaag ctcggctact cccctgcccc ggttaatttg
     2461 catataatat ttcctagtaa ctatagaggc ttaatgtgcg ataaaagaca gataatctgt
     2521 tctttttaat actagctaca ttttacatga taggcttgga tttctataag agatacaaat
     2581 actaaattat tattttaaaa aacagcacaa aaggaaactc accctaactg taaagtaatt
     2641 gtgtgttttg agactataaa tatcccttgg agaaaagcct tgttaacgcg cggtgaccct
     2701 cgaggtcgac ggtatcgata agctcgcttc acgagattcc agcaggtcga gggacctaat
     2761 aacttcgtat agcatacatt atacgaagtt atattaaggg ttccaagctt aagcggccgc
     2821 gtggataacc gtattaccgc catgcatgtc gttacataac ttacggtaaa tggcccgcct
     2881 ggctgaccgc ccaacgaccc ccgcccattg acgtcaataa tgacgtatgt tcccatagta
     2941 acgccaatag ggactttcca ttgacgtcaa tgggtggagt atttacggta aactgcccac
     3001 ttggcagtac atcaagtgta tcatatgcca agtacgcccc ctattgacgt caatgacggt
     3061 aaatggcccg cctggcatta tgcccagtac atgaccttat gggactttcc tacttggcag
     3121 tacatctacg tattagtcat cgctattacc atggtgatgc ggttttggca gtacatcaat
     3181 gggcgtggat agcggtttga ctcacgggga tttccaagtc tccaccccat tgacgtcaat
     3241 gggagtttgt tttggcacca aaatcaacgg gactttccaa aatgtcgtaa caactccgcc
     3301 ccattgacgc aaatgggcgg taggcgtgta cggtgggagg tctatataag cagagctcgt
     3361 ttagtgaacc gtcagatcgc ctggagacgc catccacgct gttttgacct ccatagaaga
     3421 caccgggacc gatccagcct ccggactcta gcctaggccg cgggacggat aacaatttca
     3481 cacaggaaac agctatgacc attaggccta tttaggtgac actatagaac aagtttgtac
     3541 agccaccatg tatccctacg atgtgcccga ttacgctagc gtgatcaagc ccgacatgaa
     3601 aatcaagctg aggatggagg gtgccgtgaa cggtcacccg tttgcgatcg agggcgtggg
     3661 actgggcaag ccgttcgagg gaaagcaaag catcgacctc aaggtgaagg agggcggacc
     3721 gctgcccttc gcctacgaca ttctgaccac tgccttctgc tacggtaatc gcgtcttcgc
     3781 aaagtatccc gaaaacatcg tggattactt taagcagagc ttcccggagg gttactcctg
     3841 ggagcgatcc atgaactacg aggacggagg gatctgcaac gcgacgaacg atataacctt
     3901 ggacggcgac tgctacattt acgaaattcg gttccgcggc accaatttcc cagcgaatgg
     3961 ccctgtaatg caaaaacgca cggtaaagtg ggagcccagc accgagaacc tgtacgtccg
     4021 cgacggagtc ctgaagggag acgtggtcat ggcgctttca ttggaaggtg gcgggcacta
     4081 cagatgcgat ttcaagacga cctataaggc gaaaaaggtg gtccaactgc cggactacca
     4141 tttcgtcgac caccacatcg agatcaagag ccacgacaaa gactatagca acgtgaatct
     4201 ccacgagcat gccgaggccc acagcgagct gcccaggcag gccaagggcc ttaagggatc
     4261 cggacagaaa tacgagaaac tggaaaagat tggggaaggc acctacggaa ctgtgttcaa
     4321 ggccaaaaac cgggagactc atgagatcgt ggctctgaaa cgggtgaggc tggatgacga
     4381 tgatgagggt gtgccgagtt ccgccctccg ggagatctgc ctactcaagg agctgaagca
     4441 caagaacatc gtcaggcttc atgacgtcct gcacagcgac aagaagctga ctttggtttt
     4501 tgaattctgt gaccaggacc tgaagaagta ttttgacagt tgcaatggtg acctcgatcc
     4561 tgagattgta aagtcattcc tcttccagct actaaaaggg ctgggattct gtcatagccg
     4621 caatgtgcta cacagggacc tgaagcccca gaacctgcta ataaacagga atggggagct
     4681 gaaattggct gattttggcc tggctcgagc ctttgggatt cccgtccgct gttactcagc
     4741 tgaggtggtc acactgtggt accgcccacc ggatgtcctc tttggggcca agctgtactc
     4801 cacgtccatc gacatgtggt cagccggctg catctttgca gagctggcca atgctgggcg
     4861 gcctcttttt cccggcaccg gtggcagtgt gattaaacca gacatgaaga tcaagctgcg
     4921 tatggaaggc gctgtaaatg gacacccgtt cgcgattgaa ggagttggcc ttgggaagcc
     4981 tttcgaggga aaacagagta ttgaccttaa agtcaaagaa ggcggacctc tgcctttcgc
     5041 ctatgacatc ttgacaactg ctttctgtta cggcaacagg gtattcgcca aatacccaga
     5101 aaatatagta gactatttca agcagtcgtt tcctgagggc tactcttggg aacgaagcat
     5161 gaattacgaa gacgggggca tttgtaacgc gacaaacgac ataaccctgg atggtgactg
     5221 ttatatctat gaaattcgat ttagaggtac gaactttcct gccaatggtc cagttatgca
     5281 gaagaggact gtgaaatggg agccatccac tgagaacttg tatgtgcgtg atggagtgct
     5341 gaagggtgat gttgtcatgg ctctgtcgct tgaaggaggt ggccattacc gatgtgactt
     5401 caaaactact tataaagcta agaaggttgt ccagttgcca gactatcact ttgtggacca
     5461 ccacattgag attaaaagcc acgacaaaga ttacagtaat gttaatctgc atgagcacgc
     5521 cgaagcgcat tctgagctgc cgaggcaggc caagcgtacg aatgatgtcg atgaccagtt
     5581 gaagaggatc ttccgactgc tggggacgcc caccgaggag cagtggccct ctatgaccaa
     5641 gctgccagac tataagccct atccgatgta cccggccaca acatccctgg tgaacgtcgt
     5701 gcccaaactc aatgccacag ggagggatct gctgcagaac cttctgaagt gtaaccctgt
     5761 ccagcgtatc tcagcagaag aggccctgca gcacccctac ttctccgact tctgtccgcc
     5821 ctgaacgcgt gattttaaaa gaaaaggggg gactggaagg gctaattcac tcccactgct
     5881 ttttgcctgt actgggtctc tctggttaga ccagatctga gcctgggagc tctctggcta
     5941 actagggaac ccactgctta agcctcaata aagcttgcct tgagtgcttc aagtagtgtg
     6001 tgcccgtctg ttgtgtgact ctggtaacta gagatccctc agaccctttt agtcagtgtg
     6061 gaaaatctct agcagcatgt gagcaaaagg ccagcaaaag gccaggaacc gtaaaaaggc
     6121 cgcgttgctg gcgtttttcc ataggctccg cccccctgac gagcatcaca aaaatcgacg
     6181 ctcaagtcag aggtggcgaa acccgacagg actataaaga taccaggcgt ttccccctgg
     6241 aagctccctc gtgcgctctc ctgttccgac cctgccgctt accggatacc tgtccgcctt
     6301 tctcccttcg ggaagcgtgg cgctttctca tagctcacgc tgtaggtatc tcagttcggt
     6361 gtaggtcgtt cgctccaagc tgggctgtgt gcacgaaccc cccgttcagc ccgaccgctg
     6421 cgccttatcc ggtaactatc gtcttgagtc caacccggta agacacgact tatcgccact
     6481 ggcagcagcc actggtaaca ggattagcag agcgaggtat gtaggcggtg ctacagagtt
     6541 cttgaagtgg tggcctaact acggctacac tagaagaaca gtatttggta tctgcgctct
     6601 gctgaagcca gttaccttcg gaaaaagagt tggtagctct tgatccggca aacaaaccac
     6661 cgctggtagc ggtggttttt ttgtttgcaa gcagcagatt acgcgcagaa aaaaaggatc
     6721 tcaagaagat cctttgatct tttctacggg gtctgacgct cagtggaacg aaaactcacg
     6781 ttaagggatt ttggtcatga gattatcaaa aaggatcttc acctagatcc ttttaaatta
     6841 aaaatgaagt tttaaatcaa tctaaagtat atatgagtaa acttggtctg acagttacca
     6901 atgcttaatc agtgaggcac ctatctcagc gatctgtcta tttcgttcat ccatagttgc
     6961 ctgactcccc gtcgtgtaga taactacgat acgggagggc ttaccatctg gccccagtgc
     7021 tgcaatgata ccgcgagacc cacgctcacc ggctccagat ttatcagcaa taaaccagcc
     7081 agccggaagg gccgagcgca gaagtggtcc tgcaacttta tccgcctcca tccagtctat
     7141 taattgttgc cgggaagcta gagtaagtag ttcgccagtt aatagtttgc gcaacgttgt
     7201 tgccattgct acaggcatcg tggtgtcacg ctcgtcgttt ggtatggctt cattcagctc
     7261 cggttcccaa cgatcaaggc gagttacatg atcccccatg ttgtgcaaaa aagcggttag
     7321 ctccttcggt cctccgatcg ttgtcagaag taagttggcc gcagtgttat cactcatggt
     7381 tatggcagca ctgcataatt ctcttactgt catgccatcc gtaagatgct tttctgtgac
     7441 tggtgagtac tcaaccaagt cattctgaga atagtgtatg cggcgaccga gttgctcttg
     7501 cccggcgtca atacgggata ataccgcgcc acatagcaga actttaaaag tgctcatcat
     7561 tggaaaacgt tcttcggggc gaaaactctc aaggatctta ccgctgttga gatccagttc
     7621 gatgtaaccc actcgtgcac ccaactgatc ttcagcatct tttactttca ccagcgtttc
     7681 tgggtgagca aaaacaggaa ggcaaaatgc cgcaaaaaag ggaataaggg cgacacggaa
     7741 atgttgaata ctcatactct tcctttttca atattattga agcatttatc agggttattg
     7801 tctcatgagc ggatacatat ttgaatgtat ttagaaaaat aaacaaatag gggttccgcg
     7861 cacatttccc cgaaaagtgc cacctgac
//
