Features (pLannotate 1.2.2; 25 found; start..end, strand, type, name):
     10..313     +  enhancer       CMV enhancer: human cytomegalovirus immediate early enhancer
    314..513     +  promoter       CMV promoter: human cytomegalovirus (CMV) immediate early promoter
    531..711     +  LTR            5' LTR (truncated): truncated 5' long terminal repeat (LTR) from HIV-1
    758..883     +  misc_feature   HIV-1 Ψ: packaging signal of human immunodeficiency virus type 1
    867..1205    +  CDS            HIV-1 gag (fragment): gag protein from human immunodeficiency virus 1; gag
   1380..1613    +  misc_feature   RRE: The Rev response element (RRE) of HIV-1 allows for Rev-dependent mRNA export from the nucleus to the cytoplasm.
   1990..2090    +  CDS            Rev (fragment): human immunodeficiency virus 1 (HIV-1) Rev protein; rev; enhances nuclear export of unspliced and incompletely spliced viral mRNAs
   2140..2257    +  misc_feature   cPPT/CTS: central polypurine tract and central termination sequence of HIV-1
   2316..2628    +  promoter       U6 promoter: RNA polymerase III promoter for mouse U6 snRNA (Das et al., 1988)
   2641..2668    -  misc_feature   MCS (fragment): pBluescript multiple cloning site
   2703..2736    +  protein_bind   loxP: Cre-mediated recombination occurs in the 8-bp core sequence (GCATACAT). Cre recombinase
   2794..3097    +  enhancer       CMV enhancer: human cytomegalovirus immediate early enhancer
   3098..3301    +  promoter       CMV promoter: human cytomegalovirus (CMV) immediate early promoter
   3454..3472    +  promoter       SP6 promoter: promoter for bacteriophage SP6 RNA polymerase
   3522..4190    +  CDS            PDM1-4: PDM1-4 is a fluorescent protein published in 2010, derived from Echinophyllia sp. SC22. It is reported to be a tetramer.
   4209..4820    +  CDS            CRK2 (fragment): CDC2H_PLAFK - Also known as PK5. Experimental evidence at protein level: Swiss-Prot protein existence level 1. Plays a key role in the control of the eukaryotic cell cycle. It is required in higher cells for entry into S-phase and mitosis. Component of the kinase complex that phosphorylates the repetitive C- terminus of RNA polymerase II (By similarity). From Plasmodium falciparum (isolate K1 / Thailand).
   4830..5498    +  CDS            PDM1-4: PDM1-4 is a fluorescent protein published in 2010, derived from Echinophyllia sp. SC22. It is reported to be a tetramer.
   5487..5747    +  CDS            CDKB1-1 (fragment): CKB11_ARATH - Also known as CDC2B. Experimental evidence at protein level: Swiss-Prot protein existence level 1. May control G2/M (mitosis) phase progression. Plays a role in regulating seedling growth in darkness via regulation of hypocotyl cell elongation and cotyledon cell development. Plays a role in stomatal development. Required to suppress endoreduplication. Together with CDKB1-2, promotes both the last division in the stomatal cell lineage as well as the number of stomata (PubMed:20675570). In collaboration with MYB124 and MYB88, restrict the G1/S transition and chloroplast and nuclear
   5777..5796    +  misc_feature   cPPT/CTS (fragment): central polypurine tract and central termination sequence of HIV-1
   5798..5819    +  LTR            3' LTR (fragment): 3' long terminal repeat (LTR) from HIV-1
   5838..6018    +  LTR            5' LTR (truncated): truncated 5' long terminal repeat (LTR) from HIV-1
   6080..6668    -  rep_origin     ori: high-copy-number ColE1/pMB1/pBR322/pUC origin of replication
   6839..7699    -  CDS            AmpR: β-lactamase; bla; confers resistance to ampicillin, carbenicillin, and related antibiotics
   7700..7804    -  promoter       AmpR promoter: bla
   7833..7885    +  enhancer       CMV enhancer (fragment): human cytomegalovirus immediate early enhancer
>Addgene plasmid #89365 | pLL3.7m-psCDK5 | addgene full sequence | sequence record 176067 | Addgene NGS Result
GGAGTTCCGCGTTACATAACTTACGGTAAATGGCCCGCCTGGCTGACCGCCCAACGACCCCCGCCCATTG
ACGTCAATAATGACGTATGTTCCCATAGTAACGCCAATAGGGACTTTCCATTGACGTCAATGGGTGGAGT
ATTTACGGTAAACTGCCCACTTGGCAGTACATCAAGTGTATCATATGCCAAGTACGCCCCCTATTGACGT
CAATGACGGTAAATGGCCCGCCTGGCATTATGCCCAGTACATGACCTTATGGGACTTTCCTACTTGGCAG
TACATCTACGTATTAGTCATCGCTATTACCATGGTGATGCGGTTTTGGCAGTACATCAATGGGCGTGGAT
AGCGGTTTGACTCACGGGGATTTCCAAGTCTCCACCCCATTGACGTCAATGGGAGTTTGTTTTGGCACCA
AAATCAACGGGACTTTCCAAAATGTCGTAACAACTCCGCCCCATTGACGCAAATGGGCGGTAGGCGTGTA
CGGTGGGAGGTCTATATAAGCAGCGCGTTTTGCCTGTACTGGGTCTCTCTGGTTAGACCAGATCTGAGCC
TGGGAGCTCTCTGGCTAACTAGGGAACCCACTGCTTAAGCCTCAATAAAGCTTGCCTTGAGTGCTTCAAG
TAGTGTGTGCCCGTCTGTTGTGTGACTCTGGTAACTAGAGATCCCTCAGACCCTTTTAGTCAGTGTGGAA
AATCTCTAGCAGTGGCGCCCGAACAGGGACTTGAAAGCGAAAGGGAAACCAGAGGAGCTCTCTCGACGCA
GGACTCGGCTTGCTGAAGCGCGCACGGCAAGAGGCGAGGGGCGGCGACTGGTGAGTACGCCAAAAATTTT
GACTAGCGGAGGCTAGAAGGAGAGAGATGGGTGCGAGAGCGTCAGTATTAAGCGGGGGAGAATTAGATCG
CGATGGGAAAAAATTCGGTTAAGGCCAGGGGGAAAGAAAAAATATAAATTAAAACATATAGTATGGGCAA
GCAGGGAGCTAGAACGATTCGCAGTTAATCCTGGCCTGTTAGAAACATCAGAAGGCTGTAGACAAATACT
GGGACAGCTACAACCATCCCTTCAGACAGGATCAGAAGAACTTAGATCATTATATAATACAGTAGCAACC
CTCTATTGTGTGCATCAAAGGATAGAGATAAAAGACACCAAGGAAGCTTTAGACAAGATAGAGGAAGAGC
AAAACAAAAGTAAGACCACCGCACAGCAAGCGGCCGGCCGCTGATCTTCAGACCTGGAGGAGGAGATATG
AGGGACAATTGGAGAAGTGAATTATATAAATATAAAGTAGTAAAAATTGAACCATTAGGAGTAGCACCCA
CCAAGGCAAAGAGAAGAGTGGTGCAGAGAGAAAAAAGAGCAGTGGGAATAGGAGCTTTGTTCCTTGGGTT
CTTGGGAGCAGCAGGAAGCACTATGGGCGCAGCGTCAATGACGCTGACGGTACAGGCCAGACAATTATTG
TCTGGTATAGTGCAGCAGCAGAACAATTTGCTGAGGGCTATTGAGGCGCAACAGCATCTGTTGCAACTCA
CAGTCTGGGGCATCAAGCAGCTCCAGGCAAGAATCCTGGCTGTGGAAAGATACCTAAAGGATCAACAGCT
CCTGGGGATTTGGGGTTGCTCTGGAAAACTCATTTGCACCACTGCTGTGCCTTGGAATGCTAGTTGGAGT
AATAAATCTCTGGAACAGATTTGGAATCACACGACCTGGATGGAGTGGGACAGAGAAATTAACAATTACA
CAAGCTTAATACACTCCTTAATTGAAGAATCGCAAAACCAGCAAGAAAAGAATGAACAAGAATTATTGGA
ATTAGATAAATGGGCAAGTTTGTGGAATTGGTTTAACATAACAAATTGGCTGTGGTATATAAAATTATTC
ATAATGATAGTAGGAGGCTTGGTAGGTTTAAGAATAGTTTTTGCTGTACTTTCTATAGTGAATAGAGTTA
GGCAGGGATATTCACCATTATCGTTTCAGACCCACCTCCCAACCCCGAGGGGACCCGACAGGCCCGAAGG
AATAGAAGAAGAAGGTGGAGAGAGAGACAGAGACAGATCCATTCGATTAGTGAACGGATCGGCACTGCGT
GCGCCAATTCTGCAGACAAATGGCAGTATTCATCCACAATTTTAAAAGAAAAGGGGGGATTGGGGGGTAC
AGTGCAGGGGAAAGAATAGTAGACATAATAGCAACAGACATACAAACTAAAGAATTACAAAAACAAATTA
CAAAAATTCAAAATTTTCGGGTTTATTACAGGGACAGCAGAGATCCAGTTTGGTTAGTACCGGGCCCGCT
CTAGAGATCCGACGCGCCATCTCTAGGCCCGCGCCGGCCCCCTCGCACAGACTTGTGGGAGAAGCTCGGC
TACTCCCCTGCCCCGGTTAATTTGCATATAATATTTCCTAGTAACTATAGAGGCTTAATGTGCGATAAAA
GACAGATAATCTGTTCTTTTTAATACTAGCTACATTTTACATGATAGGCTTGGATTTCTATAAGAGATAC
AAATACTAAATTATTATTTTAAAAAACAGCACAAAAGGAAACTCACCCTAACTGTAAAGTAATTGTGTGT
TTTGAGACTATAAATATCCCTTGGAGAAAAGCCTTGTTAACGCGCGGTGACCCTCGAGGTCGACGGTATC
GATAAGCTCGCTTCACGAGATTCCAGCAGGTCGAGGGACCTAATAACTTCGTATAGCATACATTATACGA
AGTTATATTAAGGGTTCCAAGCTTAAGCGGCCGCGTGGATAACCGTATTACCGCCATGCATGTCGTTACA
TAACTTACGGTAAATGGCCCGCCTGGCTGACCGCCCAACGACCCCCGCCCATTGACGTCAATAATGACGT
ATGTTCCCATAGTAACGCCAATAGGGACTTTCCATTGACGTCAATGGGTGGAGTATTTACGGTAAACTGC
CCACTTGGCAGTACATCAAGTGTATCATATGCCAAGTACGCCCCCTATTGACGTCAATGACGGTAAATGG
CCCGCCTGGCATTATGCCCAGTACATGACCTTATGGGACTTTCCTACTTGGCAGTACATCTACGTATTAG
TCATCGCTATTACCATGGTGATGCGGTTTTGGCAGTACATCAATGGGCGTGGATAGCGGTTTGACTCACG
GGGATTTCCAAGTCTCCACCCCATTGACGTCAATGGGAGTTTGTTTTGGCACCAAAATCAACGGGACTTT
CCAAAATGTCGTAACAACTCCGCCCCATTGACGCAAATGGGCGGTAGGCGTGTACGGTGGGAGGTCTATA
TAAGCAGAGCTCGTTTAGTGAACCGTCAGATCGCCTGGAGACGCCATCCACGCTGTTTTGACCTCCATAG
AAGACACCGGGACCGATCCAGCCTCCGGACTCTAGCCTAGGCCGCGGGACGGATAACAATTTCACACAGG
AAACAGCTATGACCATTAGGCCTATTTAGGTGACACTATAGAACAAGTTTGTACAGCCACCATGTATCCC
TACGATGTGCCCGATTACGCTAGCGTGATCAAGCCCGACATGAAAATCAAGCTGAGGATGGAGGGTGCCG
TGAACGGTCACCCGTTTGCGATCGAGGGCGTGGGACTGGGCAAGCCGTTCGAGGGAAAGCAAAGCATCGA
CCTCAAGGTGAAGGAGGGCGGACCGCTGCCCTTCGCCTACGACATTCTGACCACTGCCTTCTGCTACGGT
AATCGCGTCTTCGCAAAGTATCCCGAAAACATCGTGGATTACTTTAAGCAGAGCTTCCCGGAGGGTTACT
CCTGGGAGCGATCCATGAACTACGAGGACGGAGGGATCTGCAACGCGACGAACGATATAACCTTGGACGG
CGACTGCTACATTTACGAAATTCGGTTCCGCGGCACCAATTTCCCAGCGAATGGCCCTGTAATGCAAAAA
CGCACGGTAAAGTGGGAGCCCAGCACCGAGAACCTGTACGTCCGCGACGGAGTCCTGAAGGGAGACGTGG
TCATGGCGCTTTCATTGGAAGGTGGCGGGCACTACAGATGCGATTTCAAGACGACCTATAAGGCGAAAAA
GGTGGTCCAACTGCCGGACTACCATTTCGTCGACCACCACATCGAGATCAAGAGCCACGACAAAGACTAT
AGCAACGTGAATCTCCACGAGCATGCCGAGGCCCACAGCGAGCTGCCCAGGCAGGCCAAGGGCCTTAAGG
GATCCGGACAGAAATACGAGAAACTGGAAAAGATTGGGGAAGGCACCTACGGAACTGTGTTCAAGGCCAA
AAACCGGGAGACTCATGAGATCGTGGCTCTGAAACGGGTGAGGCTGGATGACGATGATGAGGGTGTGCCG
AGTTCCGCCCTCCGGGAGATCTGCCTACTCAAGGAGCTGAAGCACAAGAACATCGTCAGGCTTCATGACG
TCCTGCACAGCGACAAGAAGCTGACTTTGGTTTTTGAATTCTGTGACCAGGACCTGAAGAAGTATTTTGA
CAGTTGCAATGGTGACCTCGATCCTGAGATTGTAAAGTCATTCCTCTTCCAGCTACTAAAAGGGCTGGGA
TTCTGTCATAGCCGCAATGTGCTACACAGGGACCTGAAGCCCCAGAACCTGCTAATAAACAGGAATGGGG
AGCTGAAATTGGCTGATTTTGGCCTGGCTCGAGCCTTTGGGATTCCCGTCCGCTGTTACTCAGCTGAGGT
GGTCACACTGTGGTACCGCCCACCGGATGTCCTCTTTGGGGCCAAGCTGTACTCCACGTCCATCGACATG
TGGTCAGCCGGCTGCATCTTTGCAGAGCTGGCCAATGCTGGGCGGCCTCTTTTTCCCGGCACCGGTGGCA
GTGTGATTAAACCAGACATGAAGATCAAGCTGCGTATGGAAGGCGCTGTAAATGGACACCCGTTCGCGAT
TGAAGGAGTTGGCCTTGGGAAGCCTTTCGAGGGAAAACAGAGTATTGACCTTAAAGTCAAAGAAGGCGGA
CCTCTGCCTTTCGCCTATGACATCTTGACAACTGCTTTCTGTTACGGCAACAGGGTATTCGCCAAATACC
CAGAAAATATAGTAGACTATTTCAAGCAGTCGTTTCCTGAGGGCTACTCTTGGGAACGAAGCATGAATTA
CGAAGACGGGGGCATTTGTAACGCGACAAACGACATAACCCTGGATGGTGACTGTTATATCTATGAAATT
CGATTTAGAGGTACGAACTTTCCTGCCAATGGTCCAGTTATGCAGAAGAGGACTGTGAAATGGGAGCCAT
CCACTGAGAACTTGTATGTGCGTGATGGAGTGCTGAAGGGTGATGTTGTCATGGCTCTGTCGCTTGAAGG
AGGTGGCCATTACCGATGTGACTTCAAAACTACTTATAAAGCTAAGAAGGTTGTCCAGTTGCCAGACTAT
CACTTTGTGGACCACCACATTGAGATTAAAAGCCACGACAAAGATTACAGTAATGTTAATCTGCATGAGC
ACGCCGAAGCGCATTCTGAGCTGCCGAGGCAGGCCAAGCGTACGAATGATGTCGATGACCAGTTGAAGAG
GATCTTCCGACTGCTGGGGACGCCCACCGAGGAGCAGTGGCCCTCTATGACCAAGCTGCCAGACTATAAG
CCCTATCCGATGTACCCGGCCACAACATCCCTGGTGAACGTCGTGCCCAAACTCAATGCCACAGGGAGGG
ATCTGCTGCAGAACCTTCTGAAGTGTAACCCTGTCCAGCGTATCTCAGCAGAAGAGGCCCTGCAGCACCC
CTACTTCTCCGACTTCTGTCCGCCCTGAACGCGTGATTTTAAAAGAAAAGGGGGGACTGGAAGGGCTAAT
TCACTCCCACTGCTTTTTGCCTGTACTGGGTCTCTCTGGTTAGACCAGATCTGAGCCTGGGAGCTCTCTG
GCTAACTAGGGAACCCACTGCTTAAGCCTCAATAAAGCTTGCCTTGAGTGCTTCAAGTAGTGTGTGCCCG
TCTGTTGTGTGACTCTGGTAACTAGAGATCCCTCAGACCCTTTTAGTCAGTGTGGAAAATCTCTAGCAGC
ATGTGAGCAAAAGGCCAGCAAAAGGCCAGGAACCGTAAAAAGGCCGCGTTGCTGGCGTTTTTCCATAGGC
TCCGCCCCCCTGACGAGCATCACAAAAATCGACGCTCAAGTCAGAGGTGGCGAAACCCGACAGGACTATA
AAGATACCAGGCGTTTCCCCCTGGAAGCTCCCTCGTGCGCTCTCCTGTTCCGACCCTGCCGCTTACCGGA
TACCTGTCCGCCTTTCTCCCTTCGGGAAGCGTGGCGCTTTCTCATAGCTCACGCTGTAGGTATCTCAGTT
CGGTGTAGGTCGTTCGCTCCAAGCTGGGCTGTGTGCACGAACCCCCCGTTCAGCCCGACCGCTGCGCCTT
ATCCGGTAACTATCGTCTTGAGTCCAACCCGGTAAGACACGACTTATCGCCACTGGCAGCAGCCACTGGT
AACAGGATTAGCAGAGCGAGGTATGTAGGCGGTGCTACAGAGTTCTTGAAGTGGTGGCCTAACTACGGCT
ACACTAGAAGAACAGTATTTGGTATCTGCGCTCTGCTGAAGCCAGTTACCTTCGGAAAAAGAGTTGGTAG
CTCTTGATCCGGCAAACAAACCACCGCTGGTAGCGGTGGTTTTTTTGTTTGCAAGCAGCAGATTACGCGC
AGAAAAAAAGGATCTCAAGAAGATCCTTTGATCTTTTCTACGGGGTCTGACGCTCAGTGGAACGAAAACT
CACGTTAAGGGATTTTGGTCATGAGATTATCAAAAAGGATCTTCACCTAGATCCTTTTAAATTAAAAATG
AAGTTTTAAATCAATCTAAAGTATATATGAGTAAACTTGGTCTGACAGTTACCAATGCTTAATCAGTGAG
GCACCTATCTCAGCGATCTGTCTATTTCGTTCATCCATAGTTGCCTGACTCCCCGTCGTGTAGATAACTA
CGATACGGGAGGGCTTACCATCTGGCCCCAGTGCTGCAATGATACCGCGAGACCCACGCTCACCGGCTCC
AGATTTATCAGCAATAAACCAGCCAGCCGGAAGGGCCGAGCGCAGAAGTGGTCCTGCAACTTTATCCGCC
TCCATCCAGTCTATTAATTGTTGCCGGGAAGCTAGAGTAAGTAGTTCGCCAGTTAATAGTTTGCGCAACG
TTGTTGCCATTGCTACAGGCATCGTGGTGTCACGCTCGTCGTTTGGTATGGCTTCATTCAGCTCCGGTTC
CCAACGATCAAGGCGAGTTACATGATCCCCCATGTTGTGCAAAAAAGCGGTTAGCTCCTTCGGTCCTCCG
ATCGTTGTCAGAAGTAAGTTGGCCGCAGTGTTATCACTCATGGTTATGGCAGCACTGCATAATTCTCTTA
CTGTCATGCCATCCGTAAGATGCTTTTCTGTGACTGGTGAGTACTCAACCAAGTCATTCTGAGAATAGTG
TATGCGGCGACCGAGTTGCTCTTGCCCGGCGTCAATACGGGATAATACCGCGCCACATAGCAGAACTTTA
AAAGTGCTCATCATTGGAAAACGTTCTTCGGGGCGAAAACTCTCAAGGATCTTACCGCTGTTGAGATCCA
GTTCGATGTAACCCACTCGTGCACCCAACTGATCTTCAGCATCTTTTACTTTCACCAGCGTTTCTGGGTG
AGCAAAAACAGGAAGGCAAAATGCCGCAAAAAAGGGAATAAGGGCGACACGGAAATGTTGAATACTCATA
CTCTTCCTTTTTCAATATTATTGAAGCATTTATCAGGGTTATTGTCTCATGAGCGGATACATATTTGAAT
GTATTTAGAAAAATAAACAAATAGGGGTTCCGCGCACATTTCCCCGAAAAGTGCCACCTGACACTAGTTA
TTAATAGTAATCAATTACGGGGTCATTAGTTCATAGCCCATATAT
